# Supplementary material for: Large-scale metagenomic surveillance study expands the known diversity of RNA viruses in mosquito populations from the Amazon Basin
Source: PeerJ. 2026 Mar 11;14:e20880. doi: 10.7717/peerj.20880 (PMC12988728; doi:10.7717/peerj.20880)
Supplement: Supplemental Information 11 — Viral genomes (complete and partial) and their respective annotations as they were submitted to the GenBank. Accession numbers assigned to the sequences can be found in Table 1. Most of these sequences are not publicly available yet [file peerj-14-20880-s011.txt]

LOCUS       A3_2/780/BR2021         1162 bp    RNA     linear       11-MAR-2025
DEFINITION  RNA-dependent RNA polymerase (RdRp) gene, partial cds.
ACCESSION   A3_2/780/BR2021
VERSION
DBLINK      BioProject: PRJNA1223432
            BioSample: SAMN46822043
KEYWORDS    .
SOURCE      Jurua Jon-like virus
  ORGANISM  Jurua Jon-like virus
            Unclassified.
REFERENCE   1  (bases 1 to 1162)
  AUTHORS   Fuques,E., Massey,A.L., Qureshi,F.I., Campos-Silva,J.V., Ferreira
            da Silva,D.J., Peres,C., Levi,T. and Vega Thurber,R.L.
  TITLE     Large-scale metagenomic surveillance study expands the known
            diversity of RNA viruses in mosquito populations from the Amazon
            Basin
  JOURNAL   unpublished
REFERENCE   2  (bases 1 to 1162)
  AUTHORS   Fuques,E.
  TITLE     Direct Submission
  JOURNAL   Submitted (10-MAR-2025) Ecology, Evolution, and Marine Biology,
            University of California, Santa Barbara, UCSB Marine Science
            Institute, Santa Barbara, California 93117, United States
COMMENT     Bankit Comment: ALT EMAIL:eddiefuques-villalba@ucsb.edu
            Bankit Comment: TOTAL # OF SEQS:1.
FEATURES             Location/Qualifiers
     source          1..1162
                     /organism="Jurua Jon-like virus"
                     /mol_type="genomic RNA"
                     /strain="A3_2/780/BR2021"
                     /isolation_source="Mosquito pool"
                     /country="Brazil"
                     /collection_date="2021"
     gene            <1..>1162
                     /gene="RdRp"
     CDS             <1..>1162
                     /gene="RdRp"
                     /codon_start=2
                     /product="RNA-dependent RNA polymerase"
                     /translation="GRVAELKKDLAKVKTGKSISALLAGIQALEKHIIANNTAECRSI
                     KVALNNQNRTSYYNTSSKEQRGKGRQIASADFYTKNGNHLIEETYKKLSENDESNLLR
                     QGTNRASSISKTCEKTINEAITKGYKHFYYFVEDQSKWSESDNIRKMQKMVECDMGIP
                     MGLKIVLIKELEKFNTRLVFSNKPLGDQPLRVIKPEYKKYIKANGAILAIIGWMQGML
                     NFTSTDCAKRCMLWAVETFNKYYGYYREDDSSGDIIVKSSLNSDDSFHAVAGPTKRKI
                     MDFRDYLFFAKRYFCMKLNTKKSYVSRNFGEMIQLYVDGNSVLNIWMKSMFSGFGNIM
                     GISYEKDMMHAVSLCNSLLRQGADEMNIRVWWLVAKKHILKIYNMNKGAINDM"
BASE COUNT      446 a    167 c    274 g    275 t
ORIGIN      
        1 ggggagggta gctgaattga agaaggactt agctaaagta aagacaggga agagcataag
       61 tgcactgttg gccgggattc aagcactgga aaaacatata atagcaaaca acacagcgga
      121 atgcaggtca ataaaagtgg cattgaacaa tcaaaacaga acaagctatt acaacacaag
      181 cagtaaagaa cagagaggta aaggaaggca aatagcatca gctgactttt acacaaaaaa
      241 tgggaaccat ttgattgaag agacatacaa gaagttgtca gaaaatgacg agtcaaactt
      301 actcagacag ggcacaaacc gggctagctc tataagcaaa acatgcgaaa aaactataaa
      361 tgaagcaata acaaaaggtt acaagcattt ttattatttt gttgaagatc agtcaaaatg
      421 gtcggaatcg gacaacataa ggaaaatgca gaaaatggtt gagtgtgaca tggggattcc
      481 aatgggcttg aaaatagttt tgataaagga actggaaaag ttcaacacta ggttagtgtt
      541 tagcaacaaa ccactgggag accagccatt aagagttata aaaccagaat acaaaaaata
      601 cataaaagca aatggtgcca tattggcaat aatagggtgg atgcaaggga tgttgaactt
      661 cacttcaaca gactgtgcaa aaagatgcat gctgtgggcc gtagaaacat tcaacaagta
      721 ttatggatat tacagagagg atgatagcag tggtgacatc atagtaaaga gttcattgaa
      781 cagtgatgat tctttccacg cagttgcagg gccaacaaaa aggaaaataa tggattttag
      841 ggactatctg ttttttgcaa aacgttattt ctgcatgaag ctgaacacaa agaaatcgta
      901 tgtaagtaga aactttggtg aaatgataca gttgtacgtt gatgggaaca gtgtcttgaa
      961 tatatggatg aaatctatgt tttcaggttt tggaaacatt atggggatat catatgaaaa
     1021 ggacatgatg catgccgttt cattgtgcaa ttcactgctt agacagggtg cggatgaaat
     1081 gaacataaga gtttggtggt tggttgcaaa gaaacacatc ttgaagattt acaacatgaa
     1141 taaaggcgcc ataaatgaca tg
//
LOCUS       B6_22/775/BR2021        1152 bp    RNA     linear   VRL 12-MAR-2025
DEFINITION  RNA-dependent RNA polymerase (RdRp) gene, partial cds.
ACCESSION   B6_22/775/BR2021
VERSION
DBLINK      BioProject: PRJNA1223432
            BioSample: SAMN46822059
KEYWORDS    .
SOURCE      Anopheles triannulatus orthophasmavirus
  ORGANISM  Anopheles triannulatus orthophasmavirus
            Viruses; Riboviria; Orthornavirae; Negarnaviricota;
            Polyploviricotina; Ellioviricetes; Bunyavirales; Phasmaviridae;
            Orthophasmavirus; Orthophasmavirus anophelae.
REFERENCE   1  (bases 1 to 1152)
  AUTHORS   Fuques,E., Massey,A.L., Qureshi,F.I., Campos-Silva,J.V., Ferreira
            da Silva,D.J., Peres,C., Levi,T. and Vega Thurber,R.L.
  TITLE     Large-scale metagenomic surveillance study expands the known
            diversity of RNA viruses in mosquito populations from the Amazon
            Basin
  JOURNAL   unpublished
REFERENCE   2  (bases 1 to 1152)
  AUTHORS   Fuques,E.
  TITLE     Direct Submission
  JOURNAL   Submitted (12-MAR-2025) Ecology, Evolution, and Marine Biology,
            University of California, Santa Barbara, UCSB Marine Science
            Institute, Santa Barbara, California 93117, United States
COMMENT     Bankit Comment: ALT EMAIL:eddiefuques-villalba@ucsb.edu
            Bankit Comment: TOTAL # OF SEQS:1
            
            ##Assembly-Data-START##
            Assembly Method       :: rnaSPAdes v. 3.15.3
            Sequencing Technology :: Illumina
            ##Assembly-Data-END##
FEATURES             Location/Qualifiers
     source          1..1152
                     /organism="Anopheles triannulatus orthophasmavirus"
                     /mol_type="genomic RNA"
                     /strain="B6_22/775/BR2021"
                     /isolation_source="Mosquito pool"
                     /db_xref="taxon:2546222"
                     /country="Brazil"
                     /collection_date="2021"
                     /note="Viruses; Riboviria; Orthornavirae; Negarnaviricota;
                     Polyploviricotina; Ellioviricetes; Bunyavirales;
                     Phasmaviridae; Orthophasmavirus; Orthophasmavirus
                     anophelae."
     gene            <1..>1152
                     /gene="RdRp"
     CDS             <1..>1152
                     /gene="RdRp"
                     /codon_start=1
                     /product="RNA-dependent RNA polymerase"
                     /translation="GYDTPILPDVPLELGSIIKDLTYNPKRSELELMEMIKNETDNKM
                     MDGYFSRNIEDSIYEIDELISKSGSNNHISPKSTLKVVDNSHTNVNKTDLDLLEDYLS
                     DIFLGDDSNERDLLMHLLPNSKQISLMKRGAGKKYASKDYKYDNEMKEFKVYGKYQYK
                     MSSDLHTPLVENYKAQIIKGKKEKNGKKAPLCINLSDIESFHSFINHSINYYGSLSNK
                     PPVLDDTWEAATKFEHDTTTHEREAYRYACSTNGAQLCNSMALLYDRLTHLSTSLSTK
                     DNIFIPPNGSFIAIIPHNHAPVTSKNVDVPFIFITRCNKAENLSHIESEYSFNGNNYT
                     YFVSKLCRMNIDKIQNWSNAAYKLIATSTYLLTKCSSMSYRKEKVIGTLT"
BASE COUNT      421 a    178 c    214 g    339 t
ORIGIN      
        1 ggttatgaca ccccaatact tccagatgtt ccattagagt tggggtctat aattaaagac
       61 ttaacatata atcctaaaag atcagaactt gaattgatgg agatgattaa gaatgagact
      121 gataataaaa tgatggatgg gtacttctct agaaacattg aagatagtat atatgagata
      181 gatgagctta taagtaaaag tggttctaac aaccatataa gccccaaaag tacactcaaa
      241 gttgtggata attcgcatac aaatgttaat aagactgatc ttgacttact agaagattac
      301 ctcagtgata tatttctagg tgatgactca aatgaaagag accttttaat gcatctgttg
      361 cccaattcaa agcaaatttc acttatgaag aggggtgcgg gtaagaagta tgctagcaag
      421 gattacaagt atgataatga gatgaaggag tttaaagttt atggcaagta tcagtacaag
      481 atgtcatctg atcttcacac accattagtt gaaaactata aggctcagat aattaaaggg
      541 aaaaaagaaa agaatggtaa aaaggcacct ttgtgtataa acttatctga tatagaaagt
      601 tttcacagct ttataaacca ttctataaat tactatggat cactttctaa taagccacca
      661 gttttggatg atacatggga agctgcaact aagtttgagc atgatacaac tacacatgaa
      721 agggaagctt ataggtatgc atgtagtact aatggtgctc aattatgcaa ttctatggca
      781 ctactatatg acaggttgac acacttgagt acatctctaa gtaccaaaga taacatattc
      841 atccctccta atgggtcatt catagcaata ataccacata accatgcccc tgtaacttct
      901 aagaatgttg atgtcccttt tatattcata actagatgta ataaggctga gaacttatca
      961 catattgagt cagaatatag tttcaatggg aataactaca cctattttgt gtcaaaatta
     1021 tgtcgtatga atatagacaa aatacaaaat tggtcaaatg ctgcttataa gctgatagca
     1081 acaagcacgt atttattgac taagtgtagt tcaatgagtt acaggaagga aaaggtcatt
     1141 ggtactttga cc
//
LOCUS       J27_25/5/BR2022         1218 bp    RNA     linear       12-MAR-2025
DEFINITION  RNA-dependent RNA polymerase (RdRp) gene, partial cds.
ACCESSION   J27_25/5/BR2022
VERSION
DBLINK      BioProject: PRJNA1223432
            BioSample: SAMN46822185
KEYWORDS    .
SOURCE      Jurua orthophasmavirus
  ORGANISM  Jurua orthophasmavirus
            Unclassified.
REFERENCE   1  (bases 1 to 1218)
  AUTHORS   Fuques,E., Massey,A.L., Qureshi,F.I., Campos-Silva,J.V., Ferreira
            da Silva,D.J., Levi,T., Peres,C. and Vega Thurber,R.L.
  TITLE     Large-scale metagenomic surveillance study expands the known
            diversity of RNA viruses in mosquito populations from the Amazon
            Basin
  JOURNAL   unpublished
REFERENCE   2  (bases 1 to 1218)
  AUTHORS   Fuques,E.
  TITLE     Direct Submission
  JOURNAL   Submitted (12-MAR-2025) Ecology, Evolution, and Marine Biology,
            University of California, Santa Barbara, UCSB Marine Science
            Institute, Santa Barbara, California 93117, United States
COMMENT     Bankit Comment: ALT EMAIL:eddiefuques-villalba@ucsb.edu
            Bankit Comment: TOTAL # OF SEQS:1
            
            ##Assembly-Data-START##
            Assembly Method       :: rnaSPAdes v. 3.15.3
            Sequencing Technology :: Illumina
            ##Assembly-Data-END##
FEATURES             Location/Qualifiers
     source          1..1218
                     /organism="Jurua orthophasmavirus"
                     /mol_type="genomic RNA"
                     /strain="J27_25/5/BR2022"
                     /isolation_source="Mosquito pool"
                     /country="Brazil"
                     /collection_date="2022"
                     /note="Viruses; Riboviria; Orthornavirae; Negarnaviricota;
                     Polyploviricotina; Ellioviricetes; Bunyavirales;
                     Phasmaviridae; Orthophasmavirus; Jurua orthophasmavirus."
     gene            <1..>1218
                     /gene="RdRp"
     CDS             <1..>1218
                     /gene="RdRp"
                     /codon_start=2
                     /product="RNA-dependent RNA polymerase"
                     /translation="VINGLIGRDHLIKRMPIGVTQSESLSKYIVRESHSLGVSAIIGW
                     PQGMLNFISTNVHCAADLWITKAYNKSYPDRKVYTKGLVHSDDSWVVVCCNSVDDFER
                     FTIFRMLAKKMFCLKLNEKKLWGSRYLGELVSNYNLNGNVHLSVGKMLANSFGNLSFQ
                     NWPVDVNNQVSSLQQCYRNGASLGVIIMLSTLLKQQMINTYNVKGHQLENISVLPIEM
                     GGYPDCSAFELAVSGVACYYKRLLDICKEKPKSITSNCIQQCLEWSIKKYMMSENIMN
                     GDDKHAKRRRFYEAVKSEGDIIFDDDDFVNLSIPSRGNIFSAIMHIMPKSRKLSKTLA
                     YIKSLRDEFPSNGLELIVTKPLTLAESIGHLCAQTTSMVYELAADKYNSCNRRMAISQ
                     TLQSTGKVVKIND"
BASE COUNT      407 a    184 c    282 g    345 t
ORIGIN      
        1 agtaatcaat gggttaatag gccgtgatca tcttatcaaa aggatgccaa taggtgtaac
       61 tcagtcagaa tcattaagta agtacatagt tagagaaagc catagcctag gtgtttctgc
      121 aattataggc tggccacaag ggatgcttaa tttcatttcc acaaatgtac attgtgcagc
      181 agacttatgg ataactaagg cttataataa gtcttaccca gaccggaaag tttacacaaa
      241 aggtctggta cattctgatg attcatgggt ggttgtctgt tgtaattcag tggatgactt
      301 tgagaggttt acgatattca gaatgctggc aaagaagatg ttttgcttaa agttgaatga
      361 gaagaaattg tgggggagta ggtacctagg agaacttgtt tcaaactata accttaatgg
      421 caatgtgcat ctatcagttg gcaaaatgct tgctaatagc ttcggtaacc taagtttcca
      481 aaattggcca gttgatgtga acaatcaagt ttcatcacta caacagtgct atagaaatgg
      541 ggctagcctt ggcgtgatca taatgctatc tacattatta aagcaacaaa tgataaatac
      601 atataatgtg aaaggccatc aattagagaa cataagtgtg ttgccaattg agatgggtgg
      661 ttaccctgat tgctctgcat ttgagttagc agtgtctggg gttgcatgct actacaaaag
      721 gttattggat atatgcaaag agaaacctaa gtcaataacc agtaactgca tccagcaatg
      781 tttggagtgg tcaatcaaaa agtatatgat gtcagaaaac ataatgaatg gtgatgacaa
      841 gcatgcgaag aggcgtaggt tttatgaggc ggtcaagagt gaaggagata ttatctttga
      901 tgatgatgat tttgtcaacc tatctatacc aagtagaggg aatatattta gtgctataat
      961 gcacataatg ccaaagtctc gtaagctgtc taaaacattg gcatatatta aaagcttacg
     1021 agatgagttc ccgagtaatg gtcttgagtt gattgtaaca aaaccattaa cattggctga
     1081 gagtataggg cacttatgtg cacagacaac tagtatggtt tatgaactgg cagcagataa
     1141 gtataactca tgtaacaggc ggatggcaat aagtcaaaca cttcagtcaa cagggaaagt
     1201 ggtgaagata aatgacag
//
LOCUS       B5_77/9/BR2021_L        3378 bp    RNA     linear   VRL 12-MAR-2025
DEFINITION  Coredo virus segment L partial sequence.
ACCESSION   B5_77/9/BR2021_L
VERSION
DBLINK      BioProject: PRJNA1223432
            BioSample: SAMN46822056
KEYWORDS    .
SOURCE      Coredo virus
  ORGANISM  Coredo virus
            Viruses; Riboviria; Orthornavirae; Negarnaviricota;
            Polyploviricotina; Ellioviricetes; Bunyavirales; Phasmaviridae;
            Orthophasmavirus; Orthophasmavirus coredoense.
REFERENCE   1  (bases 1 to 3378)
  AUTHORS   Fuques,E., Massey,A.L., Qureshi,F.I., Campos-Silva,J.V., Ferreira
            da Silva,D.J., Peres,C., Levi,T. and Vega Thurber,R.L.
  TITLE     Large-scale metagenomic surveillance study expands the known
            diversity of RNA viruses in mosquito populations from the Amazon
            Basin
  JOURNAL   unpublished
REFERENCE   2  (bases 1 to 3378)
  AUTHORS   Fuques,E.
  TITLE     Direct Submission
  JOURNAL   Submitted (12-MAR-2025) Ecology, Evolution, and Marine Biology,
            University of California, Santa Barbara, UCSB Marine Science
            Institute, Santa Barbara, California 93117, United States
COMMENT     Bankit Comment: ALT EMAIL:eddiefuques-villalba@ucsb.edu
            Bankit Comment: TOTAL # OF SEQS:2
            
            ##Assembly-Data-START##
            Assembly Method       :: rnaSPAdes v. 3.15.3
            Sequencing Technology :: Illumina
            ##Assembly-Data-END##
FEATURES             Location/Qualifiers
     source          1..3378
                     /organism="Coredo virus"
                     /mol_type="genomic RNA"
                     /strain="B5_77/9/BR2021"
                     /isolation_source="Mosquito pool"
                     /db_xref="taxon:2689366"
                     /segment="L"
                     /country="Brazil"
                     /collection_date="2021"
                     /note="Viruses; Riboviria; Orthornavirae; Negarnaviricota;
                     Polyploviricotina; Ellioviricetes; Bunyavirales;
                     Phasmaviridae; Orthophasmavirus; Orthophasmavirus
                     coredoense."
     gene            202..>3378
                     /gene="RdRp"
     CDS             202..>3378
                     /gene="RdRp"
                     /codon_start=1
                     /product="RNA-dependent RNA-Polymerase"
                     /translation="MIEPEALAEQLIARVGRAERPEAQIQRTLIERINLLPNKVGTPY
                     VVIKTTGNILREPVLTVEQAVSNYCNVRNARHDLWYTKIHDSRFQRWNTGGLETNFGN
                     FMDNVLEFRNYDTSYNTMTPDFLMVCDNDVLIGDVAVTSTYRMTKQKKHEKYMPLKDI
                     LSETDRQVHHVDFILKEDMSNFLQEIRKFVQKGVIPNNVNFTDEIAYSMIATELMLAI
                     KDMCENRHSFNICLETGKMPSTKINYSVLSDMLHKEVIDTPLDKYIPHNREEKLFDII
                     KEEVERVGGANYFDQSMDGVDDAFKTVINNNMDKEQMSPKSTLKVVDNSQDYNDKVAH
                     ELIEDYIKDLAQSDDDDVKYYILDLLPTLEQLSLMKRIKDEKLNNKHVRDDPDMKRAR
                     VGGEYQYKRRTAGSNPLTQILEIKLRKGKINHNEKKTPRVIDMSRIDSYAEDINRSIA
                     YYGSATNKPPFLDDSWDSYNKLEADNTIDEKEVYDYCRKTNGAQLCNSLSALYNRITH
                     MGVKMGTYDNIFIPPNGSFICIMPKNHAPVTHRTCDMPFIFITRSPVKKPLNHVEDQN
                     RFSNKKYIYYVSKLSRLNVAKISCWDNAGHRLVASASYIISKCPALANDKSKVVGLLS
                     YLIIDVHQKISEYLDLLKYISFMPFADLHVLPKLILDKCDLLMKTKMDAWMFRQIRMY
                     IKELSILDKLKARKPIMKMQNGVVLQDSLGITMELPSFFNLNVRHVDPTDFIEEIGII
                     FASRPKHLYGSQFLDESTTKTAEWDVEYDKEVGTHGGWCTTGIGTTPYPFDAKFAFHA
                     DAIYFATQLLEKNIDGTESKIESHLFNGPYGNFLHTNCSLRGCTKEKKDRTNQSDMHT
                     TSIDACLKLYKELEYKDDSCRTITIGQKFCVSKDVMEFSMSEKDQRGGGRPIATPTLG
                     AKAALMLIEKPEASIGTFTPNNILVAGKSKIKEQHQTYTTAISHGASLGLKNVYQLTE
                     DQSKYSENDNPRKYEIYLRSSELLKKDIRKLQLVALRKLYNRHHLVHRIPKNIEASGA
                     LSAKVVSDNWTRGVKASIGWPQGMLNNIS"
BASE COUNT     1237 a    573 c    687 g    881 t
ORIGIN      
        1 tcgcagaggg acaaggatta ttaccaacta taacaagtaa aaggaaacga actttgtata
       61 gagcgcactt catcttgaca gcaaagaagg actaattgta cgtatagcca aagagtaaat
      121 ctttaaatta attaattact tttataccta ccattgtgca catttataga actattcatt
      181 gacaagatgg aagaaaatat tatgatagaa ccagaagcac tggcagaaca actaattgca
      241 cgtgtcggca gagcagaaag gcctgaggcc cagatacaaa ggaccttgat agaacgaatt
      301 aatctattgc ctaataaagt gggaacgcca tatgtagtca ttaaaacaac tggcaacatt
      361 ctaagggaac cagtactgac agttgagcaa gctgtttcca actactgcaa tgttagaaat
      421 gctagacatg acttatggta caccaagata catgattcaa gatttcaaag atggaacaca
      481 ggtgggttag aaacaaactt tggtaacttc atggataatg tgttggagtt tagaaattat
      541 gatacaagct acaataccat gacccctgat tttctaatgg tatgcgataa tgatgtattg
      601 ataggggatg tggcagtaac cagcacttac aggatgacaa aacagaagaa acatgaaaag
      661 tacatgccat taaaggacat tttatcagag acagacaggc aggttcacca tgtagatttt
      721 atactaaaag aggacatgtc caattttcta caagaaatta ggaagtttgt ccagaaagga
      781 gttataccta acaatgtgaa tttcacagat gaaattgcat acagcatgat tgctactgaa
      841 cttatgttag caatcaagga catgtgtgaa aatagacatt cttttaatat atgtttggaa
      901 acaggtaaga tgccatctac taaaattaat tactcagtct taagtgatat gctccataag
      961 gaggtgatag acaccccttt agacaaatat ataccacata atagggaaga aaaactattt
     1021 gacataatca aggaggaagt agaaagggtt ggtggtgcca attactttga ccaatcgatg
     1081 gatggtgttg atgatgcatt caaaactgta ataaacaata atatggacaa agagcagatg
     1141 agccctaaat caacacttaa ggttgtggac aatagccagg attacaatga caaagtggct
     1201 cacgaattaa ttgaggatta tatcaaagac ttagcccaat ccgatgatga tgatgttaaa
     1261 tactatattc tagacttatt gccgacacta gaacagctat ctttgatgaa aagaattaaa
     1321 gatgaaaagt tgaataataa acatgttagg gatgatccgg acatgaaaag ggccagagtt
     1381 ggaggtgaat accaatacaa aagaagaaca gctgggtcaa atcctttaac tcagatctta
     1441 gagattaagt taaggaaagg aaagataaac cacaatgaaa agaagacgcc aagggttatt
     1501 gacatgagtc gcatagatag ttatgcagag gacataaaca ggtctatagc atactatggc
     1561 agtgcaacta ataagccacc attccttgat gatagctggg acagttacaa taagcttgag
     1621 gctgataata caattgacga gaaggaagtg tatgattatt gtaggaagac aaatggtgct
     1681 caattatgca actctcttag tgcgttgtat aataggatca cacatatggg tgtcaaaatg
     1741 ggtacatatg ataatatatt tataccacct aatggctcct tcatatgcat tatgccaaag
     1801 aatcatgcac ctgtgactca taggacatgt gatatgccct ttatattcat aactagatca
     1861 cctgttaaaa aaccactaaa tcatgttgaa gaccaaaaca gattctctaa caaaaaatat
     1921 atctattatg taagcaagct gagcagatta aatgtagcaa agatttcttg ttgggacaat
     1981 gcaggccata gactagttgc cagtgcatct tacataatat caaaatgtcc cgcattagct
     2041 aatgataaga gtaaggtagt tggtctgcta tcctatctca taatagatgt ccaccaaaag
     2101 atatctgaat accttgacct actaaaatat atatcattca tgccctttgc agatcttcat
     2161 gtactcccta agttgatact tgacaagtgt gatttattga tgaagactaa aatggatgca
     2221 tggatgttca ggcagatccg tatgtacatc aaagaattgt caatattgga caagcttaag
     2281 gctagaaagc caataatgaa aatgcagaat ggtgtggtcc tgcaagatag cctaggtata
     2341 actatggagt tgccaagctt ctttaacctt aatgttaggc atgtcgaccc tacagacttt
     2401 atagaagaaa ttggcatcat ctttgcatca agaccaaaac acttatatgg gtcccaattc
     2461 ctggatgaat ccaccactaa aactgcagag tgggatgtgg aatatgacaa agaggtcggc
     2521 acccatggag ggtggtgtac aactgggatt ggcaccacac catacccctt tgatgctaaa
     2581 tttgcctttc atgctgatgc catatatttt gcgacacaat tgctggaaaa aaatatagat
     2641 gggacagaat caaagataga atcgcaccta ttcaatgggc cttatggaaa cttcttgcac
     2701 actaattgtt ccctgagagg atgcactaaa gaaaagaagg acagaacaaa ccaaagtgac
     2761 atgcacacaa cttctattga tgcatgccta aagctttaca aggagttgga atacaaggat
     2821 gatagttgca gaactataac cataggccag aaattttgtg tttcaaagga tgtaatggag
     2881 ttctccatgt ctgaaaagga ccagagagga ggtggtaggc ctattgctac acctacacta
     2941 ggtgccaaag cagctctaat gctgatagag aaacctgaag catcaattgg tacattcaca
     3001 ccaaataaca tattagttgc tgggaaaagc aaaataaaag agcaacacca aacatacaca
     3061 acagcaatat cccatggtgc ttcattagga cttaaaaatg tctatcaact aacagaagat
     3121 cagagtaaat attcagaaaa tgataatcct agaaaatatg aaatatatct gaggtcaagt
     3181 gaactgttaa agaaagacat tagaaaactt cagttggtgg ccttaaggaa gttatataat
     3241 aggcaccatc tagttcatag aataccaaaa aacatagaag catcaggtgc tctaagtgct
     3301 aaagtggtgt cagataattg gactcgtggt gtcaaagctt caattggatg gcctcaaggg
     3361 atgctgaata atatttca
//
LOCUS       E15_1/19/BR2021_L       3066 bp    RNA     linear   VRL 12-MAR-2025
DEFINITION  Coredo virus segment L partial sequence.
ACCESSION   E15_1/19/BR2021_L
VERSION
DBLINK      BioProject: PRJNA1223432
            BioSample: SAMN46822108
KEYWORDS    .
SOURCE      Coredo virus
  ORGANISM  Coredo virus
            Viruses; Riboviria; Orthornavirae; Negarnaviricota;
            Polyploviricotina; Ellioviricetes; Bunyavirales; Phasmaviridae;
            Orthophasmavirus; Orthophasmavirus coredoense.
REFERENCE   1  (bases 1 to 3066)
  AUTHORS   Fuques,E., Massey,A.L., Qureshi,F.I., Campos-Silva,J.V., Ferreira
            da Silva,D.J., Peres,C., Levi,T. and Vega Thurber,R.L.
  TITLE     Large-scale metagenomic surveillance study expands the known
            diversity of RNA viruses in mosquito populations from the Amazon
            Basin
  JOURNAL   unpublished
REFERENCE   2  (bases 1 to 3066)
  AUTHORS   Fuques,E.
  TITLE     Direct Submission
  JOURNAL   Submitted (12-MAR-2025) Ecology, Evolution, and Marine Biology,
            University of California, Santa Barbara, UCSB Marine Science
            Institute, Santa Barbara, California 93117, United States
COMMENT     Bankit Comment: ALT EMAIL:eddiefuques-villalba@ucsb.edu
            Bankit Comment: TOTAL # OF SEQS:2
            
            ##Assembly-Data-START##
            Assembly Method       :: rnaSPAdes v. 3.15.3
            Sequencing Technology :: Illumina
            ##Assembly-Data-END##
FEATURES             Location/Qualifiers
     source          1..3066
                     /organism="Coredo virus"
                     /mol_type="genomic RNA"
                     /strain="E15_1/19/BR2021"
                     /isolation_source="Mosquito pool"
                     /db_xref="taxon:2689366"
                     /segment="L"
                     /country="Brazil"
                     /collection_date="2021"
                     /note="Viruses; Riboviria; Orthornavirae; Negarnaviricota;
                     Polyploviricotina; Ellioviricetes; Bunyavirales;
                     Phasmaviridae; Orthophasmavirus; Orthophasmavirus
                     coredoense."
     gene            151..>3066
                     /gene="RdRp"
     CDS             151..>3066
                     /gene="RdRp"
                     /codon_start=1
                     /product="RNA-dependent RNA-Polymerase"
                     /translation="MSTLLKLSIGKMEENIMIAPEALAEQLIARVGRAERPEAQIQRT
                     LMERIDLLPNKVGTPYVVIKTTGNILREPVLTVEQAVSNYCNVRNARHDLWYTKIHDS
                     RFQRWDTGGLETNFGNFMDNVLEFRNYDTSYNTMTPDFLMVSGNDVLIGDVAVTSTYR
                     TTKQKKHEKYMPLKDILSETDRQVHHVDFILKEDMSNFLQEIRKFVQKGVIPNNVNFT
                     DEIAYSMIATELMLAIKDMCENRHSFNICLETGKIPSTKIDYSILSDMLHKEVIDTPL
                     DKYIPHNREEELFDIIREEVERVGGANYFDQSMNGVDDAFKTVINNNMDKEQMSPKST
                     LKVVDNSQDYNDKVAHELIEDYIKDLAKSDDDDVKYYILDLLPTLEQLSLMKRIKDEK
                     LNNKYIRDDPDLKRARVGGEYQYKRRTAGSNPLTQMLEIKLRKGKMNHNEKKTPRVID
                     MSRIDSYAEDINRSIAYYGSATNKPPFLDDSWDSYNKLEDDNTIEEKEVYDYCRKTNG
                     AQLCNSLSALYNRITHMGVKMGTYDNIFIPPNGSFICIMPKNHAPVTHRTCDMPFIFI
                     TRSPIKKPLNHVEDQNRFSNKKYIYYVSKLSRLNVAKISCWDNAGHRLVASASYIISK
                     CPALANDKAKVVGLLSYLIIDVHQKISEYLDLLKYISFMPFADLHVLPKLILDKCDLL
                     MKTKMDAWMFRQIRMYIKELSILDKLKARKPIMKMQNGVVLQESLGITMELPSFFNLN
                     VRHVDPTDFIEEIGIIFASRPKHLYGSQFLDESTTKTAEWDVEYDKEVDTHGGWCTTG
                     IGTTPYPFDAKFAFHADAIYFATQLLEKNIDGTESKIESHLFNGPYGNFLHTNCSLRG
                     CTKEKKDRTNQSDMHTTSIDACLKLYKELEYKDDSCRTITIGQKFCVSKDVMEFSMSE
                     KDQRGGGRPIATPTLGAKAALMLIEKPEASIGTFTPNNILVAGKSKIKEQHQTYTTAI
                     "
BASE COUNT     1124 a    518 c    632 g    792 t
ORIGIN      
        1 agcagaggga caaggattat taccaactat aacaagtaaa aggaaacgaa ctttgtacag
       61 agtgcacttc attttgatag caaagaggga ctaatttaac gtatagccaa agagtaattt
      121 ttaaattaat tgcttaccct atacctacag ttgagcacac ttctaaaact atctattggc
      181 aaaatggaag agaatatcat gatagcacca gaagcactgg cagaacaact aattgcacgt
      241 gtgggcagag cagaaaggcc tgaggcccag atacaaagga ccttgatgga acgaattgat
      301 ttactgccta ataaagtggg gacaccatat gtagtcatta aaacaactgg caacatccta
      361 agggaaccag tactgacagt agagcaagca gtttctaact actgtaatgt aagaaatgct
      421 agacatgact tatggtacac taagatacat gattcaagat ttcaaagatg ggacacaggt
      481 ggtttagaaa caaactttgg taactttatg gataatgtgt tggagtttag aaattacgat
      541 acaagctaca acactatgac ccctgatttt ctaatggtca gtggtaatga tgtattaata
      601 ggggatgtgg cagtaactag cacttacagg acaactaaac agaagaaaca tgaaaaatac
      661 atgccattaa aggacatctt atctgagaca gacaggcaag tccatcatgt agattttata
      721 ctaaaagagg acatgtccaa tttcctacaa gaaattagga agtttgtcca gaaaggagtt
      781 atacctaaca atgtgaattt cacagatgaa attgcataca gcatgattgc tactgagctt
      841 atgttagcaa tcaaagatat gtgtgaaaat aggcattctt tcaatatatg tttggaaaca
      901 ggtaagatac catctactaa aattgattac tcaatcttaa gtgacatgct ccataaggag
      961 gtgattgaca ccccgttaga caaatatata ccacataata gggaagaaga actatttgat
     1021 ataatcagag aagaagtaga aagggttggt ggtgccaatt actttgacca gtcaatgaat
     1081 ggtgtagatg atgcattcaa aactgtaata aacaataata tggacaaaga gcagatgagc
     1141 cctaaatcaa cacttaaggt tgtggataat agccaagatt ataatgacaa agtggcccac
     1201 gaattgatag aggattatat caaagacttg gccaaatctg atgatgatga tgttaaatac
     1261 tatattctag acttattacc gacacttgaa cagctatcgt tgatgaaaag aattaaagat
     1321 gaaaagttga ataacaaata tattagagat gacccggacc tgaagagggc tagagttgga
     1381 ggtgaatacc aatacaaaag aaggacagct gggtcaaacc ctttgacaca gatgttagag
     1441 attaagttaa ggaagggaaa gatgaaccat aatgaaaaga agacgccaag ggttattgac
     1501 atgagccgta tagatagtta tgcagaggac ataaacaggt ctatagcata ctatggcagt
     1561 gcaactaata agccaccatt cctcgatgat agctgggaca gttacaataa acttgaagat
     1621 gataatacaa ttgaagagaa ggaagtgtat gattattgta gaaagacaaa tggtgctcaa
     1681 ttatgcaact ctctaagtgc gttgtataat aggatcacac acatgggtgt caaaatgggc
     1741 acatatgata atatatttat accacctaat ggctcattta tatgcattat gccaaagaat
     1801 catgcaccag tgactcatag gacatgtgat atgcctttta tattcataac tagatcacct
     1861 ataaaaaaac cactaaatca tgttgaggac caaaacaggt tctctaacaa aaaatatatc
     1921 tattatgtaa gcaagttgag cagattaaat gtagcaaaga tttcatgttg ggacaatgca
     1981 ggccatagac tagttgccag tgcatcttac ataatatcaa aatgtccagc attagctaat
     2041 gacaaggcta aggtagttgg tttgctatct tacctcataa tagatgtcca ccaaaagata
     2101 tctgaatacc ttgacctact gaaatatata tcattcatgc cctttgcaga tctccatgta
     2161 cttcctaagt tgatacttga caagtgtgac ttattgatga agactaaaat ggatgcatgg
     2221 atgttcaggc agattcgtat gtacatcaaa gaattatcta tattggacaa gcttaaggct
     2281 agaaaaccaa taatgaaaat gcagaatggt gtggtcctac aagaaagcct aggtataact
     2341 atggagttac caagcttctt taaccttaat gttaggcatg tcgacccaac agactttata
     2401 gaagaaattg gcatcatctt tgcatcaaga ccaaaacacc tgtatgggtc ccaattcttg
     2461 gatgagtcca ccactaaaac tgcagagtgg gatgtggaat atgacaaaga ggttgacacc
     2521 catggggggt ggtgcactac tgggattggc accacaccat atccctttga tgctaaattt
     2581 gcctttcatg ctgatgccat atattttgcg acacaattgt tggaaaaaaa tatagatgga
     2641 acagaatcaa agatagagtc gcacctattc aatgggcctt atgggaactt cttgcacact
     2701 aattgttctc tgagaggatg tactaaggaa aagaaggaca gaacaaacca aagtgacatg
     2761 catacaactt ctattgatgc atgcctaaag ctttacaagg aattggaata caaggacgat
     2821 agctgcagaa ctataaccat agggcagaaa ttttgtgttt caaaggatgt aatggagttc
     2881 tctatgtctg aaaaggacca gagagggggt ggtaggccta ttgctacacc tacactaggt
     2941 gccaaagcag cactaatgct gatagagaaa cctgaagcat caattggtac attcacgcca
     3001 aataacatat tagttgctgg gaaaagcaaa ataaaggaac aacaccaaac atacactaca
     3061 gcaatc
//
LOCUS       B5_84/7/BR2021_L        5284 bp    RNA     linear       12-MAR-2025
DEFINITION  Coredo-like virus 1 segment L partial sequence.
ACCESSION   B5_84/7/BR2021_L
VERSION
DBLINK      BioProject: PRJNA1223432
            BioSample: SAMN46822057
KEYWORDS    .
SOURCE      Coredo-like virus 1
  ORGANISM  Coredo-like virus 1
            Unclassified.
REFERENCE   1  (bases 1 to 5284)
  AUTHORS   Fuques,E., Massey,A.L., Qureshi,F.I., Campos-Silva,J.V., Ferreira
            da Silva,D.J., Peres,C., Levi,T. and Vega Thurber,R.L.
  TITLE     Large-scale metagenomic surveillance study expands the known
            diversity of RNA viruses in mosquito populations from the Amazon
            Basin
  JOURNAL   unpublished
REFERENCE   2  (bases 1 to 5284)
  AUTHORS   Fuques,E.
  TITLE     Direct Submission
  JOURNAL   Submitted (12-MAR-2025) Ecology, Evolution, and Marine Biology,
            University of California, Santa Barbara, UCSB Marine Science
            Institute, Santa Barbara, California 93117, United States
COMMENT     Bankit Comment: ALT EMAIL:eddiefuques-villalba@ucsb.edu
            Bankit Comment: TOTAL # OF SEQS:6
            
            ##Assembly-Data-START##
            Assembly Method       :: rnaSPAdes v. 3.15.3
            Sequencing Technology :: Illumina
            ##Assembly-Data-END##
FEATURES             Location/Qualifiers
     source          1..5284
                     /organism="Coredo-like virus 1"
                     /mol_type="genomic RNA"
                     /isolate="B5_84/7/BR2021"
                     /isolation_source="Mosquito pool"
                     /segment="L"
                     /country="Brazil"
                     /collection_date="2021"
                     /note="Viruses; Riboviria; Orthornavirae; Negarnaviricota;
                     Polyploviricotina; Ellioviricetes; Bunyavirales;
                     Phasmaviridae; Orthophasmavirus"
     gene            166..>5284
                     /gene="RdRp"
     CDS             166..>5284
                     /gene="RdRp"
                     /codon_start=1
                     /product="RNA-dependent RNA polymerase"
                     /translation="MIEPDELLRELLARPGRADRPDPEVQRTLMERVRLLPASTDSPY
                     VIIKTTGTILAEPTLTVEQAVTNYCNVRNARHDLWYRKLHDSRSERWGSAGLEARFRD
                     FMHRMFNEVEYDRSYDAMTPDFMFASGKDVVIGDVTVTSTYSIAKQKKYEKYSPLRTI
                     LSMTGSQVTQVDFILKDDMSNLLQEIRKFVEKGLIPNNVDFSLEIIYSITATELMVAI
                     KDLCTDRHSFNECLVTKKTSDSRMTYAILEGMLRDKVVSMPFTPYVPHASEEVLYDLI
                     KEEVDRIGGVNYFKKSMGGVDNAFKQVISNNLGKEQMPPKSTLKVVDNSHEVTDKVAH
                     ELIRDYINDLAGSDDSEVKDYILNLLPSWEQLKLMKEIRDKKHSYEYVKKDPAMKVAR
                     VGGEYQYKRRSAGSNPLTQGLEVKLRKGKKERNEKKVPRVIDMNCLDIYAEDVSRSIA
                     YYGSLSSKPPFLDDSWDAYNGLEFKNTVDEREVYDYCRKTNGAQLCNSLSALYNRITH
                     MGVNMGTYDNVFTPPNGSFICIMPRNHAPVTHRTCDMPFIFITRSPIGEQLAHVEDQH
                     RHMSGKYIYYVSKLSRLNVSKISCWDNAGHRLVASASYIISKCDALRDHKDKVVGLLS
                     YLIVDVHQKISEYLDLLKYISFMPFADLHMLAKLILDKCDLLMKTKMDAWMFRQIRMY
                     IKELSDIDKLNARKPVMKIQNGLVTQESLGIKMELPSFFCLEARHSDPTEFIEEIGII
                     FSSRPKHLYGSQFLDASTCMTAQWDLEYDDEVKKNGSWCTTGYDPKIKYPFDSKFAYH
                     ADAIYYATQLLEKNVDATEAMIESHLFKGSYGDFLHTNCSLRGCTKERKDRENQGDMH
                     TTSIDACLKLYQDLKFDDNKCKTINIAQDFCISDKVMEFSMSEKDQRGGGRPIATPTL
                     GAKAALMLIEKPEASIGTFTPNNILVAGKSKIKEQHQTYTNAISHGASVGLQNVYQLT
                     EDQTKYSENDNPRKYEVYLRSSSLLKTDIRKLQLLALRKLYFRHHLVHRLPTELENDK
                     RLQTKVVSDDWTCGVKATIGWPQGMLNNISTTIHSAADYWILKAFKNAYPNISIHARG
                     LVHSDDSWVTVCTNNLDDFVLFTVFRMVAKKLFCLKINEKKLWGGKYLGELVSNYNLN
                     GKVHLATSKVLSNGLSNLTYQNWPVDVSTQISTIQQVYRTGATIGTLIMMGTILRQQI
                     IGAYQVSGRQKELMHMLPVELGGYPKCSVFKLGVGGVDAMYDELTKKYSREPEAEFTR
                     IVLGAVSVTRRYMECTTLERQNGDKDYAEVVMPSRGDLFKGIRYLMPKSKKLTNTLKT
                     IEQVTSLFPSDGLGLIITKPLTLAESLGHLRDTTMSKMYQLAAEKYTQSVRRLAVSQV
                     QQSSGKVVKIGSCPPMTMNRMYEYLLSFKPSGEDLQMTNLALEPDSEVILACSSIVDT
                     AVLGVKTTKTTGKVINKMPEYDTIYNTISPLSDVLLYIIDKSKGYNNPNTSLYGRYGT
                     YKTAVGTLKTDSDNIKKRFEKYFKFHTVEKACSLIMQAKINIVKEKSWVQPKIESDTM
                     SGFLKGLYGVSLKKGVCYSVEAQIPTKVTYSRDAALVKSIYTTCVLNEIYDGRFPIYQ
                     VDGTDVNSVVRSIDQQKLERNDTLKLAVLRYKLLENRDLLDQIYHAEKFSYYWVSPQK
                     YYNGKYHGDWDLKFRMGRMSGHIKRVGGVVRVTVTEAN"
BASE COUNT     1800 a    936 c   1159 g   1389 t
ORIGIN      
        1 tagcacgcag agggaccagg tttcaatacc caatacacaa acacaaaact aaaaaacatt
       61 aggatagtac caaccatgac atactttaac acattttcaa cttaacaatc cactaatcat
      121 caactttaat agattttatg aatttatctt aagactagcc taaccatgat tgaaccagat
      181 gaactattga gagaattatt agcaaggcct gggagggctg ataggcctga cccagaagtg
      241 caaaggacgc tgatggaaag agtgaggttg ttaccagcta gcacagacag cccttatgta
      301 atcattaaaa caactggcac aattttagct gaacccacat taacagtaga gcaggctgtg
      361 accaactatt gcaatgtcag gaatgcgagg catgatttat ggtatagaaa gcttcacgac
      421 tctagaagtg aacgttgggg ctcagcaggg ttggaagcca ggtttagaga cttcatgcat
      481 agaatgttca atgaagtcga atatgacagg tcatatgatg ccatgacacc tgattttatg
      541 tttgctagtg gcaaggatgt tgttattggc gatgtgacag ttacaagcac ttatagtata
      601 gctaaacaaa agaagtatga gaaatattcc ccattgagga ctattctctc catgactggc
      661 tcacaagtaa cacaagttga cttcatttta aaagacgaca tgtccaattt attgcaagaa
      721 attagaaaat ttgtagaaaa gggattgatt cccaacaatg tagatttctc cttggaaata
      781 atttatagta ttacagcaac tgaactaatg gtggctataa aggatctgtg cacagacagg
      841 cattccttta atgaatgctt agtgacaaaa aagacatcag acagtaggat gacatatgct
      901 atattggaag gtatgctgag ggataaggtg gtgagcatgc cttttactcc ttatgtcccc
      961 catgcctccg aggaagtatt atatgatctc atcaaggaag aagtagacag aatcggcggc
     1021 gttaactatt ttaagaaatc aatgggaggc gtcgacaacg catttaagca ggtcatcagt
     1081 aacaatctag gaaaggaaca aatgccacct aaatcaacgt taaaagtggt ggacaatagc
     1141 catgaagtca cagacaaagt tgcccatgag ctgataaggg attacattaa tgatctggct
     1201 gggtcagatg actctgaagt caaggattat atacttaatc tgttgccctc atgggagcag
     1261 ttaaaactga tgaaggaaat ccgggataag aagcattctt acgaatatgt caagaaggat
     1321 cctgcaatga aggttgcaag ggttgggggg gaataccagt ataaaagaag aagtgctgga
     1381 tcgaatccat taacacaagg gcttgaagta aagttaagga agggaaagaa ggagagaaat
     1441 gagaagaagg tccccagggt gatagacatg aattgccttg acatatatgc ggaagatgtg
     1501 agcaggtcaa tagcctatta tggttcttta tcaagcaaac ctccctttct agacgacagt
     1561 tgggatgctt ataatggctt ggaattcaaa aatacggtcg atgaaagaga ggtatatgat
     1621 tactgcagga agactaatgg tgcacagttg tgcaattctc taagtgccct atataacaga
     1681 attacacaca tgggtgtaaa catgggaaca tatgataacg tttttacacc acccaatgga
     1741 tccttcattt gtataatgcc tagaaaccat gcaccagtga cacacaggac ttgtgatatg
     1801 ccgtttattt tcatcactag gagccctata ggagaacaat tggcacatgt tgaagatcag
     1861 catagacata tgagtggtaa atacatttac tatgttagta agcttagcag attaaatgtt
     1921 tcaaaaatat cttgttggga caatgctggg cacagattgg ttgctagtgc ctcttatatc
     1981 atatccaaat gtgacgctct aagggatcac aaagacaaag ttgtagggtt gttatcctac
     2041 ctaatcgtgg atgtccacca aaaaatatct gaatatttag atctgttgaa atatatatct
     2101 tttatgccct ttgcagactt gcacatgttg gcgaagttaa tccttgataa atgtgacctt
     2161 ttaatgaaaa ccaaaatgga tgcatggatg tttaggcaaa tcagaatgta cataaaggag
     2221 ttatcagata tagacaagtt gaatgcacgt aagccagtca tgaagattca aaatggctta
     2281 gtcacccaag aaagcctagg aatcaagatg gaattgccta gctttttttg cttggaagct
     2341 agacacagtg acccaactga attcattgaa gaaataggca ttattttttc ttctaggcca
     2401 aaacaccttt atggatctca atttctagat gcatcaacct gcatgactgc acaatgggat
     2461 ttagaatatg atgatgaagt caagaaaaat gggtcatggt gcactacagg ctatgatcca
     2521 aagattaaat atccatttga ctccaaattt gcctatcatg cagatgccat atattatgca
     2581 acccaattgc tggaaaaaaa tgttgatgca acagaagcaa tgatagagtc acacttgttc
     2641 aaagggtcat atggagattt cctccatacg aactgttccc ttagggggtg caccaaggaa
     2701 aggaaagata gggaaaatca gggtgacatg cacaccacct ctattgatgc atgcttgaaa
     2761 ctgtaccaag atttgaaatt tgatgacaac aaatgcaaaa ccatcaatat agctcaagat
     2821 ttctgcatat cagacaaagt gatggagttt tcaatgtcag agaaggacca gaggggaggt
     2881 ggcagaccca ttgcaacccc aactttgggt gctaaagcag cattaatgct gatcgagaaa
     2941 ccagaggcat caataggaac gttcacacct aataacatat tagtagcagg caaaagtaaa
     3001 attaaagagc agcaccaaac ttacacgaat gcaatatcac atggtgcctc tgtaggttta
     3061 cagaacgtgt accagttaac tgaagaccaa actaagtact cagaaaatga caaccctcgt
     3121 aaatatgagg tctatttaag gtcaagtagc ctactgaaga ctgacatacg caagctgcaa
     3181 ttattggcat tgagaaagct ttatttcaga catcatttag tacaccgcct accaactgag
     3241 ttagaaaatg acaaaagatt acagaccaaa gttgtttccg atgattggac ttgtggtgtc
     3301 aaggccacca taggatggcc tcaaggcatg ctcaacaaca tatccaccac catacattca
     3361 gcagctgatt attggatatt aaaggcattc aaaaacgcat atccaaacat tagcatacat
     3421 gcccgaggtt tagtacattc tgatgactcc tgggtgactg tttgcactaa taatcttgac
     3481 gactttgttt tatttacagt attcaggatg gttgcaaaga agttattctg cctgaagata
     3541 aatgaaaaga agctctgggg tggaaagtat ctaggtgaat tggtttcaaa ttataacctt
     3601 aatggcaagg tacatttagc tacatctaag gtactgagta atgggctatc aaacctaact
     3661 taccagaact ggccagtgga tgttagtaca caaatttcca caatacagca agtatacaga
     3721 actggtgcta caataggtac tttgataatg atgggcacca ttttaaggca acagataatt
     3781 ggtgcttacc aagtgtcagg taggcaaaaa gagcttatgc acatgctacc tgttgaactt
     3841 gggggttacc ctaaatgttc agtgttcaaa ttaggagttg gcggagtaga tgccatgtat
     3901 gatgagctaa ctaaaaaata ttctcgggag ccagaagctg agttcactag aatagttctt
     3961 ggagcagtgt ctgtaactag gaggtatatg gagtgcacaa cacttgaacg ccaaaatggt
     4021 gataaagact atgctgaagt ggtgatgcct tcacgaggag atttgttcaa gggcatcaga
     4081 tatttgatgc ctaagtcaaa aaaattgaca aacaccttaa agactatcga gcaagttaca
     4141 agcttgttcc ccagtgatgg cttagggttg attataacaa aaccgctaac tttggcggaa
     4201 tcattaggtc atctaaggga cactaccatg agcaagatgt atcaactagc tgcagaaaag
     4261 tatactcaaa gtgttaggcg cttagcagtg tcacaagtcc agcagtcatc aggtaaagta
     4321 gtcaagattg ggtcttgccc acctatgaca atgaacagga tgtatgagta tcttttatca
     4381 ttcaaaccta gtggggagga tttacagatg acaaatctag ccctagagcc agatagtgaa
     4441 gtcattcttg cctgcagttc tatagttgac acagcagtct taggagttaa aacaactaag
     4501 acaacaggga aagtcatcaa caagatgcca gaatatgaca ctatttacaa tacaatttca
     4561 cccctaagtg atgtcttgtt gtacatcata gacaagtcta aaggttacaa caacccaaat
     4621 acttcgctat atggtaggta cgggacttac aaaacagctg taggtactct taaaacagac
     4681 tctgataata taaagaaaag gttcgaaaaa tattttaaat ttcacacagt agaaaaggcc
     4741 tgcagcctca ttatgcaagc caaaatcaat atagttaaag agaagtcatg ggttcaacct
     4801 aagattgagt cagacacaat gagtgggttc ttaaagggcc tatatggagt cagcttaaaa
     4861 aagggggtgt gttattctgt tgaagcgcaa atcccgacta aagtgacata tagcagggat
     4921 gcagctttgg tgaagtctat ttacaccact tgtgtcctaa atgaaattta tgatggcagg
     4981 tttccaattt atcaagttga tgggactgat gttaacagtg tggtcagaag tattgaccaa
     5041 caaaaattgg aaaggaatga cacattaaaa cttgccgtgc ttaggtacaa actgctagaa
     5101 aatagggatc ttttagatca gatataccat gctgaaaagt tcagttacta ttgggtgtca
     5161 ccccaaaaat actataacgg taagtatcat ggtgattggg acttgaagtt taggatgggt
     5221 aggatgagtg ggcacatcaa aagggttggt ggagtggtaa gagtaactgt gactgaagca
     5281 aacc
//
LOCUS       B5_87/7/BR2021_L        5613 bp    RNA     linear       12-MAR-2025
DEFINITION  Coredo-like virus 1 segment L partial sequence.
ACCESSION   B5_87/7/BR2021_L
VERSION
DBLINK      BioProject: PRJNA1223432
            BioSample: SAMN46822058
KEYWORDS    .
SOURCE      Coredo-like virus 1
  ORGANISM  Coredo-like virus 1
            Unclassified.
REFERENCE   1  (bases 1 to 5613)
  AUTHORS   Fuques,E., Massey,A.L., Qureshi,F.I., Campos-Silva,J.V., Ferreira
            da Silva,D.J., Peres,C., Levi,T. and Vega Thurber,R.L.
  TITLE     Large-scale metagenomic surveillance study expands the known
            diversity of RNA viruses in mosquito populations from the Amazon
            Basin
  JOURNAL   unpublished
REFERENCE   2  (bases 1 to 5613)
  AUTHORS   Fuques,E.
  TITLE     Direct Submission
  JOURNAL   Submitted (12-MAR-2025) Ecology, Evolution, and Marine Biology,
            University of California, Santa Barbara, UCSB Marine Science
            Institute, Santa Barbara, California 93117, United States
COMMENT     Bankit Comment: ALT EMAIL:eddiefuques-villalba@ucsb.edu
            Bankit Comment: TOTAL # OF SEQS:6
            
            ##Assembly-Data-START##
            Assembly Method       :: rnaSPAdes v. 3.15.3
            Sequencing Technology :: Illumina
            ##Assembly-Data-END##
FEATURES             Location/Qualifiers
     source          1..5613
                     /organism="Coredo-like virus 1"
                     /mol_type="genomic RNA"
                     /isolate="B5_87/7/BR2021"
                     /isolation_source="Mosquito pool"
                     /segment="L"
                     /country="Brazil"
                     /collection_date="2021"
                     /note="Viruses; Riboviria; Orthornavirae; Negarnaviricota;
                     Polyploviricotina; Ellioviricetes; Bunyavirales;
                     Phasmaviridae; Orthophasmavirus"
     gene            168..>5613
                     /gene="RdRp"
     CDS             168..>5613
                     /gene="RdRp"
                     /codon_start=1
                     /product="RNA-dependent RNA polymerase"
                     /translation="MIEPDELLRELLARPGRADRPDPEVQRTLMERVRLLPASTDSPY
                     VIIKTTGTILAEPTLTVEQAVTNYCNVRNARHDLWYRKLHDSRSERWGTAGLEARFRD
                     FMHRMFNEVEYDRSYDAMTPDFMFASGKDVVIGDVTVTSTYSIAKQKKYEKYSPLRTI
                     LSMTGSQVTQVDFILKDDMSNLLQEIRKFVEKGLIPNNVDFSLEIIYSITATELMVAI
                     KDLCTDRHSFNECLVTKKTSDSRMTYAILEGMLRDKVVSMPFTPYVPHASEEVLYDLI
                     KEEVDRIGGVNYFKKSMGGVDNAFKQVISNNLGKEQMPPKSTLKVVDNSHEVTDKVAH
                     ELIRDYINDLAGSDDSEVKDYILNLLPTWEQLRLMKEIRDKKHSYEYVKKDPAMKVAR
                     VGGEYQYKRRSAGSNPLTQGLEVKLRKGKKERNEKKVPRVIDMNCLDIYAEDVSRSIA
                     YYGSLSSKPPFLDDSWDAYNGLEFKNTVDEREVYDYCRKTNGAQLCNSLSALYNRITH
                     MGVNMGTYDNVFTPPNGSFICIMPRNHAPVTHRTCDMPFIFITRSPIGEQLAHVEDQH
                     RHMSGKYIYYVSKLSRLNVSKISCWDNAGHRLVASASYIISKCDALRDHKDKVVGLLS
                     YLIVDVHQKISEYLDLLKYISFMPFADLHMLAKLILDKCDLLMKTKMDAWMFRQIRMY
                     IKELSDIDKLNARKPVMKIQNGLVTQESLGIKMELPSFFCLEARHSDPTEFIEEIGII
                     FSSRPKHLYGSQFLDASTCMTAQWDLEYDDEVKKYGSWCTTGYDSKIKYPFDSKFAYH
                     ADAIYYATQLLEKNVDATEAMIESHLFKGSYGDFLHTNCSLRGCTKEKKDRENQGDMH
                     TTSIDACLKLYQDLKFDDNKCKTINIAQDFCISDKVMEFSMSEKDQRGGGRPIATPTL
                     GAKAALMLIEKPEASIGTFTPNNILVAGKSKIKEQHQTYTNAISHGASVGLQNVYQLT
                     EDQTKYSENDNPRKYEVYLRSSSLLKTDIRKLQLLALRKLYFRHHLVHRLPTELENDE
                     RLQTKVVSDDWTCGVKATIGWPQGMLNNISTTIHSAADYWILKAFKNAYPNISIHARG
                     LVHSDDSWVTVCTNNLDDFVLFTVFRMVAKKLFCLKINEKKLWGGKYLGELVSNYNLN
                     GKVHLATSKVLSNGLSNLTYQNWPVDVSTQISTIQQVYRTGATIGTLIMMGTILRQQI
                     IGAYQVSGRQRELMHMLPVELGGYPKCSVFKLGVGGVDAMYDELTKKYSREPEAEFTR
                     IVLGAVSVTRRYMECTTLERQNGDKDYAEVVMPSRGDLFKGIRYLMPKSKKLTNTLKT
                     IEQVTSLFPSDGLGLIITKPLTLAESLGHLRDTTMSKMYQLAAEKYTQSVRRLAVSQV
                     QQSSGKVVKIGSCPPMTMNRMYEYLLSFKPSGEDLQMTNLALEPDSEVILACSSIVDT
                     AVLGVKTTKTTGKVINKMPEYDTIYNTISPLSDVLLYIIDKSKGYNNPNTSLYGRYGT
                     YKTAVGTLKTDSDNIKKRFEKYFKFHTVEKACSLIMQAKINIVKEKSWVQPKIESDTM
                     SGFLKGLYGVSLKKGVCYSVEAQIPTKVTYSRDAALVKSIYTTCVLNEIYDGRFPIYQ
                     VDGTDVNSVVRSIDQQKLERNDTLKLAVLRYKLLENRDLLDQIYHAEKFSYYWVSPQK
                     YYNGKYHGDWDLKFRMGRMSGHIKRVGGVVRVTVTEANMYLLLKAMRFIAERCFSKGY
                     EYDTAWWLCPIWQQTSQPSENCNFYLKSHSHFETVLTPNYDPVSIGVVVEPSAIYRDR
                     IALRSPDRYVLDNVLRTITAEFKYVPKTEQN"
BASE COUNT     1915 a    996 c   1221 g   1481 t
ORIGIN      
        1 tgcagcacgc agagggacca ggtttcaata cccaatacac aaacacaaaa ctaaaaaaca
       61 ttaggatagt accaaccatg acatacttta acacattttc aacttaacaa accactaatc
      121 atcaacttta atagatttta tgaatttatc ttaagactag gctaaccatg attgaaccag
      181 atgaactatt gagagaatta ttagcaaggc ctgggagggc tgataggcct gacccagaag
      241 tgcaaaggac gctgatggaa agagtgaggt tgttaccagc tagcacagac agcccttatg
      301 taatcattaa aacaactggc acaattttag ctgaacccac attaacagta gagcaggctg
      361 tgactaacta ttgcaatgtc cggaatgcga ggcatgattt atggtataga aagcttcacg
      421 actctagaag tgaacgttgg ggcacagcag ggttggaagc caggtttaga gacttcatgc
      481 atagaatgtt caacgaagtc gaatatgaca ggtcatatga tgccatgaca cctgatttta
      541 tgtttgctag cggcaaggat gttgtcattg gcgatgtgac agttacaagc acttatagta
      601 tagctaaaca aaagaagtat gagaaatatt ccccattgag gactattctc tccatgactg
      661 gctcacaagt aacacaagtt gacttcattt taaaagacga catgtccaat ttattgcaag
      721 aaattagaaa atttgtagaa aagggattga ttcccaacaa tgtagatttc tccttggaaa
      781 taatttatag tattacagca actgaactaa tggtggctat aaaggatctg tgcacagaca
      841 ggcattcctt taatgaatgc ttagtgacaa agaagacatc agacagtagg atgacatatg
      901 ctatattgga aggtatgctg agggataagg tggtgagcat gcctttcact ccttatgtcc
      961 cccatgcctc cgaggaggta ttatatgatc ttatcaagga agaagtagac agaattggcg
     1021 gcgttaacta ttttaaaaaa tcaatgggtg gcgtcgacaa cgcatttaag caggtcatca
     1081 gtaacaatct aggaaaggaa caaatgccac ctaaatcaac gttaaaagtg gtggacaata
     1141 gtcatgaagt cacagacaaa gttgcccatg agttgattag ggattatatt aatgatctgg
     1201 ccgggtcaga tgactctgaa gtcaaggatt atatacttaa tctgttgccc acatgggagc
     1261 agttaagact gatgaaggaa atccgagata agaagcactc ttacgaatat gtcaagaagg
     1321 atcctgcaat gaaggtagca agggttgggg gggaatacca gtataaaaga agaagtgctg
     1381 gatcgaatcc gttaacacaa gggcttgaag taaagttgag gaaaggaaag aaggagagaa
     1441 atgagaagaa ggtccccagg gtgatagaca tgaattgcct tgacatatat gcggaagatg
     1501 tgagcaggtc aatagcctat tatggttcct tatcaagcaa acctcccttt ctagacgaca
     1561 gttgggatgc ttataatggc ttggaattca aaaatacagt cgatgaaaga gaagtatatg
     1621 attactgtag gaagactaat ggtgcacagt tgtgcaattc tctaagtgcc ctatataaca
     1681 gaattacaca catgggtgta aacatgggaa catatgataa cgtttttaca ccacccaatg
     1741 gatccttcat ttgtataatg cctagaaatc atgcaccagt gacgcacagg acttgtgata
     1801 tgccatttat tttcatcact aggagcccta taggagaaca attggcacat gttgaagatc
     1861 agcatagaca tatgagtggt aaatacattt actatgttag taagcttagc agactaaatg
     1921 tttcaaaaat atcttgttgg gacaatgctg ggcacagatt ggttgctagt gcctcttata
     1981 tcatatccaa atgtgacgcc ctaagggatc acaaagacaa agttgtaggg ttgttatcct
     2041 acctaatcgt ggatgtccac caaaaaatat ctgaatactt agatctgttg aaatatatat
     2101 cttttatgcc ctttgcagac ttgcacatgt tggcgaagtt aatccttgat aaatgtgacc
     2161 ttttaatgaa aaccaaaatg gatgcatgga tgtttaggca aatcagaatg tacataaaag
     2221 agttatcaga tatagacaag ttgaatgcac gtaagccagt tatgaagatt caaaatggct
     2281 tggtcaccca agaaagccta ggaatcaaga tggaattgcc tagctttttt tgcttggaag
     2341 ctagacacag tgacccaact gaattcattg aagaaatagg cattattttt tcttctaggc
     2401 caaaacacct ttatggatct caatttctag atgcatcaac ctgcatgact gcacaatggg
     2461 atttagaata tgatgatgaa gtcaagaaat atggctcatg gtgcactaca ggctatgatt
     2521 caaagatcaa atacccattt gactccaaat ttgcctatca tgcagatgct atatattatg
     2581 caacccaatt gctggaaaaa aatgttgatg caacagaagc aatgatagag tcacacttat
     2641 tcaaagggtc atatggagat ttcctccata cgaactgttc ccttaggggg tgcaccaagg
     2701 aaaagaaaga tagggaaaat cagggtgaca tgcacaccac ctctattgat gcatgcttga
     2761 aattgtacca agacttgaaa tttgatgaca acaaatgcaa aaccatcaat atagctcagg
     2821 atttctgcat atcagacaaa gtgatggagt tttcaatgtc agagaaggac cagaggggag
     2881 gtggcagacc cattgcaact ccaactttgg gtgctaaagc agcattaatg ctgatcgaga
     2941 aaccagaggc atcaatagga acgttcacac ctaataacat attagtagca ggcaaaagta
     3001 aaattaaaga acagcaccaa acttacacga atgcaatatc acatggtgcc tctgtaggtt
     3061 tacagaacgt ataccaatta actgaagacc aaactaagta ctcagaaaat gacaaccctc
     3121 gtaaatatga ggtctattta aggtcaagta gtctactgaa gactgacata cgcaagctgc
     3181 aattattggc attgagaaag ctttatttca ggcatcattt agtacaccgc ctaccaactg
     3241 agttagaaaa tgacgaaaga ttacagacca aagttgtttc cgatgattgg acttgtggtg
     3301 tcaaggccac cataggatgg cctcaaggca tgctcaacaa catatctacc accatacatt
     3361 cagcagctga ttattggata ttaaaggcat tcaaaaacgc atatccaaat attagcatac
     3421 atgcccgagg tttagtacat tctgatgact cctgggtgac tgtttgcaca aataatcttg
     3481 atgactttgt tttatttaca gtattcagga tggttgcaaa gaagttattc tgcctgaaga
     3541 taaatgaaaa gaagctctgg ggtggaaagt atctaggtga attggtttca aattataacc
     3601 ttaatggcaa ggtacactta gctacatcta aggtactgag taatgggcta tcaaacctaa
     3661 cttaccagaa ctggccagtg gatgttagta cacaaatttc cacaatacag caagtataca
     3721 gaactggtgc taccataggt actttgatta tgatgggaac cattttaagg caacagataa
     3781 ttggtgctta ccaagtgtca ggtaggcaaa gagagcttat gcacatgcta cctgttgaac
     3841 ttgggggtta ccctaagtgt tcagtgttca aattaggagt tggcggagta gatgccatgt
     3901 atgatgagct aacaaaaaaa tattctcggg agccagaagc tgagttcact agaatagtcc
     3961 ttggagcagt gtctgtaact aggaggtata tggagtgcac aacacttgaa cgccaaaatg
     4021 gtgataaaga ctatgctgaa gtggtaatgc cttcaagagg agatttgttc aagggcatca
     4081 gatacttgat gcctaagtca aaaaaattga caaacacttt aaagactatt gagcaagtta
     4141 caagcttgtt ccccagtgat ggcttagggt tgattataac aaaaccgcta actttggcgg
     4201 aatcattagg tcatctaagg gacactacca tgagcaagat gtatcaacta gctgcagaaa
     4261 agtatactca aagtgttagg cgcttagcag tgtcacaagt ccagcagtca tcaggtaaag
     4321 tagtcaagat tggctcctgc ccacctatga caatgaacag gatgtatgag tatcttttat
     4381 cattcaaacc tagtggggag gatttgcaga tgacaaatct agccctagag ccagatagtg
     4441 aagtcattct tgcctgcagt tctatagttg acacagcagt cttaggagtt aaaacaacta
     4501 agacaacagg gaaagtcatc aataagatgc cagaatatga cactatttac aatacaattt
     4561 cacccctaag tgatgtcttg ttgtacatta tagataagtc taaaggttac aacaacccaa
     4621 atacttcgct atatggtagg tacgggactt acaaaacagc tgtaggtact cttaaaacag
     4681 actctgataa tataaagaaa aggttcgaaa aatattttaa atttcacaca gtagaaaagg
     4741 cctgcagcct cattatgcaa gccaaaatca acatagttaa agagaagtca tgggttcaac
     4801 ctaagattga gtcagacaca atgagtgggt tcttaaaggg cctatatgga gtcagcttaa
     4861 aaaagggggt gtgttattct gttgaagcac aaatcccgac taaagtgaca tatagcaggg
     4921 atgcagcttt ggtgaagtct atttacacca cttgtgttct aaatgaaatt tatgatggca
     4981 ggtttccaat ttatcaagtt gatgggactg atgttaacag tgtagtcaga agtattgacc
     5041 aacaaaaatt ggagaggaat gacacattaa aacttgccgt ccttaggtat aaactgctag
     5101 aaaataggga tcttttagat cagatatatc atgctgaaaa attcagttac tattgggtgt
     5161 caccccaaaa atactataac ggtaagtatc atggtgattg ggacttgaag tttaggatgg
     5221 ggaggatgag tgggcacatt aaaagggttg gtggagtggt aagagtaact gtgactgaag
     5281 caaacatgta ccttttacta aaggcaatgc gcttcatagc ggaaagatgc tttagcaaag
     5341 gctatgaata tgacacagct tggtggcttt gccctatttg gcaacagact agccaaccta
     5401 gtgagaactg taatttttac ctaaaaagcc atagccactt tgaaacagtc ctaaccccca
     5461 attatgaccc agtttcgatt ggagtagttg tggaaccaag cgccatatat agagatagaa
     5521 tagctttaag atcaccggac agatatgtac ttgacaatgt cttaaggact atcacagcag
     5581 agtttaaata tgttccaaag acagaacaaa att
//
LOCUS       D10_17/30/BR2021_L      1827 bp    RNA     linear       12-MAR-2025
DEFINITION  Coredo-like virus 1 segment L partial sequence.
ACCESSION   D10_17/30/BR2021_L
VERSION
DBLINK      BioProject: PRJNA1223432
            BioSample: SAMN46822082
KEYWORDS    .
SOURCE      Coredo-like virus 1
  ORGANISM  Coredo-like virus 1
            Unclassified.
REFERENCE   1  (bases 1 to 1827)
  AUTHORS   Fuques,E., Massey,A.L., Qureshi,F.I., Campos-Silva,J.V., Ferreira
            da Silva,D.J., Peres,C., Levi,T. and Vega Thurber,R.L.
  TITLE     Large-scale metagenomic surveillance study expands the known
            diversity of RNA viruses in mosquito populations from the Amazon
            Basin
  JOURNAL   unpublished
REFERENCE   2  (bases 1 to 1827)
  AUTHORS   Fuques,E.
  TITLE     Direct Submission
  JOURNAL   Submitted (12-MAR-2025) Ecology, Evolution, and Marine Biology,
            University of California, Santa Barbara, UCSB Marine Science
            Institute, Santa Barbara, California 93117, United States
COMMENT     Bankit Comment: ALT EMAIL:eddiefuques-villalba@ucsb.edu
            Bankit Comment: TOTAL # OF SEQS:6
            
            ##Assembly-Data-START##
            Assembly Method       :: rnaSPAdes v. 3.15.3
            Sequencing Technology :: Illumina
            ##Assembly-Data-END##
FEATURES             Location/Qualifiers
     source          1..1827
                     /organism="Coredo-like virus 1"
                     /mol_type="genomic RNA"
                     /isolate="D10_17/30/BR2021"
                     /isolation_source="Mosquito pool"
                     /segment="L"
                     /country="Brazil"
                     /collection_date="2021"
                     /note="Viruses; Riboviria; Orthornavirae; Negarnaviricota;
                     Polyploviricotina; Ellioviricetes; Bunyavirales;
                     Phasmaviridae; Orthophasmavirus"
     gene            <1..>1827
                     /gene="RdRp"
     CDS             <1..>1827
                     /gene="RdRp"
                     /codon_start=1
                     /product="RNA-dependent RNA polymerase"
                     /translation="RLLPASTDSPYVIIKTTGTILAEPTLTVEQAVTNYCNVRNARHD
                     LWYRKLHDSRSERWGSAGLEARFRDFMHRMFNEVEYDRSYDAMTPDFMFASGKDVVIG
                     DVTVTSTYSIAKQKKYEKYSPLRTILSMTGSQVTQVDFILKDDMSNLLQEIRKFVEKG
                     LIPNNVDFSLEIIYSITATELMVAIKDLCTDRHSFNECLVTKKTSDSRMTYAILEGML
                     RDKVVSMPFTPYVPHASEEVLYDLIKEEVDRIGGVNYFKKSMGGVDNAFKQVISNNLG
                     KEQMPPKSTLKVVDNSHEVTDKVAHELIRDYINDLAGSDDSEVKDYILNLLPSWEQLR
                     LMKEIRDKKHSYEYVKKDPAMKVARVGGEYQYKRRSAGSNPLTQGLEVKLRKGKKERN
                     EKKVPRVIDMNCLDIYAEDVSRSIAYYGSLSSKPPFLDDSWDAYNGLEFKNTVDEREV
                     YDYCRKTNGAQLCNSLSALYNRITHMGVNMGTYDNVFTPPNGSFICIMPRNHAPVTHR
                     TCDMPFIFITRSPIGEQLPHVEDQHRHMSGKYIYYVSKLSRLNVSKISCWDNAGHRLV
                     ASASYIISKCDALRDHKDKVVGLLSYLIVDVHQKISEYLDLLK"
BASE COUNT      611 a    309 c    419 g    488 t
ORIGIN      
        1 aggttgttac cagctagcac agacagccct tatgtaatca ttaaaacaac tggcacaatt
       61 ttagctgaac ccacattaac agtagagcag gctgtgacca actattgcaa tgtccggaat
      121 gcgaggcatg atttatggta tagaaagctt cacgactcta gaagtgaacg ttggggctca
      181 gcagggttgg aagccaggtt tagagacttc atgcatagaa tgttcaatga agtcgaatat
      241 gacaggtcat atgatgccat gacacctgat tttatgtttg ctagtggcaa ggatgttgtc
      301 attggcgatg tgacagttac aagcacttat agtatagcta aacaaaagaa gtatgagaaa
      361 tattctccat tgaggactat tctctccatg actggctcac aagtaacaca agttgacttc
      421 attttaaaag acgacatgtc caatttattg caagaaatta gaaaatttgt agaaaaggga
      481 ttgattccca acaatgtaga tttctccttg gaaataattt atagtattac agcaactgaa
      541 ctaatggtgg ctataaagga tctgtgcaca gacaggcatt cctttaatga gtgcttagtg
      601 acaaaaaaga catcagacag taggatgaca tatgctatat tggaaggtat gctgagggat
      661 aaggtggtga gcatgccttt cactccttat gttccccatg cctccgagga ggtattatat
      721 gatcttatta aggaagaagt agacagaatt ggcggcgtta actattttaa gaaatcaatg
      781 ggaggcgtcg acaacgcatt taagcaagtc atcagtaaca atctaggaaa ggaacaaatg
      841 ccacctaaat caacgttgaa agtggtggac aatagtcatg aagtcacaga caaagttgcc
      901 catgagctga ttagggatta tattaatgat ctggccgggt cagatgactc tgaagttaag
      961 gattatatac ttaatctgtt gccctcatgg gagcagttaa ggctgatgaa ggaaatccgg
     1021 gataagaagc actcttacga atatgtcaag aaggatcctg caatgaaggt agcaagggtt
     1081 gggggggaat accagtataa aagaagaagt gctggatcga atccgttaac acaagggctt
     1141 gaagtaaagt taaggaaagg aaagaaggag agaaatgaga agaaggtccc cagggtgata
     1201 gacatgaatt gccttgacat atatgcggaa gatgtgagca ggtcaatagc ctattatggt
     1261 tctttatcaa gcaaacctcc ctttctagac gacagttggg atgcttataa tggcttggaa
     1321 ttcaaaaata cagtcgatga aagagaagta tatgattact gcaggaagac taatggtgca
     1381 cagttgtgca attctctaag tgccctatat aacagaatta cacacatggg tgtaaacatg
     1441 ggaacatatg ataacgtttt tacaccaccc aatggatcct tcatttgtat aatgcctaga
     1501 aatcatgcac cagtgacaca caggacttgt gatatgccat ttattttcat cactaggagc
     1561 cctataggag aacaattgcc acatgttgaa gatcagcata gacatatgag tggtaaatac
     1621 atttactatg ttagcaagct tagcagacta aatgtttcaa aaatatcttg ttgggacaat
     1681 gctgggcaca gattggttgc tagtgcctct tatatcatat ccaaatgtga cgctctaagg
     1741 gatcacaaag acaaagttgt agggttgtta tcctacctaa ttgtggatgt ccaccaaaaa
     1801 atatctgaat acttagatct gttgaaa
//
LOCUS       D11_2/141/BR2021_L      2660 bp    RNA     linear       12-MAR-2025
DEFINITION  Coredo-like virus 1 segment L partial sequence.
ACCESSION   D11_2/141/BR2021_L
VERSION
DBLINK      BioProject: PRJNA1223432
            BioSample: SAMN46822088
KEYWORDS    .
SOURCE      Coredo-like virus 1
  ORGANISM  Coredo-like virus 1
            Unclassified.
REFERENCE   1  (bases 1 to 2660)
  AUTHORS   Fuques,E., Massey,A.L., Qureshi,F.I., Campos-Silva,J.V., Ferreira
            da Silva,D.J., Peres,C., Levi,T. and Vega Thurber,R.L.
  TITLE     Large-scale metagenomic surveillance study expands the known
            diversity of RNA viruses in mosquito populations from the Amazon
            Basin
  JOURNAL   unpublished
REFERENCE   2  (bases 1 to 2660)
  AUTHORS   Fuques,E.
  TITLE     Direct Submission
  JOURNAL   Submitted (12-MAR-2025) Ecology, Evolution, and Marine Biology,
            University of California, Santa Barbara, UCSB Marine Science
            Institute, Santa Barbara, California 93117, United States
COMMENT     Bankit Comment: ALT EMAIL:eddiefuques-villalba@ucsb.edu
            Bankit Comment: TOTAL # OF SEQS:6
            
            ##Assembly-Data-START##
            Assembly Method       :: rnaSPAdes v. 3.15.3
            Sequencing Technology :: Illumina
            ##Assembly-Data-END##
FEATURES             Location/Qualifiers
     source          1..2660
                     /organism="Coredo-like virus 1"
                     /mol_type="genomic RNA"
                     /isolate="D11_2/141/BR2021"
                     /isolation_source="Mosquito pool"
                     /segment="L"
                     /country="Brazil"
                     /collection_date="2021"
                     /note="Viruses; Riboviria; Orthornavirae; Negarnaviricota;
                     Polyploviricotina; Ellioviricetes; Bunyavirales;
                     Phasmaviridae; Orthophasmavirus"
     gene            152..>2660
                     /gene="RdRp"
     CDS             152..>2660
                     /gene="RdRp"
                     /codon_start=1
                     /product="RNA-dependent RNA polymerase"
                     /translation="MIEPDELLRELLARPGRADRPDPEVQRTLMERVRLLPASTDSPY
                     VIIKTTGTILAEPTLTVEQAVTNYCNVRNARHDLWYRKLHDSRSERWGSAGLEARFRD
                     FMHRMFNEVEYDRSYDAMTPDFMFASGKDVVIGDVTVTSTYSIAKQKKYEKYSPLRTI
                     LSMTGSQVTQVDFILKDDMSNLLQEIRKFVEKGLIPNNVDFSLEIIYSITATELMVAI
                     KDLCTDRHSFNECLVTKKTSDSRMTYAILEGMLRDKVVSMPFTPYVPHASEEVLYDLI
                     KEEVDRIGGVNYFKKSMGGVDNAFKQVISNNLGKEQMPPKSTLKVVDNSHEVTDKVAH
                     ELIRDYINDLAGSDDSEVKDYILNLLPSWEQLRLMKEIRDKKHSYEYVKKDPAMKVAR
                     VGGEYQYKRRSAGSNPLTQGLEVKLRKGKKERNEKKVPRVIDMNCLDIYAEDVSRSIA
                     YYGSLSSKPPFLDDSWDAYNGLEFKNTVDEREVYDYCRKTNGAQLCNSLSALYNRITH
                     MGVNMGTYDNVFTPPNGSFICIMPRNHAPVTHRTCDMPFIFITRSPIGEQLAHVEDQH
                     RHMSGKYIYYVSKLSRLNVSKISCWDNAGHRLVASASYIISKCDALRDHKDKVVGLLS
                     YLIVDVHQKISEYLDLLKYISFMPFADLHMLAKLILDKCDLLMKTKMDAWMFRQIRMY
                     IKELSDIDKLNARKPVMKIQNGLVTQESLGIKMELPSFFCLEARHSDPTEFIEEIGII
                     FSSRPKHLYGSQFLDASTCMTAQWDLEYDDEVKKNGSWCTTGYDSKIKYPFDSKFAYH
                     ADAIYYATQLLEKNVDATEAMIESHLFKGSYGDFLHTN"
BASE COUNT      913 a    459 c    573 g    715 t
ORIGIN      
        1 accaggtttc aatacccaat acacaaacac aaaactaaaa aacattagga tagtaccaac
       61 catgacatac tttaacacat tttcaactta acaatccact aatcatcaac tttaatagat
      121 tttatgaatt tatcttaaga ctaggctaac catgattgaa ccagatgaac tattgagaga
      181 attattagca aggcctggga gggctgatag gcctgaccca gaagtacaaa ggacgctgat
      241 ggaaagagtg aggttgttac cagctagcac agacagccct tatgtaatca ttaaaacaac
      301 tggcacaatt ttagctgaac ccacattaac agtagagcag gctgtgacca actattgcaa
      361 tgtcaggaat gcgaggcatg atttatggta tagaaagctt cacgactcta gaagtgaacg
      421 ttggggctca gcagggttgg aagccaggtt tagggacttc atgcatagaa tgttcaatga
      481 agtcgaatat gacaggtcat atgatgccat gacacctgat tttatgtttg ctagtggcaa
      541 ggatgttgtt attggcgatg tgacagttac aagcacttat agtatagcta aacaaaagaa
      601 gtatgagaaa tattccccat tgaggactat tctctccatg actggctcac aagtaacaca
      661 agttgacttc attttaaaag acgacatgtc caatttattg caagaaatta gaaaatttgt
      721 agaaaaggga ttgattccca acaatgtaga tttctccttg gaaataattt atagtattac
      781 agcaactgaa ctaatggtgg ctataaagga tctgtgcaca gacaggcatt cctttaatga
      841 atgcttagtg acaaaaaaga catcagacag taggatgaca tatgctatat tggaaggtat
      901 gctgagggat aaggtggtga gcatgccttt tactccttat gtcccccatg cctctgagga
      961 ggtattatat gatcttatca aggaagaagt agacagaatc ggcggcgtta actattttaa
     1021 gaaatcaatg ggaggcgtcg acaacgcatt taaacaggtc atcagtaaca atctaggaaa
     1081 ggaacaaatg ccacctaaat caacgttaaa agtggtggac aatagccatg aagttacaga
     1141 caaagttgcc catgagctga taagggatta cattaatgat ctggctgggt cagatgactc
     1201 tgaagtcaag gattatatac ttaatctgtt gccctcatgg gagcagttaa gactgatgaa
     1261 ggaaatccgg gataagaagc attcttacga atatgtcaag aaggatcctg caatgaaggt
     1321 agcaagggtt gggggggaat accagtataa aagaagaagt gctggatcga atccattaac
     1381 acaagggctt gaagtaaagt taaggaaagg aaagaaggag agaaatgaga agaaggtccc
     1441 cagggtgata gacatgaatt gccttgacat atatgcggaa gatgtgagca ggtcaatagc
     1501 ctattatggt tctttatcaa gcaaacctcc ctttctagac gacagttggg atgcttataa
     1561 tggcttggaa ttcaaaaata cagtcgatga aagagaggta tatgattact gcaggaagac
     1621 taatggtgca cagttgtgca attctctaag tgccctatat aacagaatta cacacatggg
     1681 tgtaaatatg ggaacatatg ataacgtttt tacaccacca aatggatcct tcatttgtat
     1741 aatgcctaga aaccatgcac cagtgacaca caggacttgt gatatgccgt ttattttcat
     1801 cactaggagc cctataggag aacaattggc acatgttgaa gatcagcata gacacatgag
     1861 tggtaaatac atttactatg ttagtaagct tagcagatta aatgtttcaa aaatatcttg
     1921 ttgggacaat gctgggcaca gattggttgc tagtgcctct tatatcatat ccaaatgtga
     1981 cgctctaagg gatcacaaag acaaagttgt agggttgtta tcctacctaa tcgtggatgt
     2041 ccaccaaaaa atatctgaat atttagatct gttgaaatat atatctttta tgccctttgc
     2101 agacttgcac atgttggcga aattaatcct tgataaatgt gaccttttaa tgaaaaccaa
     2161 aatggatgca tggatgttta ggcaaatcag aatgtacata aaggagttat cagatataga
     2221 caagttgaat gcacgtaagc cagtcatgaa gattcaaaat ggcttagtca cccaagaaag
     2281 cctaggaatc aagatggaat tgcctagctt tttttgcttg gaagctagac acagtgaccc
     2341 aactgaattc attgaagaaa taggcattat tttttcttct aggccaaaac acctttatgg
     2401 atctcaattt ctggatgcat caacctgcat gactgcacaa tgggatttag aatatgatga
     2461 tgaagtcaag aaaaatggct catggtgcac tacaggctat gattcaaaga ttaaataccc
     2521 atttgactcc aaatttgcct atcatgcaga tgctatatat tatgcaaccc aattgctgga
     2581 aaaaaatgtt gatgcaacag aagcaatgat agagtcacac ttattcaaag ggtcatatgg
     2641 agatttcctc catacgaacg
//
LOCUS       D11_6/167/BR2021_L      1195 bp    RNA     linear       12-MAR-2025
DEFINITION  Coredo-like virus 1 segment L partial sequence.
ACCESSION   D11_6/167/BR2021_L
VERSION
DBLINK      BioProject: PRJNA1223432
            BioSample: SAMN46822089
KEYWORDS    .
SOURCE      Coredo-like virus 1
  ORGANISM  Coredo-like virus 1
            Unclassified.
REFERENCE   1  (bases 1 to 1195)
  AUTHORS   Fuques,E., Massey,A.L., Qureshi,F.I., Campos-Silva,J.V., Ferreira
            da Silva,D.J., Peres,C., Levi,T. and Vega Thurber,R.L.
  TITLE     Large-scale metagenomic surveillance study expands the known
            diversity of RNA viruses in mosquito populations from the Amazon
            Basin
  JOURNAL   unpublished
REFERENCE   2  (bases 1 to 1195)
  AUTHORS   Fuques,E.
  TITLE     Direct Submission
  JOURNAL   Submitted (12-MAR-2025) Ecology, Evolution, and Marine Biology,
            University of California, Santa Barbara, UCSB Marine Science
            Institute, Santa Barbara, California 93117, United States
COMMENT     Bankit Comment: ALT EMAIL:eddiefuques-villalba@ucsb.edu
            Bankit Comment: TOTAL # OF SEQS:6
            
            ##Assembly-Data-START##
            Assembly Method       :: rnaSPAdes v. 3.15.3
            Sequencing Technology :: Illumina
            ##Assembly-Data-END##
FEATURES             Location/Qualifiers
     source          1..1195
                     /organism="Coredo-like virus 1"
                     /mol_type="genomic RNA"
                     /isolate="D11_6/167/BR2021"
                     /isolation_source="Mosquito pool"
                     /segment="L"
                     /country="Brazil"
                     /collection_date="2021"
                     /note="Viruses; Riboviria; Orthornavirae; Negarnaviricota;
                     Polyploviricotina; Ellioviricetes; Bunyavirales;
                     Phasmaviridae; Orthophasmavirus"
     gene            <1..>1195
                     /gene="RdRp"
     CDS             <1..>1195
                     /gene="RdRp"
                     /codon_start=3
                     /product="RNA-dependent RNA polymerase"
                     /translation="LEIIYSITATELMVAIKDLCTDRHSFNECLVTKKTSDSRMTYAI
                     LEGMLRDKVVSMPFTPYVPHASEEVLYDLIKEEVDRIGGVNYFKKSMGGVDNAFKQVI
                     SNNLGKEQMPPKSTLKVVDNSHEVTDKVAHELIRDYINDLAGSDDSEVKDYILNLLPS
                     WEQLRLMKEIRDKKHSYEYVKKDPAMKVARVGGEYQYKRRSAGSNPLTQGLEVKLRKG
                     KKERNEKKVPRVIDMNCLDIYAEDVSRSIAYYGSLSNKPPFLDDSWDAYNGLEFKNTV
                     DEREVYDYCRKTNGAQLCNSLSALYNRITHMGVNMGTYDNVFTPPNGSFICIMPRNHA
                     PVTHRTCDMPFIFITRSPIGEQLAHVEDQHRHMSGKYIYYVSKLSRLNVSKISCWDNA
                     GHRLVG"
BASE COUNT      406 a    195 c    287 g    307 t
ORIGIN      
        1 tcttggaaat aatttatagt attacagcaa ctgaactaat ggtggctata aaggatctgt
       61 gcacagacag gcattccttt aatgaatgct tagtgacaaa aaagacatca gacagtagga
      121 tgacatatgc tatattggaa ggtatgctga gggataaggt ggtgagcatg cctttcactc
      181 cttatgtccc ccatgcctcc gaggaggtat tatatgatct tatcaaggaa gaagtagaca
      241 gaattggcgg cgttaactat tttaagaaat caatgggagg cgtcgacaac gcatttaagc
      301 aggtcatcag taacaatcta ggaaaggaac aaatgccacc taaatcaacg ttaaaagtgg
      361 tggacaatag tcatgaagtc acagacaaag ttgcccatga gttgattagg gattatatta
      421 atgatctggc cgggtcagat gactctgaag tcaaggatta tatactaaat ctgttgccct
      481 catgggagca gttaagactg atgaaggaaa tccgagataa gaagcactct tacgaatatg
      541 tcaagaagga tcctgcaatg aaggtagcaa gggttggggg ggaataccag tataaaagaa
      601 gaagtgctgg atcgaatccg ttaacacaag ggcttgaagt aaagttaagg aaaggaaaga
      661 aggagagaaa tgagaagaag gtccctaggg tgatagacat gaattgcctt gacatatatg
      721 cggaagatgt gagcaggtca atagcctatt atggttcctt atcaaacaaa cctccatttc
      781 tagacgacag ttgggatgct tataatggct tggaattcaa aaatacagtc gatgaaagag
      841 aagtatatga ttactgcagg aagactaatg gtgcacagtt gtgcaattct ctaagtgccc
      901 tatataacag aattacacac atgggtgtga acatggggac atatgataac gtttttacac
      961 cacccaatgg atccttcatt tgtataatgc ctagaaatca tgcaccagtg acgcacagga
     1021 cttgtgatat gccatttatt ttcatcacta ggagccctat aggagaacaa ttggcacatg
     1081 ttgaagatca gcatagacat atgagtggta aatacattta ctatgttagt aagcttagca
     1141 gactaaatgt ttcaaaaata tcttgttggg acaacgctgg gcacagattg gttgg
//
LOCUS       D11_14/100/BR2021_L     1282 bp    RNA     linear       12-MAR-2025
DEFINITION  Coredo-like virus 1 segment L partial sequence.
ACCESSION   D11_14/100/BR2021_L
VERSION
DBLINK      BioProject: PRJNA1223432
            BioSample: SAMN46822086
KEYWORDS    .
SOURCE      Coredo-like virus 1
  ORGANISM  Coredo-like virus 1
            Unclassified.
REFERENCE   1  (bases 1 to 1282)
  AUTHORS   Fuques,E., Massey,A.L., Qureshi,F.I., Campos-Silva,J.V., Ferreira
            da Silva,D.J., Peres,C., Levi,T. and Vega Thurber,R.L.
  TITLE     Large-scale metagenomic surveillance study expands the known
            diversity of RNA viruses in mosquito populations from the Amazon
            Basin
  JOURNAL   unpublished
REFERENCE   2  (bases 1 to 1282)
  AUTHORS   Fuques,E.
  TITLE     Direct Submission
  JOURNAL   Submitted (12-MAR-2025) Ecology, Evolution, and Marine Biology,
            University of California, Santa Barbara, UCSB Marine Science
            Institute, Santa Barbara, California 93117, United States
COMMENT     Bankit Comment: ALT EMAIL:eddiefuques-villalba@ucsb.edu
            Bankit Comment: TOTAL # OF SEQS:6
            
            ##Assembly-Data-START##
            Assembly Method       :: rnaSPAdes v. 3.15.3
            Sequencing Technology :: Illumina
            ##Assembly-Data-END##
FEATURES             Location/Qualifiers
     source          1..1282
                     /organism="Coredo-like virus 1"
                     /mol_type="genomic RNA"
                     /isolate="D11_14/100/BR2021"
                     /isolation_source="Mosquito pool"
                     /segment="L"
                     /country="Brazil"
                     /collection_date="2021"
                     /note="Viruses; Riboviria; Orthornavirae; Negarnaviricota;
                     Polyploviricotina; Ellioviricetes; Bunyavirales;
                     Phasmaviridae; Orthophasmavirus"
     gene            <1..>1282
                     /gene="RdRp"
     CDS             <1..>1282
                     /gene="RdRp"
                     /codon_start=1
                     /product="RNA-dependent RNA polymerase"
                     /translation="RGVNYFKKSMGGVDNAFKQVISNNLGKEQMPPKSTLKVVDNSHE
                     VTDKVAHELIRDYINDLAGSDDSEVKDYILNLLPSWEQLRLMKEIRDKKHSYEYVKKD
                     PAMKVARVGGEYQYKRRSAGSNPLTQGLEVKLRKGKKERNEKKVPRVIDMNCLDIYAE
                     DVSRSIAYYGSLSSKPPFLDDSWDAYNGLEFKNTVDEREVYDYCRKTNGAQLCNSLSA
                     LYNRITHMGVNMGTYDNVFTPPNGSFICIMPRNHAPVTHRTCDMPFIFITRSPIGEQL
                     PHVEDQHRHMSGKYIYYVSKLSRLNVSKISCWDNAGHRLVASASYIISKCDALRDHKD
                     KVVGLLSYLIVDVHQKISEYLDLLKYISFMPFADLHMLAKLILDKCDLLMKTKMDAWM
                     FRQIRMYIKELSDIDKLNARKPVMKIQNGLVTQES"
BASE COUNT      440 a    215 c    291 g    336 t
ORIGIN      
        1 cgcggcgtta actattttaa gaaatcaatg ggaggcgtcg acaacgcatt taagcaggtc
       61 atcagtaaca atctaggaaa ggaacaaatg ccacctaaat caacgttaaa agtggtggac
      121 aatagccatg aagtcacaga caaagttgcc catgagctga taagggatta cattaatgat
      181 ctggctgggt cagatgactc tgaagtcaag gattatatac ttaatctgtt gccctcatgg
      241 gagcagttaa gactgatgaa ggaaatccgg gataagaagc attcttacga atatgtcaag
      301 aaggatcctg caatgaaggt agcaagggtt gggggggaat accagtataa aagaagaagt
      361 gctggatcga atccattaac acaagggctt gaagtaaagt taaggaaagg aaagaaggag
      421 agaaatgaga agaaggtccc cagggtgata gacatgaatt gccttgacat atatgcggaa
      481 gatgtgagca ggtcaatagc ctattatggt tctttatcaa gcaaacctcc ctttctagac
      541 gacagttggg atgcttataa tggcttggaa ttcaaaaata cagtcgatga aagagaggta
      601 tatgattact gcaggaagac taatggtgca cagttgtgca attctctaag tgccctatat
      661 aacagaatta cacacatggg tgtaaacatg ggaacatatg ataacgtttt tacaccaccc
      721 aatggatcct tcatttgtat aatgcctaga aaccatgcac cagtgacaca caggacttgt
      781 gatatgccgt ttattttcat cactaggagc cctataggag aacaattgcc acatgttgaa
      841 gatcagcata gacatatgag tggcaaatac atttactatg ttagtaagct tagcagatta
      901 aatgtttcaa aaatatcttg ttgggacaat gctgggcaca gattggttgc tagtgcctct
      961 tatatcatat ccaaatgtga cgctctaagg gatcacaaag acaaagttgt agggttgtta
     1021 tcctacctaa tcgtggatgt ccaccaaaaa atatctgaat acttagatct gttgaaatat
     1081 atatctttta tgccctttgc agacttgcat atgttggcga agttaatcct tgataaatgt
     1141 gatcttttaa tgaaaaccaa aatggatgca tggatgttta ggcaaatcag aatgtacata
     1201 aaggagttat cagatataga caagttgaat gcacgtaagc cagtcatgaa gattcaaaat
     1261 ggcttagtca cccaagaaag ca
//
LOCUS       I24_22/11/BR2022_L      2317 bp    RNA     linear       12-MAR-2025
DEFINITION  Coredo-like virus 1 segment L partial sequence.
ACCESSION   I24_22/11/BR2022_L
VERSION
DBLINK      BioProject: PRJNA1223432
            BioSample: SAMN46822164
KEYWORDS    .
SOURCE      Coredo-like virus 1
  ORGANISM  Coredo-like virus 1
            Unclassified.
REFERENCE   1  (bases 1 to 2317)
  AUTHORS   Fuques,E., Massey,A.L., Qureshi,F.I., Campos-Silva,J.V., Ferreira
            da Silva,D.J., Peres,C., Levi,T. and Vega Thurber,R.L.
  TITLE     Large-scale metagenomic surveillance study expands the known
            diversity of RNA viruses in mosquito populations from the Amazon
            Basin
  JOURNAL   unpublished
REFERENCE   2  (bases 1 to 2317)
  AUTHORS   Fuques,E.
  TITLE     Direct Submission
  JOURNAL   Submitted (12-MAR-2025) Ecology, Evolution, and Marine Biology,
            University of California, Santa Barbara, UCSB Marine Science
            Institute, Santa Barbara, California 93117, United States
COMMENT     Bankit Comment: ALT EMAIL:eddiefuques-villalba@ucsb.edu
            Bankit Comment: TOTAL # OF SEQS:1
            
            ##Assembly-Data-START##
            Assembly Method       :: rnaSPAdes v. 3.15.3
            Sequencing Technology :: Illumina
            ##Assembly-Data-END##
FEATURES             Location/Qualifiers
     source          1..2317
                     /organism="Coredo-like virus 1"
                     /mol_type="genomic RNA"
                     /isolate="I24_22/11/BR2022"
                     /isolation_source="Mosquito pool"
                     /segment="L"
                     /country="Brazil"
                     /collection_date="2022"
                     /note="Viruses; Riboviria; Orthornavirae; Negarnaviricota;
                     Polyploviricotina; Ellioviricetes; Bunyavirales;
                     Phasmaviridae; Orthophasmavirus"
     gene            <1..>2317
                     /gene="RdRp"
     CDS             <1..>2317
                     /gene="RdRp"
                     /codon_start=1
                     /product="RNA-dependent RNA polymerase"
                     /translation="VRELLARPGRADRPDPEVQRTLMERVRLLPASTDSPYVIIKTTG
                     TILAEPTLTVEQAVTNYCNVRNARHDLWYRKLHDSRSERWGSAGLEARFRDFMHRMFN
                     EVEYDRSYDAMTPDFMFASGKDVVIGDVTVTSTYSIAKQKKYEKYSPLRTILSMTGSQ
                     VTQVDFILKDDMSNLLQEIRKFVEKGLIPNNVDFSLEIIYSITATELMVAIKDLCTDR
                     HSFNECLVTKKTSDSRMTYAILEGMLRDKVVSMPFTPYVPHASEEVLYDLIKEEVDRI
                     GGVNYFKKSMGGVDNAFKQVISNNLGKEQMPPKSTLKVVDNSHEVTDKVAHELIRDYI
                     NDLAGSDDSEVKDYILNLLPSWEQLRLMKEIRDKKHSYEYVKKDPAMKVARVGGEYQY
                     KRRSAGSNPLTQGLEVKLRKGKKERNEKKVPRVIDMNCLDIYAEDVSRSIAYYGSLSS
                     KPPFLDDSWDAYNGLEFKNTVDEREVYDYCRKTNGAQLCNSLSALYNRITHMGVNMGT
                     YDNVFTPPNGSFICIMPRNHAPVTHRTCDMPFIFITRSPIGEQLAHVEDQHRHMSGKY
                     IYYVSKLSRLNVSKISCWDNAGHRLVASASYIISKCDALRDHKDKVVGLLSYLIVDVH
                     QKISEYLDLLKYISFMPFADLHMLAKLILDKCDLLMKTKMDAWMFRQIRMYIKELSDI
                     DKLNARKPVMKIQNGLVTQESLGIKMELPSFFCLEARHSDPTEFIEEIGIIFSSRPKH
                     LYGSQFLDASTCMTAQWDLEYDDEVKKNGSWC"
BASE COUNT      772 a    399 c    534 g    612 t
ORIGIN      
        1 gtgagagaat tattagcaag gcctgggagg gctgataggc ctgacccaga agtgcaaagg
       61 acgctgatgg aaagagtgag gttgttacca gctagcacag acagccctta tgtaatcatt
      121 aaaacaactg gcacaatttt agctgagccc acattaacag tagagcaggc tgtgactaac
      181 tattgcaatg tccggaatgc gaggcatgat ttatggtata gaaagcttca cgactctaga
      241 agtgaacgtt ggggctcagc agggttggaa gccaggttta gagacttcat gcatagaatg
      301 ttcaatgaag tcgaatatga caggtcatat gatgccatga cacctgattt tatgtttgct
      361 agtggcaagg atgttgtcat tggcgatgtg acagttacaa gcacttatag tatagctaaa
      421 caaaagaagt atgagaaata ttccccattg aggactattc tctccatgac tggctcacaa
      481 gtaacacaag ttgacttcat tttaaaagac gacatgtcca atttattgca agaaattaga
      541 aaatttgtag aaaagggatt gattcccaac aatgtagatt tctccttgga aataatttat
      601 agtatcacag caactgaact aatggtggct ataaaggatc tgtgcacaga caggcattcc
      661 tttaatgaat gcttagtgac aaaaaagaca tcagacagta ggatgacata tgctatattg
      721 gaaggtatgc tgagggataa ggtggtgagc atgcctttca ctccttatgt tccccatgcc
      781 tccgaggagg tgttatatga tcttatcaag gaagaagtag acagaattgg cggcgttaac
      841 tattttaaga aatcaatggg aggcgtcgac aacgcattta agcaggtcat cagtaacaac
      901 ctaggaaagg aacaaatgcc acctaaatca acgttaaaag tggtggacaa tagccatgaa
      961 gtcacagaca aagttgccca tgagttgatt agggattata ttaatgatct ggccgggtca
     1021 gatgactctg aagtcaagga ttatatactt aatctgttgc cctcatggga gcagttaaga
     1081 ctgatgaagg aaatccgaga caagaagcac tcttacgaat atgtcaagaa ggatcctgca
     1141 atgaaggtag caagggttgg aggggaatac cagtataaaa gaagaagtgc tggatcgaat
     1201 ccgttaacac aagggcttga agtgaagtta aggaaaggaa agaaggagag aaatgagaag
     1261 aaggtcccca gggtgataga catgaattgc cttgacatat atgcggaaga tgtgagcagg
     1321 tcaatagcct attatgggtc tctatcaagc aaacctccat ttctagacga cagttgggat
     1381 gcttataatg gcttggaatt caaaaataca gtcgatgaaa gagaagtata tgattactgc
     1441 aggaagacta acggtgcaca gttgtgcaat tctctaagtg ccctatataa cagaattaca
     1501 cacatgggtg taaacatggg tacatatgat aacgttttta caccacccaa tggatccttc
     1561 atttgtataa tgcctagaaa tcatgcacca gtgacacaca ggacttgtga catgccattt
     1621 attttcatca ctaggagccc tataggagaa caattggcac atgttgaaga ccagcacaga
     1681 catatgagtg gtaaatacat ttactatgtt agtaagctta gcagactaaa tgtttcaaaa
     1741 atatcttgct gggacaatgc tgggcataga ttggttgcta gtgcctctta tatcatatcc
     1801 aaatgtgacg ctctaaggga tcacaaagac aaagttgtag ggttgttatc ctacctaatc
     1861 gtggatgtcc accaaaaaat atctgaatac ttagatctgt tgaaatatat atcttttatg
     1921 ccctttgcag acttgcacat gttggcgaag ttaatccttg ataaatgtga ccttttaatg
     1981 aaaaccaaaa tggatgcatg gatgtttagg caaatcagaa tgtacataaa ggagttatca
     2041 gatatagaca agttgaatgc acgtaagcca gttatgaaga ttcagaatgg cttggtcacc
     2101 caagaaagcc taggaatcaa gatggaattg cctagctttt tttgcttgga agctagacac
     2161 agtgacccaa ctgaattcat tgaagaaata ggcattattt tttcttctag gccaaaacac
     2221 ctttatggat ctcaatttct agatgcatca acctgcatga ctgcacaatg ggatttagaa
     2281 tatgatgatg aagtcaagaa aaatggctca tggtgcc
//
LOCUS       C7_12/19/BR2021_L       2449 bp    cRNA    linear       12-MAR-2025
DEFINITION  Coredo-like virus 2 segment L partial CDS.
ACCESSION   C7_12/19/BR2021_L
VERSION
DBLINK      BioProject: PRJNA1223432
            BioSample: SAMN46822065
KEYWORDS    .
SOURCE      Coredo-like virus 2
  ORGANISM  Coredo-like virus 2
            Unclassified.
REFERENCE   1  (bases 1 to 2449)
  AUTHORS   Fuques,E., Massey,A.L., Qureshi,F.I., Campos-Silva,J.V., Ferreira
            da Silva,D.J., Peres,C., Levi,T. and Vega Thurber,R.L.
  TITLE     Large-scale metagenomic surveillance study expands the known
            diversity of RNA viruses in mosquito populations from the Amazon
            Basin
  JOURNAL   unpublished
REFERENCE   2  (bases 1 to 2449)
  AUTHORS   Fuques,E.
  TITLE     Direct Submission
  JOURNAL   Submitted (12-MAR-2025) Ecology, Evolution, and Marine Biology,
            University of California, Santa Barbara, UCSB Marine Science
            Institute, Santa Barbara, California 93117, United States
COMMENT     Bankit Comment: ALT EMAIL:eddiefuques-villalba@ucsb.edu
            Bankit Comment: TOTAL # OF SEQS:6
            
            ##Assembly-Data-START##
            Assembly Method       :: rnaSPAdes v. 3.15.3
            Sequencing Technology :: Illumina
            ##Assembly-Data-END##
FEATURES             Location/Qualifiers
     source          1..2449
                     /organism="Coredo-like virus 2"
                     /mol_type="viral cRNA"
                     /isolate="C7_12/19/BR2021"
                     /isolation_source="Mosquito pool"
                     /segment="L"
                     /country="Brazil"
                     /collection_date="2021"
                     /note="Viruses; Riboviria; Orthornavirae; Negarnaviricota;
                     Polyploviricotina; Ellioviricetes; Bunyavirales;
                     Phasmaviridae; Orthophasmavirus"
     gene            <1..>2449
                     /gene="RdRp"
     CDS             <1..>2449
                     /gene="RdRp"
                     /codon_start=3
                     /product="RNA-dependent RNa polymerase"
                     /translation="GFGVDYSLEIAYCKAATELMVAIKDLCENRNAFNKSLESGKLTK
                     GRINYSILEGLLRDEVSNTYLKPYIPHVREQELYDIVKKEVERIGGADYFKDSMKGVD
                     EAFDTVINNNKNKEQISPKSTLKVVDNSHSYNDKVAHELIKDYITDLVQSDESDIRGY
                     ILELLPSFNQLKLMKKIHDDKMSNKDIKDSVEMKDNRVGGEYQYKRKTSGTNPLTQLL
                     ETKLKKGKGANRNEKKKPKVINMHSIDAYANSIDDTINYYGSLTTKPPILDDSWDSYN
                     KLEEESTIREREVYDYCRKTNGAQLCNSLSALYNRITHMGIRMGTYDNIFIPPNGSFI
                     CIMPKNHAPVTHRTCDMPFIFIARSRLDEPLNHVEDHHRVNTTKYTYYVSKLSRLNVA
                     KISCWDNAGHRLVASSSYIISKCDALREHKAKVVGLLTYLIIDIHQKISEYLDLLKYI
                     SFMPFADLHVLPKLILDKCDLLMKTKMDAWMLRQIRRYIKELSNINKLEATKPVMQLQ
                     NGVVLQDSLGLKMKLPSFFALSVRHNDPTEFIEEIGIIFASRPKHLYGSQFLDASTTM
                     TARWDVEYDKEVEKYGSWCTTGFSETDYPFQAKYSYHSDAIYYATQLLEQNIDATEGM
                     IESHLFKSSYGDFLHANCSLRGCTKDSKERKTQDDLHTTSIDACLKHYKELNFSDDAC
                     RTISVGQNFCVSDEIMEFSMSEKDQRGGGRPIATPTLKTKAALMLIEKPEASIGVFTP
                     NNILVAGKSKIREQHQTYTTAISHGASIGLQNVYQLTEDQSKYSENDNPRKYEVYLRS
                     SNIFKQDIRKLLRARRS"
BASE COUNT      874 a    438 c    496 g    641 t
ORIGIN      
        1 gcggattcgg ggtcgattat tctcttgaaa tagcatattg taaggcagca acagaactaa
       61 tggttgccat aaaagattta tgtgaaaaca ggaatgcatt caacaaatca ctagagtctg
      121 gcaaattgac caaaggacgc atcaattatt caatactgga aggtctactt agggatgaag
      181 tcagcaacac ttatctaaaa ccatatatac cccatgtacg tgaacaagag ttgtatgaca
      241 tagtcaaaaa ggaggttgaa cgtataggtg gtgctgacta tttcaaagac tcaatgaagg
      301 gtgttgatga agcatttgat actgtcatca acaataacaa aaacaaagaa caaattagtc
      361 ctaaatccac actcaaggta gttgacaata gccatagtta caatgacaag gtagctcatg
      421 aattgattaa agattatatc actgacctgg ttcagtcaga tgaatcagac atcaggggtt
      481 acatcctaga actgctacct tcgttcaatc agttgaaatt aatgaagaag atacatgatg
      541 ataaaatgtc aaacaaagac atcaaagatt ctgtagaaat gaaggataac agagttggtg
      601 gtgaatacca atacaagcga aaaaccagtg gcacaaatcc attgacacag ttgttggaga
      661 ctaaacttaa aaaaggaaaa ggtgccaata ggaacgaaaa aaagaaaccc aaggtaatta
      721 atatgcatag cattgatgct tatgccaaca gcattgatga caccataaac tattatggct
      781 cactaaccac taagccacct atattggatg acagttggga ttcatacaac aagttggaag
      841 aagagagcac tataagagaa agggaagtct atgattattg taggaaaact aatggagcac
      901 agttgtgtaa ctcacttagt gcactctaca acagaataac acatatgggc ataaggatgg
      961 gtacatatga caatatattc atacctccta atggttcctt tatatgcatt atgcccaaaa
     1021 atcatgctcc tgtgactcat aggacttgtg atatgccctt catatttatt gcacgctcta
     1081 ggctggatga acctcttaat catgttgaag accatcatag agtcaacaca actaaataca
     1141 cttattatgt aagtaaactt agtagactga atgtcgccaa gatatcatgt tgggataatg
     1201 ctgggcatag attggtggct agttcatcat acataatttc caagtgtgat gcattacgag
     1261 agcataaggc aaaagtagta gggttattga cataccttat aatagatata caccaaaaga
     1321 tctctgagta cctagacctg ttaaagtaca tatctttcat gccctttgca gacctacatg
     1381 tgttaccaaa attgatacta gataaatgcg atctgttaat gaaaaccaaa atggatgcat
     1441 ggatgcttcg gcaaattagg cgatacatca aggaattgtc aaacattaat aaattagagg
     1501 caaccaagcc tgtaatgcag ctacagaatg gggtagtctt acaggacagt cttggactca
     1561 aaatgaagtt acccagtttc tttgccctaa gcgttaggca caatgatcca actgaattta
     1621 tagaggagat aggcatcatc tttgcttcta gacctaaaca cctttatggg tcacaatttc
     1681 ttgatgcatc aacaactatg actgctagat gggatgttga atatgataaa gaggtggaga
     1741 agtatggttc ttggtgcacg actgggtttt ctgagactga ctaccccttt caggctaaat
     1801 atagctacca ttctgatgct atatattacg caacacagtt gctggaacaa aacattgatg
     1861 caacagaagg gatgatagag tctcacctat tcaaaagctc ttatggggat tttctacatg
     1921 ccaattgttc tcttagggga tgcacaaagg attccaagga aaggaaaaca caagatgacc
     1981 ttcacaccac atcaatagat gcatgtttga agcattacaa ggagctcaac tttagtgatg
     2041 atgcttgtag aaccataagt gttggtcaga atttttgtgt gtcagatgaa atcatggagt
     2101 tttcaatgtc agaaaaggac cagagaggtg gtggaagacc tatagcaaca ccaacactaa
     2161 agacgaaggc agcactaatg cttatagaaa aaccagaagc atcaattggt gtttttaccc
     2221 ccaataacat attagtggca ggaaagagta aaatcagaga gcaacaccaa acatatacta
     2281 ctgccatatc gcatggtgct tctataggcc tccaaaatgt ttatcaatta actgaagacc
     2341 agagtaaata ttctgaaaat gacaatccaa ggaaatatga agtttattta aggtcaagta
     2401 acattttcaa gcaggacata cgaaaactcc tgcgtgcgcg ccgtagtag
//
LOCUS       C8_15/82/BR2021_L       1453 bp    cRNA    linear       12-MAR-2025
DEFINITION  Coredo-like virus 2 segment L partial CDS.
ACCESSION   C8_15/82/BR2021_L
VERSION
DBLINK      BioProject: PRJNA1223432
            BioSample: SAMN46822069
KEYWORDS    .
SOURCE      Coredo-like virus 2
  ORGANISM  Coredo-like virus 2
            Unclassified.
REFERENCE   1  (bases 1 to 1453)
  AUTHORS   Fuques,E., Massey,A.L., Qureshi,F.I., Campos-Silva,J.V., Ferreira
            da Silva,D.J., Peres,C., Levi,T. and Vega Thurber,R.L.
  TITLE     Large-scale metagenomic surveillance study expands the known
            diversity of RNA viruses in mosquito populations from the Amazon
            Basin
  JOURNAL   unpublished
REFERENCE   2  (bases 1 to 1453)
  AUTHORS   Fuques,E.
  TITLE     Direct Submission
  JOURNAL   Submitted (12-MAR-2025) Ecology, Evolution, and Marine Biology,
            University of California, Santa Barbara, UCSB Marine Science
            Institute, Santa Barbara, California 93117, United States
COMMENT     Bankit Comment: ALT EMAIL:eddiefuques-villalba@ucsb.edu
            Bankit Comment: TOTAL # OF SEQS:6
            
            ##Assembly-Data-START##
            Assembly Method       :: rnaSPAdes v. 3.15.3
            Sequencing Technology :: Illumina
            ##Assembly-Data-END##
FEATURES             Location/Qualifiers
     source          1..1453
                     /organism="Coredo-like virus 2"
                     /mol_type="viral cRNA"
                     /isolate="C8_15/82/BR2021"
                     /isolation_source="Mosquito pool"
                     /segment="L"
                     /country="Brazil"
                     /collection_date="2021"
                     /note="Viruses; Riboviria; Orthornavirae; Negarnaviricota;
                     Polyploviricotina; Ellioviricetes; Bunyavirales;
                     Phasmaviridae; Orthophasmavirus"
     gene            <1..>1453
                     /gene="RdRp"
     CDS             <1..>1453
                     /gene="RdRp"
                     /codon_start=1
                     /product="RNA-dependent RNA polymerase"
                     /translation="RQNFCVSDEIMEFSMSEKDQRGGGRPIATPTLKTKAALMLIEKP
                     EASIGVFTPNNILVAGKSKIREQHQTYTTAISHGASIGLQNVYQLTEDQSKYSENDNP
                     RKYEVYLRSSNIFKQDIRKLQLVALRKLYDRRHLVHRMPNEIDKDSELLVKKVSNENT
                     RGVRASIGWPQGMLNNISTTIHSAADYWILKAFKNSYPNIQIHARGLVHSDDSWVTVC
                     TNSLEDFVLFTVYRLVAKKLFCLKINEKKLWGGKYLGELVSNYNLNGKVHLATSKVLS
                     NGLSNLTYQNWPIDVSTQISTIQQVYRTGANIGTLIMLSTILRQQIISAYQVTGIQKE
                     LLYSLPVELGGYPKCSVFKLGVGGVNAVYDELANKYGENPDADYTKIVLGAVASTRQF
                     FSTNSSNTLNADKDYAEVVMPSRGEIFKGIRYLMPKSKKLHTALKMIDEVTSQFPSDG
                     LGMIITRPLTLAESLGHLKDTTMTSMYRLAAEKY"
BASE COUNT      486 a    247 c    309 g    411 t
ORIGIN      
        1 cgtcagaatt tttgtgtgtc agatgaaatc atggagtttt caatgtcaga aaaggaccag
       61 agaggtggtg gaagacctat agcaacacca acactaaaga cgaaggcagc actaatgctt
      121 atagaaaaac cagaagcatc aattggtgtt tttaccccca ataacatatt agtggcagga
      181 aagagtaaaa tcagagagca acaccaaaca tatactactg ccatatcgca tggtgcttct
      241 ataggcctcc aaaatgttta tcaattaact gaagaccaga gtaaatattc tgaaaatgac
      301 aatccaagga aatatgaagt ttatttaagg tcaagtaaca ttttcaagca ggacatacga
      361 aaactccaat tggtggcatt gaggaaatta tatgataggc gtcacttagt acataggatg
      421 cctaatgaaa ttgacaaaga tagtgaattg ctggtaaaaa aagtctctaa tgagaacacg
      481 cggggtgtta gagcatctat aggctggcct caaggcatgt taaataacat atccacgact
      541 atacattctg cagctgatta ttggatattg aaggcattta agaactcgta cccaaatata
      601 cagatccatg ctagaggatt ggttcattct gatgattctt gggtgactgt ctgtactaat
      661 agcttggagg actttgtgtt atttactgtc tacagactag tggctaaaaa gctattttgt
      721 cttaagatca atgaaaagaa gttatggggt ggaaagtatt taggtgagct agtctccaat
      781 tacaatttga atggcaaggt ccatctagca acatctaaag tcttaagcaa tggcttgtcg
      841 aatctgactt atcagaattg gccaattgat gttagcactc agatttcaac aatacaacaa
      901 gtttatagga ctggagctaa tattgggaca ttaataatgc tatcaactat actccggcag
      961 cagattattt ctgcatatca agtcactggc atacaaaagg agctcttata ctcattaccg
     1021 gttgagttag ggggttaccc taaatgttct gtatttaaac ttggtgttgg tggtgtgaat
     1081 gctgtttatg atgaactagc taataaatat ggtgaaaatc cagatgcaga ctacactaaa
     1141 atagtattag gtgctgtggc ttcaactagg caattctttt caacaaatag ttctaataca
     1201 ctgaatgctg acaaggatta tgctgaagtg gtgatgccct cacgtggtga gatctttaag
     1261 ggtattagat acttgatgcc caagtccaag aaattgcaca ctgcattgaa aatgattgat
     1321 gaagtcacaa gccagtttcc tagtgatggg ttgggaatga tcataactag acccctgact
     1381 ttagctgaat ctctaggaca ccttaaggac actacaatga ccagtatgta taggttagca
     1441 gcagaaaaat acc
//
LOCUS       D10_16/3/BR2021_L       4751 bp    cRNA    linear       12-MAR-2025
DEFINITION  Coredo-like virus 2 segment L partial sequence.
ACCESSION   D10_16/3/BR2021_L
VERSION
DBLINK      BioProject: PRJNA1223432
            BioSample: SAMN46822081
KEYWORDS    .
SOURCE      Coredo-like virus 2
  ORGANISM  Coredo-like virus 2
            Unclassified.
REFERENCE   1  (bases 1 to 4751)
  AUTHORS   Fuques,E., Massey,A.L., Qureshi,F.I., Campos-Silva,J.V., Ferreira
            da Silva,D.J., Peres,C., Levi,T. and Vega Thurber,R.L.
  TITLE     Large-scale metagenomic surveillance study expands the known
            diversity of RNA viruses in mosquito populations from the Amazon
            Basin
  JOURNAL   unpublished
REFERENCE   2  (bases 1 to 4751)
  AUTHORS   Fuques,E.
  TITLE     Direct Submission
  JOURNAL   Submitted (12-MAR-2025) Ecology, Evolution, and Marine Biology,
            University of California, Santa Barbara, UCSB Marine Science
            Institute, Santa Barbara, California 93117, United States
COMMENT     Bankit Comment: ALT EMAIL:eddiefuques-villalba@ucsb.edu
            Bankit Comment: TOTAL # OF SEQS:6
            
            ##Assembly-Data-START##
            Assembly Method       :: rnaSPAdes v. 3.15.3
            Sequencing Technology :: Illumina
            ##Assembly-Data-END##
FEATURES             Location/Qualifiers
     source          1..4751
                     /organism="Coredo-like virus 2"
                     /mol_type="viral cRNA"
                     /isolate="D10_16/3/BR2021"
                     /isolation_source="Mosquito pool"
                     /segment="L"
                     /country="Brazil"
                     /collection_date="2021"
                     /note="Viruses; Riboviria; Orthornavirae; Negarnaviricota;
                     Polyploviricotina; Ellioviricetes; Bunyavirales;
                     Phasmaviridae; Orthophasmavirus"
     gene            150..>4751
                     /gene="RdRp"
     CDS             150..>4751
                     /gene="RdRp"
                     /codon_start=1
                     /product="RNA-dependent RNA polymerase"
                     /translation="MSEQVDPATLAAELAGRLGKAERPEAIIQRSLIDTVISLPPNID
                     TPYVTIKSGADIIKEPILTVEQAVTNYCNIRNARHDLWYRKLHKSRMIKWDTAETEAT
                     FGQFMDDVLKFTNYNKSHNNMTPDFMLATKDEIVIGDVTVTSTYNLAKQRKYEKYSPL
                     RDILSETNRQVHQVDFILKEDLSNLYQELRKLSERGIISKNVDYSLEIAYCKAATELM
                     VAIKDLCENRNAFNKSLESGKLTKGRINYSILEGLLRDEVSNTYLKPYIPHVREQELY
                     DIVKKEVERIGGADYFKDSMKGVDEAFDTVINNNKNKEQISPKSTLKVVDNSHSYNDK
                     VAHELIKDYITDLVQSDESDIRGYILELLPSFNQLKLMKKIHDDKMSNKDIKDSVEMK
                     DNRVGGEYQYKRKTSGTNPLTQLLETKLKKGKGANRNEKKKPKVINMHSIDAYANSID
                     DTINYYGSLTTKPPILDDSWDSYNKLEEESTIREREVYDYCRKTNGAQLCNSLSALYN
                     RITHMGIRMGTYDNIFIPPNGSFICIMPKNHAPVTHRTCDMPFIFIARSRLDEPLNHV
                     EDHHRVNTTKYTYYVSKLSRLNVAKISCWDNAGHRLVASSSYIISKCDALREHKAKVV
                     GLLTYLIIDIHQKISEYLDLLKYISFMPFADLHVLPKLILDKCDLLMKTKMDAWMLRQ
                     IRRYIKELSNINKLEATKPVMQLQNGVVLQDSLGLKMKLPSFFALSVRHNDPTEFIEE
                     IGIIFASRPKHLYGSQFLDASTTMTARWDVEYDKEVEKYGSWCTTGFSETDYPFQAKY
                     SYHSDAIYYATQLLEQNIDATEGMIESHLFKSSYGDFLHANCSLRGCTKDSKERKTQD
                     DLHTTSIDACLKHYKELNFSDDACRTISVGQNFCVSDEIMEFSMSEKDQRGGGRPIAT
                     PTLKTKAALMLIEKPEASIGVFTPNNILVAGKSKIREQHQTYTTAISHGASIGLQNVY
                     QLTEDQSKYSENDNPRKYEVYLRSSNIFKQDIRKLQLVALRKLYDRRHLVHRMPNEID
                     KDSELLVKKVSNENTRGVRASIGWPQGMLNNISTTIHSAADYWILKAFKNSYPNIQIH
                     ARGLVHSDDSWVTVCTNSLEDFVLFTVYRLVAKKLFCLKINEKKLWGGKYLGELVSNY
                     NLNGKVHLATSKVLSNGLSNLTYQNWPIDVSTQISTIQQVYRTGANIGTLIMLSTILR
                     QQIISAYQVTGIQKELLYSLPVELGGYPKCSVFKLGVGGVNAVYDELANKYGENPDAD
                     YTKIVLGAVASTRQFFSTNSSNTLNADKDYAEVVMPSRGEIFKGIRYLMPKSKKLHTA
                     LKMIDEVTSQFPSDGLGMIITRPLTLAESLGHLKDTTMTSMYRLAAEKYTQSVRRLAS
                     SQAQQSSGRVVRVSTSEPMTMNCMYEYLKNIKCTVEDLEMTRAAMEPESEIIHACSAI
                     VHTACIGSDIFPLRGNVINRMPEFETIYDTVSPLVDVMLYMIDSEEPVKSGTPTLYER
                     YGTYKTSIGTLESDARNMRARFDKYFKFYTMAKACSLIMQ"
BASE COUNT     1680 a    824 c    960 g   1287 t
ORIGIN      
        1 tcgcagaggt ccgaattatt ataaccaaca atatactaaa cgaaaatata cttcgaatac
       61 taagacagga atttttcaat actattacct tttaaattga tgatttattg atctggttaa
      121 ggtaattacc accactacag ccactcacaa tgtctgaaca ggttgatcca gcaactctag
      181 cagcagaatt agcagggagg ctaggaaaag cagagagacc agaggcaatt atacaaagat
      241 ctctaattga cacagtaatt agccttcctc caaatattga tactccatat gtcactatta
      301 aatctggtgc agatataata aaggagccaa tattgactgt tgaacaagct gtgactaatt
      361 actgtaatat caggaatgca aggcatgact tatggtatag aaaattacat aaatcaagaa
      421 tgatcaagtg ggacacagca gagactgagg ccacatttgg ccaatttatg gatgatgttc
      481 taaagttcac caattacaat aaatctcata ataacatgac acctgacttt atgttagcaa
      541 ctaaagatga gatagtcatt ggtgatgtta ctgtcactag tacttacaac ttggcaaaac
      601 aaagaaaata tgaaaaatat tcaccactca gagacatctt atcagagact aatagacagg
      661 tacatcaagt agatttcatt cttaaggaag atttgtcaaa cctataccaa gagctcagaa
      721 aactttctga acgaggaata atatcaaaga atgtcgatta ttctcttgaa atagcatatt
      781 gtaaggcagc aacagaacta atggttgcca taaaagattt atgtgaaaac aggaatgcat
      841 tcaacaaatc actagagtct ggcaaattga ccaaaggacg catcaattat tcaatactgg
      901 aaggtctact tagagatgaa gtcagcaaca cttatctaaa accatatata ccccatgtac
      961 gtgaacaaga attgtatgac attgtcaaaa aggaggttga acgtataggt ggtgctgact
     1021 atttcaaaga ctcaatgaag ggtgttgatg aagcatttga tactgtcatc aacaataaca
     1081 aaaacaaaga acaaattagt cctaaatcca cactcaaggt agttgacaat agccatagtt
     1141 acaatgacaa ggtagctcat gaattgatta aagattatat tactgacctg gttcagtcag
     1201 atgaatcaga catcaggggg tacatccttg aactactacc ttcgttcaat cagttgaaat
     1261 tgatgaagaa gatacatgat gataaaatgt caaacaaaga catcaaagat tctgtagaaa
     1321 tgaaggataa cagagttggt ggtgaatacc aatacaagcg gaaaaccagt ggcacaaatc
     1381 cattgacaca gttgttggag actaaactta aaaaaggaaa aggtgccaat agaaacgaaa
     1441 aaaagaaacc caaggtaatc aatatgcata gcattgatgc ttatgccaac agcattgatg
     1501 acaccataaa ctattatggc tcactaacca ctaagccacc tatattagat gacagttggg
     1561 attcatacaa caagttggaa gaagagagta ctataagaga aagggaagtc tatgattatt
     1621 gtaggaaaac taatggagca cagttgtgta actcacttag tgcactctac aacagaataa
     1681 cacatatggg cataaggatg ggtacatatg acaatatatt catacctcct aatggttcct
     1741 ttatatgcat tatgcccaaa aatcatgctc ctgtgactca taggacttgt gatatgccct
     1801 tcatattcat tgcacgctct aggttggatg aacctcttaa tcatgttgaa gaccatcata
     1861 gagtcaacac aactaaatac acttattatg taagtaaact tagtagactg aatgtcgcca
     1921 agatatcatg ttgggataat gctgggcata gattggtggc tagttcatca tacataattt
     1981 ccaagtgtga tgcactaaga gagcataagg caaaagtagt ggggttattg acatacctta
     2041 taatagatat acaccaaaag atctctgagt acctagacct gttaaagtac atatctttca
     2101 tgccctttgc agacctacat gtgttaccaa aattgatact agacaaatgc gacctgttaa
     2161 tgaaaaccaa aatggatgca tggatgcttc ggcaaattag gcgatacatc aaggaattgt
     2221 caaacattaa taaattagag gcaaccaagc ctgtaatgca gctacagaat ggggtagtat
     2281 tacaggacag tcttggactc aaaatgaagt tacccagttt ctttgccctg agtgttaggc
     2341 acaatgatcc aactgaattt atagaggaga taggcatcat ctttgcttct agacctaaac
     2401 acctttatgg gtcacaattt cttgatgcgt caacaactat gactgctaga tgggatgttg
     2461 aatatgacaa agaggtggag aagtatggtt cttggtgcac gactgggttt tctgagactg
     2521 actacccctt tcaggctaaa tatagctacc attctgatgc tatatattac gcaacacagt
     2581 tgctggaaca aaacattgat gcaacagaag ggatgataga gtctcaccta ttcaaaagct
     2641 cttatgggga ttttctacat gccaattgtt ctcttagggg atgcacaaag gattccaagg
     2701 aaaggaaaac acaagatgac cttcacacca catcaataga tgcatgtttg aagcattaca
     2761 aggagctcaa ctttagtgat gatgcttgta gaaccataag tgttggtcag aatttttgtg
     2821 tgtcagatga aatcatggag ttttcaatgt cagaaaagga ccagagaggt ggtggaagac
     2881 ctatagcaac accaacacta aagacgaagg cagcactaat gcttatagaa aaaccagaag
     2941 catctattgg tgtttttacc cccaataaca tattagtggc aggaaagagt aaaatcagag
     3001 agcaacacca aacatatact actgccatat cacatggtgc ttctataggc ctccaaaatg
     3061 tttatcaatt aactgaagac cagagtaagt attctgaaaa tgacaatcca aggaaatatg
     3121 aagtttattt aaggtcaagt aacattttca agcaggacat acgaaaactc caattggtgg
     3181 cattgaggaa attatatgat aggcgtcact tagtacatag gatgcctaat gaaattgaca
     3241 aagatagtga attgctagta aaaaaagtct ctaatgagaa cacgcggggt gttagagcat
     3301 ctataggctg gcctcaaggc atgttaaata acatatccac cactatacat tctgcagctg
     3361 attattggat attgaaggca tttaagaact cgtacccaaa tatacagatc catgctagag
     3421 gattggttca ttctgatgat tcttgggtga ctgtctgtac taatagcttg gaggactttg
     3481 tattatttac tgtctacaga ctagtggcta aaaagctatt ttgtcttaag atcaatgaaa
     3541 agaagttatg gggtggaaag tatttaggtg agctagtctc caattacaat ttgaatggca
     3601 aggtccatct agcaacatct aaagtcttaa gcaatggctt gtctaatctg acttaccaga
     3661 attggccaat tgatgttagc actcagattt caacaataca acaagtttat aggactggag
     3721 ctaatattgg gacattaata atgctatcaa ctatactccg gcagcagatt atttctgcat
     3781 atcaagtcac tggcatacaa aaggagctct tatactcatt accggttgag ttagggggtt
     3841 accctaaatg ttctgtattt aaacttggtg ttggtggtgt gaatgctgtt tatgatgaac
     3901 tagctaataa atatggcgaa aatccagatg cagactacac taaaatagta ttaggtgctg
     3961 tggcttcaac taggcaattc ttttcaacaa atagttctaa tacactgaat gctgacaagg
     4021 attatgctga agtggtgatg ccctcacgtg gtgagatctt taagggtatt agatacttga
     4081 tgcccaagtc caagaaattg cacactgcat tgaaaatgat tgatgaagtc acaagccagt
     4141 ttcctagtga tgggttggga atgatcataa ctagacccct gactttagct gaatctctag
     4201 gacaccttaa ggacacaact atgaccagta tgtataggtt agcagcagaa aaatacacac
     4261 aaagtgtcag aaggttagca tcgtcacagg cacaacaatc atcaggtagg gtggtaaggg
     4321 taagcacatc tgaaccaatg accatgaatt gtatgtatga ataccttaag aatattaaat
     4381 gcactgtaga ggacttggaa atgactagag cagcaatgga acctgaaagt gaaataatac
     4441 atgcttgcag tgctattgtg catactgcat gcattggttc tgacatattt ccactaaggg
     4501 gaaatgtgat aaacaggatg cctgaatttg aaactattta tgatactgtg tcaccattag
     4561 tggatgtaat gttgtatatg attgacagtg aagaaccagt taaaagtgga acaccgacac
     4621 tatatgagag atacgggaca tataagacca gcattgggac actagagtca gatgcaagaa
     4681 acatgagggc cagatttgac aagtatttca aattttatac tatggccaag gcatgcagtt
     4741 taattatgca a
//
LOCUS       D10_8/18/BR2021_L       3629 bp    cRNA    linear       12-MAR-2025
DEFINITION  Coredo-like virus 2 segment L partial sequence.
ACCESSION   D10_8/18/BR2021_L
VERSION
DBLINK      BioProject: PRJNA1223432
            BioSample: SAMN46822084
KEYWORDS    .
SOURCE      Coredo-like virus 2
  ORGANISM  Coredo-like virus 2
            Unclassified.
REFERENCE   1  (bases 1 to 3629)
  AUTHORS   Fuques,E., Massey,A.L., Qureshi,F.I., Campos-Silva,J.V., Ferreira
            da Silva,D.J., Peres,C., Levi,T. and Vega Thurber,R.L.
  TITLE     Large-scale metagenomic surveillance study expands the known
            diversity of RNA viruses in mosquito populations from the Amazon
            Basin
  JOURNAL   unpublished
REFERENCE   2  (bases 1 to 3629)
  AUTHORS   Fuques,E.
  TITLE     Direct Submission
  JOURNAL   Submitted (12-MAR-2025) Ecology, Evolution, and Marine Biology,
            University of California, Santa Barbara, UCSB Marine Science
            Institute, Santa Barbara, California 93117, United States
COMMENT     Bankit Comment: ALT EMAIL:eddiefuques-villalba@ucsb.edu
            Bankit Comment: TOTAL # OF SEQS:6
            
            ##Assembly-Data-START##
            Assembly Method       :: rnaSPAdes v. 3.15.3
            Sequencing Technology :: Illumina
            ##Assembly-Data-END##
FEATURES             Location/Qualifiers
     source          1..3629
                     /organism="Coredo-like virus 2"
                     /mol_type="viral cRNA"
                     /isolate="D10_8/18/BR2021"
                     /isolation_source="Mosquito pool"
                     /segment="L"
                     /country="Brazil"
                     /collection_date="2021"
                     /note="Viruses; Riboviria; Orthornavirae; Negarnaviricota;
                     Polyploviricotina; Ellioviricetes; Bunyavirales;
                     Phasmaviridae; Orthophasmavirus"
     gene            156..>3629
                     /gene="RdRp"
     CDS             156..>3629
                     /gene="RdRp"
                     /codon_start=1
                     /product="RNA-dependent RNA polymerase"
                     /translation="MSEQVDPATLAAELAGRLGKAERPEAIIQRSLIDTVISLPPNID
                     TPYVTIKSGADIIKEPILTVEQAVTNYCNIRNARHDLWYRKLHKSRMIKWDTAETEAT
                     FGQFMDDVLKFTNYNKSHNNMTPDFMLATKDEIVIGDVTVTSTYNLAKQRKYEKYSPL
                     RDILSETNRQVHQVDFILKEDLSNLYQELRKLSERGIISKNVDYSLEIAYCKAATELM
                     VAIKDLCENRNAFNKSLESGKLTKGRINYSILEGLLRDEVSNTYLKPYIPHVREQELY
                     DIVKKEVERIGGADYFKDSMKGVDEAFDTVINNNKNKEQISPKSTLKVVDNSHSYNDK
                     VAHELIKDYITDLVQSDESDIRGYILELLPSFNQLKLMKKIHDDKMSNKDIKDSVEMK
                     DNRVGGEYQYKRKTSGTNPLTQLLETKLKKGKGANRNEKKKPKVINMHSIDAYANSID
                     DTINYYGSLTTKPPILDDSWDSYNKLEEESTIREREVYDYCRKTNGAQLCNSLSALYN
                     RITHMGIRMGTYDNIFIPPNGSFICIMPKNHAPVTHRTCDMPFIFIARSRLDEPLNHV
                     EDHHRVNTTKYTYYVSKLSRLNVAKISCWDNAGHRLVASSSYIISKCDALREHKAKVV
                     GLLTYLIIDIHQKISEYLDLLKYISFMPFADLHVLPKLILDKCDLLMKTKMDAWMLRQ
                     IRRYIKELSNINKLEATKPVMQLQNGVVLQDSLGLKMKLPSFFALSVRHNDPTEFIEE
                     IGIIFASRPKHLYGSQFLDASTTMTARWDVEYDKEVEKYGSWCTTGFSETDYPFQAKY
                     SYHSDAIYYATQLLEQNIDATEGMIESHLFKSSYGDFLHANCSLRGCTKDSKERKTQD
                     DLHTTSIDACLKHYKELNFSDDACRTISVGQNFCVSDEIMEFSMSEKDQRGGGRPIAT
                     PTLKTKAALMLIEKPEASIGVFTPNNILVAGKSKIREQHQTYTTAISHGASIGLQNVY
                     QLTEDQSKYSENDNPRKYEVYLRSSNIFKQDIRKLQLVALRKLYDRRHLVHRMPNEID
                     KDSELLVKKVSNENTRGVRASIGWPQGMLNNISTTIHSAADYWILKAFKNSYPNIQIH
                     ARGLVHSDDSWVTVCTNSLEDFVLFTVYRLVAKKLFCLKINEKKLWGGKYLGELVSNY
                     NLNGKVHLATSK"
BASE COUNT     1308 a    634 c    720 g    967 t
ORIGIN      
        1 ggcagcacgc agaggtccga attattataa ccaacaatat actaaacgaa aatatacttc
       61 gaacactaag acaggaattt tttaatacta ttacctttaa aattgatgat ttattgatcc
      121 ggttaaggta attaccacca ctgcagccac tcacaatgtc tgaacaggtt gatccagcaa
      181 ctctagcagc agagttagca gggaggctag gaaaagcaga gagaccagag gcaattatac
      241 aaagatctct aattgacaca gtaattagcc ttcctccaaa tattgatact ccatatgtca
      301 ctattaaatc tggtgcagat ataataaagg agccaatatt gactgttgaa caagctgtga
      361 ctaattactg taatatcagg aatgcaaggc atgacttatg gtatagaaaa ttacataaat
      421 caagaatgat caagtgggac acagcagaga ctgaggccac atttggccaa tttatggatg
      481 atgttctaaa attcaccaat tacaataaat cccataataa catgacacct gacttcatgt
      541 tagcaactaa agatgagata gtcattggtg atgttactgt cactagtact tacaacttgg
      601 caaaacaaag aaaatatgaa aaatattcac cactcagaga tatattatca gagactaata
      661 gacaggtaca tcaagtagat ttcattctta aggaagattt gtcaaaccta taccaagagc
      721 tcagaaaact ttctgaacga ggaataatat caaagaatgt cgattattct cttgaaatag
      781 catattgtaa ggcagcaaca gaactaatgg ttgccataaa agatttatgt gaaaacagga
      841 atgcattcaa caaatcacta gagtctggca aattgacaaa aggacgcatc aattattcaa
      901 tactggaagg tctacttaga gatgaagtca gcaacactta tctaaaacca tatatacccc
      961 atgtacgtga acaagaattg tatgacatag tcaaaaagga ggttgaacgt ataggtggtg
     1021 ctgactattt caaagactca atgaagggtg ttgatgaagc atttgatact gtcatcaaca
     1081 ataacaaaaa caaagaacaa attagtccta aatccacact caaggtagtt gacaatagcc
     1141 atagttacaa tgacaaggta gctcatgaat tgattaaaga ttatattact gacctggttc
     1201 agtcagatga atcagacatc agggggtaca tccttgaact gctaccttcg ttcaatcagt
     1261 tgaaattaat gaagaagata catgatgata aaatgtcaaa caaggacatc aaagattctg
     1321 tagaaatgaa ggataacaga gttggtggtg aataccaata caagcgaaaa accagtggca
     1381 caaatccatt gacacagttg ttggagacta aacttaaaaa aggaaaaggt gccaatagga
     1441 acgaaaaaaa gaaacccaag gtaattaata tgcatagcat tgatgcttat gccaacagca
     1501 ttgatgacac cataaactat tatggctcac taaccacaaa gccacctata ttggatgaca
     1561 gttgggattc atacaacaag ttggaagaag agagtactat aagagaaagg gaagtctatg
     1621 attattgtag gaaaactaat ggagcacagt tgtgtaactc acttagtgca ctctacaaca
     1681 gaataacaca tatgggcata aggatgggta catatgacaa tatattcata cctcctaatg
     1741 gttcctttat atgcattatg cccaaaaatc atgctcctgt gactcatagg acttgtgaca
     1801 tgcccttcat attcattgca cgctctaggt tggatgaacc tcttaatcat gttgaagacc
     1861 atcatagagt caacacaact aaatacactt attatgtaag taaacttagt agactgaatg
     1921 tcgccaagat atcatgttgg gataatgctg ggcatagatt ggtggctagt tcatcataca
     1981 taatctccaa gtgtgatgca ttaagagagc ataaggcaaa agtagtaggg ttattgacat
     2041 accttataat agatatacac caaaagatct ctgagtacct agacctgtta aagtacatat
     2101 ctttcatgcc ctttgcagac ctacatgtgt taccaaaatt gatactagac aaatgcgatc
     2161 tgttaatgaa aaccaaaatg gatgcatgga tgcttcggca aattaggcga tacatcaagg
     2221 aattgtcaaa cattaataaa ttagaggcaa ccaagcctgt aatgcagcta cagaatgggg
     2281 tagtcttaca ggacagtctt ggactcaaaa tgaagttacc cagtttcttt gccctaagcg
     2341 ttaggcacaa tgatccaact gaatttatag aggagatagg catcatcttt gcttctagac
     2401 ctaaacacct ttatgggtca caatttcttg atgcatcaac aactatgact gctagatggg
     2461 atgttgaata tgataaagag gtggagaagt atggttcttg gtgcacgact gggttttctg
     2521 agactgacta cccctttcag gctaaatata gctaccattc tgatgctata tattatgcaa
     2581 cacagttgct ggaacaaaac attgatgcaa cagaagggat gatagagtct cacctattca
     2641 aaagctctta tggggatttt ctacatgcca attgttctct taggggatgc acaaaggatt
     2701 ccaaggaaag gaaaacacaa gatgaccttc acaccacatc aatagatgca tgtttgaagc
     2761 attacaagga gctcaacttt agtgatgatg cttgtagaac cataagtgtt ggtcagaatt
     2821 tttgtgtgtc agatgaaatc atggagtttt caatgtcaga aaaggaccag agaggtggtg
     2881 gaagacctat agcaacacca acactaaaga cgaaggcagc actaatgctt atagaaaaac
     2941 cagaagcatc aattggtgtt tttaccccca ataacatatt agtggcagga aagagtaaaa
     3001 tcagagagca acaccaaaca tacactactg ccatatcgca tggtgcttct ataggcctcc
     3061 aaaatgttta tcaattaact gaagaccaga gtaaatattc tgaaaatgac aatccaagga
     3121 aatatgaagt ttatttgagg tcaagtaaca ttttcaagca ggacatacgg aaactccaat
     3181 tggtggcatt gaggaaatta tatgataggc gtcacttagt acataggatg cctaatgaaa
     3241 ttgacaaaga tagtgaattg ctggtaaaaa aagtctctaa tgagaacacg cggggtgtta
     3301 gagcatctat aggctggcct caaggcatgt taaataacat atccacgact atacattctg
     3361 cagctgatta ttggatattg aaggcattta agaactcgta cccaaatata cagatccatg
     3421 ctagaggatt ggttcattct gatgattctt gggtgactgt ctgtactaat agcttggagg
     3481 actttgtgtt atttactgtc tacagactag tggctaaaaa gctattttgt cttaagatca
     3541 atgaaaagaa gttatggggt ggaaagtatt taggtgagct agtctccaat tacaatttga
     3601 atggcaaggt ccatctagca acatctaaa
//
LOCUS       E14_14/35/BR2021_L      3129 bp    cRNA    linear       12-MAR-2025
DEFINITION  Coredo-like virus 2 segment L partial CDS.
ACCESSION   E14_14/35/BR2021_L
VERSION
DBLINK      BioProject: PRJNA1223432
            BioSample: SAMN46822103
KEYWORDS    .
SOURCE      Coredo-like virus 2
  ORGANISM  Coredo-like virus 2
            Unclassified.
REFERENCE   1  (bases 1 to 3129)
  AUTHORS   Fuques,E., Massey,A.L., Qureshi,F.I., Campos-Silva,J.V., Ferreira
            da Silva,D.J., Peres,C., Levi,T. and Vega Thurber,R.L.
  TITLE     Large-scale metagenomic surveillance study expands the known
            diversity of RNA viruses in mosquito populations from the Amazon
            Basin
  JOURNAL   unpublished
REFERENCE   2  (bases 1 to 3129)
  AUTHORS   Fuques,E.
  TITLE     Direct Submission
  JOURNAL   Submitted (12-MAR-2025) Ecology, Evolution, and Marine Biology,
            University of California, Santa Barbara, UCSB Marine Science
            Institute, Santa Barbara, California 93117, United States
COMMENT     Bankit Comment: ALT EMAIL:eddiefuques-villalba@ucsb.edu
            Bankit Comment: TOTAL # OF SEQS:6
            
            ##Assembly-Data-START##
            Assembly Method       :: rnaSPAdes v. 3.15.3
            Sequencing Technology :: Illumina
            ##Assembly-Data-END##
FEATURES             Location/Qualifiers
     source          1..3129
                     /organism="Coredo-like virus 2"
                     /mol_type="viral cRNA"
                     /isolate="E14_14/35/BR2021"
                     /isolation_source="Mosquito pool"
                     /segment="L"
                     /country="Brazil"
                     /collection_date="2021"
                     /note="Viruses; Riboviria; Orthornavirae; Negarnaviricota;
                     Polyploviricotina; Ellioviricetes; Bunyavirales;
                     Phasmaviridae; Orthophasmavirus"
     gene            <1..>3129
                     /gene="RdRp"
     CDS             <1..>3129
                     /gene="RdRp"
                     /codon_start=1
                     /product="RNA-dependent RNA polymerase"
                     /translation="ITHMGIRMGTYDNIFIPPNGSFICIMPKNHAPVTHRTCDMPFIF
                     IARSRLDEPLNHVEDHHRVNTTKYTYYVSKLSRLNVAKISCWDNAGHRLVASSSYIIS
                     KCDALREHKAKVVGLLTYLIIDIHQKISEYLDLLKYISFMPFADLHVLPKLILDKCDL
                     LMKTKMDAWMLRQIRRYIKELSNINKLEATKPVMQLQNGVVLQDSLGLKMKLPSFFAL
                     SVRHNDPTEFIEEIGIIFASRPKHLYGSQFLDASTTMTARWDVEYDKEVEKYGSWCTT
                     GFSETDYPFQAKYSYHSDAIYYATQLLEQNIDATEGMIESHLFKSSYGDFLHANCSLR
                     GCTKDSKERKTQDDLHTTSIDACLKHYKELNFSDDACRTISVGQNFCVSDEIMEFSMS
                     EKDQRGGGRPIATPTLKTKAALMLIEKPEASIGVFTPNNILVAGKSKIREQHQTYTTA
                     ISHGASIGLQNVYQLTEDQSKYSENDNPRKYEVYLRSSNIFKQDIRKLQLVALRKLYD
                     RRHLVHRMPNEIDKDSELLVKKVSNENTRGVRASIGWPQGMLNNISTTIHSAADYWIL
                     KAFKNSYPNIQIHARGLVHSDDSWVTVCTNSLEDFVLFTVYRLVAKKLFCLKINEKKL
                     WGGKYLGELVSNYNLNGKVHLATSKVLSNGLSNLTYQNWPIDVSTQISTIQQVYRTGA
                     NIGTLIMLSTILRQQIISAYQVTGIQKELLYSLPVELGGYPKCSVFKLGVGGVNAVYD
                     ELANKYGENPDADYTKIVLGAVASTRQFFSTNSSNTLNADKDYAEVVMPSRGEIFKGI
                     RYLMPKSKKLHTALKMIDEVTSQFPSDGLGMIITRPLTLAESLGHLKDTTMTSMYRLA
                     AEKYTQSVRRLASSQAQQSSGRVVRVSTSEPMTMNCMYEYLKNIKCTVEDLEMTRAAM
                     EPESEIIHACSAIVHTACIGSDIFPLRGNVINRMPEFETIYDTVSPLVDVMLYMIDSE
                     EPVKSGTPTLYERYGTYKTSIGTLESDARNMRARFDKYFKFYTMAKACSLIMQCKINA
                     VKERSWVQPKIQA"
BASE COUNT     1052 a    546 c    660 g    871 t
ORIGIN      
        1 ataacacata tgggcataag gatgggtaca tatgacaata tattcatacc tcctaatggt
       61 tcctttatat gcattatgcc caaaaatcat gctcctgtga ctcataggac ttgtgatatg
      121 cccttcatat tcattgcacg ctctaggttg gatgaacctc ttaatcatgt tgaagaccat
      181 catagagtca acacaactaa atacacttat tatgtaagta aacttagtag actgaatgtc
      241 gccaagatat catgttggga taatgctggg catagattgg tggctagttc atcatacata
      301 atttccaagt gtgatgcact aagagagcat aaggcaaaag tagtggggtt attgacatac
      361 cttataatag atatacacca aaagatctct gagtacctag acctgttaaa gtacatatct
      421 ttcatgccct ttgcagacct acatgtgtta ccaaaattga tattagacaa atgcgacctg
      481 ttaatgaaaa ccaaaatgga tgcatggatg cttcggcaaa ttaggcgata catcaaggaa
      541 ttgtcaaaca ttaataaatt agaggcaacc aagcctgtaa tgcagctaca gaatggggta
      601 gtcttgcagg acagtcttgg actcaaaatg aagttaccca gtttctttgc cttgagtgtt
      661 aggcacaatg atccaactga atttatagag gagataggca tcatctttgc ttctagacct
      721 aaacaccttt atgggtcaca atttcttgat gcgtcaacaa ctatgactgc tagatgggat
      781 gttgaatatg ataaagaggt ggagaagtat ggttcttggt gcacgactgg gttttctgag
      841 actgactacc cctttcaggc taaatatagc taccattctg atgctatata ttacgcaaca
      901 cagctgctgg aacaaaacat tgatgcaaca gaagggatga tagagtctca cctattcaaa
      961 agctcttatg gggattttct acatgccaat tgttctctta ggggatgcac aaaggattcc
     1021 aaggaaagga aaacacaaga tgaccttcac accacatcaa tagatgcatg tttgaagcat
     1081 tacaaggagc tcaactttag tgatgatgct tgtagaacca taagtgttgg tcagaatttt
     1141 tgtgtgtcag atgaaatcat ggagttttca atgtcagaaa aggaccagag aggtggtgga
     1201 agacctatag caacaccaac actaaagacg aaggcagcac taatgcttat agaaaaacca
     1261 gaagcatcta ttggtgtttt tacccccaat aacatattag tggcaggaaa gagtaaaatc
     1321 agagagcaac accaaacata tactactgcc atatcgcatg gtgcttctat aggcctccaa
     1381 aatgtttatc aattaactga agaccagagt aaatattctg aaaatgacaa tccaaggaaa
     1441 tatgaagttt atttaaggtc aagtaacatt ttcaagcagg acatacgaaa actccaattg
     1501 gtggcattga ggaaattata tgataggcgt cacttagtac ataggatgcc taatgaaatt
     1561 gacaaagata gtgaattgct ggtaaaaaaa gtctctaatg agaacacgcg gggtgttaga
     1621 gcatctatag gctggcctca aggcatgtta aataacatat ccaccactat acattctgca
     1681 gctgattatt ggatattgaa ggcatttaag aactcgtacc caaatataca gatccatgct
     1741 agaggattgg ttcattctga tgattcttgg gtaactgtct gtactaatag cttggaggac
     1801 tttgtattat ttactgtcta cagactagtg gctaaaaagc tattttgtct taagatcaat
     1861 gaaaagaagt tatggggtgg aaagtattta ggtgagctag tctccaatta caatttgaat
     1921 ggcaaggtcc atctagcaac atctaaagtc ttaagcaatg gcttgtctaa tctgacttat
     1981 cagaattggc caattgatgt tagcactcag atttcaacaa tacaacaagt ttataggact
     2041 ggagctaata ttgggacatt aataatgcta tcaaccatac tccggcaaca gattatttct
     2101 gcatatcaag tcactggcat acaaaaggag ctcttatact cattaccggt tgagctaggg
     2161 ggttacccta aatgttctgt atttaaactt ggtgttggtg gtgtgaatgc tgtttatgat
     2221 gaactagcta ataaatatgg cgaaaatcca gatgcagact acactaaaat agtattaggt
     2281 gctgtggctt caactaggca attcttttca acaaatagtt ctaatacact gaatgctgac
     2341 aaggattatg ctgaagtggt gatgccctca cgtggtgaga tctttaaggg tattagatac
     2401 ttgatgccca agtccaagaa attgcacact gcattgaaaa tgattgatga agtcacaagc
     2461 cagtttccta gtgatggttt gggaatgatc ataactagac ccttgacttt agctgaatct
     2521 ctaggacacc ttaaggacac aactatgacc agtatgtata ggttagcagc agaaaaatac
     2581 acacaaagtg tcagaaggtt agcatcgtca caagcacaac aatcatcagg tagggtggta
     2641 agggtaagca catctgaacc aatgaccatg aattgtatgt atgaatacct taagaatatt
     2701 aaatgcactg tagaggattt ggaaatgact agagcagcaa tggaacctga aagtgaaata
     2761 atacatgctt gcagtgctat tgtgcatact gcatgcattg gttctgacat atttccacta
     2821 aggggaaatg tgataaatag gatgcctgaa tttgaaacta tttatgatac tgtgtcacca
     2881 ttagtggatg tgatgttgta tatgattgac agtgaagaac cagttaaaag tggaacaccg
     2941 acactatatg agagatacgg gacatataag accagcattg ggacactaga gtcagatgca
     3001 agaaacatga gggccagatt cgacaagtac ttcaaatttt atactatggc caaggcatgc
     3061 agtttaatta tgcaatgtaa gataaatgca gtaaaggaaa ggtcatgggt ccaacccaaa
     3121 atccaagca
//
LOCUS       F16_7/34/BR2021_L       1901 bp    cRNA    linear       12-MAR-2025
DEFINITION  Coredo-like virus 2 segment L partial CDS.
ACCESSION   F16_7/34/BR2021_L
VERSION
DBLINK      BioProject: PRJNA1223432
            BioSample: SAMN46822118
KEYWORDS    .
SOURCE      Coredo-like virus 2
  ORGANISM  Coredo-like virus 2
            Unclassified.
REFERENCE   1  (bases 1 to 1901)
  AUTHORS   Fuques,E., Massey,A.L., Qureshi,F.I., Campos-Silva,J.V., Ferreira
            da Silva,D.J., Peres,C., Levi,T. and Vega Thurber,R.L.
  TITLE     Large-scale metagenomic surveillance study expands the known
            diversity of RNA viruses in mosquito populations from the Amazon
            Basin
  JOURNAL   unpublished
REFERENCE   2  (bases 1 to 1901)
  AUTHORS   Fuques,E.
  TITLE     Direct Submission
  JOURNAL   Submitted (12-MAR-2025) Ecology, Evolution, and Marine Biology,
            University of California, Santa Barbara, UCSB Marine Science
            Institute, Santa Barbara, California 93117, United States
COMMENT     Bankit Comment: ALT EMAIL:eddiefuques-villalba@ucsb.edu
            Bankit Comment: TOTAL # OF SEQS:6
            
            ##Assembly-Data-START##
            Assembly Method       :: rnaSPAdes v. 3.15.3
            Sequencing Technology :: Illumina
            ##Assembly-Data-END##
FEATURES             Location/Qualifiers
     source          1..1901
                     /organism="Coredo-like virus 2"
                     /mol_type="viral cRNA"
                     /isolate="F16_7/34/BR2021"
                     /isolation_source="Mosquito pool"
                     /segment="L"
                     /country="Brazil"
                     /collection_date="2021"
                     /note="Viruses; Riboviria; Orthornavirae; Negarnaviricota;
                     Polyploviricotina; Ellioviricetes; Bunyavirales;
                     Phasmaviridae; Orthophasmavirus"
     gene            <1..>1901
                     /gene="RdRp"
     CDS             <1..>1901
                     /gene="RdRp"
                     /codon_start=2
                     /product="RNA-dependent RNA polymerase"
                     /translation="GEYQYKRKTSGTNPLTQLLETKLKKGKGANRNEKKKPKVINMHS
                     IDAYANSIDDTINYYGSLTTKPPILDDSWDSYNKLEEESTIREREVYDYCRKTNGAQL
                     CNSLSALYNRITHMGIRMGTYDNIFIPPNGSFICIMPKNHAPVTHRTCDMPFIFIARS
                     RLDEPLNHVEDHHRVNTTKYTYYVSKLSRLNVAKISCWDNAGHRLVASSSYIISKCDA
                     LREHKAKVVGLLTYLIIDIHQKISEYLDLLKYISFMPFADLHVLPKLILDKCDLLMKT
                     KMDAWMLRQIRRYIKELSNINKLEATKPVMQLQNGVVLQDSLGLKMKLPSFFALSVRH
                     NDPTEFIEEIGIIFASRPKHLYGSQFLDASTTMTARWDVEYDKEVEKYGSWCTTGFSE
                     TDYPFQAKYSYHSDAIYYATQLLEQNIDATEGMIESHLFKSSYGDFLHANCSLRGCTK
                     DSKERKTQDDLHTTSIDACLKHYKELNFSDDACRTISVGQNFCVSDEIMEFSMSEKDQ
                     RGGGRPIATPTLKTKAALMLIEKPEASIGVFTPNNILVAGKSKIREQHQTYTTAISHG
                     ASIGLQNVYQLTEDQSKYSENDNPRKYEVYLRSSNIFKQDIRKLQLVALRKLYDRRHL
                     VHRMPNEID"
BASE COUNT      664 a    349 c    388 g    500 t
ORIGIN      
        1 tggtgaatac caatacaagc gaaaaaccag tggcacaaat ccattgacac agttgttgga
       61 gactaaactt aaaaaaggaa aaggtgccaa tagaaacgag aaaaagaaac ccaaggtgat
      121 caatatgcat agcattgatg cttatgccaa cagcattgat gacaccataa actattatgg
      181 ctcactaacc actaagccac ctatattgga tgacagttgg gattcataca acaagttgga
      241 agaagagagt actataagag aaagggaagt ctatgattat tgtaggaaaa ctaatggagc
      301 acagttgtgt aactcactta gtgcactcta caacagaata acacatatgg gcataaggat
      361 gggtacatat gacaatatat tcatacctcc taatggttcc ttcatatgca ttatgcccaa
      421 aaatcatgct cctgtgactc ataggacttg tgacatgccc ttcatattca ttgcacgctc
      481 taggttggat gaacctctta atcatgttga agaccatcat agagtcaaca caactaaata
      541 cacttattat gtaagtaaac ttagtagact gaatgtcgcc aagatatcat gttgggataa
      601 tgctgggcat agattggtgg ctagttcatc atacataatt tccaagtgtg atgcactaag
      661 agagcataag gcaaaagtag tggggttatt gacatacctt ataatagata tacaccaaaa
      721 gatctctgag tacctagacc tgttaaagta catatctttc atgccctttg cagacctaca
      781 tgtgttacca aaattgatac tagacaaatg cgacctgtta atgaaaacca aaatggatgc
      841 atggatgctt cggcaaatta ggcgatacat caaggaattg tcaaacatta ataaattaga
      901 ggcaaccaag cctgtaatgc agctacagaa tggggtagtc ttacaggaca gtcttggact
      961 caaaatgaag ttacccagtt tctttgccct gagtgttagg cacaatgatc caactgaatt
     1021 tatagaggag ataggcatca tctttgcttc tagacctaaa cacctttatg ggtcacaatt
     1081 tcttgatgcg tcaacaacta tgactgctag atgggatgtt gaatatgata aagaggtgga
     1141 gaagtatggt tcttggtgca cgactgggtt ttctgagact gactacccct ttcaggctaa
     1201 atatagctac cattctgatg ctatatatta cgcaacacag ttgctggaac aaaacattga
     1261 tgcaacagaa gggatgatag agtctcacct attcaaaagc tcttatgggg attttctaca
     1321 tgccaattgt tctcttaggg gatgcacaaa ggattccaag gaaaggaaaa cacaagatga
     1381 ccttcacacc acatcaatag atgcatgtct gaagcattac aaggagctca actttagtga
     1441 tgatgcttgt agaaccataa gtgttggtca gaatttttgt gtgtcagatg aaatcatgga
     1501 gttttcaatg tcagaaaagg accagagagg tggtggaaga cctatagcaa caccaacact
     1561 aaagacgaag gcagcactaa tgcttataga aaaaccagaa gcatctattg gtgtttttac
     1621 ccccaataac atattagtgg caggaaagag taaaatcaga gagcaacacc aaacatatac
     1681 tactgccata tcgcatggtg cttccatagg cctccaaaat gtttatcaat taactgaaga
     1741 ccagagtaaa tattctgaaa atgacaatcc aaggaaatat gaagtttatt taaggtcaag
     1801 taacattttc aagcaggaca tacgaaaact ccaattggtg gcattgagga aattatatga
     1861 taggcgtcac ttagtacata ggatgcctaa tgaaattgac c
//
LOCUS       A3_18/51/BR2021_L       2231 bp    cRNA    linear       13-MAR-2025
DEFINITION  Coredo-like virus 3 segment L partial CDS.
ACCESSION   A3_18/51/BR2021_L
VERSION
DBLINK      BioProject: PRJNA1223432
            BioSample: SAMN46822042
KEYWORDS    .
SOURCE      Coredo-like virus 3
  ORGANISM  Coredo-like virus 3
            Unclassified.
REFERENCE   1  (bases 1 to 2231)
  AUTHORS   Fuques,E., Massey,A.L., Qureshi,F.I., Campos-Silva,J.V., Ferreira
            da Silva,D.J., Peres,C., Levi,T. and Vega Thurber,R.L.
  TITLE     Large-scale metagenomic surveillance study expands the known
            diversity of RNA viruses in mosquito populations from the Amazon
            Basin
  JOURNAL   unpublished
REFERENCE   2  (bases 1 to 2231)
  AUTHORS   Fuques,E.
  TITLE     Direct Submission
  JOURNAL   Submitted (13-MAR-2025) Ecology, Evolution, and Marine Biology,
            University of California, Santa Barbara, UCSB Marine Science
            Institute, Santa Barbara, California 93117, United States
COMMENT     Bankit Comment: ALT EMAIL:eddiefuques-villalba@ucsb.edu
            Bankit Comment: TOTAL # OF SEQS:7
            
            ##Assembly-Data-START##
            Assembly Method       :: rnaSPAdes v. 3.15.3
            Sequencing Technology :: Illumina
            ##Assembly-Data-END##
FEATURES             Location/Qualifiers
     source          1..2231
                     /organism="Coredo-like virus 3"
                     /mol_type="viral cRNA"
                     /isolate="A3_18/51/BR2021"
                     /isolation_source="Mosquito pool"
                     /segment="L"
                     /country="Brazil"
                     /collection_date="2021"
                     /note="Viruses; Riboviria; Orthornavirae; Negarnaviricota;
                     Polyploviricotina; Ellioviricetes; Bunyavirales;
                     Phasmaviridae; Orthophasmavirus"
     gene            <1..>2231
                     /gene="RdRp"
     CDS             <1..>2231
                     /gene="RdRp"
                     /codon_start=1
                     /product="RNA-dependent RNA polymerase"
                     /translation="NTNCSLRGCTKDAKDRLNQDDMHTTSIDACLNHYKSLKFNDNDC
                     RAISIGQDFCVSDEIMEFAMSEKDQRGGGRPIATPTLKTKAALMLIEKPEASIGTYTP
                     NNILVAGRSKIKEQHVTYTTAISHGASMGLTQVYQLTEDQSKYSENDNPRKYETYLRS
                     SKILKKDIRKLQLVALRKLYNRHHLIHRMPARITDDKELVTKTVVNANTRGVKATIGW
                     PQGMLNNISTTIHSAADYWILKAFKNSYPNVKIHARGLVHSDDSWVTVCTNSLDDFKL
                     FTLYRMIAKKLFCLKINEKKLWGGKYLGELVSNYNLNGKVHLATSKTLSNGLSNLTYQ
                     NWPIDVSTQISTIQQVYRTGATIGTLIMLSTILRQQIMSAYQISGKQKEHLYRLPVEL
                     GGYPKCSVFKLGVGGIDAMYDELANLYSRNPKEEYTKIVLGAVNVTRKYYAEVDLKTL
                     GNDKDYAEIVMPSRGDIFKGIRYLMPKSRKLNHALKTIEEVTAQFPSDGLGLIITKPL
                     TLAESLGHLRDSTLNSMYRLAAEKYTQSVRRLASSQAQQSSGNVVRMGHSNPMTMNTL
                     YAHLVTYTHNSEDLEMVRMALNPENEVIHACSSIVDTAYLGPDVLPLRGNVINRMPGY
                     ETIYDTISPMSDVLLFMIDEHRPHTQGEQTLYERYGTYKTSRGTLISDAKNIRARFDK
                     YFVFHTIERACSMIMQSKLITDKERAWVQPKIHADTMVGFLKGLYGVSLNKNVRYTIE
                     ATV"
BASE COUNT      780 a    420 c    474 g    557 t
ORIGIN      
        1 aatacaaatt gttcactaag gggttgtacc aaggatgcaa aagacaggct taaccaagat
       61 gacatgcaca caacatcaat agatgcttgc ctcaaccatt ataagtcatt gaaattcaat
      121 gacaatgact gcagggcaat aagcattggc caagatttct gtgtatcaga tgaaataatg
      181 gagtttgcaa tgtctgaaaa ggaccaaaga ggtggtggaa gacctatcgc cactccaaca
      241 ctaaagacca aggcagcttt aatgttgatt gaaaagccag aagcatcaat aggcacatac
      301 actccgaaca atatattggt tgctggcaga agcaaaatta aagagcagca tgtgacatac
      361 acgacagcca tatcccatgg agcgtcaatg ggcttgacac aagtgtatca gttaactgag
      421 gaccaaagta agtattcaga aaacgataac cctagaaagt atgaaaccta cttgcgctcg
      481 agtaaaatcc ttaaaaagga catcaggaaa ctgcaattgg ttgcccttag gaagctatac
      541 aacaggcatc atttaatcca taggatgcca gcacggataa ctgatgataa agaactggtc
      601 actaaaacag ttgtgaatgc aaacactcgt ggggtgaaag caactattgg atggccacaa
      661 ggtatgctaa acaacatctc taccactata cactcagcag cagattattg gatcttgaaa
      721 gctttcaaga attcttaccc aaatgttaag atacatgcca gggggttggt gcattctgat
      781 gactcatggg tgactgtgtg caccaactcc ttagatgact tcaaattatt tacattgtat
      841 aggatgatag caaaaaagtt attttgtctt aaaatcaatg agaagaagtt atggggtgga
      901 aaatatttag gcgaactggt ctccaactac aatctaaatg gaaaagtcca tttagccacc
      961 tccaagacac ttagtaatgg gttgtcaaac ctgacatacc agaactggcc tattgatgtc
     1021 agcacacaga tctcaactat acagcaagtt tatagaaccg gagcaaccat aggaacgtta
     1081 ataatgttat ccacaatttt aagacaacaa ataatgtctg cataccagat atcagggaag
     1141 cagaaggaac atttatatag gttgcctgta gaactgggtg gttacccaaa atgctctgtg
     1201 tttaaattgg gagttggcgg gatagatgca atgtatgatg aattggcaaa tttgtactct
     1261 aggaatccaa aagaggaata taccaaaata gttcttgggg ctgtaaatgt gactagaaaa
     1321 tattatgctg aagttgatct gaagacattg ggcaatgaca aggactatgc tgaaatagta
     1381 atgccgtcaa gaggtgatat atttaagggc ataaggtatt taatgcctaa gtcacgtaaa
     1441 ctaaaccatg ccttaaaaac tatcgaagaa gtcactgccc agttccctag tgatgggcta
     1501 ggtttaataa tcacaaaacc actaacattg gctgagtcgc tagggcatct tagagactca
     1561 acgctaaata gcatgtacag actggctgct gaaaaataca cacaaagcgt aagaaggcta
     1621 gcctcatctc aagctcaaca atcatctgga aatgtggtta gaatgggcca cagcaatcca
     1681 atgactatga acacattgta tgcacatcta gtcacataca cacataactc tgaagattta
     1741 gaaatggtta ggatggcatt gaatcctgaa aatgaagtga tccatgcatg cagctctatt
     1801 gttgatacag catacctagg cccagatgta ctcccattaa gagggaatgt aatcaatagg
     1861 atgcctggct atgagaccat atatgacact atctcgccaa tgtctgatgt gcttttgttc
     1921 atgatagatg aacatagacc ccatactcaa ggtgaacaga ctctatatga aaggtatggg
     1981 acatacaaga ctagcagggg cacactaata tctgatgcaa aaaacataag agctagattt
     2041 gacaaatact ttgtgttcca caccatagaa agagcatgta gcatgattat gcagtctaaa
     2101 ttgattacag acaaggaaag ggcatgggta cagcctaaaa ttcatgctga cactatggtg
     2161 ggcttcctca agggcttgta cggtgtcagt cttaataaga atgttaggta taccattgaa
     2221 gccactgtac a
//
LOCUS       B4_59/8/BR2021_L        4088 bp    cRNA    linear       13-MAR-2025
DEFINITION  Coredo-like virus 3 segment L partial CDS.
ACCESSION   B4_59/8/BR2021_L
VERSION
DBLINK      BioProject: PRJNA1223432
            BioSample: SAMN46822048
KEYWORDS    .
SOURCE      Coredo-like virus 3
  ORGANISM  Coredo-like virus 3
            Unclassified.
REFERENCE   1  (bases 1 to 4088)
  AUTHORS   Fuques,E., Massey,A.L., Qureshi,F.I., Campos-Silva,J.V., Ferreira
            da Silva,D.J., Peres,C., Levi,T. and Vega Thurber,R.L.
  TITLE     Large-scale metagenomic surveillance study expands the known
            diversity of RNA viruses in mosquito populations from the Amazon
            Basin
  JOURNAL   unpublished
REFERENCE   2  (bases 1 to 4088)
  AUTHORS   Fuques,E.
  TITLE     Direct Submission
  JOURNAL   Submitted (13-MAR-2025) Ecology, Evolution, and Marine Biology,
            University of California, Santa Barbara, UCSB Marine Science
            Institute, Santa Barbara, California 93117, United States
COMMENT     Bankit Comment: ALT EMAIL:eddiefuques-villalba@ucsb.edu
            Bankit Comment: TOTAL # OF SEQS:7
            
            ##Assembly-Data-START##
            Assembly Method       :: rnaSPAdes v. 3.15.3
            Sequencing Technology :: Illumina
            ##Assembly-Data-END##
FEATURES             Location/Qualifiers
     source          1..4088
                     /organism="Coredo-like virus 3"
                     /mol_type="viral cRNA"
                     /isolate="B4_59/8/BR2021"
                     /isolation_source="Mosquito pool"
                     /segment="L"
                     /country="Brazil"
                     /collection_date="2021"
                     /note="Viruses; Riboviria; Orthornavirae; Negarnaviricota;
                     Polyploviricotina; Ellioviricetes; Bunyavirales;
                     Phasmaviridae; Orthophasmavirus"
     gene            <1..>4088
                     /gene="RdRp"
     CDS             <1..>4088
                     /gene="RdRp"
                     /codon_start=3
                     /product="RNA dependent RNA polymerase"
                     /translation="VEEAITNYCNVRNARHDMWYRKIHDSRLTRWKTGGLEATFGDFM
                     AKVVRVLNYDRTYDKMTPDFLMLDGNEIIIGDMTVTTSYMTAKQKKHEKYLPLKTILS
                     STGAQVTHVDFILKEDMSNLRQEVRKFADIGILPVGLDMAMEYAYSTAATELMVAIKD
                     LCVDRNSFNKCLDKGKPVKGGVTYTILEDMLRDEVINTPFEPYEPTMTEDKIYKSVKD
                     EVERLGGARYFDNAMEGVDEAFDTVIEKNMAKEQMAPKSTLKVVDNSHEYNEKVAHDL
                     IEDYIKDLAYSDDSDVKFYILDLLPTLDQLRMMKKVKKDKMTQKEVKESVDMKESRVG
                     GEYQYKRRTHGANPLTQDLEVKLKKGKNIRNEKSEPKVISMTGLETYSEDIDRSISYY
                     GSLTNKPPILDDSWDAYNNLEAENTIEERKVYDYCRKTNGAQLCNSLSALYNRITHMG
                     VRMGTYDNVFVPPNGSFICIMPKNHAPVTHRTCDMPFIFITRAPLKVPLHHIEYNYRH
                     YSDNYVYYVSKLSRMNVAKIACWDNAGHRLVASASYIISKCDALKTQMDRVVGLLTYL
                     IVDIHQKISEYLDLLKYISFMPFADLHVLPTLILDKCDLLMKTRMDAWMFKQIRMYIK
                     ELSNLDKLNARKPVMKLQNGIVLHDSLGLKMQLPSFFSLNVRHNDPTEFIEEIGIIFA
                     SRPKHLYGSQFLDESTTMTAKWDVEYDKEVKKYGGWCTTGMSNTPYPFDAKYTFHSDA
                     IYYATQNLELNIDATETTIESHLFGGPYGSFLHTNCSLRGCTKDAKDRLNQDDMHTTS
                     IDACLNHYKSLKFNDNDCRAISIGQDFCVSDEIMEFAMSEKDQRGGGRPIATPTLKTK
                     AALMLIEKPEASIGTYTPNNILVAGRSKIKEQHVTYTTAISHGASMGLTQVYQLTEDQ
                     SKYSENDNPRKYETYLRSSKILKKDIRKLQLVALRKLYNRHHLIHRMPARITDDKELV
                     TKTVVNANTRGVKATIGWPQGMLNNISTTIHSAADYWILKAFKNSYPNVKIHARGLVH
                     SDDSWVTVCTNSLDDFKLFTLYRMIAKKLFCLKINEKKLWGGKYLGELVSNYNLNGKV
                     HLATSKTLSNGLSNLTYQNWPIDVSTQISTIQQVYRTGATIGTLIMLSTILRQQIMSA
                     YQISGKQKEHLYRLPVELGGYPKCSVFKLGVGGIDAMYDELANLYSRNPKEEYTKIVL
                     GAVNVTRKYYAEVDLKTLGNDKDYAEIVMPSRGDIFKGIRYLMPKSRKLNHALKTIEE
                     VTAQFPSDGLGLIITKPLTLAESLGHLRDSTLNSMYRLAAEKYTQSVRRLASSQAQQS
                     SGNVVRMGHSNPMTMNTLYTHLVTYTHNSEDLEMVRMALNPE"
BASE COUNT     1443 a    755 c    863 g   1027 t
ORIGIN      
        1 cagtggaaga agcaataaca aactattgca acgttagaaa tgcacgtcat gacatgtggt
       61 accggaaaat acatgactcc aggttgacta gatggaagac aggtggccta gaagcaacct
      121 ttggtgactt tatggccaaa gtagtacgtg tgctcaacta tgacaggacc tatgacaaga
      181 tgactcctga ctttttaatg cttgatggga atgaaataat tataggggac atgactgtca
      241 ctacatcgta tatgacagca aaacaaaaga agcatgaaaa atatctaccc ttaaaaacta
      301 tactgtcaag tactggtgcc caggttacac atgtcgactt catattgaaa gaagacatgt
      361 ccaacttacg ccaagaggtc agaaaatttg ctgatattgg catattgcca gtaggactgg
      421 acatggctat ggagtatgct tacagcacag cagcaactga actcatggtg gccatcaagg
      481 acttatgtgt cgacaggaat tcatttaata aatgtctaga taaaggtaaa ccagtcaaag
      541 gtggtgtgac atacactatc ctagaggaca tgctaagaga tgaggtgata aacacaccat
      601 ttgaaccata tgaaccaaca atgacagagg acaaaatata taagtcggta aaggatgaag
      661 tggaaaggtt aggtggtgca agatactttg acaatgcgat ggaaggtgtt gatgaagctt
      721 ttgacacagt tattgaaaag aatatggcta aagagcaaat ggcacccaag tccactttga
      781 aggtggttga caacagccat gagtacaatg agaaagtagc acatgacctt attgaggatt
      841 acataaagga cctagcatat tcagatgact ctgacgtcaa attctacata ttggacttac
      901 taccaaccct agaccaactt aggatgatga aaaaggttaa aaaggacaaa atgactcaaa
      961 aggaagttaa agaatctgta gacatgaagg aatccagagt cggtggcgaa taccaatata
     1021 aaagaaggac acatggagcc aatccattga ctcaggattt ggaagtcaaa ttaaagaaag
     1081 gaaaaaacat cagaaatgaa aagagtgagc caaaggttat tagcatgact ggtttggaga
     1141 cttattcaga agacattgac agatcaattt catattatgg cagcctaact aataaaccac
     1201 ctatactcga tgacagctgg gatgcttaca ataacttaga agcagagaac accattgagg
     1261 agaggaaagt atatgactat tgcaggaaga ccaatggagc ccaactttgc aattcattga
     1321 gtgctttata caataggatt actcacatgg gtgtcagaat gggaacatat gacaatgtat
     1381 ttgttccacc taatggatct ttcatatgca taatgcccaa aaatcatgca ccagtgaccc
     1441 atagaacatg tgacatgcct ttcatattca taactagagc acctttgaaa gtcccactac
     1501 atcatattga gtacaactat cgtcattata gcgacaatta tgtgtattat gtgagcaagc
     1561 ttagtcgaat gaatgtagcc aaaattgcat gttgggacaa tgctgggcat agattagttg
     1621 ctagtgcttc atacattata tcaaagtgtg atgccctcaa gacccaaatg gacagggttg
     1681 tgggactgct tacatacctt atagttgaca tacaccaaaa gatatctgaa tatctagact
     1741 tgctgaagta catatctttc atgccatttg ctgatctaca tgtactgcct actctaatat
     1801 tggacaagtg tgacttgctg atgaaaacac gaatggatgc atggatgttc aaacagataa
     1861 gaatgtacat taaagaattg tctaacttag ataaacttaa tgctaggaag cctgtcatga
     1921 agctgcagaa tggcatagtg ttacatgaca gcctaggcct caagatgcaa ctacctagtt
     1981 tcttttcatt gaatgtgagg cacaatgacc ctactgagtt catagaggaa ataggtatca
     2041 tatttgcatc aagacctaag catctgtatg gctcacagtt tctagatgag tcaactacaa
     2101 tgacagccaa atgggatgtc gagtatgaca aagaagtaaa gaagtatgga ggctggtgca
     2161 caactgggat gagtaataca ccatacccgt tcgatgccaa atatacattc cattctgatg
     2221 ctatttatta tgctacacaa aacctagaat tgaacattga tgctactgaa acaactatag
     2281 aatcacacct atttggcggc ccttatggca gcttcctcca tacaaattgt tcactaaggg
     2341 gttgcaccaa ggatgcaaaa gacaggctta accaagatga catgcacaca acatcaatag
     2401 atgcttgcct caaccattat aagtcattga aattcaatga caatgactgc agggcaataa
     2461 gcattggcca agatttctgt gtatcagatg aaataatgga gtttgcaatg tctgaaaaag
     2521 accaaagagg tggtggaaga cctattgcca ctccaacact aaagaccaag gcagctttaa
     2581 tgttgattga aaagccagaa gcatcaatag gcacatacac tccgaacaat atattggttg
     2641 ctggcagaag caaaattaaa gagcagcatg tgacatacac gacagccata tcccatggag
     2701 cgtcaatggg cttgacacaa gtgtatcagt taactgagga ccaaagtaag tattcagaaa
     2761 acgataaccc tagaaagtat gaaacctact tgcgctcgag taaaatcctt aaaaaggaca
     2821 tcaggaaatt gcaattggtt gcccttagga agctatacaa caggcatcat ttaatccata
     2881 ggatgccagc acggataact gatgataaag aactggtcac taaaacagtt gtgaatgcaa
     2941 acactcgtgg ggtgaaagca actattggat ggccacaagg tatgctaaac aacatctcta
     3001 ccactataca ctcagcagca gattattgga tcttgaaagc tttcaagaat tcttacccaa
     3061 atgttaagat acatgccagg gggttggtgc attctgatga ctcatgggtg actgtgtgca
     3121 ccaactcctt agatgacttc aaattattta cattgtatag gatgatagca aaaaagttat
     3181 tttgtcttaa aatcaatgag aagaagttat ggggtggaaa atatttaggc gaactggtct
     3241 ccaactacaa tctaaatgga aaagtccatt tagccacctc caagacactt agtaatgggt
     3301 tgtcaaacct gacataccag aactggccta ttgatgtcag cacacagatc tcaactatac
     3361 agcaagttta tagaaccgga gcaaccatag gaacgttaat aatgttatcc acaattttaa
     3421 gacaacaaat aatgtctgca taccagatat cagggaagca gaaggaacat ttatataggt
     3481 tgcctgtaga actgggtggt tacccaaaat gctctgtgtt taaattggga gttggcggga
     3541 tagatgcaat gtatgatgaa ttggcaaatc tgtactctag gaatccaaaa gaggaatata
     3601 ccaaaatagt tcttggggct gtaaatgtga ctagaaaata ttatgctgaa gttgatctga
     3661 agacattggg caatgacaag gactatgctg aaatagtaat gccgtcaaga ggtgatatat
     3721 ttaagggcat aaggtattta atgcctaagt cacgtaaact aaaccatgcc ctgaaaacta
     3781 tcgaagaagt cactgcccag ttccctagtg atgggctagg tttaataatc acaaaaccac
     3841 taacattggc tgagtcacta gggcatctta gagactcaac gctaaatagc atgtacagac
     3901 tggctgcaga aaaatacaca caaagcgtca gaaggctagc ctcatctcaa gctcaacaat
     3961 catctggaaa tgtagttaga atgggccaca gcaatccaat gactatgaac acattgtata
     4021 cacatctagt cacatacaca cataactctg aagatttaga aatggttagg atggcattga
     4081 atcctgaa
//
LOCUS       B4_60/13/BR2021_L       3950 bp    cRNA    linear       13-MAR-2025
DEFINITION  Coredo-like virus 3 segment L partial CDS.
ACCESSION   B4_60/13/BR2021_L
VERSION
DBLINK      BioProject: PRJNA1223432
            BioSample: SAMN46822049
KEYWORDS    .
SOURCE      Coredo-like virus 3
  ORGANISM  Coredo-like virus 3
            Unclassified.
REFERENCE   1  (bases 1 to 3950)
  AUTHORS   Fuques,E., Massey,A.L., Qureshi,F.I., Campos-Silva,J.V., Ferreira
            da Silva,D.J., Peres,C., Levi,T. and Vega Thurber,R.L.
  TITLE     Large-scale metagenomic surveillance study expands the known
            diversity of RNA viruses in mosquito populations from the Amazon
            Basin
  JOURNAL   unpublished
REFERENCE   2  (bases 1 to 3950)
  AUTHORS   Fuques,E.
  TITLE     Direct Submission
  JOURNAL   Submitted (13-MAR-2025) Ecology, Evolution, and Marine Biology,
            University of California, Santa Barbara, UCSB Marine Science
            Institute, Santa Barbara, California 93117, United States
COMMENT     Bankit Comment: ALT EMAIL:eddiefuques-villalba@ucsb.edu
            Bankit Comment: TOTAL # OF SEQS:7
            
            ##Assembly-Data-START##
            Assembly Method       :: rnaSPAdes v. 3.15.3
            Sequencing Technology :: Illumina
            ##Assembly-Data-END##
FEATURES             Location/Qualifiers
     source          1..3950
                     /organism="Coredo-like virus 3"
                     /mol_type="viral cRNA"
                     /isolate="B4_60/13/BR2021"
                     /isolation_source="Mosquito pool"
                     /segment="L"
                     /country="Brazil"
                     /collection_date="2021"
                     /note="Viruses; Riboviria; Orthornavirae; Negarnaviricota;
                     Polyploviricotina; Ellioviricetes; Bunyavirales;
                     Phasmaviridae; Orthophasmavirus"
     gene            <1..>3950
                     /gene="RdRp"
     CDS             <1..>3950
                     /gene="RdRp"
                     /codon_start=2
                     /product="RNA-dependent RNA polymerase"
                     /translation="EDYIKDLAYSDDSDVKFYILDLLPTLDQLRMMKKVKKDKMNQKE
                     VKESVDMKESRVGGEYQYKRRTHGANPLTQDLEVKLKKGKNIRNEKSEPKVISMTGLE
                     TYSEDIDRSISYYGSLTNKPPILDDSWDAYNNLEAENTIEERKVYDYCRKTNGAQLCN
                     SLSALYNRITHMGVRMGTYDNVFVPPNGSFICIMPKNHAPVTHRTCDMPFIFITRAPL
                     KVPLHHIEYNYRHYSDNYVYYVSKLSRMNVAKIACWDNAGHRLVASASYIISKCDALK
                     TQMDRVVGLLTYLIVDIHQKISEYLDLLKYISFMPFADLHVLPTLILDKCDLLMKTRM
                     DAWMFKQIRMYIKELSNLDKLNARKPVMKLQNGIVLHDSLGLKMQLPSFFSLNVRHND
                     PTEFIEEIGIIFASRPKHLYGSQFLDESTTMTAKWDVEYDKEVKKYGGWCTTGMSNTP
                     YPFDAKYTFHSDAIYYATQNLELNIDATETTIESHLFGGPYGSFLHTNCSLRGCTKDA
                     KDRLNQDDMHTTSIDACLNHYKSLKFNDNDCRAISIGQDFCVSDEIMEFAMSEKDQRG
                     GGRPIATPTLKTKAALMLIEKPEASIGTYTPNNILVAGRSKIKEQHVTYTTAISHGAS
                     MGLTQVYQLTEDQSKYSENDNPRKYETYLRSSKILKKDIRKLQLVALRKLYNRHHLIH
                     RMPARITDDKELVTKTVVNANTRGVKATIGWPQGMLNNISTTIHSAADYWILKAFKNS
                     YPNVKIHARGLVHSDDSWVTVCTNSLDDFKLFTLYRMIAKKLFCLKINEKKLWGGKYL
                     GELVSNYNLNGKVHLATSKTLSNGLSNLTYQNWPIDVSTQISTIQQVYRTGATIGTLI
                     MLSTILRQQIMSAYQISGKQKEHLYRLPVELGGYPKCSVFKLGVGGIDAMYDELANLY
                     SRNPKEEYTKIVLGAVNVTRKYYAEVDLKTLGNDKDYAEIVMPSRGDIFKGIRYLMPK
                     SRKLNHALKTIEEVTAQFPSDGLGLIITKPLTLAESLGHLRDSTLNSMYRLAAEKYTQ
                     SVRRLASSQAQQSSGNVVRMGHSNPMTMNTLYAHLVTYTHNSEDLEMVRMALNPENEV
                     IHACSSIVDTAYLGPDVLPLRGNVINRMPGYETIYDTISPMSDVLLFMIDEHRPHTQG
                     EQTLYERYGTYKTSRGTLISDAKNIRARFDKYFVFHTIERACSMIMQSKLITDKERAW
                     VQPKIHADTMVGFLKGLYGVSLNKNVRYTIEATVPYGKIHNHSAALVKSIYTTAVLNR
                     IYDRQFPIESIEGKKVHDVLLTVDQSRLDRNDRLKLAVLRYELLDNRDLLDNIY"
BASE COUNT     1385 a    739 c    821 g   1005 t
ORIGIN      
        1 tgaggattac ataaaggacc tagcatattc agatgactct gacgtcaaat tctacatatt
       61 ggacttacta ccaaccctag accaacttag gatgatgaaa aaggttaaaa aggacaaaat
      121 gaatcaaaag gaagttaaag aatctgtaga catgaaggaa tccagagtcg gtggcgaata
      181 ccaatataaa agaaggacac atggagccaa tccattgact caggatttgg aagtcaaatt
      241 aaagaaagga aaaaacatca gaaatgaaaa gagtgagcca aaggttatta gcatgactgg
      301 tttggagact tattcagaag acattgacag atcaatttca tattatggca gcctaactaa
      361 taaaccacct atactcgatg acagctggga tgcttacaat aacttagaag cagagaacac
      421 cattgaggag aggaaagtat atgactattg caggaagacc aatggagccc aactttgcaa
      481 ttcattgagt gctttataca ataggattac tcacatgggt gtcagaatgg gaacatatga
      541 caatgtattt gttccaccta atggatcttt catatgcata atgcccaaaa atcatgcacc
      601 agtgacccat aggacatgtg acatgccttt catattcata actagagcac ctttgaaagt
      661 cccactacat catattgagt acaactatcg tcattatagc gacaattatg tgtattatgt
      721 gagcaagctt agtcgaatga atgtagccaa aattgcatgt tgggacaatg ctgggcatag
      781 attagttgct agtgcttcat acattatatc aaagtgtgat gccctcaaga cccaaatgga
      841 cagggttgtg ggactgctta cataccttat agttgacata caccaaaaga tatctgaata
      901 tctagacttg ctgaagtaca tatctttcat gccatttgct gatctacatg tactgcctac
      961 tctaatattg gacaagtgtg acttgctgat gaaaacacga atggatgcat ggatgttcaa
     1021 acagataaga atgtacatta aagaattgtc taacttagat aaacttaatg ctaggaagcc
     1081 tgtcatgaag ctgcagaatg gcatagtgtt acatgacagc ctaggcctca agatgcaact
     1141 acctagtttc ttttcattga atgtgaggca caatgaccct actgagttca tagaggaaat
     1201 aggtatcata tttgcatcaa gacctaagca tctgtatggc tcacagtttc tagatgagtc
     1261 aactacaatg acagccaaat gggatgtcga gtatgacaaa gaagtaaaga agtatggagg
     1321 ctggtgcaca actgggatga gtaatacacc atacccgttc gatgccaaat acacattcca
     1381 ttctgatgct atttattatg ctacacaaaa cctagaattg aacattgatg caactgaaac
     1441 aactatagag tcacacctat ttggcggccc ttatggcagc ttcctccata caaattgttc
     1501 actaaggggt tgtaccaagg atgcaaaaga caggcttaac caagatgaca tgcacacaac
     1561 atcaatagat gcttgcctca accattataa gtcattgaaa ttcaatgaca atgactgcag
     1621 ggcaataagc attggccaag atttctgtgt atcagatgaa ataatggagt ttgcaatgtc
     1681 tgaaaaggac caaagaggtg gtggaagacc tatcgccact ccaacactaa agaccaaggc
     1741 agctttaatg ttgattgaaa agccagaagc atcaataggc acatacactc cgaacaatat
     1801 attggttgct ggcagaagca aaattaaaga gcagcatgtg acatacacga cagccatatc
     1861 ccatggagct tcaatgggct tgacacaagt gtatcagtta actgaggacc aaagtaagta
     1921 ttcagaaaac gataacccta gaaagtatga aacctacttg cgctcgagta aaatccttaa
     1981 aaaggacatc aggaaattgc aattggttgc ccttaggaag ctatacaaca ggcatcattt
     2041 aatccatagg atgccagcac ggataactga tgataaagaa ctggtcacta aaacagttgt
     2101 gaatgcaaac actcgtgggg tgaaagcaac cattggatgg ccacaaggta tgctaaacaa
     2161 catctctacc actatacact cagcagcaga ttattggatc ttgaaagctt tcaagaattc
     2221 ttacccaaat gttaagatac atgccagggg gttggtgcat tctgatgact catgggtgac
     2281 tgtgtgcacc aactccttag atgacttcaa attatttaca ttgtatagga tgatagcaaa
     2341 aaagttattt tgtcttaaaa tcaatgagaa gaagttatgg ggtggaaaat atttaggcga
     2401 actggtctcc aactacaatc taaatggaaa agtccattta gccacctcca agacacttag
     2461 taatgggttg tcaaacctga cataccagaa ctggcctatt gatgtcagca cacagatctc
     2521 aactatacag caagtttata gaaccggagc aaccatagga acgttaataa tgttatccac
     2581 aattttaaga caacaaataa tgtctgcata ccagatatca gggaagcaga aggaacattt
     2641 atataggttg cctgtagaac tgggtggtta cccaaaatgc tctgtgttta aattgggagt
     2701 tggcgggata gatgcaatgt atgatgaatt ggcaaatctg tactctagga atccaaaaga
     2761 ggaatatacc aaaatagttc ttggggctgt aaatgtgact agaaaatatt atgctgaagt
     2821 tgatctgaag acattgggca atgacaagga ctatgctgaa atagtaatgc cgtcaagagg
     2881 tgatatattt aagggcataa ggtatttaat gcctaagtca cgtaaactaa accatgccct
     2941 gaaaactatc gaagaagtca ctgcccagtt ccctagtgat gggctaggtt taataatcac
     3001 aaaaccacta acattggctg agtcactagg gcatcttaga gactcaacgc taaatagcat
     3061 gtacagactg gctgcagaaa aatacacaca aagcgtcaga aggctagcct catctcaagc
     3121 tcaacaatca tctggaaatg tggttagaat gggccacagc aatccaatga ctatgaacac
     3181 attgtatgca catctagtca catacacaca taactctgaa gatttagaaa tggttaggat
     3241 ggcattgaat cctgaaaatg aagtgataca tgcatgcagc tctattgttg atacagcata
     3301 cctaggccca gatgtactcc cattaagagg gaatgtgatc aataggatgc ctggctatga
     3361 gaccatatat gacactatct cgccaatgtc tgatgtgctt ttgttcatga tagatgaaca
     3421 tagaccccac actcaaggtg aacagactct atatgaaagg tatgggacat acaagactag
     3481 caggggcaca ctaatatctg atgcaaaaaa cataagagct agatttgaca aatactttgt
     3541 gttccacact atagaaagag catgtagcat gattatgcag tctaaattga ttacagacaa
     3601 ggaaagggca tgggtacagc ctaaaattca tgctgacact atggtgggat ttctcaaggg
     3661 cttgtacggt gtcagtctta acaagaatgt taggtatact attgaagcca ctgtaccata
     3721 tggcaaaatt cataatcact cagcagcctt ggtgaaatca atatacacaa cagcagtgct
     3781 caacaggata tatgatagac agtttcccat tgaaagtatt gaagggaaaa aagtgcatga
     3841 tgtcctacta acagtggacc aatcaaggtt agacagaaat gacaggctta aactagccgt
     3901 gttacgatat gaattattag acaacaggga tctacttgac aacatatatg
//
LOCUS       B4_82/35/BR2021_L       3071 bp    cRNA    linear       13-MAR-2025
DEFINITION  Coredo-like virus 3 segment L partial CDS.
ACCESSION   B4_82/35/BR2021_L
VERSION
DBLINK      BioProject: PRJNA1223432
            BioSample: SAMN46822050
KEYWORDS    .
SOURCE      Coredo-like virus 3
  ORGANISM  Coredo-like virus 3
            Unclassified.
REFERENCE   1  (bases 1 to 3071)
  AUTHORS   Fuques,E., Massey,A.L., Qureshi,F.I., Campos-Silva,J.V., Ferreira
            da Silva,D.J., Peres,C., Levi,T. and Vega Thurber,R.L.
  TITLE     Large-scale metagenomic surveillance study expands the known
            diversity of RNA viruses in mosquito populations from the Amazon
            Basin
  JOURNAL   unpublished
REFERENCE   2  (bases 1 to 3071)
  AUTHORS   Fuques,E.
  TITLE     Direct Submission
  JOURNAL   Submitted (13-MAR-2025) Ecology, Evolution, and Marine Biology,
            University of California, Santa Barbara, UCSB Marine Science
            Institute, Santa Barbara, California 93117, United States
COMMENT     Bankit Comment: ALT EMAIL:eddiefuques-villalba@ucsb.edu
            Bankit Comment: TOTAL # OF SEQS:7
            
            ##Assembly-Data-START##
            Assembly Method       :: rnaSPAdes v. 3.15.3
            Sequencing Technology :: Illumina
            ##Assembly-Data-END##
FEATURES             Location/Qualifiers
     source          1..3071
                     /organism="Coredo-like virus 3"
                     /mol_type="viral cRNA"
                     /isolate="B4_82/35/BR2021"
                     /isolation_source="Mosquito pool"
                     /segment="L"
                     /country="Brazil"
                     /collection_date="2021"
                     /note="Viruses; Riboviria; Orthornavirae; Negarnaviricota;
                     Polyploviricotina; Ellioviricetes; Bunyavirales;
                     Phasmaviridae; Orthophasmavirus"
     gene            254..>3071
                     /gene="RdRp"
     CDS             254..>3071
                     /gene="RdRp"
                     /codon_start=1
                     /product="RNA-dependent RNA polymerase"
                     /translation="MEANSLMQELAARVGKAERPDPEIQRTLADTINLLPVNEGTPYM
                     IIKATGNILREANLSVEEAITNYCNVRNARHDMWYRKIHDSRLTRWKTGGLEATFGDF
                     MAKVVRVLNYDRTYDKMTPDFLMLDGNEIIIGDMTVTTSYMTAKQKKHEKYLPLKTIL
                     SSTGAQVTHVDFILKEDMSNLRQEVRKFADIGILPVGLDMAMEYAYSTAATELMVAIK
                     DLCVDRNSFNKCLDKGKPVKGGVTYTILEDMLRDEVINTPFEPYEPTMTEDKIYKSVK
                     DEVERLGGARYFDNAMEGVDEAFDTVIEKNMAKEQMAPKSTLKVVDNSHEYNEKVAHD
                     LIEDYIKDLAYSDDSDVKFYILDLLPTLDQLRMMKKVKKDKMTQKEVKESVDMKESRV
                     GGEYQYKRRTHGANPLTQDLEVKLKKGKNIRNEKSEPKVISMTGLETYSEDIDRSISY
                     YGSLTNKPPILDDSWDAYNNLEAENTIEERKVYDYCRKTNGAQLCNSLSALYNRITHM
                     GVRMGTYDNVFVPPNGSFICIMPKNHAPVTHRTCDMPFIFITRAPLKVPLHHIEYNYR
                     HYSDNYVYYVSKLSRMNVAKIACWDNAGHRLVASASYIISKCDALKTQMDRVVGLLTY
                     LIVDIHQKISEYLDLLKYISFMPFADLHVLPTLILDKCDLLMKTRMDAWMFKQIRMYI
                     KELSNLDKLNARKPVMKLQNGIVLHDSLGLKMQLPSFFSLNVRHNDPTEFIEEIGIIF
                     ASRPKHLYGSQFLDESTTMTAKWDVEYDKEVKKYGGWCTTGMSNTPYPFDAKYTFHSD
                     AIYYATQNLELNIDATETTIESHLFGGPYGSFLHTNCSLRGCTKDAKDRLNQDDMHTT
                     SIDACLNHYKSLKFNDNDCRAISIGQDFCVSDEIMEFAMSEKDQRGGGRPIATPTLKT
                     KAALMLIEKPEASIGTYTPNNILVA"
BASE COUNT     1082 a    552 c    674 g    763 t
ORIGIN      
        1 ggcagcaggc agagggacaa gaattgcagt ttaaaacact tatatacgca cagacgttta
       61 gtaaccatag gacaggtaca catgatataa tcgtaggata gagcaaatag tagattagct
      121 aggacaggca atatagattg cccgtaataa gagggttata atagtggggc taatatagca
      181 ggtggggtag ttaagatctt gcaagatcaa tcatttattt agaatcgtag gataggattg
      241 ggctgtgata gggatggaag ctaattcatt gatgcaggaa ctggctgcca gggttggcaa
      301 ggcagaaagg ccagatccag aaatacagag aacattagca gacactatca atctactgcc
      361 agtcaatgaa ggcacaccat acatgattat aaaagccact ggaaacatac taagagaagc
      421 taacttgtca gtggaagaag caataacaaa ctattgcaac gttagaaatg cacgtcatga
      481 catgtggtac cggaagatac atgactccag gttgactaga tggaagacag gtggcctaga
      541 agcaaccttt ggtgacttta tggccaaagt agtacgtgtg ctcaactatg acaggaccta
      601 tgacaagatg actcctgact ttttaatgct tgatgggaat gaaataatta taggggacat
      661 gactgtcact acatcgtata tgacagcaaa acaaaagaag catgaaaaat atctaccctt
      721 aaaaactata ctgtcaagta ctggtgccca ggttacacat gtcgacttca tattgaaaga
      781 agacatgtcc aacttacgcc aagaggtcag aaaatttgct gatattggca tattgccagt
      841 aggactggac atggctatgg agtatgctta cagcacagca gcaactgaac tcatggtggc
      901 catcaaggac ttatgtgtcg acaggaattc atttaataaa tgtctagata aaggtaaacc
      961 agtcaaaggt ggtgtgacat acactatcct agaggacatg ctaagagatg aggtgataaa
     1021 cacaccattt gaaccatatg aaccaacaat gacagaggac aaaatatata agtcggtaaa
     1081 ggatgaagtg gaaaggttag gtggtgcaag atactttgac aatgcgatgg aaggtgttga
     1141 tgaagctttt gacacagtta ttgaaaagaa tatggctaaa gagcaaatgg cacccaagtc
     1201 cactttgaag gtggttgaca acagccatga gtacaatgag aaagtagcac atgaccttat
     1261 tgaggattac ataaaggacc tagcatattc agatgactct gacgtcaaat tctacatatt
     1321 ggacttacta ccaaccctag accaacttag gatgatgaaa aaggttaaaa aggacaaaat
     1381 gactcaaaag gaagttaaag aatctgtaga catgaaggaa tccagagtcg gtggcgaata
     1441 ccaatataaa agaaggacac atggagccaa tccattgact caggatttgg aagtcaaatt
     1501 aaagaaaggg aaaaacatca gaaatgaaaa gagtgagcca aaggttatta gcatgactgg
     1561 tttggagact tattcagaag acattgacag atcaatttca tattatggca gcctaactaa
     1621 taaaccacct atactcgatg acagctggga tgcttacaat aacttagaag cagagaacac
     1681 cattgaggag aggaaagtat atgactattg caggaagacc aatggagccc aactttgcaa
     1741 ttcattgagt gctttataca ataggattac tcacatgggt gtcagaatgg gaacatatga
     1801 caatgtattt gttccaccta atggatcttt catatgcata atgcccaaaa atcatgcacc
     1861 agtgacccat aggacatgtg acatgccttt catattcata actagagcac ctttgaaagt
     1921 cccactacat catattgagt acaactatcg tcattatagc gacaattatg tgtattatgt
     1981 gagcaagctt agtcgaatga atgtagccaa aattgcatgt tgggacaatg ctgggcatag
     2041 attagttgct agtgcttcat acattatatc aaagtgtgat gccctcaaga cccaaatgga
     2101 cagggttgtg ggactgctta cataccttat agttgacata caccaaaaga tatctgaata
     2161 tctagacttg ctgaagtaca tatctttcat gccatttgct gatctacatg tactgcctac
     2221 tctaatattg gacaagtgtg acttgctgat gaaaacacga atggatgcat ggatgttcaa
     2281 acagataaga atgtacatta aagaattgtc taacttagat aaacttaatg ctaggaagcc
     2341 tgtcatgaag ctgcagaatg gcatagtgtt acatgacagc ctaggcctca agatgcaact
     2401 acctagtttc ttttcattga atgtgaggca caatgaccct actgagttca tagaggaaat
     2461 aggtatcata tttgcatcaa gacctaagca tctgtatggc tcacagtttc tagatgagtc
     2521 aactacaatg acagccaaat gggatgtcga gtatgacaaa gaagtaaaga agtatggagg
     2581 ctggtgcaca actgggatga gtaatacacc atacccgttc gatgccaaat acacattcca
     2641 ttctgatgct atttattatg ctacacaaaa cctagaattg aacattgatg caactgaaac
     2701 aactatagag tcacacctat ttggcggccc ttatggcagc ttcctccata caaattgttc
     2761 actaaggggt tgtaccaagg atgcaaaaga caggcttaac caagatgaca tgcacacaac
     2821 atcaatagat gcttgcctca accattataa gtcattgaaa ttcaatgaca atgactgcag
     2881 ggcaataagc attggccaag atttctgtgt atcagatgaa ataatggagt ttgcaatgtc
     2941 tgaaaaggac caaagaggtg gtggaagacc tattgccact ccaacactaa agaccaaggc
     3001 agctttaatg ttgattgaaa agccagaagc atcaataggc acatacactc cgaacaatat
     3061 attggttgct g
//
LOCUS       B4_96/22/BR2021_L       2478 bp    cRNA    linear       13-MAR-2025
DEFINITION  Coredo-like virus 3 segment L partial CDS.
ACCESSION   B4_96/22/BR2021_L
VERSION
DBLINK      BioProject: PRJNA1223432
            BioSample: SAMN46822051
KEYWORDS    .
SOURCE      Coredo-like virus 3
  ORGANISM  Coredo-like virus 3
            Unclassified.
REFERENCE   1  (bases 1 to 2478)
  AUTHORS   Fuques,E., Massey,A.L., Qureshi,F.I., Campos-Silva,J.V., Ferreira
            da Silva,D.J., Peres,C., Levi,T. and Vega Thurber,R.L.
  TITLE     Large-scale metagenomic surveillance study expands the known
            diversity of RNA viruses in mosquito populations from the Amazon
            Basin
  JOURNAL   unpublished
REFERENCE   2  (bases 1 to 2478)
  AUTHORS   Fuques,E.
  TITLE     Direct Submission
  JOURNAL   Submitted (13-MAR-2025) Ecology, Evolution, and Marine Biology,
            University of California, Santa Barbara, UCSB Marine Science
            Institute, Santa Barbara, California 93117, United States
COMMENT     Bankit Comment: ALT EMAIL:eddiefuques-villalba@ucsb.edu
            Bankit Comment: TOTAL # OF SEQS:7
            
            ##Assembly-Data-START##
            Assembly Method       :: rnaSPAdes v. 3.15.3
            Sequencing Technology :: Illumina
            ##Assembly-Data-END##
FEATURES             Location/Qualifiers
     source          1..2478
                     /organism="Coredo-like virus 3"
                     /mol_type="viral cRNA"
                     /isolate="B4_96/22/BR2021"
                     /isolation_source="Mosquito pool"
                     /segment="L"
                     /country="Brazil"
                     /collection_date="2021"
                     /note="Viruses; Riboviria; Orthornavirae; Negarnaviricota;
                     Polyploviricotina; Ellioviricetes; Bunyavirales;
                     Phasmaviridae; Orthophasmavirus"
     gene            <1..>2478
                     /gene="RdRp"
     CDS             <1..>2478
                     /gene="RdRp"
                     /codon_start=2
                     /product="RNA dependent RNA polymerase"
                     /translation="LAYSDDSDVKFYILDLLPTLNQLRMMKKVKKDKMTQKDVKESVD
                     MKESRVGGEYQYKRRTHGANPLTQDLEVKLKKGKNIRNEKSEPKVISMTGLETYSEDI
                     DRSISYYGSLTNKPPILDDSWDAYNNLEAENTIEERKVYDYCRKTNGAQLCNSLSALY
                     NRITHMGVRMGTYDNVFVPPNGSFICIMPKNHAPVTHRTCDMPFIFITRAPLKVPLHH
                     IEYNYRHYSDNYVYYVSKLSRMNVAKIACWDNAGHRLVASASYIISKCDALKTQMDRV
                     VGLLTYLIVDIHQKISEYLDLLKYISFMPFADLHVLPTLILDKCDLLMKTRMDAWMFK
                     QIRMYIKELSNLDKLNARKPVMKLQNGIVLHDSLGLKMQLPSFFSLNVRHNDPTEFIE
                     EIGIIFASRPKHLYGSQFLDESTTMTAKWDVEYDKEVKKYGGWCTTGMSNTPYPFDAK
                     YTFHSDAIYYATQNLELNIDATETTIESHLFGGPYGSFLHTNCSLRGCTKDAKDRLNQ
                     DDMHTTSIDACLNHYKSLKFNDNDCRAISIGQDFCVSDEIMEFAMSEKDQRGGGRPIA
                     TPTLKTKAALMLIEKPEASIGTYTPNNILVAGRSKIKEQHVTYTTAISHGASMGLTQV
                     YQLTEDQSKYSENDNPRKYETYLRSSKILKKDIRKLQLVALRKLYNRHHLIHRMPARI
                     TDDKELVTKTVVNANTRGVKATIGWPQGMLNNISTTIHSAADYWILKAFKNSYPNVKI
                     HARGLVHSDDSWVTVCTNSLDDFKLFTLYRMIAKKLFCLKINEKKLWGGKYLGELVSN
                     YNLNGKVHLATSKTLSNGLSNLTYQNW"
BASE COUNT      867 a    469 c    507 g    635 t
ORIGIN      
        1 gctagcatat tcagatgact ctgacgtcaa attctacata ttggacttac taccaaccct
       61 aaaccaactt aggatgatga aaaaggttaa aaaggacaaa atgactcaaa aggatgttaa
      121 agaatctgta gacatgaagg aatctagggt cggtggcgaa taccaatata aaagaaggac
      181 acatggagcc aatccattga ctcaggattt ggaagtcaaa ttaaagaaag ggaaaaacat
      241 cagaaatgaa aagagtgagc caaaggttat tagcatgact ggtttggaga cttattcaga
      301 agacattgac agatcaattt catattatgg cagcctaact aataaaccac ctatactcga
      361 tgacagctgg gatgcttata ataacttaga agcagagaac accattgagg agaggaaagt
      421 atatgactat tgcaggaaga ccaatggagc ccaactttgc aattcattga gtgctttata
      481 caataggatt actcacatgg gtgtcagaat gggaacatat gacaatgtat ttgttccacc
      541 taatggatct ttcatatgca taatgcccaa aaatcatgca ccagtgaccc ataggacatg
      601 tgacatgcct ttcatattca taactagagc acctttgaaa gtcccactac atcatattga
      661 gtacaactat cgtcattata gcgacaatta tgtgtattat gtgagcaagc ttagtcgaat
      721 gaatgtagcc aaaattgcat gttgggacaa tgctgggcat agattagttg ctagtgcttc
      781 atacattata tcaaagtgtg atgccctcaa gacccaaatg gacagggttg tgggactgct
      841 tacatacctt atagttgaca tacaccaaaa gatatctgaa tatctagact tgctgaagta
      901 catatctttc atgccatttg ctgatctaca tgtactgcct actctaatat tggacaagtg
      961 tgacttgctg atgaaaacac gaatggatgc atggatgttc aaacagataa gaatgtacat
     1021 taaagaattg tctaacttag ataaacttaa tgctaggaag cctgtcatga agctgcagaa
     1081 tggcatagtg ttacatgaca gcctaggcct caagatgcaa ctacctagtt tcttttcatt
     1141 gaatgtgagg cacaatgacc ctactgagtt catagaggaa ataggtatca tatttgcatc
     1201 aagacctaag catctgtatg gctcacagtt tctagatgag tcaactacaa tgacagccaa
     1261 atgggatgtc gagtatgaca aagaagtaaa gaagtatgga ggctggtgca caactgggat
     1321 gagtaataca ccatacccgt tcgatgccaa atacacattc cattctgatg ctatttatta
     1381 tgctacacaa aacctagaat tgaacattga tgcaactgaa acaactatag agtcacacct
     1441 atttggcggc ccttatggca gcttcctcca tacaaattgt tcactaaggg gttgtaccaa
     1501 ggatgcaaaa gacaggctta accaagatga catgcacaca acatcaatag atgcttgcct
     1561 caaccattat aagtcattga aattcaatga caatgactgc agggcaataa gcattggcca
     1621 agatttctgt gtatcagatg aaataatgga gtttgcaatg tctgaaaagg accaaagagg
     1681 tggtggaaga cctatcgcca ctccaacact aaagaccaag gcagctttaa tgttgattga
     1741 aaagccagaa gcatcaatag gcacatacac tccgaacaat atattggttg ctggcagaag
     1801 caaaattaaa gagcagcatg tgacatacac gacagccata tcccatggag cgtcaatggg
     1861 cttgacacaa gtgtatcagt taactgagga ccaaagtaag tattcagaaa acgataaccc
     1921 tagaaagtat gaaacctact tgcgctcgag taaaatcctt aaaaaggaca tcaggaaatt
     1981 gcaattggtt gcccttagga agctatacaa caggcatcat ttaatccata ggatgccagc
     2041 acggataact gatgataaag aactggtcac taaaacagtt gtgaatgcaa acactcgtgg
     2101 ggtgaaagca actattggat ggccacaagg tatgctaaac aacatctcta ccactataca
     2161 ctcagcagca gattattgga tcttgaaagc tttcaagaat tcttacccaa atgttaagat
     2221 acatgccagg gggttggtgc attctgatga ctcatgggtg actgtgtgca ccaactcctt
     2281 agatgacttc aaattattta cattgtatag gatgatagca aaaaagttat tttgtcttaa
     2341 aatcaatgag aagaaattat ggggtggaaa atatttaggc gaactggtct ccaactacaa
     2401 tctaaatgga aaagtccatt tagccacctc caagacactt agtaatgggt tgtcaaacct
     2461 aacataccag aactggca
//
LOCUS       B5_100/3/BR2021_L       2105 bp    cRNA    linear       13-MAR-2025
DEFINITION  Coredo-like virus 3 segment L partial CDS.
ACCESSION   B5_100/3/BR2021_L
VERSION
DBLINK      BioProject: PRJNA1223432
            BioSample: SAMN46822053
KEYWORDS    .
SOURCE      Coredo-like virus 3
  ORGANISM  Coredo-like virus 3
            Unclassified.
REFERENCE   1  (bases 1 to 2105)
  AUTHORS   Fuques,E., Massey,A.L., Qureshi,F.I., Campos-Silva,J.V., Ferreira
            da Silva,D.J., Peres,C., Levi,T. and Vega Thurber,R.L.
  TITLE     Large-scale metagenomic surveillance study expands the known
            diversity of RNA viruses in mosquito populations from the Amazon
            Basin
  JOURNAL   unpublished
REFERENCE   2  (bases 1 to 2105)
  AUTHORS   Fuques,E.
  TITLE     Direct Submission
  JOURNAL   Submitted (13-MAR-2025) Ecology, Evolution, and Marine Biology,
            University of California, Santa Barbara, UCSB Marine Science
            Institute, Santa Barbara, California 93117, United States
COMMENT     Bankit Comment: ALT EMAIL:eddiefuques-villalba@ucsb.edu
            Bankit Comment: TOTAL # OF SEQS:7
            
            ##Assembly-Data-START##
            Assembly Method       :: rnaSPAdes v. 3.15.3
            Sequencing Technology :: Illumina
            ##Assembly-Data-END##
FEATURES             Location/Qualifiers
     source          1..2105
                     /organism="Coredo-like virus 3"
                     /mol_type="viral cRNA"
                     /isolate="B5_100/3/BR2021"
                     /isolation_source="Mosquito pool"
                     /segment="L"
                     /country="Brazil"
                     /collection_date="2021"
                     /note="Viruses; Riboviria; Orthornavirae; Negarnaviricota;
                     Polyploviricotina; Ellioviricetes; Bunyavirales;
                     Phasmaviridae; Orthophasmavirus"
     gene            <1..>2105
                     /gene="RdRp"
     CDS             <1..>2105
                     /gene="RdRp"
                     /codon_start=1
                     /product="RNA-dependent RNA polymerase"
                     /translation="HGANPLTQDLEVKLKKGKNIRNEKSEPKVISMTGLETYSEDIDR
                     SISYYGSLTNKPPILDDSWDAYNNLEAENTIEERKVYDYCRKTNGAQLCNSLSALYNR
                     ITHMGVRMGTYDNVFVPPNGSFICIMPKNHAPVTHRTCDMPFIFITRAPLKVPLHHIE
                     YNYRHYSDNYVYYVSKLSRMNVAKIACWDNAGHRLVASASYIISKCDALKTQMDRVVG
                     LLTYLIVDIHQKISEYLDLLKYISFMPFADLHVLPTLILDKCDLLMKTRMDAWMFKQI
                     RMYIKELSNLDKLNARKPVMKLQNGIVLHDSLGLKMQLPSFFSLNVRHNDPTEFIEEI
                     GIIFASRPKHLYGSQFLDESTTMTAKWDVEYDKEVKKYGGWCTTGMSNTPYPFDAKYT
                     FHSDAIYYATQNLELNIDATETTIESHLFGGPYGSFLHTNCSLRGCTKDAKDRLNQDD
                     MHTTSIDACLNHYKSLKFNDNDCRAISIGQDFCVSDEIMEFAMSEKDQRGGGRPIATP
                     TLKTKAALMLIEKPEASIGTYTPNNILVAGRSKIKEQHVTYTTAISHGASMGLTQVYQ
                     LTEDQSKYSENDNPRKYETYLRSSKILKKDIRKLQLVALRKLYNRHHLIHRMPARITD
                     DKELVTKTVVNANTRGVKATIGWPQGMLNNISTTIHSAADYWILKAFKNSYPNVKIHA
                     RGLVHSDDSWVTVCTNSLD"
BASE COUNT      721 a    410 c    436 g    538 t
ORIGIN      
        1 catggagcca atccattgac tcaggatttg gaagtcaaat taaagaaggg aaaaaacatc
       61 agaaatgaaa agagtgagcc aaaggtcatt agcatgactg gtttggagac ttattcagaa
      121 gacattgaca gatcaatttc atattatggc agtctaacta ataaaccacc tatactcgat
      181 gacagctggg atgcttacaa taacttagaa gcagagaaca ccattgagga gaggaaagta
      241 tatgactatt gcaggaagac caatggagcc caactttgca attcattgag tgctttatac
      301 aataggatta ctcacatggg tgtcagaatg ggaacatatg acaatgtatt tgttccacct
      361 aatggatctt tcatatgcat aatgcccaaa aatcatgcac cagtgaccca taggacatgt
      421 gacatgcctt tcatattcat aactagagca cctttgaaag tcccactaca tcatattgag
      481 tacaactatc gtcattatag cgacaattat gtgtattatg tgagcaagct tagtcgaatg
      541 aatgtagcca aaattgcatg ttgggacaat gctgggcata gattagttgc tagtgcttca
      601 tacattatat caaagtgtga tgccctcaag acccaaatgg acagggttgt gggactgctt
      661 acatacctta tagttgacat acaccaaaag atatctgaat atctagactt gctgaagtac
      721 atatctttca tgccatttgc tgatctacat gtactgccta ctctaatatt ggacaagtgt
      781 gacttgctga tgaaaacacg aatggatgca tggatgttca aacagataag aatgtacatt
      841 aaagaattgt ctaacttaga taaacttaat gctaggaagc ctgtcatgaa gctgcagaat
      901 ggcatagtgt tacatgacag cctaggcctc aagatgcaac tacctagttt cttttcattg
      961 aatgtgaggc acaatgaccc tactgagttc atagaggaaa taggtatcat atttgcatca
     1021 agacctaagc atctgtatgg ctcacagttt ctagatgagt caactacaat gacagccaaa
     1081 tgggatgtcg agtatgacaa agaagtaaag aagtatggag gctggtgcac aactgggatg
     1141 agtaatacac catacccgtt cgatgccaaa tacacattcc attctgatgc tatttattat
     1201 gctacacaaa acctagaatt gaacattgat gcaactgaaa caactataga gtcacaccta
     1261 tttggcggcc cttatggcag cttcctccat acaaattgtt cactaagggg ttgtaccaag
     1321 gatgcaaaag acaggcttaa ccaagatgac atgcacacaa catcaataga tgcttgcctc
     1381 aaccattata agtcactgaa attcaatgac aatgactgca gggcaataag cattggccaa
     1441 gatttctgtg tatcagatga aataatggag tttgcaatgt ctgaaaagga ccaaagaggt
     1501 ggtggaagac ctatcgccac tccaacacta aagaccaagg cagctttaat gttgattgaa
     1561 aagccagaag catcaatagg cacatacact ccgaacaata tattggttgc tggcagaagc
     1621 aaaattaaag agcagcatgt gacatacacg acagccatat cccatggagc gtcaatgggc
     1681 ttgacacaag tgtatcagtt aactgaggac caaagtaagt attcagaaaa cgataaccct
     1741 agaaagtatg aaacctactt gcgctcgagt aaaatcctta aaaaggacat caggaaattg
     1801 caattggttg cccttaggaa gctatacaac aggcatcatt taatccatag gatgccagca
     1861 cggataactg atgataaaga actggtcact aaaacagttg tgaatgcaaa cactcgtggg
     1921 gtgaaagcaa ctattggatg gccacaaggt atgctaaaca acatctctac cactatacac
     1981 tcagcagcag attattggat cttgaaagct ttcaagaatt cttacccaaa tgttaagata
     2041 cacgccaggg ggttggtgca ttctgatgac tcatgggtga ctgtgtgcac caactcctta
     2101 gatga
//
LOCUS       B5_2/984/BR2021_L       1074 bp    cRNA    linear       13-MAR-2025
DEFINITION  Coredo-like virus 3 segment L partial CDS.
ACCESSION   B5_2/984/BR2021_L
VERSION
DBLINK      BioProject: PRJNA1223432
            BioSample: SAMN46822054
KEYWORDS    .
SOURCE      Coredo-like virus 3
  ORGANISM  Coredo-like virus 3
            Unclassified.
REFERENCE   1  (bases 1 to 1074)
  AUTHORS   Fuques,E., Massey,A.L., Qureshi,F.I., Campos-Silva,J.V., Ferreira
            da Silva,D.J., Peres,C., Levi,T. and Vega Thurber,R.L.
  TITLE     Large-scale metagenomic surveillance study expands the known
            diversity of RNA viruses in mosquito populations from the Amazon
            Basin
  JOURNAL   unpublished
REFERENCE   2  (bases 1 to 1074)
  AUTHORS   Fuques,E.
  TITLE     Direct Submission
  JOURNAL   Submitted (13-MAR-2025) Ecology, Evolution, and Marine Biology,
            University of California, Santa Barbara, UCSB Marine Science
            Institute, Santa Barbara, California 93117, United States
COMMENT     Bankit Comment: ALT EMAIL:eddiefuques-villalba@ucsb.edu
            Bankit Comment: TOTAL # OF SEQS:7
            
            ##Assembly-Data-START##
            Assembly Method       :: rnaSPAdes v. 3.15.3
            Sequencing Technology :: Illumina
            ##Assembly-Data-END##
FEATURES             Location/Qualifiers
     source          1..1074
                     /organism="Coredo-like virus 3"
                     /mol_type="viral cRNA"
                     /isolate="B5_2/984/BR2021"
                     /isolation_source="Mosquito pool"
                     /segment="L"
                     /country="Brazil"
                     /collection_date="2021"
                     /note="Viruses; Riboviria; Orthornavirae; Negarnaviricota;
                     Polyploviricotina; Ellioviricetes; Bunyavirales;
                     Phasmaviridae; Orthophasmavirus"
     gene            <1..>1074
                     /gene="RdRp"
     CDS             <1..>1074
                     /gene="RdRp"
                     /codon_start=3
                     /product="RNA-dependent RNA polymerase"
                     /translation="NCSLRGCTKDAKDRLNQDDMHTTSIDACLNHYKSLKFNDNDCRA
                     ISIGQDFCVSDEIMEFAMSEKDQRGGGRPIATPTLKTKAALMLIEKPEASIGTYTPNN
                     ILVAGRSKIKEQHVTYTTAISHGASMGLTQVYQLTEDQSKYSENDNPRKYETYLRSSK
                     ILKKDIRKLQLVALRKLYNRHHLIHRMPARITDDKELVTKTVVNANTRGVKATIGWPQ
                     GMLNNISTTIHSAADYWILKAFKNSYPNIKIHARGLVHSDDSWVTVCTNSLDDFKLFT
                     LYRMIAKKLFCLKINEKKLWGGKYLGELVSNYNLNGKVHLATSKTLSNGLSNLTYQNW
                     PIDVSTQISTIQQVYRTGATRGN"
BASE COUNT      383 a    210 c    223 g    258 t
ORIGIN      
        1 caaattgttc actaaggggt tgtaccaagg atgcaaaaga caggcttaac caagatgaca
       61 tgcacacaac atcaatagat gcttgcctca accattataa gtcattgaaa ttcaatgaca
      121 atgactgcag ggcaataagc attggccaag atttctgtgt atcagatgaa ataatggagt
      181 ttgcaatgtc tgaaaaggac caaagaggtg gtggaagacc tatcgccact ccaacactaa
      241 agaccaaggc agctttaatg ttgattgaaa agccagaagc atcaataggc acatacactc
      301 cgaacaatat attggttgct ggcagaagca aaattaaaga gcagcatgtg acatacacga
      361 cagccatatc ccatggagcg tcaatgggct tgacacaagt gtatcagtta actgaggacc
      421 aaagtaagta ttcagaaaac gataacccta gaaagtatga aacctacttg cgctcgagta
      481 aaatccttaa aaaggacatc aggaaattgc aattggttgc ccttaggaag ctatacaaca
      541 ggcatcattt aatccatagg atgccagcac ggataactga tgataaagaa ctggtcacta
      601 aaacagttgt gaatgcaaac actcgtgggg tgaaagcaac tattggatgg ccacaaggta
      661 tgctaaacaa catctctacc actatacact cagcagcaga ttattggatc ttgaaagctt
      721 tcaagaattc ttacccaaat attaagatac atgctagggg gttggtgcat tctgatgact
      781 catgggtgac tgtgtgcacc aactccttag atgacttcaa attatttaca ttgtatagga
      841 tgatagcaaa aaagttattt tgtcttaaaa tcaatgagaa gaagttatgg ggtggaaaat
      901 atttaggcga actggtctcc aactacaatc taaatggaaa agtccattta gccacctcca
      961 agacacttag taatgggttg tcaaacctga cataccagaa ctggcctatt gatgtcagca
     1021 cacagatctc aactatacag caagtttata gaaccggagc aaccagagga aact
//
LOCUS       I23_2/148/BR2022_L      1028 bp    cRNA    linear       13-MAR-2025
DEFINITION  Coredo-like virus 3 segment L partial CDS.
ACCESSION   I23_2/148/BR2022_L
VERSION
DBLINK      BioProject: PRJNA1223432
            BioSample: SAMN46822158
KEYWORDS    .
SOURCE      Coredo-like virus 3
  ORGANISM  Coredo-like virus 3
            Unclassified.
REFERENCE   1  (bases 1 to 1028)
  AUTHORS   Fuques,E., Massey,A.L., Qureshi,F.I., Campos-Silva,J.V., Ferreira
            da Silva,D.J., Peres,C., Levi,T. and Vega Thurber,R.L.
  TITLE     Large-scale metagenomic surveillance study expands the known
            diversity of RNA viruses in mosquito populations from the Amazon
            Basin
  JOURNAL   unpublished
REFERENCE   2  (bases 1 to 1028)
  AUTHORS   Fuques,E.
  TITLE     Direct Submission
  JOURNAL   Submitted (13-MAR-2025) Ecology, Evolution, and Marine Biology,
            University of California, Santa Barbara, UCSB Marine Science
            Institute, Santa Barbara, California 93117, United States
COMMENT     Bankit Comment: ALT EMAIL:eddiefuques-villalba@ucsb.edu
            Bankit Comment: TOTAL # OF SEQS:10
            
            ##Assembly-Data-START##
            Assembly Method       :: rnaSPAdes v. 3.15.3
            Sequencing Technology :: Illumina
            ##Assembly-Data-END##
FEATURES             Location/Qualifiers
     source          1..1028
                     /organism="Coredo-like virus 3"
                     /mol_type="viral cRNA"
                     /isolate="I23_2/148/BR2022"
                     /isolation_source="Mosquito pool"
                     /segment="L"
                     /country="Brazil"
                     /collection_date="2022"
                     /note="Viruses; Riboviria; Orthornavirae; Negarnaviricota;
                     Polyploviricotina; Ellioviricetes; Bunyavirales;
                     Phasmaviridae; Orthophasmavirus"
     gene            <1..>1028
                     /gene="RdRp"
     CDS             <1..>1028
                     /gene="RdRp"
                     /codon_start=2
                     /product="RNA-dependent RNA polymerase"
                     /translation="GKYLGELVSNYNLNGKVHLATSKTLSNGLSNLTYQNWPIDVSTQ
                     ISTIQQVYRTGATIGTLIMLSTILRQQIMSAYQISGKQKEHLYRLPVELGGYPKCSVF
                     KLGVGGIDAMYDELANLYSRNPKEEYTKIVLGAVNVTRKYYAEVDLKTLGNDKDYAEI
                     VMPSRGDIFKGIRYLMPKSRKLNHALKTIEEVTAQFPSDGLGLIITKPLTLAESLGHL
                     RDSTLNSMYRLAAEKYTQSVRRLASSQAQQSSGNVVRMGHSNPMTMNTLYAHLVTYTH
                     NSEDLEMVRMALNPENEVIHACSSIVDTAYLGPDVLPLRGNVINRMPGYETIYDTISP
                     MSDVLLFM"
BASE COUNT      351 a    194 c    217 g    266 t
ORIGIN      
        1 tggaaaatat ttaggcgaac ttgtctccaa ctacaatcta aatgggaaag tccatttagc
       61 cacctccaag acacttagta atgggttgtc aaacctgaca taccagaact ggcctattga
      121 tgtcagcaca cagatctcaa ctatacagca agtttataga accggagcaa ccataggaac
      181 gttaataatg ttatccacaa ttttaagaca acaaataatg tctgcatacc agatatcagg
      241 gaagcagaag gaacatttat ataggttgcc tgtagaactg ggtggttacc caaaatgctc
      301 tgtgtttaaa ttgggagttg gcgggataga tgcaatgtat gatgaattgg caaatttgta
      361 ctctaggaat ccaaaagagg aatataccaa aatagttctt ggggctgtaa atgtgactag
      421 aaaatattat gctgaagttg atctgaagac attgggcaat gacaaggact atgctgaaat
      481 agtaatgccg tcaagaggtg atatatttaa gggcataagg tatttaatgc ctaagtcacg
      541 taaactaaac catgccttga aaactatcga agaagtcact gcccagttcc ctagtgatgg
      601 gctaggttta ataatcacaa aaccactaac attggctgag tcactagggc atcttagaga
      661 ctcaacgcta aatagcatgt acagactggc tgcagaaaaa tacacacaaa gcgtcagaag
      721 gctagcctca tctcaagctc aacaatcatc tggaaatgtg gttagaatgg gccacagcaa
      781 tccaatgact atgaacacat tgtatgcaca tctagtcaca tacacacata actctgaaga
      841 tttagaaatg gttaggatgg cattgaatcc tgaaaatgaa gtgatacatg catgcagctc
      901 tattgttgat acagcatacc taggcccaga tgtactccca ttaagaggga atgtgatcaa
      961 taggatgcct ggctatgaga ccatatatga cactatctcg ccaatgtctg atgtgctttt
     1021 gttcatga
//
LOCUS       I23_87/2/BR2022_L       3980 bp    cRNA    linear       13-MAR-2025
DEFINITION  Coredo-like virus 3 segment L partial CDS.
ACCESSION   I23_87/2/BR2022_L
VERSION
DBLINK      BioProject: PRJNA1223432
            BioSample: SAMN46822162
KEYWORDS    .
SOURCE      Coredo-like virus 3
  ORGANISM  Coredo-like virus 3
            Unclassified.
REFERENCE   1  (bases 1 to 3980)
  AUTHORS   Fuques,E., Massey,A.L., Qureshi,F.I., Campos-Silva,J.V., Ferreira
            da Silva,D.J., Peres,C., Levi,T. and Vega Thurber,R.L.
  TITLE     Large-scale metagenomic surveillance study expands the known
            diversity of RNA viruses in mosquito populations from the Amazon
            Basin
  JOURNAL   unpublished
REFERENCE   2  (bases 1 to 3980)
  AUTHORS   Fuques,E.
  TITLE     Direct Submission
  JOURNAL   Submitted (13-MAR-2025) Ecology, Evolution, and Marine Biology,
            University of California, Santa Barbara, UCSB Marine Science
            Institute, Santa Barbara, California 93117, United States
COMMENT     Bankit Comment: ALT EMAIL:eddiefuques-villalba@ucsb.edu
            Bankit Comment: TOTAL # OF SEQS:10
            
            ##Assembly-Data-START##
            Assembly Method       :: rnaSPAdes v. 3.15.3
            Sequencing Technology :: Illumina
            ##Assembly-Data-END##
FEATURES             Location/Qualifiers
     source          1..3980
                     /organism="Coredo-like virus 3"
                     /mol_type="viral cRNA"
                     /isolate="I23_87/2/BR2022"
                     /isolation_source="Mosquito pool"
                     /segment="L"
                     /country="Brazil"
                     /collection_date="2022"
                     /note="Viruses; Riboviria; Orthornavirae; Negarnaviricota;
                     Polyploviricotina; Ellioviricetes; Bunyavirales;
                     Phasmaviridae; Orthophasmavirus"
     gene            251..>3980
                     /gene="RdRp"
     CDS             251..>3980
                     /gene="RdRp"
                     /codon_start=1
                     /product="RNA-dependent RNa polymerase"
                     /translation="MEANSLMQELAARVGKAERPDPEIQRTLADTINLLPVNEGTPYM
                     IIKATGNILREANLSVEEAITNYCNVRNARHDMWYRKIHDSRLTRWKTGGLEATFGDF
                     MAKVVRVLNYDRTYDKMTPDFLMLDGNEIIIGDMTVTTSYMTAKQKKHEKYLPLKTIL
                     SSTGAQVTHVDFILKEDMSNLRQEVRKFADIGILPVGLDMAMEYAYSTAATELMVAIK
                     DLCVDRNSFNKCLDKGKPVKGGVTYTILEDMLRDEVINTPFEPYEPTMTEDKIYKSVK
                     DEVERLGGARYFDNAMEGVDEAFDTVIEKNMAKEQMAPKSTLKVVDNSHEYNEKVAHD
                     LIEDYIKDLAYSDDSDVKFYILDLLPTLDQLRMMKKVKKDKMTQKEVKESVDMKESRV
                     GGEYQYKRRTHGANPLTQDLEVKLKKGKNIRNEKSEPKVISMTGLETYSEDIDRSISY
                     YGSLTNKPPILDDSWDAYNNLEAENTIEERKVYDYCRKTNGAQLCNSLSALYNRITHM
                     GVRMGTYDNVFVPPNGSFICIMPKNHAPVTHRTCDMPFIFITRAPLKVPLHHIEYNYR
                     HYSDNYVYYVSKLSRMNVAKIACWDNAGHRLVASASYIISKCDALKTQMDRVVGLLTY
                     LIVDIHQKISEYLDLLKYISFMPFADLHVLPTLILDKCDLLMKTRMDAWMFKQIRMYI
                     KELSNLDKLNARKPVMKLQNGIVLHDSLGLKMQLPSFFSLNVRHNDPTEFIEEIGIIF
                     ASRPKHLYGSQFLDESTTMTAKWDVEYDKEVKKYGGWCTTGMSNTPYPFDAKYTFHSD
                     AIYYATQNLELNIDATETTIESHLFGGPYGSFLHTNCSLRGCTKDAKDRLNQDDMHTT
                     SIDACLNHYKSLKFNDNDCRAISIGQDFCVSDEIMEFAMSEKDQRGGGRPIATPTLKT
                     KAALMLIEKPEASIGTYTPNNILVAGRSKIKEQHVTYTTAISHGASMGLTQVYQLTED
                     QSKYSENDNPRKYETYLRSSKILKKDIRKLQLVALRKLYNRHHLIHRMPARITDDKEL
                     VTKTVVNANTRGVKATIGWPQGMLNNISTTIHSAADYWILKAFKNSYPNVKIHARGLV
                     HSDDSWVTVCTNSLDDFKLFTLYRMIAKKLFCLKINEKKLWGGKYLGELVSNYNLNGK
                     VHLATSKTLSNGLSNLTYQNWPIDVSTQISTIQQVYRTGATIGTLIMLSTILRQQIMS
                     AYQISGKQKEHLYRLPVELGGYPKCSVFKLGVGGIDAMY"
BASE COUNT     1403 a    722 c    863 g    992 t
ORIGIN      
        1 agcaggcaga gggacaagaa ttgcagttta aaacacttat atacgcacag acgtttaata
       61 accataggac aggtacacat gatataatcg taggatagag caaatagtag attagctagg
      121 acaggcaata tagattgccc gtaataagag ggttataata gtggggctaa tatagcaggt
      181 ggggtagtta agatcttgca agatcaatca tttatttaga atcgtaggat aggattgggc
      241 tgtgataggg atggaagcta attcattgat gcaggaactg gctgccaggg ttggcaaggc
      301 agaaaggcca gatccagaaa tacagagaac attagcagac actatcaatc tactgccagt
      361 caatgaaggc acaccataca tgattataaa agccactgga aacatactaa gagaagctaa
      421 cttgtcagtg gaagaagcaa taacaaacta ttgcaacgtt agaaatgcac gtcatgacat
      481 gtggtaccgg aagatacatg actccaggtt gactagatgg aagacaggtg gcctagaagc
      541 aacctttggt gactttatgg ccaaagtagt acgtgtgctc aactatgaca ggacctatga
      601 caagatgact cctgactttt taatgcttga tgggaatgaa ataattatag gggacatgac
      661 tgtcactaca tcgtatatga cagcaaaaca aaagaagcat gaaaaatatc tacccttaaa
      721 aactatactg tcaagtactg gtgcccaggt tacacatgtc gacttcatat tgaaagaaga
      781 catgtccaac ttacgccaag aggtcagaaa atttgctgat attggcatat tgccagtagg
      841 actggacatg gctatggagt atgcttacag cacagcagca actgaactca tggtggccat
      901 caaggactta tgtgtcgaca ggaattcatt taataaatgt ctagataaag gtaaaccagt
      961 caaaggtggt gtgacataca ctatcctaga ggacatgcta agagatgagg tgataaacac
     1021 accatttgaa ccatatgaac caacaatgac agaggacaaa atatataagt cggtaaagga
     1081 tgaagtggaa aggttaggtg gtgcaagata ctttgacaat gcgatggaag gtgttgatga
     1141 agcttttgac acagttattg aaaagaatat ggctaaagag caaatggcac ccaagtccac
     1201 tttgaaggtg gttgacaaca gccatgagta caatgagaaa gtagcacatg accttattga
     1261 ggattacata aaggacctag catattcaga tgactctgac gtcaaattct acatattgga
     1321 cttactacca accctagacc aacttaggat gatgaaaaag gttaaaaagg acaaaatgac
     1381 tcaaaaggaa gttaaagaat ctgtagacat gaaggaatcc agagtcggtg gcgaatacca
     1441 atataaaaga aggacacatg gagccaatcc attgactcag gatttggaag tcaaattaaa
     1501 gaaaggaaaa aacatcagaa atgaaaagag tgagccaaag gttattagca tgactggttt
     1561 ggagacttat tcagaagaca ttgacagatc aatttcatat tatggcagcc taactaataa
     1621 accacctata ctcgatgaca gctgggatgc ttacaataac ttagaagcag agaacaccat
     1681 tgaggagagg aaagtatatg actattgcag gaagaccaat ggagcccaac tttgcaattc
     1741 attgagtgct ttatacaata ggattactca catgggtgtc agaatgggaa catatgacaa
     1801 tgtatttgtt ccacctaatg gatctttcat atgcataatg cccaaaaatc atgcaccagt
     1861 gacccatagg acatgtgaca tgcctttcat attcataact agagcacctt tgaaagtccc
     1921 actacatcat attgagtaca actatcgtca ttatagcgac aattatgtgt attatgtgag
     1981 caagcttagt cgaatgaatg tagccaaaat tgcatgttgg gacaatgctg ggcatagatt
     2041 agttgctagt gcttcataca ttatatcaaa gtgtgatgcc ctcaagaccc aaatggacag
     2101 ggttgtggga ctgcttacat accttatagt tgacatacac caaaagatat ctgaatatct
     2161 agacttgctg aagtacatat ctttcatgcc atttgctgat ctacatgtac tgcctactct
     2221 aatattggac aagtgtgact tgctgatgaa aacacgaatg gatgcatgga tgttcaaaca
     2281 gataagaatg tacattaaag aattgtctaa cttagataaa cttaatgcta ggaagcctgt
     2341 catgaagctg cagaatggca tagtgttaca tgacagccta ggcctcaaga tgcaactacc
     2401 tagtttcttt tcattgaatg tgaggcacaa tgaccctact gagttcatag aggaaatagg
     2461 tatcatattt gcatcaagac ctaagcatct gtatggctca cagtttctag atgagtcaac
     2521 tacaatgaca gccaaatggg atgtcgagta tgacaaagaa gtaaagaagt atggaggctg
     2581 gtgcacaact gggatgagta atacaccata cccgttcgat gccaaataca cattccattc
     2641 tgatgctatt tattatgcta cacaaaacct agaattgaac attgatgcaa ctgaaacaac
     2701 tatagagtca cacctatttg gcggccctta tggcagcttc ctccatacaa attgttcact
     2761 aaggggttgt accaaggatg caaaagacag gcttaaccaa gatgacatgc acacaacatc
     2821 aatagatgct tgcctcaacc attataagtc attgaaattc aatgacaatg actgcagggc
     2881 aataagcatt ggccaagatt tctgtgtatc agatgaaata atggagtttg caatgtctga
     2941 aaaggaccaa agaggtggtg gaagacctat cgccactcca acactaaaga ccaaggcagc
     3001 tttaatgttg attgaaaagc cagaagcatc aataggcaca tacactccga acaatatatt
     3061 ggttgctggc agaagcaaaa ttaaagagca gcatgtgaca tacacgacag ccatatccca
     3121 tggagcgtca atgggcttga cacaagtgta tcagttaact gaggaccaaa gtaagtattc
     3181 agaaaacgat aaccctagaa agtatgaaac ctacttgcgc tcgagtaaaa tccttaaaaa
     3241 ggacatcagg aaattgcaat tggttgccct taggaagcta tacaacaggc atcatttaat
     3301 ccataggatg ccagcacgga taactgatga taaagaactg gtcactaaaa cagttgtgaa
     3361 tgcaaacact cgtggggtga aagcaactat tggatggcca caaggtatgc taaacaacat
     3421 ctctaccact atacactcag cagcagatta ttggatcttg aaagctttca agaattctta
     3481 cccaaatgtt aagatacatg ccagggggtt ggtgcattct gatgactcat gggtgactgt
     3541 gtgcaccaac tccttagatg acttcaaatt atttacattg tataggatga tagcaaaaaa
     3601 gttattttgt cttaaaatca atgagaagaa gttatggggt ggaaaatatt taggcgaact
     3661 ggtctccaac tacaatctaa atggaaaagt ccatttagcc acctccaaga cacttagtaa
     3721 tgggttgtca aacctgacat accagaactg gcctattgat gtcagcacac agatctcaac
     3781 tatacagcaa gtttatagaa ccggagcaac cataggaacg ttaataatgt tatccacaat
     3841 tttaagacaa caaataatgt ctgcatacca gatatcaggg aagcagaagg aacatttata
     3901 taggttgcct gtagaactgg gtggttaccc aaaatgctct gtgtttaaat tgggagttgg
     3961 cgggatagat gcaatgtata
//
LOCUS       I24_20/37/BR2022_L      1725 bp    cRNA    linear       13-MAR-2025
DEFINITION  Coredo-like virus 3 segment L partial CDS.
ACCESSION   I24_20/37/BR2022_L
VERSION
DBLINK      BioProject: PRJNA1223432
            BioSample: SAMN46822165
KEYWORDS    .
SOURCE      Coredo-like virus 3
  ORGANISM  Coredo-like virus 3
            Unclassified.
REFERENCE   1  (bases 1 to 1725)
  AUTHORS   Fuques,E., Massey,A.L., Qureshi,F.I., Campos-Silva,J.V., Ferreira
            da Silva,D.J., Peres,C., Levi,T. and Vega Thurber,R.L.
  TITLE     Large-scale metagenomic surveillance study expands the known
            diversity of RNA viruses in mosquito populations from the Amazon
            Basin
  JOURNAL   unpublished
REFERENCE   2  (bases 1 to 1725)
  AUTHORS   Fuques,E.
  TITLE     Direct Submission
  JOURNAL   Submitted (13-MAR-2025) Ecology, Evolution, and Marine Biology,
            University of California, Santa Barbara, UCSB Marine Science
            Institute, Santa Barbara, California 93117, United States
COMMENT     Bankit Comment: ALT EMAIL:eddiefuques-villalba@ucsb.edu
            Bankit Comment: TOTAL # OF SEQS:10
            
            ##Assembly-Data-START##
            Assembly Method       :: rnaSPAdes v. 3.15.3
            Sequencing Technology :: Illumina
            ##Assembly-Data-END##
FEATURES             Location/Qualifiers
     source          1..1725
                     /organism="Coredo-like virus 3"
                     /mol_type="viral cRNA"
                     /isolate="I24_20/37/BR2022"
                     /isolation_source="Mosquito pool"
                     /segment="L"
                     /country="Brazil"
                     /collection_date="2022"
                     /note="Viruses; Riboviria; Orthornavirae; Negarnaviricota;
                     Polyploviricotina; Ellioviricetes; Bunyavirales;
                     Phasmaviridae; Orthophasmavirus"
     gene            172..>1725
                     /gene="RdRp"
     CDS             172..>1725
                     /gene="RdRp"
                     /codon_start=1
                     /product="RNA-dependent RNA polymerase"
                     /translation="MGVRMGTYDNVFVPPNGSFICIMPKNHAPVTHRTCDMPFIFITR
                     APLKVPLHHIEYNYRHYSDNYVYYVSKLSRMNVAKIACWDNAGHRLVASASYIISKCD
                     ALKTQMDRVVGLLTYLIVDIHQKISEYLDLLKYISFMPFADLHVLPTLILDKCDLLMK
                     TRMDAWMFKQIRMYIKELSNLDKLNARKPVMKLQNGIVLHDSLGLKMQLPSFFSLNVR
                     HNDPTEFIEEIGIIFASRPKHLYGSQFLDESTTMTAKWDVEYDKEVKKYGGWCTTGMS
                     NTPYPFDAKYTFHSDAIYYATQNLELNIDATETTIESHLFGGPYGSFLHTNCSLRGCT
                     KDAKDRLNQDDMHTTSIDACLNHYKSLKFNDNDCRAISIGQDFCVSDEIMEFAMSEKD
                     QRGGGRPIATPTLKTKAALMLIEKPEASIGTYTPNNILVAGRSKIKEQHVTYTTAISH
                     GASMGLTQVYQLTEDQSKYSENDNPRKYETYLRSSKILKKDIRKLQLVALRKLYNRHH
                     LIHRMPARIT"
BASE COUNT      586 a    343 c    345 g    451 t
ORIGIN      
        1 cggccccatt caagatggac ttgaacgcat tatttattac actagataat agactttcca
       61 tacactgcat ctcataccaa ttataagaaa ttggatgact tagtgctggg gaagaccaat
      121 ggagcccaac tttgcaattc attgagtgca ttatacaata ggattactca catgggtgtc
      181 agaatgggaa catatgacaa tgtatttgtt ccacctaatg gatctttcat atgcataatg
      241 cccaaaaatc atgcaccagt gacccatagg acatgtgaca tgcctttcat attcataact
      301 agagcacctt tgaaagtccc actacatcat attgagtaca actatcgtca ttatagtgac
      361 aattatgtgt attatgtgag caagcttagt cgaatgaatg tagccaaaat tgcatgttgg
      421 gacaatgctg ggcatagatt agttgctagt gcttcataca ttatatcaaa gtgtgatgcc
      481 ctcaagaccc aaatggacag ggttgtggga ctgcttacat accttatagt tgacatacac
      541 caaaagatat ctgaatatct agacttgcta aagtacatat ctttcatgcc atttgctgat
      601 ctacatgtac tgcctactct aatattggac aagtgtgact tgctgatgaa aacacgaatg
      661 gatgcatgga tgttcaaaca gataagaatg tacattaaag aattgtctaa cttagataaa
      721 cttaatgcta ggaagcctgt catgaagctg cagaatggca tagtgttaca tgacagccta
      781 ggcctcaaga tgcaactacc tagtttcttt tcattgaatg tgaggcacaa tgaccctact
      841 gagttcatag aggaaatagg tatcatattt gcatcaagac ctaagcatct gtatggctca
      901 cagtttctag atgagtcaac tacaatgaca gccaaatggg atgtcgagta tgacaaagaa
      961 gtaaagaagt atggaggctg gtgcacaact gggatgagta atacaccata cccgttcgat
     1021 gccaaataca cattccattc tgacgccatt tattatgcta cacaaaacct agaattgaac
     1081 attgatgcaa ctgaaacaac tatagagtca cacctatttg gcggccctta tggcagcttc
     1141 ctccatacaa attgttcact aaggggttgt accaaggatg caaaagacag gcttaaccaa
     1201 gatgacatgc acacaacatc aatagatgct tgcctcaacc attataagtc attgaaattc
     1261 aatgacaatg actgcagggc aataagcatt ggccaagatt tctgtgtatc agatgaaata
     1321 atggagtttg caatgtctga aaaggaccaa agaggtggtg gaagacctat cgctactcca
     1381 acactaaaga ccaaggcagc tttaatgttg attgaaaagc cagaagcatc aataggcaca
     1441 tacactccga acaatatatt ggttgctggc agaagcaaaa ttaaagagca gcatgtgaca
     1501 tacacgacag ccatatccca tggagcgtca atgggcttga cacaagtgta tcagttaact
     1561 gaggaccaaa gtaagtattc agaaaacgat aaccctagaa agtatgaaac ctacttgcgc
     1621 tcgagtaaaa tccttaaaaa ggacatcagg aaattgcaat tggttgccct taggaagcta
     1681 tacaacaggc atcatttaat ccataggatg ccagcacgga taaca
//
LOCUS       I24_2/44/BR2022_L       1336 bp    cRNA    linear       13-MAR-2025
DEFINITION  Coredo-like virus 3 segment L partial CDS.
ACCESSION   I24_2/44/BR2022_L
VERSION
DBLINK      BioProject: PRJNA1223432
            BioSample: SAMN46822164
KEYWORDS    .
SOURCE      Coredo-like virus 3
  ORGANISM  Coredo-like virus 3
            Unclassified.
REFERENCE   1  (bases 1 to 1336)
  AUTHORS   Fuques,E., Massey,A.L., Qureshi,F.I., Campos-Silva,J.V., Ferreira
            da Silva,D.J., Peres,C., Levi,T. and Vega Thurber,R.L.
  TITLE     Large-scale metagenomic surveillance study expands the known
            diversity of RNA viruses in mosquito populations from the Amazon
            Basin
  JOURNAL   unpublished
REFERENCE   2  (bases 1 to 1336)
  AUTHORS   Fuques,E.
  TITLE     Direct Submission
  JOURNAL   Submitted (13-MAR-2025) Ecology, Evolution, and Marine Biology,
            University of California, Santa Barbara, UCSB Marine Science
            Institute, Santa Barbara, California 93117, United States
COMMENT     Bankit Comment: ALT EMAIL:eddiefuques-villalba@ucsb.edu
            Bankit Comment: TOTAL # OF SEQS:10
            
            ##Assembly-Data-START##
            Assembly Method       :: rnaSPAdes v. 3.15.3
            Sequencing Technology :: Illumina
            ##Assembly-Data-END##
FEATURES             Location/Qualifiers
     source          1..1336
                     /organism="Coredo-like virus 3"
                     /mol_type="viral cRNA"
                     /isolate="I24_2/44/BR2022"
                     /isolation_source="Mosquito pool"
                     /segment="L"
                     /country="Brazil"
                     /collection_date="2022"
                     /note="Viruses; Riboviria; Orthornavirae; Negarnaviricota;
                     Polyploviricotina; Ellioviricetes; Bunyavirales;
                     Phasmaviridae; Orthophasmavirus"
     gene            <1..>1336
                     /gene="RdRp"
     CDS             <1..>1336
                     /gene="RdRp"
                     /codon_start=2
                     /product="RNa-dependent RNA polymerase"
                     /translation="LEVKLKKGKNIRNEKSEPKVISMTGLETYSEDIDRSISYYGSLT
                     NKPPILDDSWDAYNNLEAENTIEERKVYDYCRKTNGAQLCNSLSALYNRITHMGVRMG
                     TYDNVFVPPNGSFICIMPKNHAPVTHRTCDMPFIFITRAPLKVPLHHIEFNYRHYSDN
                     YVYYVSKLSRMNVAKIACWDNAGHRLVASASYIISKCDALKTQMDRVVGLLTYLIVDI
                     HQKISEYLDLLKYISFMPFADLHVLPTLILDKCDLLMKTRMDAWMFKQIRMYIKELSN
                     LDKLNARKPVMKLQNGIVLHDSLGLKMQLPSFFSLNVRHNDPTEFIEEIGIIFASRPK
                     HLYGSQFLDESTTMTAKWDVEYDKEVKKYGGWCTTGMSNTPYPFDAKYTFHSDAIYYA
                     TQNLELNIDATETTIESHLFGGPYGSFLHTNCSLRGCTKDAKDRLNQDDMHTT"
BASE COUNT      453 a    255 c    270 g    358 t
ORIGIN      
        1 tttggaagtc aaattaaaga aagggaaaaa catcagaaat gaaaagagtg agccaaaggt
       61 cattagcatg actggtttgg agacttattc agaagacatt gacagatcaa tttcatatta
      121 tggcagccta actaataaac cacctatact cgatgacagc tgggatgctt acaataactt
      181 agaagcagag aacaccattg aggagaggaa agtatatgac tattgcagga agaccaatgg
      241 agcccaactt tgcaattcat tgagtgcttt atacaatagg attactcaca tgggtgtcag
      301 aatgggaaca tatgacaatg tatttgttcc acctaatgga tctttcatat gcataatgcc
      361 caaaaatcat gcaccagtga cccataggac atgtgacatg cctttcatat tcataactag
      421 agcaccattg aaagtcccac tacatcatat tgagttcaac tatcgtcatt atagcgacaa
      481 ttatgtgtat tatgtgagca agcttagtcg aatgaatgta gccaaaattg catgttggga
      541 caatgctggg catagattag ttgctagtgc ttcatacatt atatcaaagt gtgatgccct
      601 caagacccaa atggacaggg ttgtgggact gcttacatac cttatagttg acatacacca
      661 aaagatatct gaatatctag acttgctgaa gtacatatct ttcatgccat ttgctgatct
      721 acatgtactg cctactctaa tattggacaa gtgtgacttg ctgatgaaaa cacgaatgga
      781 tgcatggatg ttcaaacaga taagaatgta cattaaagaa ttgtctaact tagataaact
      841 taatgctagg aagcctgtca tgaagctgca gaatggcata gtgttacatg acagcctagg
      901 cctcaagatg caactaccta gtttcttttc attgaatgtg aggcacaatg accctactga
      961 gttcatagag gaaataggta tcatatttgc atcaagacct aagcatctgt atggctcaca
     1021 gtttctagat gagtcaacta caatgacagc caaatgggat gtcgagtatg acaaagaagt
     1081 aaagaagtat ggaggctggt gcacaactgg gatgagtaat acaccatacc cgttcgatgc
     1141 caaatacaca ttccattctg atgctattta ttatgctaca caaaacctag aattgaacat
     1201 tgatgcaact gaaacaacta tagagtcaca cctatttggc ggcccttatg gcagcttcct
     1261 ccatacaaat tgttcactaa ggggttgtac caaggatgca aaagacaggc ttaaccaaga
     1321 tgacatgcac acaacc
//
LOCUS       I24_5/15/BR2022_L       1757 bp    cRNA    linear       13-MAR-2025
DEFINITION  Coredo-like virus 3 segment L partial CDS.
ACCESSION   I24_5/15/BR2022_L
VERSION
DBLINK      BioProject: PRJNA1223432
            BioSample: SAMN46822168
KEYWORDS    .
SOURCE      Coredo-like virus 3
  ORGANISM  Coredo-like virus 3
            Unclassified.
REFERENCE   1  (bases 1 to 1757)
  AUTHORS   Fuques,E., Massey,A.L., Qureshi,F.I., Campos-Silva,J.V., Ferreira
            da Silva,D.J., Peres,C., Levi,T. and Vega Thurber,R.L.
  TITLE     Large-scale metagenomic surveillance study expands the known
            diversity of RNA viruses in mosquito populations from the Amazon
            Basin
  JOURNAL   unpublished
REFERENCE   2  (bases 1 to 1757)
  AUTHORS   Fuques,E.
  TITLE     Direct Submission
  JOURNAL   Submitted (13-MAR-2025) Ecology, Evolution, and Marine Biology,
            University of California, Santa Barbara, UCSB Marine Science
            Institute, Santa Barbara, California 93117, United States
COMMENT     Bankit Comment: ALT EMAIL:eddiefuques-villalba@ucsb.edu
            Bankit Comment: TOTAL # OF SEQS:10
            
            ##Assembly-Data-START##
            Assembly Method       :: rnaSPAdes v. 3.15.3
            Sequencing Technology :: Illumina
            ##Assembly-Data-END##
FEATURES             Location/Qualifiers
     source          1..1757
                     /organism="Coredo-like virus 3"
                     /mol_type="viral cRNA"
                     /isolate="I24_5/15/BR2022"
                     /isolation_source="Mosquito pool"
                     /segment="L"
                     /country="Brazil"
                     /collection_date="2022"
                     /note="Viruses; Riboviria; Orthornavirae; Negarnaviricota;
                     Polyploviricotina; Ellioviricetes; Bunyavirales;
                     Phasmaviridae; Orthophasmavirus"
     gene            <1..>1757
                     /gene="RdRp"
     CDS             <1..>1757
                     /gene="RdRp"
                     /codon_start=1
                     /product="RNA-dependent RNA polymerase"
                     /translation="RLTQVYQLTEDQSKYSENDNPRKYETYLRSSKILKKDIRKLQLV
                     ALRKLYNRHHLIHRMPARITDDKELVTKTVVNANTRGVKATIGWPQGMLNNISTTIHS
                     AADYWILKAFKNSYPNVKIHARGLVHSDDSWVTVCTNSLDDFKLFTLYRMIAKKLFCL
                     KINEKKLWGGKYLGELVSNYNLNGKVHLATSKTLSNGLSNLTYQNWPIDVSTQISTIQ
                     QVYRTGATIGTLIMLSTILRQQIMSAYQISGKQKEHLYRLPVELGGYPKCSVFKLGVG
                     GIDAMYDELANLYSRNPKEEYTKIVLGAVNVTRKYYAEVDLKTLGNDKDYAEIVMPSR
                     GDIFKGIRYLMPKSRKLNHALKTIEEVTAQFPSDGLGLIITKPLTLAESLGHLRDSTL
                     NSMYRLAAEKYTQSVRRLASSQAQQSSGNVVRMGYSNPMTMNTLYAHLVTYTHNSEDL
                     EMVRMALNPENEVIHACSSIVDTAYLGPDVLPLRGNVINRMPGYETIYDTISPMSDVL
                     LFMIDEHRPHTQGEQTLYERYGTYKTSRGTLISDAKNIRARFDKYFVFHTIERACSMI
                     MQSKLITDKERAWVQPKIHG"
BASE COUNT      611 a    326 c    374 g    446 t
ORIGIN      
        1 cgcttgacac aagtgtatca gttaactgag gaccaaagta agtattcaga aaacgataac
       61 cctagaaagt atgaaaccta cttgcgctcg agtaagatcc ttaaaaagga catcaggaaa
      121 ttgcaattgg ttgcccttag gaagctatac aacaggcatc atttaatcca taggatgcca
      181 gcacggataa ctgatgataa agaactggtc actaaaacag ttgtgaatgc aaacactcgt
      241 ggggtgaaag caactattgg atggccacaa ggtatgctaa acaacatctc taccactata
      301 cactcagcag cagattattg gatcttgaaa gctttcaaga attcttaccc aaatgttaag
      361 atacatgcca gggggttggt gcattctgat gactcatggg tgactgtgtg caccaactcc
      421 ttagatgact tcaaattatt tacattgtat aggatgatag caaaaaagtt attttgtctt
      481 aaaatcaatg agaagaagtt atggggtgga aaatatttag gcgaactggt ctccaactac
      541 aatctaaatg ggaaagtcca tttagccacc tccaagacac ttagtaatgg gttgtcaaac
      601 ctgacatacc agaactggcc tattgatgtc agcacacaga tctcaactat acagcaagtt
      661 tatagaaccg gagcaaccat aggaacgtta ataatgttat ccacaatttt aagacaacaa
      721 ataatgtctg cataccagat atcagggaag cagaaggaac atttatatag gttgcctgta
      781 gaactgggtg gttacccaaa atgctctgtg tttaaattgg gagttggcgg gatagatgca
      841 atgtatgatg aattggcaaa tctgtactct aggaatccaa aagaggaata taccaaaata
      901 gttcttgggg ctgtaaatgt gactagaaaa tattatgctg aagttgatct gaagacattg
      961 ggcaatgaca aggactatgc tgaaatagta atgccgtcaa gaggtgatat atttaagggc
     1021 ataaggtatt taatgcctaa gtcacgtaaa ctaaaccatg ccttgaaaac tatcgaagaa
     1081 gtcactgccc agttccctag tgatgggcta ggtttaataa tcacaaaacc actaacattg
     1141 gctgagtcac tagggcatct tagagactca acgctaaata gcatgtacag actggctgca
     1201 gaaaaataca cacaaagcgt cagaaggcta gcctcatctc aagctcaaca atcatctgga
     1261 aatgtggtta gaatgggcta cagcaatcca atgaccatga acacattgta tgcacatcta
     1321 gtcacataca cacataactc tgaagattta gaaatggtta ggatggcatt gaatcctgaa
     1381 aatgaagtga tacatgcatg cagctctatt gttgatacag catacctagg cccagatgta
     1441 ctcccattaa gagggaatgt gatcaatagg atgcctggct atgagaccat atatgacact
     1501 atctcgccaa tgtctgatgt gcttttgttc atgatagatg aacatagacc ccacactcaa
     1561 ggtgaacaga ctctatatga aaggtatggg acatacaaga ctagcagggg cacactaata
     1621 tctgatgcaa aaaacataag agctagattt gacaaatact ttgtgttcca cactatagag
     1681 agagcatgta gcatgattat gcagtctaaa ttgattacag acaaggaaag ggcatgggta
     1741 cagcctaaaa ttcatgg
//
LOCUS       I25_31/6/BR2022_L       2709 bp    cRNA    linear       13-MAR-2025
DEFINITION  Coredo-like virus 3 segment L partial CDS.
ACCESSION   I25_31/6/BR2022_L
VERSION
DBLINK      BioProject: PRJNA1223432
            BioSample: SAMN46822174
KEYWORDS    .
SOURCE      Coredo-like virus 3
  ORGANISM  Coredo-like virus 3
            Unclassified.
REFERENCE   1  (bases 1 to 2709)
  AUTHORS   Fuques,E., Massey,A.L., Qureshi,F.I., Campos-Silva,J.V., Ferreira
            da Silva,D.J., Peres,C., Levi,T. and Vega Thurber,R.L.
  TITLE     Large-scale metagenomic surveillance study expands the known
            diversity of RNA viruses in mosquito populations from the Amazon
            Basin
  JOURNAL   unpublished
REFERENCE   2  (bases 1 to 2709)
  AUTHORS   Fuques,E.
  TITLE     Direct Submission
  JOURNAL   Submitted (13-MAR-2025) Ecology, Evolution, and Marine Biology,
            University of California, Santa Barbara, UCSB Marine Science
            Institute, Santa Barbara, California 93117, United States
COMMENT     Bankit Comment: ALT EMAIL:eddiefuques-villalba@ucsb.edu
            Bankit Comment: TOTAL # OF SEQS:10
            
            ##Assembly-Data-START##
            Assembly Method       :: rnaSPAdes v. 3.15.3
            Sequencing Technology :: Illumina
            ##Assembly-Data-END##
FEATURES             Location/Qualifiers
     source          1..2709
                     /organism="Coredo-like virus 3"
                     /mol_type="viral cRNA"
                     /isolate="I25_31/6/BR2022"
                     /isolation_source="Mosquito pool"
                     /segment="L"
                     /country="Brazil"
                     /collection_date="2022"
                     /note="Viruses; Riboviria; Orthornavirae; Negarnaviricota;
                     Polyploviricotina; Ellioviricetes; Bunyavirales;
                     Phasmaviridae; Orthophasmavirus"
     gene            252..>2709
                     /gene="RdRp"
     CDS             252..>2709
                     /gene="RdRp"
                     /codon_start=1
                     /product="RNA-dependent RNA polymerase"
                     /translation="MEANSLMQELAARVGKAERPDPEIQRTLADTINLLPVNEGTPYM
                     IIKATGNILREANLSVEEAITNYCNVRNARHDMWYRKIHDSRLTRWKTGGLEATFGDF
                     MAKVVRVLNYDRTYDKMTPDFLMLDGNEIIIGDMTVTTSYMTAKQKKHEKYLPLKTIL
                     SSTGAQVTHVDFILKEDMSNLRQEVRKFADIGILPVGLDMAMEYAYSTAATELMVAIK
                     DLCVDRNSFNKCLDKGKPVKGGVTYTILEDMLRDEVINTPFEPYEPTMTEDKIYKSVK
                     DEVERLGGARYFDNAMEGVDEAFDTVIEKNMAKEQMAPKSTLKVVDNSHEYNEKVAHD
                     LIEDYIKDLAYSDDSDVKFYILDLLPTLDQLRMMKKVKKDKMTQKEVKESVDMKESRV
                     GGEYQYKRRTHGANPLTQDLEVKLKKGKNIRNEKSEPKVISMTGLETYSEDIDRSISY
                     YGSLTNKPPILDDSWDAYNNLEAENTIEERKVYDYCRKTNGAQLCNSLSALYNRITHM
                     GVRMGTYDNVFVPPNGSFICIMPKNHAPVTHRTCDMPFIFITRAPLKVPLHHIEYNYR
                     HYSDNYVYYVSKLSRMNVAKIACWDNAGHRLVASASYIISKCDALKTQMDRVVGLLTY
                     LIVDIHQKISEYLDLLKYISFMPFADLHVLPTLILDKCDLLMKTRMDAWMFKQIRMYI
                     KELSNLDKLNARKPVMKLQNGIVLHDSLGLKMQLPSFFSLNVRHNDPTEFIEEIGIIF
                     ASRPKHLYGSQFLDESTTMTAKWDVEYDKEVKKYGGWCTTGMSNTPYPFDAKYTFHSD
                     AIYYATQNLELNIDATETTIE"
BASE COUNT      961 a    475 c    595 g    678 t
ORIGIN      
        1 cagcaggcag agggacaaga attgcagttt aaaacactta tatacgcaca gacgtttaat
       61 aaccatagga caggtacaca tgatataatc gtaggataga gcaaatagta gattagctag
      121 gacaggcaat atagattgcc cgtaataaga gggttataat agtggggcta atatagcagg
      181 tggggtagtt aagatcttgc aagatcaatc atttatttag aatcgtagga taggattggg
      241 ctgtgatagg gatggaagct aattcattga tgcaggaact ggctgccagg gttggcaagg
      301 cagaaaggcc agatccagaa atacagagaa cattagcaga cactatcaat ctactgccag
      361 tcaatgaagg cacaccatac atgattataa aagccactgg aaacatacta agagaagcta
      421 acttgtcagt ggaagaagca ataacaaact attgcaacgt tagaaatgca cgtcatgaca
      481 tgtggtaccg gaagatacat gactccaggt tgactagatg gaagacaggt ggcctagaag
      541 caacctttgg tgactttatg gccaaagtag tacgtgtgct caactatgac aggacctatg
      601 acaagatgac tcctgacttt ttaatgcttg atgggaatga aataattata ggggacatga
      661 ctgtcactac atcgtatatg acagcaaaac aaaagaagca tgaaaaatat ctacccttaa
      721 aaactatact gtcaagtact ggtgcccagg ttacacatgt cgacttcata ttgaaagaag
      781 acatgtccaa cttacgccaa gaggtcagaa aatttgctga tattggcata ttgccagtag
      841 gactggacat ggctatggag tatgcttaca gcacagcagc aactgaactc atggtggcca
      901 tcaaggactt atgtgtcgac aggaattcat ttaataaatg tctagataaa ggtaaaccag
      961 tcaaaggtgg tgtgacatac actatcctag aggacatgct aagagatgag gtgataaaca
     1021 caccatttga accatatgaa ccaacaatga cagaggacaa aatatataag tcggtaaagg
     1081 atgaagtgga aaggttaggt ggtgcaagat actttgacaa tgcgatggaa ggtgttgatg
     1141 aagcttttga cacagttatt gaaaagaata tggctaaaga gcaaatggca cccaagtcca
     1201 ctttgaaggt ggttgacaac agccatgagt acaatgagaa agtagcacat gaccttattg
     1261 aggattacat aaaggaccta gcatattcag atgactctga cgtcaaattc tacatattgg
     1321 acttactacc aaccctagac caacttagga tgatgaaaaa ggttaaaaag gacaaaatga
     1381 ctcaaaagga agttaaagaa tctgtagaca tgaaggaatc cagagtcggt ggcgaatacc
     1441 aatataaaag aaggacacat ggagccaatc cattgactca ggatttggaa gtcaaattaa
     1501 agaaaggaaa aaacatcaga aatgaaaaga gtgagccaaa ggttattagc atgactggtt
     1561 tggagactta ttcagaagac attgacagat caatttcata ttatggcagc ctaactaata
     1621 aaccacctat actcgatgac agctgggatg cttacaataa cttagaagca gagaacacca
     1681 ttgaggagag gaaagtatat gactattgca ggaagaccaa tggagcccaa ctttgcaatt
     1741 cattgagtgc tttatacaat aggattactc acatgggtgt cagaatggga acatatgaca
     1801 atgtatttgt tccacctaat ggatctttca tatgcataat gcccaaaaat catgcaccag
     1861 tgacccatag gacatgtgac atgcctttca tattcataac tagagcacct ttgaaagtcc
     1921 cactacatca tattgagtac aactatcgtc attatagcga caattatgtg tattatgtga
     1981 gcaagcttag tcgaatgaat gtagccaaaa ttgcatgttg ggacaatgct gggcatagat
     2041 tagttgctag tgcttcatac attatatcaa agtgtgatgc cctcaagacc caaatggaca
     2101 gggttgtggg actgcttaca taccttatag ttgacataca ccaaaagata tctgaatatc
     2161 tagacttgct gaagtacata tctttcatgc catttgctga tctacatgta ctgcctactc
     2221 taatattgga caagtgtgac ttgctgatga aaacacgaat ggatgcatgg atgttcaaac
     2281 agataagaat gtacattaaa gaattgtcta acttagataa acttaatgct aggaagcctg
     2341 tcatgaagct gcagaatggc atagtgttac atgacagcct aggcctcaag atgcaactac
     2401 ctagtttctt ttcattgaat gtgaggcaca atgaccctac tgagttcata gaggaaatag
     2461 gtatcatatt tgcatcaaga cctaagcatc tgtatggctc acagtttcta gatgagtcaa
     2521 ctacaatgac agctaaatgg gatgtcgagt atgacaaaga agtaaagaag tatggaggct
     2581 ggtgcacaac tgggatgagt aatacaccat acccgttcga tgccaaatac acattccatt
     2641 ctgatgctat ttattatgct acacaaaacc tagaattgaa cattgatgca actgaaacaa
     2701 ctatagagt
//
LOCUS       J26_19/389/BR2022_L     1006 bp    cRNA    linear       13-MAR-2025
DEFINITION  Coredo-like virus 3 segment L partial CDS.
ACCESSION   J26_19/389/BR2022_L
VERSION
DBLINK      BioProject: PRJNA1223432
            BioSample: SAMN46822177
KEYWORDS    .
SOURCE      Coredo-like virus 3
  ORGANISM  Coredo-like virus 3
            Unclassified.
REFERENCE   1  (bases 1 to 1006)
  AUTHORS   Fuques,E., Massey,A.L., Qureshi,F.I., Campos-Silva,J.V., Ferreira
            da Silva,D.J., Peres,C., Levi,T. and Vega Thurber,R.L.
  TITLE     Large-scale metagenomic surveillance study expands the known
            diversity of RNA viruses in mosquito populations from the Amazon
            Basin
  JOURNAL   unpublished
REFERENCE   2  (bases 1 to 1006)
  AUTHORS   Fuques,E.
  TITLE     Direct Submission
  JOURNAL   Submitted (13-MAR-2025) Ecology, Evolution, and Marine Biology,
            University of California, Santa Barbara, UCSB Marine Science
            Institute, Santa Barbara, California 93117, United States
COMMENT     Bankit Comment: ALT EMAIL:eddiefuques-villalba@ucsb.edu
            Bankit Comment: TOTAL # OF SEQS:10
            
            ##Assembly-Data-START##
            Assembly Method       :: rnaSPAdes v. 3.15.3
            Sequencing Technology :: Illumina
            ##Assembly-Data-END##
FEATURES             Location/Qualifiers
     source          1..1006
                     /organism="Coredo-like virus 3"
                     /mol_type="viral cRNA"
                     /isolate="J26_19/389/BR2022"
                     /isolation_source="Mosquito pool"
                     /segment="L"
                     /country="Brazil"
                     /collection_date="2022"
                     /note="Viruses; Riboviria; Orthornavirae; Negarnaviricota;
                     Polyploviricotina; Ellioviricetes; Bunyavirales;
                     Phasmaviridae; Orthophasmavirus"
     gene            <1..>1006
                     /gene="RdRp"
     CDS             <1..>1006
                     /gene="RdRp"
                     /codon_start=3
                     /product="RNA-dependent RNA polymerase"
                     /translation="SNLTYQNWPIDVSTQISTIQQVYRTGATIGTLIMLSTILRQQIM
                     SAYQISGKQKEHLYRLPVELGGYPKCSVFKLGVGGIDAMYDELANLYSRNPKEEYTKI
                     VLGAVNVTRKYYAEVDLKTLGNDKDYAEIVMPSRGDIFKGIRYLMPKSRKLNHALKTI
                     EEVTAQFPSDGLGLIITKPLTLAESLGHLRDSTLNSMYRLAAEKYTQSVRRLASSQAQ
                     QSSGNVVRMGHSNPMTMNTLYAHLVTYTHNSEDLEMVRMALNPENEVIHACSSIVDTA
                     YLGPDVLPLRGNVINRMPGYETIYDTISPMSDVLLFMIDEHRPHTQGEQTLYERYGTY
                     "
BASE COUNT      346 a    191 c    216 g    253 t
ORIGIN      
        1 agtcaaacct gacataccag aactggccta ttgatgtcag cacacagatc tcaactatac
       61 agcaagttta tagaaccgga gcaaccatag gaacgttaat aatgttatcc acaattttaa
      121 ggcaacaaat aatgtctgca taccagatat cagggaagca gaaggaacat ttatataggt
      181 tgcctgtaga actgggtggt tacccaaaat gctctgtgtt taaattggga gttggcggga
      241 tagatgcaat gtatgatgaa ttggcaaatc tgtactctag gaatccaaaa gaggaatata
      301 ccaaaatagt tcttggggct gtaaatgtga ctagaaaata ttatgctgaa gttgatctga
      361 agacattggg caatgacaag gactatgctg aaatagtaat gccgtcaaga ggtgatatat
      421 ttaagggcat aaggtattta atgcctaagt cacgtaaact aaaccatgcc ctgaaaacta
      481 tcgaagaagt cactgcccag ttccctagtg atgggctagg tttaataatc acaaaaccac
      541 taacattggc tgagtcacta gggcatctta gagactcaac gctaaatagc atgtacagac
      601 tggctgcaga aaaatacaca caaagcgtca gaaggctagc ctcatctcaa gctcaacaat
      661 catctggaaa tgtggttaga atgggccaca gcaatccaat gactatgaac acattgtatg
      721 cacatctagt cacatacact cataactctg aagatttaga aatggttagg atggcattga
      781 atcctgaaaa tgaagtgata catgcatgca gctctattgt tgatacagca tacctaggcc
      841 cagatgtact cccattaaga gggaatgtga tcaataggat gcctggctat gagaccatat
      901 atgacactat ctcgccaatg tctgatgtgc ttttgttcat gatagatgaa catagacccc
      961 acactcaagg tgaacagact ctatatgaaa ggtatgggac atacag
//
LOCUS       J26_21/216/BR2022_L     2148 bp    cRNA    linear       13-MAR-2025
DEFINITION  Coredo-like virus 3 segment L partial CDS.
ACCESSION   J26_21/216/BR2022_L
VERSION
DBLINK      BioProject: PRJNA1223432
            BioSample: SAMN46822179
KEYWORDS    .
SOURCE      Coredo-like virus 3
  ORGANISM  Coredo-like virus 3
            Unclassified.
REFERENCE   1  (bases 1 to 2148)
  AUTHORS   Fuques,E., Massey,A.L., Qureshi,F.I., Campos-Silva,J.V., Ferreira
            da Silva,D.J., Peres,C., Levi,T. and Vega Thurber,R.L.
  TITLE     Large-scale metagenomic surveillance study expands the known
            diversity of RNA viruses in mosquito populations from the Amazon
            Basin
  JOURNAL   unpublished
REFERENCE   2  (bases 1 to 2148)
  AUTHORS   Fuques,E.
  TITLE     Direct Submission
  JOURNAL   Submitted (13-MAR-2025) Ecology, Evolution, and Marine Biology,
            University of California, Santa Barbara, UCSB Marine Science
            Institute, Santa Barbara, California 93117, United States
COMMENT     Bankit Comment: ALT EMAIL:eddiefuques-villalba@ucsb.edu
            Bankit Comment: TOTAL # OF SEQS:10
            
            ##Assembly-Data-START##
            Assembly Method       :: rnaSPAdes v. 3.15.3
            Sequencing Technology :: Illumina
            ##Assembly-Data-END##
FEATURES             Location/Qualifiers
     source          1..2148
                     /organism="Coredo-like virus 3"
                     /mol_type="viral cRNA"
                     /isolate="J26_21/216/BR2022"
                     /isolation_source="Mosquito pool"
                     /segment="L"
                     /country="Brazil"
                     /collection_date="2022"
                     /note="Viruses; Riboviria; Orthornavirae; Negarnaviricota;
                     Polyploviricotina; Ellioviricetes; Bunyavirales;
                     Phasmaviridae; Orthophasmavirus"
     gene            <1..>2148
                     /gene="RdRp"
     CDS             <1..>2148
                     /gene="RdRp"
                     /codon_start=2
                     /product="RNA-dependent RNA polymerase"
                     /translation="TFGDFMVKVVRVLNYDRTYDKMTPDFLMLDGNEIIIGDMTVTTS
                     YMTAKQKKHEKYLPLKTILSSTGAQVTHVDFILKEDMSNLRQEVRKFADIGILPVGLD
                     MAMEYAYSTAATELMVAIKDLCVDRNSFNKCLDKGKPVKGGVTYTILEDMLRDEVINT
                     PFEPYEPTMTEDKIYKSVKDEVERLGGARYFDNAMEGVDEAFDTVIEKNMAKEQMAPK
                     STLKVVDNSHEYNEKVAHDLIEDYIKDLAYSDDSDVKFYILDLLPTLDQLRMMKKVKK
                     DKMTQKEVKESVDMKESRVGGEYQYKRRTHGANPLTQDLEVKLKKGKNIRNEKSEPKV
                     ISMTGLETYSEDIDRSISYYGSLTNKPPILDDSWDAYNNLEAENTIEERKVYDYCRKT
                     NGAQLCNSLSALYNRITHMGVRMGTYDNVFVPPNGSFICIMPKNHAPVTHRTCDMPFI
                     FITRAPLKVPLHHIEYNYRHYSDNYVYYVSKLSRMNVAKIACWDNAGHRLVASASYII
                     SKCDALKTQMDRVVGLLTYLIVDIHQKISEYLDLLKYISFMPFADLHVLPTLILDKCD
                     LLMKTRMDAWMFKQIRMYIKELSNLDKLNARKPVMKLQNGIVLHDSLGLKMQLPSFFS
                     LNVRHNDPTEFIEEIGIIFASRPKHLYGSQFLDESTTMTAKWDVEYDKEVKKYGGWCT
                     TGMSNTPYPFDAKYTFHSDAIYYATQNLELNIDV"
BASE COUNT      756 a    383 c    454 g    555 t
ORIGIN      
        1 aacctttggt gactttatgg tcaaagtagt acgtgtgctc aactatgaca ggacctatga
       61 caagatgact cctgactttt taatgcttga tgggaatgaa ataattatag gggacatgac
      121 tgtcactaca tcgtatatga cagcaaaaca aaagaagcat gaaaaatatc tacccttaaa
      181 aactatactg tcaagcactg gtgcccaggt tacacatgtc gacttcatat tgaaagaaga
      241 catgtccaac ttacgccaag aggtcagaaa atttgctgat attggcatat tgccagtagg
      301 actggacatg gctatggagt atgcttacag cacagcagca actgaactca tggtggccat
      361 caaggactta tgtgtcgaca ggaattcatt taataaatgt ctagataaag gtaaaccagt
      421 caaaggtggt gtgacataca ctatcctaga ggacatgcta agagatgagg tgataaacac
      481 accatttgaa ccatatgaac caacaatgac agaggacaaa atatataagt cggtaaagga
      541 tgaagtggaa aggttaggtg gtgcaagata ctttgacaat gcgatggaag gtgttgatga
      601 agcttttgac acagttattg aaaagaatat ggctaaagag caaatggcac ccaagtccac
      661 tttgaaggtg gttgacaaca gccatgagta caatgagaaa gtagcacatg accttattga
      721 ggattacata aaagacctag catattcaga tgactctgac gtcaaattct acatattgga
      781 cttactacca accctagacc aacttaggat gatgaaaaag gttaaaaagg acaaaatgac
      841 tcaaaaggaa gttaaagaat ctgtagacat gaaggaatcc agagtcggtg gcgaatacca
      901 atataaaaga aggacacatg gagccaatcc attgactcag gatttggaag tcaaattaaa
      961 gaaaggaaaa aacatcagaa atgaaaagag tgagccaaag gttattagca tgactggttt
     1021 ggagacttat tcagaagaca ttgacagatc aatttcatat tatggcagcc taactaataa
     1081 accacctata ctcgatgaca gctgggatgc ttacaataac ttagaagcag agaacaccat
     1141 tgaggagagg aaagtatatg actattgcag gaagaccaat ggagcccaac tttgcaattc
     1201 attgagtgct ttatacaata ggattactca catgggtgtc agaatgggaa catatgacaa
     1261 tgtatttgtt ccacctaatg gatctttcat atgcataatg cccaaaaatc atgcaccagt
     1321 gacccatagg acatgtgaca tgcctttcat attcataact agagcacctt tgaaagtccc
     1381 actacatcat attgagtaca actatcgtca ttatagcgac aattatgtgt attatgtgag
     1441 caagcttagt cgaatgaatg tagccaaaat tgcatgttgg gacaatgctg ggcatagatt
     1501 agttgctagt gcttcataca ttatatcaaa gtgtgatgcc ctcaagaccc aaatggacag
     1561 ggttgtggga ctgcttacat accttatagt tgacatacac caaaagatat ctgaatatct
     1621 agacttgctg aagtacatat ctttcatgcc atttgctgat ctacatgtac tgcctactct
     1681 aatattggac aagtgtgact tgctgatgaa aacacgaatg gatgcatgga tgttcaaaca
     1741 gataagaatg tacattaaag aattgtctaa cttagataaa cttaatgcta ggaagcctgt
     1801 catgaagctg cagaatggca tagtgttaca tgacagccta ggcctcaaga tgcaactacc
     1861 tagtttcttt tcattgaatg tgaggcacaa tgaccctact gagttcatag aggaaatagg
     1921 tatcatattt gcatcaagac ctaagcatct gtatggctca cagtttctag atgagtcaac
     1981 tacaatgaca gccaaatggg atgtcgagta tgacaaagaa gtaaagaagt atggaggctg
     2041 gtgcacaact gggatgagta atacaccata cccgttcgat gccaaataca cattccattc
     2101 tgatgctatt tattatgcta cacaaaacct agaattgaac attgatgt
//
LOCUS       J26_9/180/BR2022_L      1535 bp    cRNA    linear       13-MAR-2025
DEFINITION  Coredo-like virus 3 segment L partial CDS.
ACCESSION   J26_9/180/BR2022_L
VERSION
DBLINK      BioProject: PRJNA1223432
            BioSample: SAMN46822180
KEYWORDS    .
SOURCE      Coredo-like virus 3
  ORGANISM  Coredo-like virus 3
            Unclassified.
REFERENCE   1  (bases 1 to 1535)
  AUTHORS   Fuques,E., Massey,A.L., Qureshi,F.I., Campos-Silva,J.V., Ferreira
            da Silva,D.J., Peres,C., Levi,T. and Vega Thurber,R.L.
  TITLE     Large-scale metagenomic surveillance study expands the known
            diversity of RNA viruses in mosquito populations from the Amazon
            Basin
  JOURNAL   unpublished
REFERENCE   2  (bases 1 to 1535)
  AUTHORS   Fuques,E.
  TITLE     Direct Submission
  JOURNAL   Submitted (13-MAR-2025) Ecology, Evolution, and Marine Biology,
            University of California, Santa Barbara, UCSB Marine Science
            Institute, Santa Barbara, California 93117, United States
COMMENT     Bankit Comment: ALT EMAIL:eddiefuques-villalba@ucsb.edu
            Bankit Comment: TOTAL # OF SEQS:10
            
            ##Assembly-Data-START##
            Assembly Method       :: rnaSPAdes v. 3.15.3
            Sequencing Technology :: Illumina
            ##Assembly-Data-END##
FEATURES             Location/Qualifiers
     source          1..1535
                     /organism="Coredo-like virus 3"
                     /mol_type="viral cRNA"
                     /isolate="J26_9/180/BR2022"
                     /isolation_source="Mosquito pool"
                     /segment="L"
                     /country="Brazil"
                     /collection_date="2022"
                     /note="Viruses; Riboviria; Orthornavirae; Negarnaviricota;
                     Polyploviricotina; Ellioviricetes; Bunyavirales;
                     Phasmaviridae; Orthophasmavirus"
     gene            <1..>1535
                     /gene="RdRp"
     CDS             <1..>1535
                     /gene="RdRp"
                     /codon_start=1
                     /product="RNA-dependent RNA polymerase"
                     /translation="HEIMEFAMSEKDQRGGGRPIATPTLKTKAALMLIEKPEASIGTY
                     TPNNILVAGRSKIKEQHVTYTTAISHGASMGLTQVYQLTEDQSKYSENDNPRKYETYL
                     RSSKILKKDIRKLQLVALRKLYNRHHLIHRMPARITDDKELVTKTVVNANTRGVKATI
                     GWPQGMLNNISTTIHSAADYWILKAFKNSYPNVKIHARGLVHSDDSWVTVCTNSLDDF
                     KLFTLYRMIAKKLFCLKINEKKLWGGKYLGELVSNYNLNGKVHLATSKTLSNGLSNLT
                     YQNWPIDVSTQISTIQQVYRTGATIGTLIMLSTILRQQIMSAYQISGKQKEHLYRLPV
                     ELGGYPKCSVFKLGVGGIDAMYDELANLYSRNPKEEYTKIVLGAVNVTRKYYAEVDLK
                     TLGNDKDYAEIVMPSRGDIFKGIRYLMPKSRKLNHALKTIEEVTAQFPSDGLGLIITK
                     PLTLAESLGHLRDSTLNSMYRLAAEKYTQSVRRLASSQAQQSSGNVVRMGHSNPMTMN
                     TLYG"
BASE COUNT      543 a    288 c    328 g    376 t
ORIGIN      
        1 catgaaataa tggagtttgc aatgtctgaa aaggaccaaa gaggtggtgg aagacctatc
       61 gccactccaa cactaaagac caaggcagct ttaatgttga ttgaaaagcc agaagcatca
      121 ataggcacat acactccgaa caatatattg gttgctggca gaagcaaaat taaagagcag
      181 catgtgacat acacgacagc catatcccat ggagcatcaa tgggcttgac acaagtgtat
      241 cagttaactg aggaccaaag taagtattca gaaaacgata accctagaaa gtatgaaacc
      301 tacttgcgct cgagtaaaat ccttaaaaag gacatcagga aattgcaatt ggttgccctt
      361 aggaagctat acaacaggca tcatttaatc cataggatgc cagcacggat aactgatgat
      421 aaagaactgg taactaaaac agttgtgaat gcaaacactc gtggggtgaa agcaaccatt
      481 ggatggccac aaggtatgct aaacaacatc tctaccacta tacactcagc agcagattat
      541 tggatcttga aagctttcaa gaattcttac ccaaatgtta agatacatgc cagggggttg
      601 gtgcattctg atgactcatg ggtgactgtg tgcaccaact ccttagatga cttcaaatta
      661 tttacattgt ataggatgat agcaaaaaag ttattttgtc ttaaaatcaa tgagaagaag
      721 ttgtggggtg gaaaatattt aggcgaactg gtctccaact acaatctaaa tggaaaagtc
      781 catttagcca cctccaagac acttagtaat gggttgtcaa acctgacata ccagaactgg
      841 cctattgatg tcagcacaca gatctcaact atacagcaag tttatagaac cggagcaacc
      901 ataggaacgt taataatgtt atccacaatt ttaagacaac aaataatgtc tgcataccag
      961 atatcaggga agcagaagga acatttatat aggttgcctg tagaactggg tggttaccca
     1021 aaatgctctg tgtttaaatt gggagttggc gggatagatg caatgtatga tgaattggca
     1081 aatctgtact ctaggaatcc aaaagaggaa tataccaaaa tagttcttgg ggctgtaaat
     1141 gtgactagaa aatattatgc tgaagttgat ctgaagacat tgggcaatga caaggactat
     1201 gctgaaatag taatgccgtc aagaggtgat atatttaagg gcataaggta tttaatgcct
     1261 aagtcacgta aactaaacca tgccctgaaa actatcgaag aagtcactgc ccagttccct
     1321 agtgatgggc taggtttaat aatcacaaaa ccactaacat tggctgagtc actagggcat
     1381 cttagagact caacgctaaa tagcatgtac agactggctg cagaaaaata cacacaaagt
     1441 gtcagaagac tagcctcatc tcaagctcaa caatcatctg gaaatgtggt tagaatgggc
     1501 cacagcaatc caatgactat gaacacattg tatgg
//
LOCUS       J27_24/85/BR2022_L      1800 bp    cRNA    linear       13-MAR-2025
DEFINITION  Coredo-like virus 3 segment L partial CDS.
ACCESSION   J27_24/85/BR2022_L
VERSION
DBLINK      BioProject: PRJNA1223432
            BioSample: SAMN46822184
KEYWORDS    .
SOURCE      Coredo-like virus 3
  ORGANISM  Coredo-like virus 3
            Unclassified.
REFERENCE   1  (bases 1 to 1800)
  AUTHORS   Fuques,E., Massey,A.L., Qureshi,F.I., Campos-Silva,J.V., Ferreira
            da Silva,D.J., Peres,C., Levi,T. and Vega Thurber,R.L.
  TITLE     Large-scale metagenomic surveillance study expands the known
            diversity of RNA viruses in mosquito populations from the Amazon
            Basin
  JOURNAL   unpublished
REFERENCE   2  (bases 1 to 1800)
  AUTHORS   Fuques,E.
  TITLE     Direct Submission
  JOURNAL   Submitted (13-MAR-2025) Ecology, Evolution, and Marine Biology,
            University of California, Santa Barbara, UCSB Marine Science
            Institute, Santa Barbara, California 93117, United States
COMMENT     Bankit Comment: ALT EMAIL:eddiefuques-villalba@ucsb.edu
            Bankit Comment: TOTAL # OF SEQS:10
            
            ##Assembly-Data-START##
            Assembly Method       :: rnaSPAdes v. 3.15.3
            Sequencing Technology :: Illumina
            ##Assembly-Data-END##
FEATURES             Location/Qualifiers
     source          1..1800
                     /organism="Coredo-like virus 3"
                     /mol_type="viral cRNA"
                     /isolate="J27_24/85/BR2022"
                     /isolation_source="Mosquito pool"
                     /segment="L"
                     /country="Brazil"
                     /collection_date="2022"
                     /note="Viruses; Riboviria; Orthornavirae; Negarnaviricota;
                     Polyploviricotina; Ellioviricetes; Bunyavirales;
                     Phasmaviridae; Orthophasmavirus"
     gene            <1..>1800
                     /gene="RdRp"
     CDS             <1..>1800
                     /gene="RdRp"
                     /codon_start=1
                     /product="RNA-dependent RNa polymerase"
                     /translation="CPFDAKYTFHSDAIYYATQNLELNIDATETTIESHLFGGPYGSF
                     LHTNCSLRGCTKDAKDRLNQDDMHTTSIDACLNHYKSLKFNDNDCRAISIGQDFCVSD
                     EIMEFAMSEKDQRGGGRPIATPTLKTKAALMLIEKPEASIGTYTPNNILVAGRSKIKE
                     QHVTYTTAISHGASMGLTQVYQLTEDQSKYSENDNPRKYETYLRSSKILKKDIRKLQL
                     VALRKLYNRHHLIHRMPARITDDKELVTKTVVNANTRGVKATIGWPQGMLNNISTTIH
                     SAADYWILKAFKNSYPNVKIHARGLVHSDDSWVTVCTNSLDDFKLFTLYRMIAKKLFC
                     LKINEKKLWGGKYLGELVSNYNLNGKVHLATSKTLSNGLSNLTYQNWPIDVSTQISTI
                     QQVYRTGATIGTLIMLSTILRQQIMSAYQISGKQKEHLYRLPVELGGYPKCSVFKLGV
                     GGIDAMYDELANLYSRNPKEEYTKIVLGAVNVTRKYYAEVDLKTLGNDKDYAEIVMPS
                     RGDIFKGIRYLMPKSRKLNHALKTIEEVTAQFPSDGLGLIITKPLTLAESLGHLRDST
                     LNSMYRLAAEKYTQSVRRLASSQAQQSSGNVVRI"
BASE COUNT      629 a    350 c    374 g    447 t
ORIGIN      
        1 tgtccgttcg atgccaaata cacattccat tctgatgcta tttattatgc tacacaaaac
       61 ctagaattga acattgatgc aactgaaaca actatagagt cacacctatt tggcggccct
      121 tatggcagct tcctccatac aaattgttca ctaaggggtt gtaccaagga tgcaaaagac
      181 aggcttaacc aagatgacat gcacacaaca tcaatagatg cttgcctcaa ccattataag
      241 tcattgaaat tcaatgacaa tgactgcagg gcaataagca ttggccaaga tttctgtgta
      301 tcagatgaaa taatggagtt tgcaatgtct gaaaaggacc aaagaggtgg tggaagacct
      361 atcgccactc caacactaaa gaccaaggca gctttaatgt tgattgaaaa gccagaagca
      421 tcaataggca catacactcc gaacaatata ttggttgctg gcagaagcaa aattaaagag
      481 cagcatgtga catacacgac agccatatcc catggagcgt caatgggctt gacacaagtg
      541 tatcagttaa ctgaggacca aagtaagtat tcagaaaacg ataaccctag aaagtatgaa
      601 acctacttgc gctcgagtaa aatccttaaa aaggacatca ggaaattgca attggttgcc
      661 cttaggaagc tatacaacag gcatcattta atccatagga tgccagcacg gataactgat
      721 gataaagaac tggtcaccaa aacagttgtg aatgcaaaca ctcgtggggt gaaagcaact
      781 attggatggc cacaaggtat gctaaacaac atctctacca ctatacactc agcagcagat
      841 tattggatct tgaaagcttt caagaattct tacccaaatg ttaagataca tgccaggggg
      901 ttggtgcatt ctgatgactc atgggtgact gtgtgcacca actccttaga tgacttcaaa
      961 ttatttacat tgtataggat gatagcaaaa aagttatttt gtcttaaaat caatgagaag
     1021 aagttatggg gtggaaaata tttaggcgaa ctggtctcca actacaatct aaatggaaaa
     1081 gtccatttag ccacctccaa gacacttagt aatgggttgt caaacctgac ataccagaac
     1141 tggcctattg atgtcagcac acagatctca actatacagc aagtttatag aaccggagca
     1201 accataggaa cgttaataat gttatccaca attttaagac aacaaataat gtctgcatac
     1261 cagatatcag ggaagcagaa ggaacattta tataggttgc ctgtagaact gggtggttac
     1321 ccaaaatgct ctgtgtttaa attgggagtt ggcgggatag atgcaatgta tgatgaattg
     1381 gcaaatctgt actctaggaa tccaaaagag gaatatacca aaatagttct tggggctgta
     1441 aatgtgacta gaaaatatta tgctgaagtt gacctgaaga cattgggcaa tgacaaggac
     1501 tatgctgaaa tagtaatgcc gtcaagaggt gatatattta agggcataag gtatttaatg
     1561 cctaagtcac gtaaactaaa ccatgccctg aaaactatcg aagaagtcac tgcccagttc
     1621 cctagtgatg ggctaggttt aataatcaca aaaccactaa cattggctga gtcactaggg
     1681 catcttagag actcaacgct aaatagcatg tacagactgg ctgcagaaaa atacacacaa
     1741 agcgtcagaa ggctagcctc atctcaagct caacaatcat ctggaaatgt ggttagaatc
//
LOCUS       B4_1/11/BR2021_L        2507 bp    cRNA    linear       13-MAR-2025
DEFINITION  Jurua Narangue-like virus segment L partial CDS.
ACCESSION   B4_1/11/BR2021_L
VERSION
DBLINK      BioProject: PRJNA1223432
            BioSample: SAMN46822046
KEYWORDS    .
SOURCE      Jurua Narangue-like virus
  ORGANISM  Jurua Narangue-like virus
            Unclassified.
REFERENCE   1  (bases 1 to 2507)
  AUTHORS   Fuques,E., Massey,A.L., Qureshi,F.I., Campos-Silva,J.V., Ferreira
            da Silva,D.J., Peres,C., Levi,T. and Vega Thurber,R.L.
  TITLE     Large-scale metagenomic surveillance study expands the known
            diversity of RNA viruses in mosquito populations from the Amazon
            Basin
  JOURNAL   unpublished
REFERENCE   2  (bases 1 to 2507)
  AUTHORS   Fuques,E.
  TITLE     Direct Submission
  JOURNAL   Submitted (13-MAR-2025) Ecology, Evolution, and Marine Biology,
            University of California, Santa Barbara, UCSB Marine Science
            Institute, Santa Barbara, California 93117, United States
COMMENT     Bankit Comment: ALT EMAIL:eddiefuques-villalba@ucsb.edu
            Bankit Comment: TOTAL # OF SEQS:1
            
            ##Assembly-Data-START##
            Assembly Method       :: rnaSPAdes v. 3.15.3
            Sequencing Technology :: Illumina
            ##Assembly-Data-END##
FEATURES             Location/Qualifiers
     source          1..2507
                     /organism="Jurua Narangue-like virus"
                     /mol_type="viral cRNA"
                     /isolate="B4_1/11/BR2021"
                     /isolation_source="Mosquito pool"
                     /segment="L"
                     /country="Brazil"
                     /collection_date="2021"
                     /note="Viruses; Riboviria; Orthornavirae; Negarnaviricota;
                     Polyploviricotina; Ellioviricetes; Bunyavirales;
                     Phenuiviridae; Mobuvirus"
     gene            <1..>2507
                     /gene="RdRp"
     CDS             <1..>2507
                     /gene="RdRp"
                     /codon_start=3
                     /product="RNA-dependent RNA polymerase"
                     /translation="DKTYSTRANRMKLRRVQGSVWSVEDYSESVSMASIEIVRSMMTD
                     DEVVLTGSAEALCYTVLLGIGCYPNGLMCGDPNGYSVELRLDEKIRDSWFNLNLDAST
                     SRWNWSIVAPLAFIPLDLHGSRDERGMGKLRHDLVAMALGASRTDVRLKDVFKGQNIT
                     EGYDHYTPDIHVKIGNTDFFIEIGTTLSTDRRAGLDILRTKRGKYQMALEEVDLVNPC
                     VLIVIVVGKTFCASNFQLDTDLMERLVFFMHLGCRFEEIVEVSGALLVMSPTDSEQQL
                     MAINLEKSVKRVKVPEDDSCWDFPLDITKEFIKSLSTPADEGIVKDYFLMSIHHAIGS
                     LVESQRITKPDHEDPRVAEYIKVLTVQEGREVMKPTTGFPLVNVRRLEKFDMKAVPRF
                     ISGKEMSYPIIKLWNGAFAGYKNYTLDFESRSSRQEEEAYYTNPEDQERVEKRDEGLK
                     KDAHRCNIRGILTQQEKEALALDGVWGKQFRQSDAKVEKERFAKMPFTWGTDVSDIEA
                     FIANSSLLESSQFPCHESLALDLIRDSFSRLGQNKTVINWVDEWVATDIYCALEFISD
                     MATEIAVSMKQNVRRHEIILKKLAYYNAYLLILPTKSSEHIFYSLYIPKSEDAVVLSN
                     APFRELIPLEEGGYYTDFCSMRADTLANPCTINSTFLGLVSYWCYHYRISQFVPSQFV
                     KDLNAVKMLNFSLLVRLENKAKTEEAITLSRYMYMEVFKGNTLMKPDPFRLISKFSTC
                     PRSRLELFVIKRLISTFTEMLNNLPRRIEPSDDDYPDDAEEEIRNNDLWVNLKNPYTG
                     GVETSASRVVNLFYIGYAVDKDKVAQANSDYATIQKA"
BASE COUNT      743 a    508 c    638 g    618 t
ORIGIN      
        1 cggacaaaac atattcaact agagcaaaca gaatgaagct taggagagtt caaggaagtg
       61 tgtggagcgt agaggactat tcagaatcag tctctatggc ctcaattgaa atagtgaggt
      121 ctatgatgac agatgatgaa gtggttttga ctgggtccgc agaggccctg tgttacacgg
      181 tattgctagg tattggctgt tatcctaacg gtctcatgtg tggagacccg aatggatact
      241 cggtggagct gagactggac gagaagatca gggattcttg gttcaacttg aacctagatg
      301 cctcaaccag caggtggaat tggtcaatag ttgctcccct tgcttttata ccccttgacc
      361 ttcatgggtc cagagatgag aggggaatgg gcaagctgag gcatgacctg gtagctatgg
      421 ctttgggtgc gtcaaggacg gatgtgaggt taaaagatgt gttcaagggc cagaacataa
      481 cagaaggcta tgatcactac acccctgata ttcatgtgaa aattggcaat acagatttct
      541 tcatagagat tggaacaact ctgtctactg atagaagagc tggtttagac atactccgca
      601 ctaagcgagg aaagtatcaa atggcactag aagaggtaga tctggtgaac ccatgcgtac
      661 tgatagtgat agtggttgga aagacctttt gtgccagcaa tttccagcta gacactgacc
      721 tgatggagag gttagtattc ttcatgcacc tagggtgccg ctttgaggaa attgttgaag
      781 tgtctggggc cttgctagtg atgtccccga cggactcaga acagcagtta atggccatca
      841 acctggagaa gtcagtaaag agagtgaaag tgccagaaga tgactcatgc tgggattttc
      901 ccctcgacat cactaaagag tttatcaagt cattgtcaac ccctgctgat gagggtatag
      961 tgaaggatta ctttttgatg tccatccatc atgccatagg ttccctggtg gagtctcagc
     1021 gcatcactaa acccgatcat gaggacccaa gagtggcaga gtatataaaa gtgttgacag
     1081 tccaagaagg cagggaagta atgaagccca ctacagggtt tcctttagtg aatgtgagga
     1141 gactggaaaa atttgatatg aaggctgtgc ctagatttat atctgggaag gagatgagct
     1201 atcctataat aaaactgtgg aatggagcct ttgctggcta caagaattac accctggatt
     1261 ttgagagtag gtcaagccga caggaggaag aagcatacta tactaaccca gaagaccagg
     1321 agagagtgga aaagagagat gagggcctaa agaaggatgc gcacagatgc aacatcagag
     1381 gaatcctgac acagcaagag aaggaggcac tagcccttga tggggtctgg ggtaagcaat
     1441 ttaggcagtc tgacgcaaaa gttgagaagg agaggtttgc caagatgcca ttcacctggg
     1501 gcactgatgt gagtgacata gaagcattta tagccaattc tagcctatta gaatctagcc
     1561 agttcccttg tcatgagagc ctggcacttg acctgatccg agatagcttc tctaggttgg
     1621 gtcagaacaa gacggtgatc aactgggttg atgagtgggt cgctactgac atatattgtg
     1681 ctctagaatt catctctgac atggctacag agattgcagt gtcaatgaag caaaatgtcc
     1741 ggaggcatga gattatactc aaaaagctgg cctattataa tgcataccta ttaatcctgc
     1801 caactaagtc atctgaacac atattttact ctctatacat cccaaaaagt gaggatgctg
     1861 ttgtgctgtc taatgcccca tttagagagc tgatccctct ggaggaaggg ggctattaca
     1921 ctgacttctg ctccatgaga gctgacacct tagccaatcc ttgcaccata aactcaactt
     1981 ttcttggtct ggtgtcatac tggtgctatc attaccgcat ttctcagttc gttcctagtc
     2041 agtttgtcaa agatctcaac gcagtgaaga tgctcaactt cagcctgctt gtccgactag
     2101 agaacaaagc aaagacagaa gaagcaatta ccttgtctag atacatgtac atggaagtgt
     2161 tcaaaggcaa cactcttatg aagccagacc cgtttagact cattagcaag ttcagcacct
     2221 gccctcggtc ccggctggaa ctatttgtga tcaaaaggct catatcaacc ttcacagaga
     2281 tgctaaacaa cttgcctcgc agaatagagc cgtcagatga tgattaccca gacgatgcag
     2341 aagaggaaat aagaaacaat gacctctggg tcaaccttaa gaacccatac acaggagggg
     2401 tggagacgtc agcctcaagg gttgtaaacc tcttttacat tggatatgca gttgataagg
     2461 acaaggtggc acaggcaaat tcagactacg caacgattca aaaagcg
//
LOCUS       C7_2/2/BR2021_L         4109 bp    cRNA    linear       13-MAR-2025
DEFINITION  Jurua mobuvirus segment L, RdRp partial CDS.
ACCESSION   C7_2/2/BR2021_L
VERSION
DBLINK      BioProject: PRJNA1223432
            BioSample: SAMN46822068
KEYWORDS    .
SOURCE      Jurua mobuvirus
  ORGANISM  Jurua mobuvirus
            Unclassified.
REFERENCE   1  (bases 1 to 4109)
  AUTHORS   Fuques,E., Massey,A.L., Qureshi,F.I., Campos-Silva,J.V., Ferreira
            da Silva,D.J., Peres,C., Levi,T. and Vega Thurber,R.L.
  TITLE     Large-scale metagenomic surveillance study expands the known
            diversity of RNA viruses in mosquito populations from the Amazon
            Basin
  JOURNAL   unpublished
REFERENCE   2  (bases 1 to 4109)
  AUTHORS   Fuques,E.
  TITLE     Direct Submission
  JOURNAL   Submitted (13-MAR-2025) Ecology, Evolution, and Marine Biology,
            University of California, Santa Barbara, UCSB Marine Science
            Institute, Santa Barbara, California 93117, United States
COMMENT     Bankit Comment: ALT EMAIL:eddiefuques-villalba@ucsb.edu
            Bankit Comment: TOTAL # OF SEQS:2
            
            ##Assembly-Data-START##
            Assembly Method       :: rnaSPAdes v. 3.15.3
            Sequencing Technology :: Illumina
            ##Assembly-Data-END##
FEATURES             Location/Qualifiers
     source          1..4109
                     /organism="Jurua mobuvirus"
                     /mol_type="viral cRNA"
                     /isolate="C7_2/2/BR2021"
                     /isolation_source="Mosquito pool"
                     /segment="L"
                     /country="Brazil"
                     /collection_date="2021"
                     /note="Viruses; Riboviria; Orthornavirae; Negarnaviricota;
                     Polyploviricotina; Ellioviricetes; Bunyavirales;
                     Phenuiviridae; Mobuvirus"
     gene            <1..>4109
                     /gene="RdRp"
     CDS             <1..>4109
                     /gene="RdRp"
                     /codon_start=2
                     /product="RNA-dependent RNA polymerase"
                     /translation="VADWVEEWTRTRIYQALEFISDVATEVAISMKQNVKSNEVILKK
                     LAFYNAYLLIVPTKSSEHIFYSIYIPKSAEAHPLCSGPFRELISLEDGGYYTDFCSMR
                     ADTLANPCTISSTFIGLVSYWCYHYRVMNFTPEHVLKNPNAVCMLLFSTLVRLENKAK
                     TEEAITLSRYMYMEVFKGFSLVKPDPFRLISKLNTCPRSRLELFVIKRLISTFEIMLE
                     NLPYRIPPPEDYPDDAEEEIRNNDLWANLLNPYTGHPEQSASRVVNLFYIGYAVDKDK
                     IAQTNSDYATIQKAIKKDREFNIQEASKSNGLEDDFKDFPKEKQFSINALKHGVKLMA
                     KDLERKHGRGYKTRMAELVIAAMCDKMTEEVATLKASSKEACKPWDALASAQDAILNK
                     TQRTKVITALLENLELFEHNVFRRFHELVELIEQSSVGILSDLFKKNQHGGLREIYVL
                     NIHSRIIALFLETASRVLCRQFECETMTHPNNKIEVIESHKIAVATRAAKTDRTYSEF
                     HCSADKKNWNNNLVMPALSVALLMLLPRTFRGSIQRCLNMWNRRLLKIPDGVLKLLVS
                     GTVLSCDTYKEMLEEYDNPKEASGPGEMPPIFAAPKSAFVRLSTGMMQGILHYTSSLA
                     HVAFLYSSAQVMRSAIQLRCPGVEHKISQMCSSDDSATIVSIIHSQDASKTELLRNRV
                     WGEAICLALTKFCTFYCFTNSEKSTMGAPGHIEFNSEFVIGNTLAMPVLKWTLACFGV
                     TESESFLLRYNTMYNLMSQANSAGLPARNTTMVQVAQGLLAYRLIGSSTSQFFKAYCR
                     LIRKFPDPLYGYFIIDNVYVPGMLGYGYHHWANSRTGGYYKVKVKSVIDGTLGFTPDG
                     GIVENFLLRHGRSQRYAQMLETIGNGMSIAELRDYVNDRAVSLYTVSTCKEDSQVKLI
                     AKALLPGTAQSLSRGNPFLQALSSSVYCLHTYCFTRYESCLMGTERERSSSKSSLLGE
                     LYRRIQEPRSREDEFLADSEAAAFPNHNLFKAYWVILDPFKSSRMRRVRPMRYKKTTM
                     FLPHATSHIAIPLYDLCKDKWVGIRHKHSRKLAEKCWSEYLELMPWLRDDMESTLKES
                     PFSDHMELHNFVSSAAKHHRKFTRVGPSIRSTFAESQVSLVARRTCQEGVVLSLDPKR
                     VKDVRAMKNRRGAVGLALEIPISSARDEAIDYIVRDYPVEDKELECLRDQNRRTAILN
                     VILKKKAGASDETITNLVMEMGGGLVSSWTNEQSKRVYVESGHTRVEWKGVGRLLLCN
                     REVTMAVEVEDQIIKRIKTSSLRETRKCFFALRAFLTSQGLYPDASNLYAHLYYTHKE
                     LSSEPPGTPIMEMQDPLFSRTPALDNVRYKVVQGQGDIRLVQIGLGLEP"
BASE COUNT     1226 a    911 c    983 g    989 t
ORIGIN      
        1 tgttgcagat tgggtggaag agtggactag aaccaggatc tatcaagccc tagagttcat
       61 atctgatgta gccacagaag tggctatatc tatgaagcag aatgtgaaat ccaacgaagt
      121 gattttaaag aagttggcct tctacaatgc ttacttacta atagttccaa ctaagtcgtc
      181 agaacatata ttctattcta tatacattcc taagagtgca gaggcacacc cactatgcag
      241 cgggcctttc agggagctca ttagccttga agatggtggc tattacactg acttctgctc
      301 catgagagcc gacacactgg caaacccatg caccattagt agcactttca ttgggttggt
      361 ttcttactgg tgttatcact atagggtgat gaacttcact cctgaacatg tcctaaagaa
      421 tcctaatgca gtgtgcatgc tgctctttag caccctagtc aggctggaga ataaggcaaa
      481 gacagaagag gcaattactc tgtctcgcta catgtacatg gaggtcttca aggggttctc
      541 cttagtcaaa ccagatccct tcagattgat cagcaaactc aacacttgcc ccagatctcg
      601 cttggagcta tttgtgataa agcgactcat ctccacattt gaaattatgt tagagaacct
      661 gccataccgc atacctcctc cagaagacta ccccgatgat gcggaggaag aaataaggaa
      721 taatgactta tgggcaaatc tactaaatcc atatactggc caccctgaac agtcagcgtc
      781 tagagtagtc aacctcttct atataggtta tgccgtggac aaggacaaaa tagcccaaac
      841 caactcagac tatgccacta tacagaaagc cataaagaaa gacagggagt tcaacattca
      901 ggaggctagc aaaagcaatg gccttgagga tgatttcaag gatttcccta aagagaaaca
      961 attctccatc aacgcactga aacatggagt aaaactaatg gctaaagacc tggagagaaa
     1021 acacggcaga ggatacaaga ccagaatggc tgagctggtc attgcagcca tgtgtgacaa
     1081 aatgacagag gaagttgcaa ccctcaaggc ctcttctaag gaagcatgca agccctggga
     1141 tgccttagcc agtgcccaag atgccatact taacaagact cagaggacta aggtgataac
     1201 tgctctgctg gagaatttgg aactatttga gcacaatgtt ttccgaaggt tccatgagct
     1261 cgtagagctt atcgagcaat ccagtgtagg aatcctgagt gacctattta agaagaacca
     1321 gcacggtggc ctcagagaaa tatatgtcct gaacatacac tcaaggatca tagccctatt
     1381 cttggagaca gcatcaaggg tcctgtgcag gcaatttgag tgtgagacta tgacccaccc
     1441 aaacaataaa attgaagtca tcgaatctca caaaattgct gtggccacca gagccgccaa
     1501 gacagatagg acctactctg agttccattg ctcagcagac aaaaagaatt ggaacaacaa
     1561 cctggtcatg ccagcactct ctgtagcctt gctgatgctc ttgcccagaa cattccgcgg
     1621 gtcaatccaa agatgtctga acatgtggaa taggaggctg ctaaagatcc cagatggtgt
     1681 cttgaaattg cttgttagtg gcacagtgct atcatgtgac acatataaag agatgttaga
     1741 agagtacgac aatcccaaag aggcaagtgg gccaggtgaa atgccaccaa tcttcgcagc
     1801 accaaagtca gcctttgtga ggctgtcaac aggcatgatg cagggaatac tccactacac
     1861 atcatcactg gcgcatgtgg cattcctcta ttcttcagct caagtaatga gaagtgccat
     1921 ccagctacga tgtccaggag tggagcacaa gattagtcaa atgtgctcct ctgatgactc
     1981 agccacaata gtaagcatta tacactctca ggatgccagc aagaccgaat tactgaggaa
     2041 tagagtgtgg ggtgaagcca tctgccttgc tctgaccaag ttttgcacat tttactgctt
     2101 caccaactca gaaaaatcta ctatgggtgc tcccggccac atagagttta atagcgagtt
     2161 tgtcataggc aatactctgg ctatgccggt cttgaaatgg acgctagcct gttttggagt
     2221 cacagagtct gagtccttct tgctaagata caacacaatg tataacctta tgagccaggc
     2281 caactcagct gggttgcctg ctaggaacac cacaatggtt caggttgctc agggactgtt
     2341 agcatacagg ttgataggct catctaccag tcaattcttc aaggcctatt gtaggctgat
     2401 aaggaagttc cctgatcccc tgtacgggta tttcatcatt gacaatgtat atgttcctgg
     2461 aatgctaggg tatggatacc atcattgggc caattccagg actggtggat attataaggt
     2521 taaggttaag agtgtcatag atgggactct tgggttcaca ccagacggtg ggatagttga
     2581 aaatttcctg ctcagacacg gtagaagcca aagatatgct cagatgctgg agacgattgg
     2641 caatggaatg tcaatcgctg agcttagaga ctacgttaat gacagagcag tcagcctcta
     2701 tactgtgtcc acttgcaagg aagactctca ggttaagttg atcgcaaagg ccttgctacc
     2761 tggcacagct caatcacttt cgagaggaaa cccgtttctt caggctctat catcttcagt
     2821 ttattgctta cacacttact gcttcacaag gtacgaatca tgcctcatgg gaacagagag
     2881 agaaaggtca agctcaaagt cttctctgct gggtgagcta taccgcagga tccaggagcc
     2941 aaggtccaga gaagatgaat tcttagcaga ctcagaagca gctgcgttcc caaaccacaa
     3001 cctgtttaag gcgtattggg tcatactgga tcccttcaag tcctctagga tgcgtagagt
     3061 ccggcctatg cgctataaga aaactactat gtttctgcct catgccacaa gccacattgc
     3121 aatccctctg tatgatcttt gcaaagacaa gtgggttggc ataagacaca agcactccag
     3181 gaaattagct gagaaatgtt ggtcagagta tctggaatta atgccctggc tgcgagatga
     3241 tatggagagc actctaaaag aatccccatt ttccgaccac atggaacttc acaacttcgt
     3301 gagctcggca gcaaagcacc ataggaaatt caccagagtt gggccatcaa ttagatcaac
     3361 ctttgcagag tcccaggtta gtctagtagc gaggaggaca tgtcaggaag gagtggtctt
     3421 gagtctagac ccaaaaagag tcaaggatgt gagggcgatg aaaaacaggc gaggtgcagt
     3481 gggcctcgct ttagagatac cgatatcaag tgcaagagat gaggcaatag actacatagt
     3541 gagggactat cctgttgagg acaaggagct agagtgcttg cgtgatcaga atcgaagaac
     3601 agcaatatta aatgtcatct taaagaagaa agctggcgca tcagacgaga ctatcactaa
     3661 tctggtgatg gaaatggggg gtggtttagt atcctcctgg actaacgagc agtcaaagag
     3721 agtgtatgtc gagtctggtc acacaagagt ggagtggaaa ggtgtcggca ggctactttt
     3781 gtgcaacagg gaggtgacaa tggcagttga ggtggaggac caaataatta agaggataaa
     3841 gacaagcagc ctaagagaaa ccaggaagtg cttctttgca ctgagagcct tcttaactag
     3901 ccaaggtctg tatccagatg cttccaacct gtacgcacac ttgtactata ctcataagga
     3961 actgtccagt gaacctcctg ggacgccaat catggagatg caggacccac tattttctag
     4021 gactcctgcc ctggacaatg tgaggtacaa agttgtgcaa ggccaaggtg atatccgcct
     4081 cgttcaaata ggtctgggat tagaaccgt
//
LOCUS       D10_2/25/BR2021_L       3998 bp    cRNA    linear       13-MAR-2025
DEFINITION  Jurua mobuvirus segment L, RdRp partial CDS.
ACCESSION   D10_2/25/BR2021_L
VERSION
DBLINK      BioProject: PRJNA1223432
            BioSample: SAMN46822083
KEYWORDS    .
SOURCE      Jurua mobuvirus
  ORGANISM  Jurua mobuvirus
            Unclassified.
REFERENCE   1  (bases 1 to 3998)
  AUTHORS   Fuques,E., Massey,A.L., Qureshi,F.I., Campos-Silva,J.V., Ferreira
            da Silva,D.J., Peres,C., Levi,T. and Vega Thurber,R.L.
  TITLE     Large-scale metagenomic surveillance study expands the known
            diversity of RNA viruses in mosquito populations from the Amazon
            Basin
  JOURNAL   unpublished
REFERENCE   2  (bases 1 to 3998)
  AUTHORS   Fuques,E.
  TITLE     Direct Submission
  JOURNAL   Submitted (13-MAR-2025) Ecology, Evolution, and Marine Biology,
            University of California, Santa Barbara, UCSB Marine Science
            Institute, Santa Barbara, California 93117, United States
COMMENT     Bankit Comment: ALT EMAIL:eddiefuques-villalba@ucsb.edu
            Bankit Comment: TOTAL # OF SEQS:2
            
            ##Assembly-Data-START##
            Assembly Method       :: rnaSPAdes v. 3.15.3
            Sequencing Technology :: Illumina
            ##Assembly-Data-END##
FEATURES             Location/Qualifiers
     source          1..3998
                     /organism="Jurua mobuvirus"
                     /mol_type="viral cRNA"
                     /isolate="D10_2/25/BR2021"
                     /isolation_source="Mosquito pool"
                     /segment="L"
                     /country="Brazil"
                     /collection_date="2021"
                     /note="Viruses; Riboviria; Orthornavirae; Negarnaviricota;
                     Polyploviricotina; Ellioviricetes; Bunyavirales;
                     Phenuiviridae; Mobuvirus"
     gene            56..>3998
                     /gene="RdRp"
     CDS             56..>3998
                     /gene="RdRp"
                     /codon_start=1
                     /product="RNA-dependent RNA polymerase"
                     /translation="MKLRRVEGSVWSVDDYSESVSMVSLEMLRGMVPDDREVLTGSSE
                     AVCLTILLTLGYYPEGLNCGTATGIVNVQHVDSKIKDEWFHLSLDTETGKWDWSIATT
                     TGPFSVRLRGKRDERGMGKLRHDLVAMALGVNKTDVKLRDVFRGLEITEGYEHYTPDI
                     HLKVGNTDFFIEIGTTLSTDPRGGLDMLRQKLGKYRLALEEVRLDGPCILVVIIVGKT
                     FCVSNFYLDCDVIEKLIYYMHLGCRFEEVVEASGMQPLLGTIDTEQQLMAISLEKAIK
                     KVPQHLTDDPWDFPLDVTNRFIESLEEPVNEELVHDYFNMSLSSAISSMIENTKEGAG
                     PDPRVSKYIEVLSTQESRNVQKPAVGFPLVEIERSSQHDMKVIPRHIMGPEAELPIIK
                     LWNGAFEGYYNYDLDFEERSGELEEEAYYLDRDEQEQVEKRHEEFKKTAHRSNIRGVL
                     TEQEKESLALDGLWGKRFRNSQAKKCKELFAKLPFSWDTDTGDIERFITDSELLSESR
                     LPWAESPSLELVRDSFLRLNQHTTVADWVEEWTRTRIYQALEFISDVATEVAISMKQN
                     VKSNEVILKKLAFYNAYLLIVPTKSSEHIFYSIYIPKSAEAYPLCSGPFRELISLEDG
                     GYYTDFCSMRADTLANPCTISSTFIGLVSYWCYHYRVMNFTPEHVLKNPNAVCMLLFS
                     TLVRLENKAKTEEAITLSRYMYMEVFKGFSLVKPDPFRLINKFNTCPRSRLELFVIKR
                     LISTFEIMLENLPYRIPPPEDYPDDAEEEIRNNDLWANLLNPYTGHPEQSASRVVNLF
                     YIGYAVDKDKIAQTNSDYATIQKAIKKDREFNIQEASKSNGLEDDFKDFPKEKQFSIN
                     ALKHGVKLMAKDLERKHGRGYKTRMAELVIAAMCDKMTEEVATLKASSKEACKPWDAL
                     ASAQDAILNKTQRTKVITALLENLELFEHNVFRRFHELVELIEQSSVGILSDLFKKNQ
                     HGGLREIYVLNIHSRIIALFLETASRVLCRQFECETMTHPNNKIEVIESHKIAVATRA
                     AKTDRTYSEFHCSADKKNWNNNLVMPALSVALLMLLPRTFRGSIQRCLNMWNRRLLKI
                     PDGVLKLLVSGTVLSCDTYKEMLEEYDNPKEASGPGEMPPIFAAPKSAFVRLSTGMMQ
                     GILHYTSSLAHVAFLYSSAQVMKSAIQLRCPGVEHKISQMCSSDDSATIVSIIHSQDA
                     SKTELLRNRVWGEAICLALTKFCTFYCFTNSEKSTMGAPGHIEFNSEFVIGNTLAMPV
                     LKWTLACFGVTESESFLLRYNTMYNLMSQANSAGLPARNTTMVQVAQGLLAY"
BASE COUNT     1205 a    832 c   1004 g    957 t
ORIGIN      
        1 tgacaaaaca attttcaata gttggaacaa gggagaatat agatagtgag acagcatgaa
       61 gttgaggaga gtggaaggga gtgtctggag cgtggatgac tactctgagt cagtttccat
      121 ggtttccttg gagatgttga gggggatggt gcctgatgac agggaggtgc tgactgggtc
      181 atctgaggct gtatgcctaa caatccttct gactctggga tactaccctg agggtctgaa
      241 ctgcggaaca gcaacgggga tagtgaatgt gcagcatgta gactctaaga ttaaggatga
      301 gtggtttcac ctgagtttag acacagagac tggcaagtgg gactggtcta tagccacaac
      361 aacagggccg ttcagcgtgc gcttgagggg aaagagagat gagaggggga tgggaaagct
      421 gaggcatgac ctagtggcca tggctttggg ggttaacaaa actgatgtaa agctaaggga
      481 tgttttcagg gggctggaaa taactgaggg ctacgagcat tacacccctg acattcactt
      541 gaaggttgga aacactgatt tttttattga aataggtaca acactctcaa cagacccgag
      601 aggaggcctt gacatgctga ggcagaagct agggaaatac cggttagcac tagaagaggt
      661 tagattagat gggccatgca tattagtagt tatcatagta gggaaaacat tctgtgttag
      721 caatttttat ttagactgtg atgttataga gaaactaatt tactatatgc acctaggatg
      781 taggtttgaa gaagtggtgg aagcttctgg catgcaaccc cttctgggta ccatagacac
      841 agagcagcag ctcatggcaa tcagcctgga gaaagcaata aagaaggtgc cccagcatct
      901 aactgatgat ccctgggact tccctctgga cgtgaccaat aggttcatag agtcattaga
      961 ggaaccagtg aatgaagagc ttgtgcatga ttattttaac atgtcgttgt cgtctgcaat
     1021 cagtagcatg atagagaaca caaaggaggg agctggccct gaccctaggg ttagtaagta
     1081 cattgaggta ctctcaactc aagagtctag gaacgtgcag aagccagcag ttggattccc
     1141 tcttgtggag atagagagat caagccaaca cgacatgaaa gtcattccaa ggcacataat
     1201 gggccctgag gcggaacttc ccatcatcaa gctgtggaac ggggcatttg aagggtacta
     1261 caactatgat ctagattttg aagaaagatc cggtgaatta gaagaggagg catactacct
     1321 ggatagagat gagcaggagc aagtggaaaa gaggcatgaa gagttcaaga agacagctca
     1381 caggagcaat atacgagggg tgctgacaga gcaagaaaag gaatccttag ccctagatgg
     1441 tttgtggggt aaaaggttca ggaactctca ggccaagaaa tgcaaagagc tatttgcaaa
     1501 gcttcctttt tcatgggaca ccgatactgg ggacatagag agatttataa ctgattctga
     1561 actcctgagt gagagtaggt tgccctgggc tgaaagcccc tccctagagc ttgtgaggga
     1621 cagcttcctg cgtctgaacc agcacaccac tgttgcagat tgggtggaag agtggactag
     1681 aactaggatc tatcaagccc tagagttcat atctgatgta gctacagaag tggctatatc
     1741 catgaagcag aatgtgaaat ccaacgaagt gattttaaag aagttggcct tctacaatgc
     1801 ttacttacta atagttccaa ctaagtcgtc agaacatata ttctattcca tatacattcc
     1861 taagagtgct gaggcatacc cactatgcag cgggcctttc agggagctca ttagccttga
     1921 agatggtggc tattacactg acttctgctc catgagagcc gacacactgg caaacccatg
     1981 caccattagt agtactttca tagggttggt ttcttactgg tgttatcact atagggtgat
     2041 gaacttcact cctgaacatg tcctaaagaa tcctaatgca gtgtgcatgc tgctctttag
     2101 caccctagtc aggctggaga ataaggcaaa gacagaagaa gcaattactc tgtctcgcta
     2161 catgtacatg gaggtcttca aggggttctc cttagtcaaa ccagatcctt tcagattgat
     2221 caacaaattc aacacttgcc ccagatctcg cttggagcta tttgtgataa agcgactcat
     2281 ctctacattt gaaattatgt tagagaacct gccataccgc atacctcctc cagaagacta
     2341 ccccgatgat gcggaggaag aaataaggaa taatgactta tgggcaaatc tattaaatcc
     2401 atatactggc caccctgaac agtctgcgtc tagagtggtc aacctcttct atataggtta
     2461 tgccgtggac aaggacaaaa tagcccaaac caactcagac tatgccacta tacagaaagc
     2521 cataaagaaa gacagggagt tcaacattca ggaggctagc aaaagcaatg gccttgagga
     2581 tgatttcaag gatttcccta aagagaagca attctccatc aacgcactga aacatggagt
     2641 aaaactaatg gctaaagacc tagagagaaa acacggcaga ggatacaaga ccagaatggc
     2701 tgagctggtc attgcagcca tgtgtgacaa aatgacagag gaagttgcaa ccctcaaggc
     2761 ctcttctaag gaagcatgca agccctggga tgccttagcc agtgcccaag atgccatact
     2821 taacaagact cagaggacta aggtgataac tgctctgctg gagaatttgg aactatttga
     2881 gcacaatgtt ttccgaaggt tccatgagct cgtagagctc atcgagcaat ccagtgtggg
     2941 aatcctgagt gacctattta agaagaatca gcacggtggc ctcagagaaa tatatgtctt
     3001 gaacatacac tcgaggatca tagccctatt cttggagaca gcatcaaggg ttctgtgcag
     3061 gcaatttgag tgtgagacca tgacccaccc aaacaataaa attgaagtca tagaatctca
     3121 caaaattgct gtggccacca gagccgccaa gacagatagg acctattctg agttccattg
     3181 ctcagcagac aaaaagaatt ggaacaacaa cctggtcatg ccagcactct ctgtagcttt
     3241 actgatgctc ttgcccagaa cattccgcgg gtcaatccaa agatgtctga acatgtggaa
     3301 taggaggctg ctaaagattc cagatggtgt cttgaaactg cttgttagtg gcacagtgct
     3361 atcatgtgac acatataaag agatgttaga agagtacgac aatcccaaag aggcaagtgg
     3421 gccaggtgaa atgccaccaa ttttcgcagc accaaagtca gcctttgtga ggctgtcaac
     3481 aggcatgatg cagggaatac tccactacac atcatcactg gcgcatgtgg cattcctcta
     3541 ttcttcagct caagtaatga aaagtgctat ccagctacga tgtccaggag tggagcacaa
     3601 gattagtcaa atgtgctcct ctgatgattc agccacaata gtaagcatta tacactctca
     3661 ggatgccagc aagaccgaat tgctaaggaa tagagtgtgg ggtgaggcca tctgccttgc
     3721 tctgaccaag ttctgcacat tttactgctt caccaactca gaaaaatcta ccatgggtgc
     3781 tcccggccac atagagttta atagcgagtt tgtcataggc aacactctgg ctatgccggt
     3841 cttgaaatgg acgctagcct gttttggagt cacagagtct gagtccttct tgctaagata
     3901 caacacaatg tataacctta tgagccaggc caactcagct gggttgcctg ctaggaacac
     3961 cacgatggtt caggttgctc aggggctgtt ggcataca
//
LOCUS       B6_22/2/BR2021_L        6425 bp    cRNA    linear       14-MAR-2025
DEFINITION  Jurua Cumuto-like virus isolate B6_22/2/BR2021 segment L complete
            genomic sequence.
ACCESSION   B6_22/2/BR2021_L
VERSION
DBLINK      BioProject: PRJNA1223432
            BioSample: SAMN46822059
KEYWORDS    .
SOURCE      Jurua Cumuto-like virus
  ORGANISM  Jurua Cumuto-like virus
            Unclassified.
REFERENCE   1  (bases 1 to 6425)
  AUTHORS   Fuques,E., Massey,A.L., Qureshi,F.I., Campos-Silva,J.V., Ferreira
            da Silva,D.J., Peres,C., Levi,T. and Vega Thurber,R.L.
  TITLE     Large-scale metagenomic surveillance study expands the known
            diversity of RNA viruses in mosquito populations from the Amazon
            Basin
  JOURNAL   unpublished
REFERENCE   2  (bases 1 to 6425)
  AUTHORS   Fuques,E.
  TITLE     Direct Submission
  JOURNAL   Submitted (14-MAR-2025) Ecology, Evolution, and Marine Biology,
            University of California, Santa Barbara, UCSB Marine Science
            Institute, Santa Barbara, California 93117, United States
COMMENT     Bankit Comment: ALT EMAIL:eddiefuques-villalba@ucsb.edu
            Bankit Comment: TOTAL # OF SEQS:1
            
            ##Assembly-Data-START##
            Assembly Method       :: rnaSPAdes v. 3.15.3
            Sequencing Technology :: Illumina
            ##Assembly-Data-END##
FEATURES             Location/Qualifiers
     source          1..6425
                     /organism="Jurua Cumuto-like virus"
                     /mol_type="viral cRNA"
                     /isolate="B6_22/2/BR2021"
                     /isolation_source="Mosquito pool"
                     /segment="L"
                     /country="Brazil"
                     /collection_date="2021"
                     /note="Viruses; Riboviria; Orthornavirae; Negarnaviricota;
                     Polyploviricotina; Ellioviricetes; Bunyavirales;
                     Phenuiviridae; Goukovirus"
     gene            63..6278
                     /gene="RdRp"
     CDS             63..6278
                     /gene="RdRp"
                     /codon_start=1
                     /product="RNA-dependent RNA polymerase"
                     /translation="MEPTLSIEDLKNKPLVQEFILKEFKKNCLISGVLQGSKSILRPQ
                     TRVLKIPDLETGDVEFDALNNIVKVSLGEGFEDSASATSIRQDLATAYTPDEMRTFPH
                     DFTFGLITDQTDKRFDEIFPKQEDGYDDKTPDLFLDDMEATVLLEFTTTRIDNFNVMR
                     RKIDEKSYKYKEAFQARINRMRSTNVDKKYGFSPIVVSDTRVAHSSDIILPSVLIDEL
                     CARYRFAINIVDMAVRAGLRLGETETDQLKIDIMASIRSIKPQFQNPDDVPEILIPLT
                     RERLVTDDVTPSEARRESVRVYKELLTKSIKEVERDRGETNKADVWSKVLRGNIGKRM
                     DQKAVLQLPGLIPAYNSLTEWKPEPSFVLDDYGRLWDKAIEELSSPEWNFEATEQERI
                     ELAMRDGSAEMEKVDNKKRRLYKRIKVQLSEVQKVEFAKLGVQAKALDKDPEVKQYRD
                     EKRDGFSMNVSTMDIEKFINGEQKITLLETNTSLNPVMLLLDKALEIHSDDKEESLSL
                     LNRISKDSEYLWCQFISDIGTELCISLKQNVGHNEFVLKKLRFWDAYLLIKPTNSDSH
                     IFYSLLIKKCGSVECSPEGITKVPLEYSDYYIYPWMSYSISKLVNCVKAESFFMAMAS
                     QWSRYYDVTTLRGINMPEVRRMMKLCLLVHLEDKPKTEEILTLFRYISMEKFSLVRTD
                     SLKMLEKMPNLVRSRLQVWVMSKLINSMLSSNYEPTVIEDELATGVRMERLWDNMLNP
                     YTGEKLLRPAKLVELYYIGYATNKDAKAWENTEFDLVKKIVKYELELKKVRPEYCGLQ
                     ESPDGKYKFHEWSRKLVCAGADALKRQLKGMYSSKFENRIESKIIDRLARLTWEQVAT
                     LKASSTFDPNVKKEIGKNGKYQTKRIKVVVAILRQRDMLLDTPAKSLAKVLDWVDKDG
                     GLRVDIFKKNQHGGLREIYVLDIRSRILQLCLEEISRAICLEFPMEMMMHPENKIKRP
                     QEHMFNTAKSTAKFKANVSSSNDAKVWNQGHHVAKFAQFLIRLLPESWIGLIVNGLKQ
                     WVHKRISLPDGVLNFFNKNQGSLMYDEIHNKIRDGYRGLEKFSWIHQGEQFLRIESGM
                     MQGILHYTSSLFHTALLTMRDSLWRTLCSTKNLKSSTLDLVSSDDSSRMTDIYSESQE
                     QFRVLKILAKADHISIKYLSPFFGIFMSPKSTMCCSGVMEFNSEFFFRASLYRPTLKW
                     AYAALNILEVESLIERQEVMYNLVTELLEGGAGFRQAHETQIAQSLLHYRLMGYSVNP
                     LFNPYTICLLRIPDPSLGFFLMDNRLSTGLAGLSYSLWMMTCKNDNLSKLYSRMLDEG
                     NLTTTTTGQITRGCQIRFGNRQRALKVVKECEEVKPNWREEIEENPAVLYKVARDLET
                     SYLKMLVKLTSPSVMRTLAKGNSISRMLASSVYLINGLSTTIGSNWNSIIKEMENKDV
                     QKVSLWRLLQVELQGLPLLTEEKKNILFPVREYYSSLQNLLVQLKGMRLSEEGSRKML
                     RSHIMVFPEPAQLPFSLEEIVRWKWFGDNLPASRSVLNRVWEAHLSVYPWLRLSPEET
                     LEKSNGYFESQIQLRNFVARQTSRSRVVHLTGAPIRDMDTNDMVLNAILKNQIPGYTL
                     VQPDRVRLATGKSADILMSAIANTMEFPFTALELENQIKKSLIDYESAWDGGAIRPSS
                     RKVRLSLIQMFLKYQKAGTLQDIDGVRLLKAMEDSRLGVIGGFVKIQRQRAARANVWS
                     GTGKWSGVVGDASLDITIKDDRLVRIETNSVSKLRESQWLLAELLREFGVNAIDNDGL
                     NFSNVGVFFDLKQMRADATGAPVTENVNLHHSTKIIASKIIFTCDKSSIRLMYAFDQS
                     RRFTLVSYKPNPGDFKYTKGIVSSYRILNRWINNQSLPAQSAMITLRDTTPNFIDPDA
                     WRTFVKDSLMESLTRKGWRFNLNLANRMEDIIVVDDDYMVDIMGDDFDDFQDFEDDML
                     EKEMEQVNMEDEQDLEYEAFDLVMGEVQLEHRSSALTSIRKVHKFWDEFSYQMFEEHS
                     PSTRAKMENMIHVEGSRLLPIIEKYYGVSFRTIPVRVGDSPLEEVKEIEEEWGRK"
BASE COUNT     2142 a   1116 c   1542 g   1625 t
ORIGIN      
        1 cgtcacactt gataaagaaa gaattttgaa agtaaaagaa cagaaggatt agacattcag
       61 tcatggagcc aactctaagc attgaagatc ttaaaaacaa acccttggtg caagaattta
      121 ttctgaaaga attcaagaaa aactgtttaa tctctggtgt actgcaaggt tcaaaatcaa
      181 tcctgaggcc acagacgaga gtcctcaaaa taccagactt agaaacaggt gatgttgaat
      241 ttgatgcctt aaacaacata gtcaaagtca gcttagggga gggtttcgaa gacagtgcct
      301 ctgctacaag tattagacaa gatctagcca cagcatatac tccagatgag atgagaacct
      361 tccctcatga tttcacattt ggtctgatca cagatcaaac ggataagaga tttgatgaaa
      421 tcttcccaaa gcaggaagat ggatacgatg acaagactcc tgatctgttt ctcgatgaca
      481 tggaagccac agttctgcta gaattcacaa ctacaagaat tgacaacttc aatgtcatga
      541 ggagaaaaat tgatgagaag tcgtacaaat acaaagaagc attccaggcc agaatcaata
      601 gaatgagaag caccaatgtg gacaaaaaat atggtttctc tccaattgtt gttagtgaca
      661 ctagagtagc tcactctagt gacatcatac tgccaagcgt cttgattgat gagttatgtg
      721 cgagatacag gtttgctata aatattgtgg atatggcggt tagagcagga ttaaggctcg
      781 gggagaccga aacagatcag ttaaagattg acatcatggc atccatcagg tcaataaaac
      841 cacaattcca gaatcctgat gatgttcctg agatactgat accactaacc agggagagac
      901 tggtgactga tgatgtcacc ccatcagaag ccaggaggga gtccgttaga gtttataagg
      961 agcttttgac aaaatcaata aaggaagtag agagagatag gggtgaaact aacaaagcag
     1021 atgtatggtc taaggtcttg cgaggaaata ttggaaagag aatggatcaa aaagcagtgc
     1081 tacaattacc agggctaata ccagcttaca acagtttgac tgaatggaaa ccggagccct
     1141 cctttgtgct agatgattat gggagactgt gggataaggc aattgaagaa ctgtcatcac
     1201 cagagtggaa ctttgaagct acagagcaag aaagaataga attagcaatg agagatggta
     1261 gtgctgagat ggagaaagtg gataacaaga agaggagact atacaaaaga atcaaggtac
     1321 aattgagtga ggttcaaaag gttgaatttg ccaaactggg ggtgcaagca aaagcccttg
     1381 acaaagatcc agaagtgaag cagtacagag atgagaaacg ggatggattc tcaatgaatg
     1441 tgagtacaat ggacattgag aaattcataa atggtgaaca gaagatcacc ctgttggaga
     1501 ccaacacctc cctcaatcca gtaatgttat tgctggacaa ggctctggag attcatagtg
     1561 acgacaaaga ggagagtctg tctctactaa atagaatatc taaagattct gaatacctat
     1621 ggtgccagtt cattagtgat attggtacag agctatgcat atcgctaaaa cagaatgttg
     1681 gacacaatga gtttgtctta aaaaaactga gattctggga tgcttacttg ttgataaaac
     1741 caactaactc agactctcat attttttata gcctactgat aaagaagtgt ggaagtgtcg
     1801 aatgctcacc tgaggggatc actaaggttc cattagagta cagtgattac tacatctacc
     1861 catggatgtc atattctatc agcaagctgg taaattgtgt caaagctgag tcatttttca
     1921 tggcgatggc atctcaatgg tcaaggtatt atgatgttac aacactgagg ggaataaaca
     1981 tgcctgaagt cagaagaatg atgaaattgt gtctattggt ccacttagaa gacaagccaa
     2041 aaacagagga gatcctaact ttgtttcgct acatatccat ggaaaaattt tctttagtga
     2101 gaactgatag cctgaagatg cttgaaaaaa tgccaaatct agtgaggagc agattgcaag
     2161 tctgggtgat gagtaaacta ataaatagca tgttgagctc aaattatgag ccaactgtga
     2221 ttgaagatga attagcaaca ggtgtgagga tggagagatt atgggataac atgctgaacc
     2281 cttacacagg agaaaaattg ctaagacctg caaaacttgt tgaattgtac tacataggct
     2341 atgccacaaa caaggatgcc aaggcctggg aaaacactga atttgatttg gtgaagaaaa
     2401 tcgtgaaata tgagctagag ctgaagaaag ttagaccaga atactgtggt ttgcaggagt
     2461 cacctgatgg aaaatacaag ttccatgagt ggtctagaaa gttggtctgt gctggtgctg
     2521 acgcactaaa gagacagctg aaaggaatgt attcaagtaa atttgagaac agaattgaat
     2581 ccaagataat agatagattg gctaggttaa cctgggagca ggtggccacc ctgaaggcct
     2641 catcaacctt tgatcctaat gtgaagaagg agataggtaa gaatggtaaa tatcagacca
     2701 agagaataaa ggtggtggtt gcaattctca gacaaagaga catgttgctg gacacgcctg
     2761 ccaagtcctt agccaaagtc ctggattggg tggacaaaga tgggggctta agagtggata
     2821 tctttaaaaa gaatcagcat ggtggtctga gagaaattta tgtattagat atacgttcta
     2881 ggatcctaca actgtgtcta gaagagatct ccagagctat ttgcttggag ttccccatgg
     2941 agatgatgat gcatcctgaa aataaaataa aaagaccaca agaacacatg tttaatacag
     3001 caaagagcac agcaaagttc aaagcgaatg tttccagctc aaatgatgcg aaagtttgga
     3061 atcagggcca tcatgtggcc aagtttgctc agttcctcat tagattgctg ccagagtctt
     3121 ggataggctt gatagtgaat gggttgaaac agtgggtcca caaaagaata tcactccctg
     3181 atggtgttct gaattttttc aataaaaatc aaggatcatt gatgtatgat gagatacaca
     3241 acaagataag agatgggtac agaggtttgg aaaaattcag ctggattcac caaggagagc
     3301 aattcttaag aatagaatca ggcatgatgc aagggatact acattacacc tcatcgttat
     3361 ttcacactgc tctattgact atgcgagact ccctatggag gaccttgtgt agtactaaga
     3421 atctcaaaag ctctactctg gacttagtta gctcggatga ctcatctaga atgacagaca
     3481 tttactctga atcccaagag caattcagag tcttaaagat cttagctaaa gcagaccaca
     3541 ttagcataaa gtatttgtcc ccattcttcg gaatattcat gtcaccaaaa tcaaccatgt
     3601 gctgctctgg tgtgatggag tttaactcag aattcttttt tagagcaagt ctgtacagac
     3661 cgactctcaa gtgggcttat gccgcattga acatattaga agtcgagagt ctgatagaga
     3721 gacaagaggt tatgtacaat ttggtgacag agctactaga gggtggtgct ggctttagac
     3781 aagctcatga aacacaaata gctcaatctc tgctacatta ccgtttaatg ggctacagtg
     3841 tgaacccact cttcaatcca tataccatct gccttctaag gattccagac ccctcattgg
     3901 gtttcttcct gatggacaat agattatcca ccggactagc tggcttgagt tactctctgt
     3961 ggatgatgac atgtaaaaat gacaatctaa gcaagttata ttcaagaatg ttggatgagg
     4021 ggaatctcac aaccactaca acaggtcaaa ttactagagg ctgccagatc agatttggca
     4081 acaggcaaag agcgctgaaa gtggtgaaag aatgtgagga ggtgaagcca aattggaggg
     4141 aagagattga agaaaatcca gccgtgttgt ataaggttgc gcgagactta gagacctctt
     4201 atcttaagat gcttgtgaaa ttgactagcc cgagtgttat gagaactcta gctaagggga
     4261 actcaatatc tagaatgctt gcttcttctg tgtatttgat caatgggcta tcgacaacca
     4321 tagggtcaaa ttggaactca attataaagg agatggaaaa taaagatgtc caaaaggtga
     4381 gtctatggag gttattacaa gtggagctgc aaggactacc attactaacg gaggagaaga
     4441 agaacattct cttcccagtt agggagtact actccagtct gcaaaatctg cttgttcagt
     4501 taaagggtat gaggttatca gaagaaggaa gtaggaagat gctcagatct cacataatgg
     4561 tgttcccaga gccagctcag ttgccatttt ccttagaaga gatagtcaga tggaagtggt
     4621 ttggagacaa cctgccagca tcaagatccg ttttaaacag ggtgtgggaa gcccatctat
     4681 cagtgtatcc ctggctaagg ctctcacctg aagagaccct agagaagagc aatggctact
     4741 ttgaatccca gatacagttg agaaatttcg tagcacgtca gacaagtaga tctagggtag
     4801 tgcacttaac tggagcccca atccgggaca tggatacaaa tgacatggta ctaaatgcca
     4861 tattgaaaaa tcaaatacca ggctacactc ttgtgcagcc tgatagagtt agactggcca
     4921 ctggaaaaag tgcagacatc ttaatgagtg ccatagccaa caccatggag tttccgttca
     4981 ctgctttgga attggaaaat caaataaaga agagtctgat tgactatgag tcagcttggg
     5041 atggcggggc catcagaccg agctccagaa aagtcagatt gtctttgata caaatgtttc
     5101 tcaaatatca aaaagcaggg acactacagg acattgacgg agtgagattg ctaaaagcca
     5161 tggaagacag tcgactagga gtgatagggg gctttgtaaa gatacaaagg caaagagctg
     5221 cacgtgctaa tgtgtggtca ggaacaggga agtggagcgg tgttgttggg gatgcctctc
     5281 tagacataac tataaaggat gatagattag ttaggattga gacaaattca gttagtaaac
     5341 taagggaatc acaatggtta ctggctgagt tgctcagaga gttcggagtc aatgctattg
     5401 acaatgatgg attaaacttc tccaacgtag gagtcttctt tgacctaaaa caaatgcgag
     5461 ctgatgcaac tggtgcacca gtaactgaaa atgtcaatct ccatcatagc actaaaataa
     5521 ttgcgagtaa gataatcttc acttgtgata agtctagcat caggttaatg tatgcatttg
     5581 accagtctag aagattcacc ctggtatcat ataaacctaa cccaggtgac tttaaataca
     5641 ccaagggtat tgtttcatca tatagaatct tgaatcggtg gatcaacaat caatctctac
     5701 cagcacagtc agctatgatt acactcagag acacaacacc aaactttata gatccggacg
     5761 cttggaggac atttgtgaaa gattctttaa tggagtctct gaccagaaag ggttggaggt
     5821 tcaacctgaa tctagcaaat aggatggaag acataattgt agtggatgat gactatatgg
     5881 tggatataat gggtgatgat tttgatgatt tccaggattt cgaagatgat atgctagaga
     5941 aggaaatgga gcaggtaaac atggaggatg agcaagattt ggagtatgag gcatttgatt
     6001 tagtcatggg agaagtccaa cttgagcaca ggtccagtgc cctaacatct attcggaaag
     6061 tccacaagtt ttgggatgaa ttttcatatc agatgtttga agaacacagc cctagtacca
     6121 gggccaaaat ggaaaacatg atacatgtgg aaggatcaag attattgccc atcatagaga
     6181 aatactatgg agttagcttc agaaccattc cagttagagt tggcgacagc cccctggagg
     6241 aagtgaaaga gatagaagag gaatggggca gaaagtaagc tggacgatgg tgacagatgc
     6301 tagttacatg gaacaacgta gtttgatggg atggggtggg agacatgtgc cgaataacta
     6361 ttggttactc aattcatgtt tctgcagtgt gggtacaagc tgttgggagt ttgcgtgccc
     6421 cagtc
//
LOCUS       E14_28/17/BR2021_L      3129 bp    cRNA    linear       14-MAR-2025
DEFINITION  Jurua Goukovirus segment L, RNA-dependent RNA polymerase partial
            CDS.
ACCESSION   E14_28/17/BR2021_L
VERSION
DBLINK      BioProject: PRJNA1223432
            BioSample: SAMN46822105
KEYWORDS    .
SOURCE      Jurua Goukovirus
  ORGANISM  Jurua Goukovirus
            Unclassified.
REFERENCE   1  (bases 1 to 3129)
  AUTHORS   Fuques,E., Massey,A.L., Qureshi,F.I., Campos-Silva,J.V., Ferreira
            da Silva,D.J., Peres,C., Levi,T. and Vega Thurber,R.L.
  TITLE     Large-scale metagenomic surveillance study expands the known
            diversity of RNA viruses in mosquito populations from the Amazon
            Basin
  JOURNAL   unpublished
REFERENCE   2  (bases 1 to 3129)
  AUTHORS   Fuques,E.
  TITLE     Direct Submission
  JOURNAL   Submitted (14-MAR-2025) Ecology, Evolution, and Marine Biology,
            University of California, Santa Barbara, UCSB Marine Science
            Institute, Santa Barbara, California 93117, United States
COMMENT     Bankit Comment: ALT EMAIL:eddiefuques-villalba@ucsb.edu
            Bankit Comment: TOTAL # OF SEQS:1
            
            ##Assembly-Data-START##
            Assembly Method       :: rnaSPAdes v. 3.15.3
            Sequencing Technology :: Illumina
            ##Assembly-Data-END##
FEATURES             Location/Qualifiers
     source          1..3129
                     /organism="Jurua Goukovirus"
                     /mol_type="viral cRNA"
                     /isolate="E14_28/17/BR2021"
                     /isolation_source="Mosquito pool"
                     /segment="L"
                     /country="Brazil"
                     /collection_date="2021"
                     /note="Viruses; Riboviria; Orthornavirae; Negarnaviricota;
                     Polyploviricotina; Ellioviricetes; Bunyavirales;
                     Phenuiviridae; Goukovirus"
     gene            <1..>3129
                     /gene="RdRp"
     CDS             <1..>3129
                     /gene="RdRp"
                     /codon_start=2
                     /product="RNA-dependent RNA polymerase"
                     /translation="VNPYTGEVLHRPSQLVELYYIGYATNKDAKAWENTEFDLVKKIV
                     KYEIELEKVRPEFCGLEEEPTGSYKFHEWSRKLVCAGADALKRKLKTAYTDYETRIDD
                     KIIQRLARITWEQVATLKASSTFDPHMDKEANKDGKFQTKRIKVIVAILRQRHMLQDT
                     PAKSLSSVLEWVDADGGLRVDIFKKNQHGGLREIYVLDIRSRIVQLCLEEISRALCVE
                     FPMEMMMHPENKIRKPQEHMYNTAKSKSKLKANVSSSNDAKVWNQGHHVAKFTQFMVR
                     LLPEKWTGLLVNGFKQWLYKRIALPDGVMNFLLKKQNVLMYDEIHDKIRNAHRGLIQV
                     PWMVQGQQYLRIESGMMQGILHYTSSLFHTGLLTLRDDLWKRLCRLKNVKTITLDLVS
                     SDDSSRMTDIHSDDEYQFKMAKILSKADHILIKYLSPFFGIFMSPKSTMCCSGVMEFN
                     SEFFFRASLYRPTLKWAYASLNILEVESLIERQEVMYNLITELLEGGSGFRQAHESQM
                     AQCLLHYRLMGHSVNPLFSKFSVCLYNLPDPALGYFLMDNKLSAGLAGLNFSLWLATS
                     KHDDLNKLYSRMLDEGNLTTTTTGQITRGCQIRFGNRQKARKIIDECEDVRPNWRFEV
                     ESEPEVLYKVARTLESSYLKMLVKLTSPSVMRTLAKGNSISRMLASSVYLINGLSTSI
                     GSNWNSIIKEIEHKTVEKVSLWRLLQVNVESYDLLSEDKKDVLFPMREYYSSLQNLLC
                     SIKDHQLSEEGSRKMLRSHILVFPEPAKLPFSLEEIVRYKWFGENLPASRSVLNTIWE
                     AHKSVHTWLRDTPQATLEESNGYFESHIQLRNFIARQTTRSRVVHLTGAPIRDQDTND
                     MVLNTILKNQIPGYTLVVPNSVRLTVDKGSEALMSILISLMEFPFTQRRLEQHVKKAL
                     REHSILWDGGAVRPSQRKTRLSLIQTYVQMTREGQISALDGARLIKNMENSRLGVIGG
                     FTKIQKQSQKGQNAWDGTGKWSGIIGDASVDINIQGNALVSIETNSVTKLRESQYLLA
                     ELIREFGVTSLS"
BASE COUNT     1036 a    554 c    736 g    803 t
ORIGIN      
        1 cgtcaaccca tacacaggag aggtgctaca tagaccatct cagctagtgg aattgtacta
       61 cattggatat gcgactaata aggatgctaa agcttgggag aacacagaat ttgatttagt
      121 gaaaaagata gtgaagtatg agatagaatt ggaaaaggtt aggccagagt tttgcggttt
      181 agaagaagaa ccaactggat cttataagtt ccatgagtgg tcgaggaaac tagtgtgtgc
      241 tggagctgat gcattgaaga gaaagctaaa aacggcatat acagattatg aaacaagaat
      301 agatgacaag ataatacaga gactggctag aatcacttgg gaacaagttg cgactctgaa
      361 agcatcctcc acttttgacc ctcatatgga taaggaggca aataaggatg gaaagtttca
      421 aacaaaaaga ataaaagtca tagtcgccat actcagacaa aggcacatgt tacaagacac
      481 cccagcaaaa tcattgagtt cagtcttgga gtgggttgat gccgatggtg ggctaagagt
      541 ggacatattc aaaaagaatc aacatggtgg attaagggag atctatgtct tggacataag
      601 atcaagaata gtccagttgt gtttggaaga aatatctaga gctctatgtg ttgaatttcc
      661 aatggagatg atgatgcacc cagagaataa gattaggaag ccacaagagc acatgtacaa
      721 tactgcgaag agtaaatcaa aattgaaagc taatgtgtct agttctaatg atgctaaggt
      781 ttggaatcaa ggccatcatg tggcaaaatt cactcaattc atggttaggc tacttcctga
      841 aaaatggact ggcctcctag tgaatggctt taagcaatgg ctatataaaa gaattgccct
      901 tcctgatgga gtgatgaact tcctgctaaa gaaacagaat gtgttgatgt acgatgaaat
      961 tcatgacaaa atcaggaatg cacatagagg cctcattcaa gtcccctgga tggtgcaagg
     1021 acagcagtac ttgagaatag agtcaggaat gatgcagggg atattgcatt atacatcatc
     1081 cctattccat actgggttgt taactctaag agatgatcta tggaaaagac tatgtagact
     1141 caagaatgtg aagactataa cactggactt ggttagctca gatgactcat cgcgaatgac
     1201 agacatacac tctgatgatg aataccagtt taagatggca aaaatattgt ccaaagctga
     1261 tcacatcctg attaaatacc tatctccttt ctttggcata tttatgtcac ctaaatcaac
     1321 aatgtgttgt tccggggtga tggagtttaa ttcagagttc ttcttccgag ccagtttgta
     1381 cagacctacg ctgaagtggg cttacgctag cttgaacatt ctcgaggttg agagcctaat
     1441 agagaggcaa gaagtcatgt acaatctaat aacagagctt ctagaaggtg gttctggctt
     1501 caggcaagct catgagtctc aaatggcaca gtgcttgttg cactacagac taatgggaca
     1561 cagtgtcaat ccactattca gcaaatttag tgtttgtttg tataacctgc cagatcctgc
     1621 tctgggttac ttcttgatgg acaacaaact atctgctgga cttgctggct tgaatttttc
     1681 tctatggctg gcaacatcta agcatgatga cttgaataag ctgtactcaa gaatgttgga
     1741 tgaggggaat ttgacaacaa caacaactgg ccagataaca agaggttgtc agataaggtt
     1801 tggcaacagg cagaaggcca gaaagatcat tgatgagtgt gaagatgtta gaccaaattg
     1861 gagatttgag gtcgagagcg aaccagaagt tttgtacaag gtcgctagga cattggagtc
     1921 atcatatttg aaaatgctag tgaaattgac tagcccgagc gtgatgagaa cattagcaaa
     1981 ggggaactca atctccagaa tgttggcttc atctgtttac ctcatcaatg gtctatcgac
     2041 ctccattggt tcaaattgga actcaattat caaggaaatt gagcacaaga cagtggagaa
     2101 ggttagtctg tggaggctac tccaagtaaa tgtggaatct tatgatctac tgtccgaaga
     2161 caaaaaagat gttttgtttc caatgagaga atattatagt tctcttcaaa atttgctctg
     2221 tagcataaag gatcaccaat tgtctgaaga aggaagcaga aagatgttaa gatcccacat
     2281 cttggtgttc cctgaaccag ccaaattacc gtttagcttg gaggaaattg tccgatacaa
     2341 gtggtttggg gagaatcttc cagcatcaag aagtgtcctg aacacaatct gggaagctca
     2401 taagtctgtc cacacatggc taagggacac cccacaggct accttagaag aaagcaatgg
     2461 ctattttgaa tcccatatac agctaaggaa tttcattgct agacaaacga ctagatctag
     2521 agtagttcac ttgaccggtg cacccataag agatcaggac acaaatgaca tggtgctaaa
     2581 cactattctc aaaaatcaga taccgggata cacgttggta gtgcctaact cagttagatt
     2641 gactgtagat aaaggctcag aagcattgat gagcatatta attagtttga tggagtttcc
     2701 tttcactcaa agaagattgg agcagcatgt caagaaagct ctaagggaac atagcatcct
     2761 ctgggacgga ggagctgtga ggccttctca aagaaaaacc agattatcac tgatccagac
     2821 ttatgttcag atgactagag aaggtcaaat atcggcccta gatggagcaa ggctgataaa
     2881 gaacatggag aatagtagac taggggtgat aggaggattc acaaagattc aaaagcaatc
     2941 acaaaaaggc cagaatgcct gggatggaac aggaaagtgg agtggcataa taggtgatgc
     3001 ctcagttgat atcaacattc aggggaatgc tttagttagt attgaaacca actccgtaac
     3061 taagctacga gaatcccagt atctactggc agaactgata agggaatttg gggtcacatc
     3121 tttgtccaa
//
LOCUS       F17_5/2/BR2021_L        6934 bp    cRNA    linear   VRL 14-MAR-2025
DEFINITION  Alajuela virus strain F17_5/2/BR2021 segment L complete sequence.
ACCESSION   F17_5/2/BR2021_L
VERSION
DBLINK      BioProject: PRJNA1223432
            BioSample: SAMN46822126
KEYWORDS    .
SOURCE      Alajuela virus
  ORGANISM  Alajuela virus
            Viruses; Riboviria; Orthornavirae; Negarnaviricota;
            Polyploviricotina; Ellioviricetes; Bunyavirales; Peribunyaviridae;
            Orthobunyavirus; Alajuela orthobunyavirus.
REFERENCE   1  (bases 1 to 6934)
  AUTHORS   Fuques,E., Massey,A.L., Qureshi,F.I., Campos-Silva,J.V., Ferreira
            da Silva,D.J., Peres,C., Levi,T. and Vega Thurber,R.L.
  TITLE     Large-scale metagenomic surveillance study expands the known
            diversity of RNA viruses in mosquito populations from the Amazon
            Basin
  JOURNAL   unpublished
REFERENCE   2  (bases 1 to 6934)
  AUTHORS   Fuques,E.
  TITLE     Direct Submission
  JOURNAL   Submitted (14-MAR-2025) Ecology, Evolution, and Marine Biology,
            University of California, Santa Barbara, UCSB Marine Science
            Institute, Santa Barbara, California 93117, United States
COMMENT     Bankit Comment: ALT EMAIL:eddiefuques-villalba@ucsb.edu
            Bankit Comment: TOTAL # OF SEQS:1
            
            ##Assembly-Data-START##
            Assembly Method       :: rnaSPAdes v. 3.15.3
            Sequencing Technology :: Illumina
            ##Assembly-Data-END##
FEATURES             Location/Qualifiers
     source          1..6934
                     /organism="Alajuela virus"
                     /mol_type="viral cRNA"
                     /strain="F17_5/2/BR2021"
                     /isolation_source="Mosquito pool"
                     /db_xref="taxon:1552846"
                     /segment="L"
                     /country="Brazil"
                     /collection_date="2021"
                     /note="Viruses; Riboviria; Orthornavirae; Negarnaviricota;
                     Polyploviricotina; Ellioviricetes; Bunyavirales;
                     Peribunyaviridae; Orthobunyavirus; Alajuela
                     orthobunyavirus."
     gene            41..6862
                     /gene="RdRp"
     CDS             41..6862
                     /gene="RdRp"
                     /codon_start=1
                     /product="RNA-dependent RNA polymerase"
                     /translation="MNETLEEELKALEGRLKGVRETSDGKELFTAILVRRHDYFGYEL
                     CKAMDIPYRNDVKLVDILHECFHDIDTGDVTIPNITPDNFIFDGEILTILDYKVSVSL
                     ESTEHTIDKYTKELDKIRNSLPTRVELCIIRCHPRTTKLTFTNDRIKRMYANIQLELN
                     FEPFENLITELKDRFRDSDEFLAMIAHGDVTLTVKWCQTGCPELRQHPIFNEFYESLE
                     DEYKEMFDKSMRFSAYSAEKWNQNLIRIRDQTSEEYKEFVRRNSSELFQTDGNYPEPS
                     KEEILAGWDEMSERIQQTRQMSKDINDQKPSIHFIWSEHNPKLPTHSTHKLMMVSKLL
                     QNLSSNSDFADDFRQIGKLMDIGDNVLTYENHCEALKMEARKNLKPIQNRKLNPRRIG
                     NAQVLWEQQFLMSAEDMGKARKVHLLKEYFGIGRHRDFSHKTNTDINMDKPKILDFND
                     PDIIRMSQIMMEKTLGFLSQQTTLKPNHAIVDEYMDNIKEANENTFKTIKQILSTKYW
                     SCISDISMLMKNILSVAQYNRSHTFRLAMCANNSLYALVLPSADIKSRKSTVVFCIIA
                     LHTEEESVFNPGCLHATYKTFTSDKTGWLSISKAIRLDKERCQRIVTSPGLFLSTVTL
                     LKQDNNSIDLNDVMNFALYTSLNVTKSMLSLTEPSRYMIMNSLAVSSHVKEYISEKFN
                     PYTKTLFSVYMCNKIKIGCLNAFNQRQKIKLRDIFLTDFDITQKGISDNRDLTSIWFP
                     GFVTLKEYLNQIFLVFYLNPKGLHEKHHVMIDLLKTVIEIELDQRNNIPIPWSEIPKK
                     QTVNLPIFLNSVAINLMHDTAYCTHLRSRIENRNNLRRSFSTISTFTSSKSCIKVGDF
                     SSLKTEINRKIEKARKSEEKRSRIANPDFIHDEEYKNVVEHCNYDMMRKAIPEYTDHI
                     STKVFDRLYELQKNGVLTDEPVVGQILDMMVKHKQFFFSFFNKGQKTAKDREIFVGEY
                     EAKMCMYLVERIFKERSKVNPDEMISEPGDGKLKVLERKAEQEIRFLIEHIKQRNSPI
                     MEEIENLKESILFDKSKLEDLVNSKYHGLKLEINADMSKWSAQDVFFKYFWVIAMDPI
                     LYPEEKERIIYFFCNYMNKRLIIPDEVIYTILDQQIPYKNDMVMQVTNGLHSNTFNVK
                     RNWLQGNFNYMSSYVHSCAMSVYKDILRAAAKKIEADIMVNSMVHSDDNQTAICLINN
                     RLDTRVFTKFAIQLFEKICLTFGCQANMKKTYVTNHIKEFVSLFNLYGEPFSVYGRFT
                     LTAVGDCAYIGPYEDLASRISSTQTAIKHGCPASLAWLSISISHWITYLTYNMLPGQI
                     NDPSVSLGIENRREIPIELGGYLEANLSMIALAGLESGNIQFLINLLTRMVNPILFRE
                     NVVSQCSDIKNWDLTKLTFSEIFRLKVLRFLALDAEMDCSDTMGETGEMRSRSLLTPR
                     KFTTAGSLRKLVSFGDFQSCQSEPEGINTVVEYMIEHPELLVTKGETAEDYKNIVLYR
                     YNSKRFKESLSIQNPAQLFLEQILFSHKPIIDYTGIQEKYLNLSDSTVTEDQPEILGR
                     VTFPEAFRKIREDLSTLKITINDIQTVYDFVILNDPMVIAIANAHLLSNQGAMQDRLG
                     SSCSTMPEFRNLRLITHSPALVLRSYSTGRYDVPGADPDEMRRDRTHLQEFIDNTKLL
                     LKMEQRIEQNEKAKGSRDILFEIKEITKFYQVCYEYIKSTEHKVKVYILPVKCYTTTD
                     FCAAIQGSLIKDKQWAVIQHIHPVSAGGHKGIVQKHTTNEIKLAEDCMRLIAFFIDTF
                     IDENHRIYMFKRMVEEFTYSGRRVSDLLEIIATSKNRVDFLPILYRSGLLEQKDLDSY
                     DALKSSGRPTWNKWQTTRALDMGKIDLSIDTHRSSIRIIGEDRNLHYAELYLPSINYD
                     SITRSGYKLLNAKHGLKFQSMSEVSVKKDEWYITYQRKSRDNYVYKIFYGKKLLNPLP
                     DHDLRYNRTANPIVPVCHVIPMVRPDIDRIMLEDMDSLNIENFKIGVLNTGIGEQARL
                     RRCMLHKMKNFEGPDIKSKVINLTKLMKDNTLMSLNYDNVCNVHLSQFCKLLDCNGNE
                     GTLDDAMYSFSDEPMEQTQVDEVECTPIFKVQYSVPGSRYLNYRNAIKELLSREIRQF
                     RDAFTLVGDDFDSPENIGYLENIVCIIDQLQTNEWSTIMKKCIHICFLASNQDHVFHT
                     FNLNKYFFEGNTPASGKLNWRNLKSFIISLPEIKSAPWRNIFSSFKLKCIALLDREIA
                     KVEVNQDFSRILAREDLRQSFFNFF"
BASE COUNT     2541 a   1139 c   1316 g   1938 t
ORIGIN      
        1 cactcctcat acaattaata tataaaactc tgaaacaaaa atgaatgaaa cactagaaga
       61 agaactgaaa gctctggaag gaagactcaa aggcgtaaga gaaacatctg atgggaaaga
      121 gcttttcaca gcaattctag tgcgccgaca tgactacttt ggatatgagc tctgcaaagc
      181 aatggacata ccataccgca atgatgtaaa attagttgac attttgcatg aatgcttcca
      241 cgacattgat acaggggatg ttacaattcc taacattaca cctgataact ttatatttga
      301 tggtgaaatt ttgaccattc tggattacaa agtatcagtg tcgcttgaga gtactgaaca
      361 tacaatagac aaatatacca aagagctaga caagataaga aactccctac caacaagagt
      421 tgaactgtgt attatccggt gtcatcctag aactacaaaa ctaactttca ctaacgatag
      481 gataaagaga atgtatgcta atattcaact ggagcttaac ttcgaacctt ttgaaaattt
      541 gataacagaa ctaaaagata gatttaggga cagtgatgag tttttggcta tgattgcaca
      601 tggtgatgtg acattgacag taaagtggtg ccaaacagga tgtccagaat taaggcaaca
      661 cccaattttt aatgagtttt atgaaagcct tgaagatgaa tacaaagaaa tgtttgacaa
      721 gtcaatgaga ttttctgcat actctgctga gaagtggaat caaaacttga taagaatacg
      781 agatcaaact tcagaagaat ataaagagtt tgttagaaga aattcatcag agcttttcca
      841 aacagatgga aattacccag agcctagcaa agaggagatc ttggcaggct gggacgaaat
      901 gtctgagaga atacaacaga ccagacagat gtcaaaagat atcaatgatc aaaaacccag
      961 tattcacttt atatggagtg aacataatcc gaagttgcca acacattcaa cccataaact
     1021 gatgatggta tccaaattgc ttcagaacct atccagcaat agtgactttg ctgatgattt
     1081 tagacagata ggcaaactta tggacatagg tgacaatgta ttaacatatg agaatcattg
     1141 tgaggcactg aaaatggaag caaggaagaa tctaaagcct atacaaaata ggaaattgaa
     1201 tccaagacgg ataggtaatg ctcaagttct ctgggaacaa cagtttctaa tgtctgctga
     1261 agatatgggt aaggctagaa aagtccatct gcttaaagaa tattttggaa taggacgaca
     1321 cagggatttt agccataaaa cgaatacaga tataaacatg gataagccaa agatattgga
     1381 tttcaatgat ccagacataa taaggatgag tcagattatg atggaaaaga cattgggatt
     1441 cttatctcaa caaacaacac taaaacctaa ccatgcaatt gtggatgaat acatggacaa
     1501 cataaaagag gcaaatgaaa atacattcaa aactattaaa caaatattat caacaaaata
     1561 ttggtcctgt atctctgaca tttcgatgtt aatgaaaaac attctgtctg ttgctcaata
     1621 taatcgttct cataccttta gattagcaat gtgtgccaac aattctttat atgcattggt
     1681 tctaccttca gcagacataa aaagtagaaa atcaacagtt gttttttgca taatagcctt
     1741 gcatacagaa gaggagtcag ttttcaatcc tgggtgtttg catgcaacat acaagacttt
     1801 tacaagtgac aagacaggat ggctctccat ctcaaaggct atacgtcttg acaaagaaag
     1861 atgtcagaga attgttacca gccctgggtt gtttctttca actgtgacac tactaaaaca
     1921 agacaacaat tctatcgatc tcaatgatgt gatgaatttt gcactatata ccagtctgaa
     1981 tgttactaaa agcatgttat cattgacaga gccttcaaga tatatgatta tgaattcttt
     2041 agcggtgtct agtcatgtga aagagtatat atcagaaaag ttcaatccct ataccaaaac
     2101 attatttagt gtctacatgt gcaacaaaat aaaaattggt tgcttaaatg cattcaatca
     2161 gcgacagaag ataaaattga gagatatttt cttgacagat tttgatataa ctcaaaaggg
     2221 aatttctgac aacagagatc tgacaagcat atggtttcca ggttttgtta cgctgaaaga
     2281 atatctaaat cagattttcc tggttttcta tctaaatccc aaaggcctgc atgaaaaaca
     2341 ccacgttatg attgatttat taaaaacagt gatagagatt gaattagatc agagaaataa
     2401 tataccaatt ccttggtctg aaattccaaa aaaacaaact gtcaatttac ctatattcct
     2461 aaattctgtt gctatcaatt tgatgcatga tactgcatac tgtactcatc tccgctcacg
     2521 aatagaaaac aggaataact taagacgatc tttttctaca atttcaacat tcacgagtag
     2581 taaaagttgc ataaaagttg gtgatttttc cagtctcaaa actgagataa acagaaaaat
     2641 agaaaaagca agaaaatcag aagagaaaag aagtagaatt gcaaatcccg attttataca
     2701 tgatgaagag tataaaaatg ttgtggaaca ttgtaattac gatatgatga gaaaagcaat
     2761 accagaatac actgaccata tttccacaaa ggtttttgac agattatatg agctacaaaa
     2821 aaatggagtt ttgactgatg agccagtggt tggacagatc ctagatatga tggtaaagca
     2881 taaacaattc tttttttctt ttttcaataa agggcaaaag acggcaaagg atagagagat
     2941 cttcgtgggt gaatatgaag ccaaaatgtg catgtactta gttgaaagaa ttttcaaaga
     3001 aaggtcaaaa gtgaatccag atgaaatgat aagtgaacct ggtgatggaa aactaaaagt
     3061 cttggaacgt aaagcagaac aagaaattcg gtttcttata gaacatataa agcaaagaaa
     3121 ttcaccaatt atggaagaaa ttgagaatct taaagagagt atactctttg ataaaagtaa
     3181 attggaagat ttagttaata gcaaatatca tgggttaaag ctggaaataa atgctgacat
     3241 gtcaaaatgg agtgctcaag atgttttttt caagtacttt tgggttatag ccatggatcc
     3301 aatactatac cctgaagaaa aggaacggat aatttatttc ttctgtaatt acatgaacaa
     3361 aaggttgata attccagacg aagtaatata caccatctta gatcaacaga taccatataa
     3421 aaatgatatg gtcatgcaag taacaaacgg tctgcattca aatacgttta acgtgaagag
     3481 aaattggcta cagggaaact ttaactatat gtctagttac gtccacagtt gcgcaatgtc
     3541 tgtttataag gatatacttc gagctgctgc aaagaagata gaagcagaca ttatggttaa
     3601 ttcaatggta cactctgacg acaatcaaac tgcaatatgc ttaattaata acagactgga
     3661 tacaagggtt tttacaaagt ttgctattca gctttttgag aagatatgtc tgacatttgg
     3721 atgccaagcc aacatgaaaa agacttatgt gaccaatcat attaaagagt ttgtctcact
     3781 ttttaatcta tatggtgaac ctttctcagt ctatggtaga ttcacgctaa ctgctgttgg
     3841 agactgcgca tacattggcc catatgaaga tttagcaagt agaatttcat caactcaaac
     3901 tgcaattaaa catggatgtc cagctagctt agcttggctt tcaatctcca ttagtcattg
     3961 gataacatat ttaacttaca acatgctccc agggcaaatc aatgacccat ccgtctcttt
     4021 gggaattgaa aacagacggg aaataccaat agaattaggc ggctatctgg aagcaaacct
     4081 gtcaatgatt gctttagcag gattggaatc tggaaatata cagttcctga ttaaccttct
     4141 cacacggatg gtgaatccta tcctattccg agaaaatgtt gtatcacagt gttctgatat
     4201 caagaattgg gatctgacga agcttacctt ttcagaaata ttccggctta aagtgttaag
     4261 attccttgca ttagatgcag agatggattg ttctgatact atgggggaga caggggaaat
     4321 gcgcagtaga tctctattaa cacctagaaa gtttactaca gcaggatcac ttagaaaact
     4381 ggtatctttt ggtgatttcc aatcctgtca gtctgagcca gaagggataa acactgttgt
     4441 ggaatatatg attgagcacc ctgaattgct tgtgacaaaa ggtgaaactg cagaagacta
     4501 caaaaacatt gtattataca gatacaattc gaaacgattt aaagaatcat tatcaataca
     4561 aaatccagca cagctatttc tagaacaaat tctgttttca cataaaccca taatagatta
     4621 tacagggatt caagaaaaat acctcaattt gtcggacagc acagtcactg aggatcagcc
     4681 agagatatta ggcagggtta catttcctga ggcattcagg aaaattagag aagatctatc
     4741 aacattaaag ataacaatta atgacataca aacagtctat gattttgtca ttttaaatga
     4801 tcccatggta attgcaatag ctaatgcaca tctgctttca aaccaaggtg caatgcaaga
     4861 caggctaggg tcatcttgta gtacaatgcc agaatttagg aatcttagac tgatcacaca
     4921 ctcgccagct ttagttctaa gatcatatag cacaggcaga tatgatgttc caggagctga
     4981 tccagatgaa atgagaagag acagaaccca ccttcaagaa ttcatagaca acacaaagct
     5041 cttgctaaaa atggagcaga gaattgagca aaatgagaaa gcaaaaggct ccagagacat
     5101 actttttgaa ataaaagaaa tcacaaaatt ttatcaggtc tgttatgaat atattaagtc
     5161 cacagagcat aaagtgaagg tttacattct gccagtgaag tgttacacta caactgactt
     5221 ttgtgcagct atacaggggt cattgataaa agataaacaa tgggctgtta ttcaacacat
     5281 acatccagta tcagcaggtg gccataaagg cattgttcaa aagcacacaa caaatgaaat
     5341 taagcttgca gaagactgta tgaggcttat cgcattcttt attgacactt tcatagatga
     5401 aaaccacaga atctatatgt tcaagaggat ggttgaagaa ttcacatatt ctggtcgaag
     5461 agtttcagac cttctagaga taattgcaac atccaagaat cgagttgatt tccttccgat
     5521 tttgtatcga tcaggattat tagaacagaa agatttagac agttatgatg ctttaaagtc
     5581 aagtggacgg ccaacatgga acaaatggca aaccactagg gctttggaca tgggcaaaat
     5641 agacttgagt atagatacac acagaagttc gataagaatt attggggaag atcggaacct
     5701 acactatgca gaactatatt tgccctcaat caactatgat tccattacaa gaagtggtta
     5761 caagttgttg aatgccaagc atggtttgaa attccaatct atgtctgagg taagtgtaaa
     5821 aaaagatgag tggtacatta catatcagag gaaatccaga gacaactatg tttacaaaat
     5881 attttatggt aaaaagctac taaatccatt accagatcac gatctacgct acaatagaac
     5941 agcaaaccct attgtaccag tctgtcatgt aatacctatg gttagaccag acatcgatcg
     6001 aatcatgttg gaagacatgg atagtctaaa cattgagaat tttaaaattg gagtcttgaa
     6061 cacagggatc ggggaacaag ccagacttag aagatgtatg ctgcataaaa tgaagaactt
     6121 tgaaggccca gacatcaaaa gtaaagttat aaatttgaca aaattgatga aagacaacac
     6181 tttgatgagt ctaaattatg ataatgtttg caatgtccac ctttcacaat tttgtaaact
     6241 cctcgactgt aatggcaatg agggaacatt ggatgatgca atgtacagtt tctcagacga
     6301 gcccatggaa caaacacaag ttgatgaagt agagtgtact cctatcttta aggtacaata
     6361 tagtgttcca ggcagtcgct atctaaatta tagaaatgca ataaaggagt tgttatctag
     6421 agagataaga caatttagag atgcttttac actagtgggt gatgatttcg actcgccgga
     6481 gaacattggc tatctagaaa atatagtctg cataattgat caattacaaa ccaatgaatg
     6541 gtcaacaata atgaagaaat gcatccatat atgttttctc gcttcaaatc aggaccatgt
     6601 tttccacaca tttaatttaa ataaatattt ttttgaagga aacacgccag cttcaggaaa
     6661 attaaattgg agaaacctaa aaagctttat cataagcttg ccagagatta agtctgctcc
     6721 ttggagaaat atattcagtt cattcaagtt gaaatgcatt gcattattag acagagagat
     6781 tgcaaaagta gaagtaaatc aagactttag tagaatatta gcacgtgaag atcttaggca
     6841 gagttttttc aattttttct agggttgttg atagaactgg gaaatctcaa tcatactttt
     6901 aaaacttaaa attaatttaa ttatatgagg agcg
//
LOCUS       C7_13/BR2021           11865 bp    RNA     linear   VRL 18-MAR-2025
DEFINITION  Merida virus isolate C7_13/BR2021 complete genome.
ACCESSION   C7_13/BR2021
VERSION
DBLINK      BioProject: PRJNA1223432
            BioSample: SAMN46822066
KEYWORDS    .
SOURCE      Merida virus
  ORGANISM  Merida virus
            Viruses; Riboviria; Orthornavirae; Negarnaviricota;
            Haploviricotina; Monjiviricetes; Mononegavirales; Rhabdoviridae;
            Alpharhabdovirinae; Merhavirus; Merhavirus merida.
REFERENCE   1  (bases 1 to 11865)
  AUTHORS   Fuques,E., Massey,A.L., Qureshi,F.I., Campos-Silva,J.V., Ferreira
            da Silva,D.J., Peres,C., Levi,T. and Vega Thurber,R.L.
  TITLE     Large-scale metagenomic surveillance study expands the known
            diversity of RNA viruses in mosquito populations from the Amazon
            Basin
  JOURNAL   unpublished
REFERENCE   2  (bases 1 to 11865)
  AUTHORS   Fuques,E.
  TITLE     Direct Submission
  JOURNAL   Submitted (18-MAR-2025) Ecology, Evolution, and Marine Biology,
            University of California, Santa Barbara, UCSB Marine Science
            Institute, Santa Barbara, California 93117, United States
COMMENT     Bankit Comment: ALT EMAIL:eddiefuques-villalba@ucsb.edu
            Bankit Comment: TOTAL # OF SEQS:7
            
            ##Assembly-Data-START##
            Assembly Method       :: rnaSPAdes v. 3.15.3
            Sequencing Technology :: Illumina
            ##Assembly-Data-END##
FEATURES             Location/Qualifiers
     source          1..11865
                     /organism="Merida virus"
                     /mol_type="genomic RNA"
                     /isolate="C7_13/BR2021"
                     /isolation_source="Mosquito pool"
                     /db_xref="taxon:1803034"
                     /country="Brazil"
                     /collection_date="2021"
                     /note="Viruses; Riboviria; Orthornavirae; Negarnaviricota;
                     Haploviricotina; Monjiviricetes; Mononegavirales;
                     Rhabdoviridae; Alpharhabdovirinae; Merhavirus; Merhavirus
                     merida."
     gene            122..1558
                     /gene="N"
     CDS             122..1558
                     /gene="N"
                     /codon_start=1
                     /product="Nucleoprotein"
                     /translation="MTTIATLIPSNPYEGLEGDVDHTGFSDLSVKTGETSTWGVVEST
                     HMGGTEIQYTSSVLSGEEAEKPKLNHCAITGDLYKIAHLVWEKIKARTLTSAEAVAFL
                     WAAGKEFSSVIDKPWTSYDITILGAKEGGLVNVQSLLKSVPSNNRVLEVASTEQELKK
                     SIPFLVGICLAPYRIIQGMKVEYMDSLKQRMWTQIKGLVDPEIKKEEVTNFEFSGWLD
                     DRSDWSQEKDYGVIVAGYDMFWCKCKDEKSASLRVCTIRARYLDCTAFMGWQYLRNIT
                     KLPFLELATWIWDDSMAAEFRQIFKKGEELDKEDSYLPYLSSMRISRKSPYSASVNPY
                     LHMWIHSYGCLKSTTRSYNARMVGEINTDIPLRNAVFMYVAKGQGGDWKRQIVYKGDV
                     GHKQTFVIPDGEVDTKKGKKREKIPPPPKPEARYWHRYIMAHGGDLPPHMWESVVKAL
                     ASIPNPRSQSIGEYLRRWGLNQQMIRTG"
     gene            1650..2852
                     /gene="P"
     CDS             1650..2852
                     /gene="P"
                     /codon_start=1
                     /product="Phosphoprotein"
                     /translation="MSSSGGESDHTTRSQEDSRIKGFYSEGVNLPQESVSCLGALLEY
                     DQEGLEKTFSQMDLEDPLTGEREGGSVQVSVPWGTVSEEQQAEYLRLLRLYEIPHPET
                     PEEDTGVDEDELSCGTPSLPPTSPSLSSEGGDRPLSPFLFSDEEYIEYVDITVPEELQ
                     DVTLRTPLISLLRDVVRVMVNSKNEPFYSLQKYDLRQGTVRLARVGNLYTYCPEGTPI
                     PVLEQRVSPKTRKKISLSAPQTNPTESSAQGPTSLGSMADPTPSCSSTKTDIALGQTN
                     KMSQTTEESWPSPDHSGSPPNLERSVTIKRAVSPSSSSHYSQTSSVGSPSEDEEEIEV
                     AQESYSFMCPIYGSSEMSVKVFPGYEVEPLMKLGMVPPEIFRAILRDRGLLRALEAVL
                     DIGQTHMT"
     gene            2922..3467
                     /gene="M"
     CDS             2922..3467
                     /gene="M"
                     /codon_start=1
                     /product="Matrix Protein"
                     /translation="MLKGKPGPSKRSPSTGHVPFQGRLDMSLTIFTDKPYSSMEEAFL
                     HLIEIQDYISETRDLKGLYLGLIAISILFSKCDARGNGVMYTMYLKDLVSLISTDSAL
                     ASGPLRTFSYERAHDLRGKTALVRFQLNFEQSGLECESLLSVLLKRDKNKEVMSSSTS
                     YLKLWRLKMIDYKRGTLFSLS"
     gene            3574..5100
                     /gene="G"
     CDS             3574..5100
                     /gene="G"
                     /codon_start=1
                     /product="Glycoprotein"
                     /translation="MLRMMLTILGICSFVEGLPVTHHGRLYIGPTGVVTPWKSISPES
                     VDCKASVPRLGLELTPEHKFVETKRWSPHVTAPTSGYTCSLIQKRTTCSRSFFGYDGI
                     KKETKISLPSAQACREAFQRFRENHLEEIEHPYPTCHWLGDDTAEAKGLKISLVPVEY
                     NPFSGKYTDHILAGGVCDSVPCMVADRSGYWFNSSEPVGECFPDPAIKIFFVDRNDTL
                     TPKTEFVSLSLQARSFKGACKAKYCGLDGFLLNTNEWIENSRSFSNRYSSASAIRDCY
                     NMSKSYAYLTTQAIIGQVLGSSQSDALLAECRKVKDKLMLGEPISRTDLQLFSPESEG
                     RGPVYRFFNGSLQVATAKYESLVFPDDTAASLHGYSLGATVNTSTPVLWPHAIRINRD
                     IVDGPNGMFWFRGRLIHPRTWEGRIQEVSQHLVQLYSLKFKTPGVPDIDQGNIVEPLS
                     NWEWTSPAVIRPVAHLTLLESLALLAGGVLILILCVKITVWKRTKRPRLSAGVQPSWR
                     "
     gene            5254..11664
                     /gene="RdRp"
     CDS             5254..11664
                     /gene="RdRp"
                     /codon_start=1
                     /product="RNA-dependent RNA polymerase"
                     /translation="MEDFDFCDLLDCQDEAAYAEGEDELRGEFDEDGDKMYSDPGSVP
                     GHLVDHDYTLDRPLIGEELDAFVSHMKGHLYNRHFSNGSWKFRESWLRDQGAKIEDLT
                     GSATFHRWLVRLIRSPRPTDDIDKVLSEVDEGAKESFPIVSGFLKKWCDRKTSFKKRS
                     DMKASTKQMGSIYLTFHQIVLMMNSSTESEGEGLGKTFGLKFDWRDGNPAFVGELSDL
                     GKVFICNGVLIFDRSGQSLDRDMTLMVKDLAGGRFQTLIHSEFKEAPAYPASHYKNIL
                     SLFEAGDELLKDLGSSAYSIIKLLEPVALEKMHVLASAARPLIPDFTQFGDHLKKEKL
                     SAIQKSPKASNFFRLIEQSVDINFLLTAFGSFRLWGHPFIDYLEGLKKLHENTTMGKQ
                     IDKAYAEALASDLAYKVLHDEFLKSRRWHVDGRLLPKDHPLKAYVDKNQWPSSGLIQS
                     LGDIWHLLPLTPCFTVPDMFDPSIIYADKFHSPTRSEIIRHLTKGVGNIKSKSVLESF
                     IQKPATNWKEFLERINREGLDLEHLAIALSAKEREIKDIGRFFALMTWELREYFVVTE
                     YLIKLFYVPLFKGLTMADDLNTVTMKMLKASDGQSARDYKTITIANHIDYSKWNNHQR
                     PEANNPVFKVMGQFLGLPNLFTRTHEFFSKAFIYYKNRSDLIGTDGTNLFNKPGPLVC
                     WEGQPGGLEGLRQKGWSITNYLCIERQAKIRSTSLRALAQGDNQVLATRYTIRPHRSE
                     QELVEHIQSAVYNNKAILDSVRAGTAKLGLIINENETLQSASLMVYGKVIMYRGLFTC
                     LSEKRYSRVLCTTNDQLPNLSSVIGTIGTNCLTVCHYSDTPFDAILQYNWLGNFGRVM
                     IEMHNPAIKRPMGDLIKSWTEEERRSYRLYFILLDPALGGVGGMSLTRFLIRQFPDPI
                     TESLSFWSLVRELEISGEITTLAVKAGNPRMGKYRSSHFKKLIENPTGLNLPRGVSSL
                     TVLRTKIRHGLLANVEKIGNEVVKNSLRRVKADNGRFLSFLESIKPCFPRFVSEFYSS
                     TFMGIVEGTISLFENSKSIRKNLKSRLGSEFDEIVVRSEFSSISGLKQGGNDRRSRLE
                     WKCSSTKADDLRRMSWGGRVIGATVPHPLELLSCGKLQNLNCAECSAPGYQADYVAAV
                     CPQEPFWRGPERGPYDPYLGSKTAETTSLIQPWEKETNVPLIRRAVALRKVISWFVER
                     DSNLARILCNNVKALTGEDLGGLARGYKRTGSYNHRFYCARQSNGGFSGISPNWAGWF
                     IITTNTLSHIGRDNFDFMFQSLIIFSQVTAVARQSHIKSGGTHHFHIKCLDCLRPVEE
                     PTLDTVVEYTFPDMSVELAKWKPAEVPWFTIKPVIELQEGDWSALDFRVQSFHLGRIL
                     GFYYTDTRGQRGREVDDLFPIVLGKYVDPDGFIDGIVDGIFRASSLSLSHRKTATMGQ
                     NHAEALTSNFFSNASSLSRDGGFITLMTEPDMYQPIRRAPQRISPAYPSSRMDLSESI
                     SAILFQRYRSNIQACRKYCPMSADLWIFADFISVSVAGTFILADRACTVFFKSKLVKA
                     DKDQLAVISGIDSIVRSADTSQEYLDILMQSVKVYCTPNEGREAARQIRRMRAMSERD
                     VEEEPGEFNLRIPMWTRSTPVAYSVTPTVFSNVGVPDIRSPVISGLRLAQLATGSFYK
                     IEAILDNAGLVYQDFISGGDGSGGCTATLLRRSISSRAIFNSLMAGENLSFRGSSPAP
                     PSALVQMPAWIKSRCVNLENCWQKASDLRRPETWKQFQRTVSEHMMKVGLIFLDMELI
                     GQTDEDEILDCLLKYGLSILRPHGKILYKTYAGQLLGSANNVLTKIGSCFHRVSMYQT
                     SMTGSHSSEVYVLMEGQVVNRSSIQYPDLSSCKDWLLDSFCFRTVDEERERALRLFNW
                     ESVEGIPRRFFPDLELEFHNLLRTSGIDPATVPIIAQNIYYSSPHQLPSILIGAILGG
                     TESVFPTARFRRVSGLIPSDQKILKWSAMVFGVAYWLSLAMDEPGLYRKTHIVNQQGI
                     SFSYLVEYSDDQHTHGALKWSLSRNLGRTKTVRLDSQQAQQSRWIRALTRLCVSRNLD
                     SDIDLIKSVARSIAPNVKVSTILARSGTLDVFTDEILLPPGKWGTGYEDEVDSMREPD
                     EDSL"
BASE COUNT     3106 a   2845 c   3014 g   2900 t
ORIGIN      
        1 taaaatcccc actcaacagt cataatccct gttgtcatcg gaggtctatg gaaatcctta
       61 acataactag tattaattaa ctctgatatt tgacactttt ggatcttctg gagcgcccga
      121 catgactact atcgccactt tgattccttc taacccttac gagggacttg aaggagatgt
      181 ggatcatacc ggcttcagcg atctgtcggt caaaaccggg gaaacgtcga catggggtgt
      241 cgtagagtcc actcatatgg gaggaacgga gattcagtat acctcttccg ttttgagcgg
      301 agaagaagcg gagaagccta agctcaacca ctgtgccata acaggggacc tctataagat
      361 cgcgcacttg gtatgggaga aaatcaaggc cagaactttg acttccgccg aggccgtggc
      421 gttcctttgg gcagctggaa aggaattttc cagtgtcatc gacaagcctt ggacgtcata
      481 cgacataacc atcctgggtg ctaaggaggg aggattggtc aatgtccaat ctctcctcaa
      541 aagtgttccg tccaacaaca gggttctgga ggtagcgtca acggagcaag agctgaaaaa
      601 gtcgatcccc ttcttggttg ggatctgtct cgccccttac cgcattatcc agggaatgaa
      661 ggttgagtac atggactccc tcaagcagag aatgtggact cagatcaaag ggctagtgga
      721 tcctgaaatc aaaaaggagg aggtcaccaa ctttgaattc tcaggatggt tagacgatag
      781 atctgactgg tcccaagaga aggactacgg agttattgtc gctggatacg acatgttctg
      841 gtgcaagtgc aaggacgaaa aatctgcttc cttgagggta tgcaccatta gggctaggta
      901 cctggattgt accgccttca tgggttggca ataccttcgg aacattacca agttgccatt
      961 tcttgagttg gctacctgga tctgggacga ttccatggca gctgagtttc gacagatctt
     1021 caagaaagga gaggagctgg acaaggagga ctcttacctc ccttatctct cgagcatgag
     1081 gatatccaga aagagtccct actctgccag tgtgaacccc tacctgcata tgtggatcca
     1141 ctcatacggg tgcctcaaga gcaccacccg gtcatacaac gctaggatgg tgggcgaaat
     1201 caatactgac attcctctaa ggaatgcggt ctttatgtat gtcgcaaagg gtcaaggagg
     1261 ggattggaaa aggcaaattg tctacaaagg agacgtggga cataagcaga cattcgttat
     1321 cccggacggt gaagtggata ccaagaaagg gaaaaaacga gagaaaatcc ctccgcctcc
     1381 gaagccagag gctcgttatt ggcacaggta tatcatggcg cacgggggag atctgcctcc
     1441 tcatatgtgg gagtccgtgg tcaaggctct ggccagcatc ccgaatccgc gtagtcagtc
     1501 gatcggagaa tacttgcggc gctgggggct gaatcagcag atgatccgca cgggttgagc
     1561 actcacctca cggaccctcg gatgcccagc tggttacatg aaaaaaactc caacataact
     1621 aactcgacct tgggatccga tcagtcacaa tgtctagctc cggtggagaa tcggaccata
     1681 ctacaagatc ccaggaggat tcccgaatta agggctttta ctccgagggg gtcaatctcc
     1741 cccaggagag tgtctcatgc ttgggtgcac tcctggagta cgaccaagaa ggtctcgaaa
     1801 agactttttc tcagatggac ctggaggacc ccttgactgg ggagagagaa gggggctccg
     1861 tccaggtttc tgtaccctgg gggacagtct cggaagagca gcaggctgag tacctcagac
     1921 tcctccgctt gtacgaaatc ccgcatccag agactccgga agaggacaca ggggtcgatg
     1981 aagatgagct gtcgtgtgga accccttctt taccccctac ctctccgtca ttatcctcgg
     2041 aaggaggtga tcgaccattg tctccgtttt tgttctcaga cgaagaatat atagaatatg
     2101 tcgacattac tgttccagaa gaattgcaag atgttaccct ccggactccc ctcatatccc
     2161 ttttaagaga cgtagttagg gtcatggtca actcaaagaa tgagcctttc tattctctgc
     2221 agaaatacga tctaaggcag gggacagtaa ggcttgccag agtgggtaat ctgtacacat
     2281 actgtcctga aggtaccccc attcccgtgt tagagcagag ggtgtccccg aaaactcgaa
     2341 agaagatatc cctttcggcc ccgcagacca acccaacgga atcctctgct cagggtccca
     2401 catccctcgg ctcgatggcc gatcccactc catcctgctc ctcgaccaag accgacattg
     2461 ccttaggcca gaccaacaaa atgtcgcaga ccaccgaaga atcatggccc tctcctgatc
     2521 attctggttc tccaccgaac ctagagagaa gtgtcactat caagagagca gtaagcccat
     2581 cgtcttccag ccattattct caaacctcct ctgtaggatc cccctcagag gacgaagagg
     2641 aaatagaggt cgcgcaggag tcttactcct tcatgtgtcc gatttacgga tcctccgaga
     2701 tgagcgtgaa ggttttcccc ggatacgaag ttgagccttt gatgaaattg gggatggtcc
     2761 cgccagaaat cttccgagca atcctccggg atcgtgggct tctgagggcc ttggaggctg
     2821 ttttagatat aggtcagaca cacatgacat gaaaaaaact ccaacatcac tcacctgaga
     2881 ctcattccca ggttattctt gccaacatga gttttgtgtc aatgcttaag gggaagccgg
     2941 gtccctctaa gaggtcccct tctaccggac acgtcccgtt ccagggtagg cttgacatgt
     3001 cactgactat attcactgat aaaccgtact cctctatgga agaggctttc ttacatctaa
     3061 tagagattca agactatata tccgagaccc gggacttgaa gggcctgtac ctcggattga
     3121 tcgctatttc catactgttt tcgaaatgtg atgctagagg gaatggagtg atgtacacca
     3181 tgtatcttaa agatctagta tctctaatat ccacggactc cgctctcgcc agtggacctc
     3241 ttagaacgtt ctcatacgag agagcccatg acctaagggg taagactgct ttggtccgat
     3301 tccagctaaa ctttgagcag tcgggactgg agtgtgagtc tctgctatct gtattgctca
     3361 aaagagataa gaataaggag gtaatgtcta gctcgaccag ttacctcaag ttatggagac
     3421 tcaagatgat cgattataag agagggacct tgttttcact ctcttaggcc cctttgtaga
     3481 cttggacctt gttattccac aataaagaca taacataact agaaacttga aaaaaagttc
     3541 ctctgtgaat tccaggtaga cgagccgcaa aagatgttga ggatgatgct tactattctc
     3601 ggtatttgct cctttgtgga gggactgcca gtgacacacc acggccgact ctacatcgga
     3661 ccaacggggg ttgtcactcc ctggaagagt atctcgccag aatcggtgga ctgcaaggca
     3721 tctgtccctc ggcttggact agagctaact ccagaacaca aatttgtaga gaccaaaaga
     3781 tggtcccccc atgtgacggc ccccacttca ggatacacat gctccctgat ccaaaaaagg
     3841 acgacttgct cccggagttt ctttggatat gacggaataa aaaaggaaac aaagattagc
     3901 cttccatctg ctcaagcttg tagagaggcc tttcagagat tcagagagaa ccatcttgag
     3961 gaaatcgaac atccctaccc aacttgtcat tggctaggtg acgacactgc tgaggcaaaa
     4021 ggactcaaga tctccctcgt tcccgtggag tacaacccct tctcaggcaa atatacagat
     4081 catatcctag caggaggtgt ctgcgactct gtaccatgca tggttgccga caggtctggt
     4141 tactggttca attcgtcgga gccagtcgga gaatgcttcc ctgatccggc cattaagatc
     4201 ttctttgtgg accgaaatga cactctcact cccaagacag agtttgtgtc tctgagtctt
     4261 caagccagaa gcttcaaagg ggcatgcaag gccaagtatt gcggattaga tgggtttctc
     4321 ctaaacacca atgagtggat agaaaatagt cgatcctttt cgaacagata ctcctctgcc
     4381 agtgccattc gagactgtta taacatgtca aagtcctatg cctatctgac gactcaagcc
     4441 attattggtc aggtattggg atcctctcag tctgacgctc tgctggcgga gtgccggaaa
     4501 gtgaaggaca agttgatgct gggggagcct atatcccgga cagatctcca gctattctct
     4561 ccggagtccg aaggaagagg ccccgtgtat agattcttca acggatctct ccaggttgct
     4621 actgcgaagt acgagtccct ggtcttcccg gatgacacgg ctgcatctct tcacggatac
     4681 tccttggggg caacagtaaa cacaagtact cccgtcctat ggcctcatgc tattcgcatc
     4741 aaccgggaca tagttgatgg accaaacgga atgttttggt ttagagggag attgattcat
     4801 ccccgcacct gggaggggag aatccaagag gtatcccaac acctcgttca actgtactct
     4861 cttaagttca agaccccagg agtacctgac atcgaccaag gaaacattgt cgagcctctc
     4921 agcaactggg agtggacaag tcctgctgta attcgacctg tcgcccattt gacacttttg
     4981 gaatctctgg ctctgctggc agggggagtg ttgatcttga tcctatgtgt taagatcact
     5041 gtctggaaac ggactaagag gcctcgtttg tccgccggag tgcaaccctc atggagatga
     5101 agaccgttat gtatcccgcc tgttcttggt ttatctgtag cctgaattca attttgccgt
     5161 actattgggt gattcttttc ctcttctgat tatatgtctg tgaactttta acatgaaaaa
     5221 aaccaacaaa actcaacggg tatcgtataa aaaatggaag actttgattt ttgtgatctg
     5281 ctggattgcc aagacgaggc ggcttatgca gagggagaag atgagttaag aggcgaattt
     5341 gacgaggatg gagataaaat gtactcggac ccgggctcag tgccgggaca cctcgtggac
     5401 cacgactaca cattggaccg ccctctcata ggagaggagc tggacgcatt tgtctcccac
     5461 atgaagggac atctgtacaa tcgacacttt tctaacggat catggaagtt tcgggagtca
     5521 tggctgcgag accagggggc taagatcgaa gacttgacag ggtcggcaac atttcaccgg
     5581 tggttggtca ggcttatcag atcccctcgg cctacagatg atatagacaa ggttctttct
     5641 gaggtggatg aaggagcaaa agagtcgttt ccgattgtgt cagggtttct gaagaagtgg
     5701 tgtgatcgaa agacctcatt taagaagaga tcagatatga aggcgtcgac caagcagatg
     5761 ggatcaatct atctgacctt ccaccagatt gtgctgatga tgaacagctc aactgaatcg
     5821 gaaggagaag gattggggaa aacgtttgga ctgaagttcg actggagaga tgggaacccc
     5881 gcgttcgtgg gtgagctttc cgacttagga aaggtgttca tctgcaacgg ggttctgatc
     5941 tttgaccggt ctggtcaatc tctggataga gacatgactt tgatggtcaa agatctagcg
     6001 ggcggccgat tccagactct gattcactca gagttcaagg aagccccggc gtaccccgcc
     6061 tcccattaca agaacatcct gtctttgttc gaggccggag atgaattgtt gaaagatttg
     6121 gggagctccg cctattccat tatcaagctc ctggagccgg ttgctctgga gaagatgcat
     6181 gttttagcca gtgcagcccg acctcttatt ccagacttta ctcagtttgg agatcatttg
     6241 aagaaagaga aattgtcggc gattcagaaa agcccgaagg cttcgaactt cttccggttg
     6301 atagaacaga gcgtcgatat caacttcttg ctgaccgcat tcggcagctt tagattgtgg
     6361 ggacacccat ttatagatta tttggagggc ctaaagaagc tccatgagaa tacgacaatg
     6421 gggaaacaaa ttgataaagc ttatgctgag gccctggcat cagacctagc gtacaaggtc
     6481 cttcatgatg agttcttgaa gagtaggaga tggcatgtag atggacgcct gctgccgaaa
     6541 gatcaccctc tcaaagccta tgtggacaag aaccagtggc catcttcggg attgattcaa
     6601 tctttgggcg atatctggca ccttctacct ttgactcctt gtttcacagt tcccgatatg
     6661 ttcgacccgt cgataatcta tgcagacaag ttccattctc ctactcggtc cgagatcatc
     6721 cgccacttaa ccaagggagt tggcaacata aagtctaagt cggtcctcga aagcttcatc
     6781 cagaagcccg ctacaaattg gaaggagttc ctcgagcgaa tcaatagaga aggacttgac
     6841 ctagaacacc tagccattgc cctcagtgca aaagagagag aaatcaagga catagggaga
     6901 ttcttcgcgc tcatgacctg ggagttgaga gagtattttg tggttactga atatctcatc
     6961 aagctgttct atgttcctct tttcaaaggg ctgactatgg ctgatgatct aaatacggtg
     7021 actatgaaaa tgttgaaggc ttccgacggc cagagcgccc gagattacaa gaccatcact
     7081 atcgccaatc acattgacta ctctaaatgg aacaatcatc agagacctga ggcgaacaac
     7141 cccgtgttca aagtaatggg acagttcctg gggttgccga acctatttac taggacccac
     7201 gaattcttct ccaaggcctt catttactac aagaaccgaa gtgatttgat cggcacggat
     7261 ggaactaatc tctttaacaa acctggcccc ttagtgtgtt gggaaggtca gccgggagga
     7321 ttggaagggt tgagacagaa gggctggagc ataaccaact acctctgcat agagaggcaa
     7381 gccaagatta ggtctacaag ccttagggcc ctcgctcaag gggacaatca ggttcttgcc
     7441 acaagataca caatccgacc tcatcggtcg gagcaggaac ttgttgagca tatccagagt
     7501 gctgtatata acaacaaggc aatcttggac tccgtcaggg cagggacagc caagctaggt
     7561 ctgatcatca acgagaacga aacacttcaa tccgcatcct tgatggtcta cggaaaggtg
     7621 attatgtaca gagggctgtt cacctgcctg tcagagaaga gatactctcg tgttctttgc
     7681 acgaccaacg accagcttcc caatctatct tctgttatcg ggacgatcgg aacaaattgt
     7741 ctgaccgtgt gtcattactc cgataccccg tttgatgcga tccttcagta caattggcta
     7801 ggaaattttg ggagagttat gattgagatg cacaaccccg ctattaagag gccgatgggt
     7861 gatctcatca aatcttggac cgaagaagaa aggaggtctt accgattgta ttttatcctc
     7921 cttgatccgg ccctgggggg ggtagggggg atgtcactga ctcgcttcct cattcgacag
     7981 ttcccagacc ctattacaga aagtctctcg ttttggagcc ttgtcagaga gttggagatc
     8041 tcaggagaaa taacgaccct ggcagtcaag gccggaaacc ctcggatggg aaaataccgg
     8101 tcctctcatt tcaagaagct gatagaaaac ccgaccggcc taaaccttcc tcgaggtgtc
     8161 tcgtctctca cagtcctcag gacgaagatc aggcacggac ttttggccaa cgtcgagaaa
     8221 ataggcaacg aagtagtcaa gaactctctt aggcgagtca aggctgacaa cgggagattc
     8281 ttatccttcc tcgagtctat caagccctgt tttcctcgct tcgttagtga gttttactca
     8341 tcgacattca tgggaattgt cgaaggaacg atcagcttgt ttgaaaactc gaaatctatt
     8401 cggaaaaatc tgaaatctag gttagggtcg gagttcgacg aaattgtggt aaggtccgag
     8461 ttctccagta tatctggact caaacaagga ggaaatgatc gtcggagtag gctagagtgg
     8521 aaatgttcct ccacaaaagc tgacgatctt cgacggatgt catggggagg ccgagtaata
     8581 ggagcaacgg tgccccaccc gcttgagctt ctgtcctgcg gaaaattaca aaacctgaat
     8641 tgtgccgagt gctctgcccc aggatatcag gccgattacg tggctgcggt ctgcccccag
     8701 gagccgtttt ggagaggacc tgagagagga ccctatgatc cttaccttgg gtccaagact
     8761 gctgagacaa ctagtttgat tcaaccatgg gagaaagaga ctaacgtccc tctgatcaga
     8821 cgggccgttg ccctccggaa agtcatctca tggtttgtcg agagagactc caacctggct
     8881 cggatcttat gtaacaatgt gaaggcctta acaggtgagg acctgggagg actagccagg
     8941 ggatacaaac gtacagggtc atataatcac agattctact gcgcccgtca atccaacggg
     9001 ggttttagcg gcatttctcc taactgggcc ggatggttta tcatcacaac taacacgctg
     9061 tctcatatcg gacgagacaa ttttgacttt atgttccagt ccttgattat cttctctcaa
     9121 gtgactgcag ttgccagaca gagccacatc aagtccgggg ggacacatca ctttcacatc
     9181 aaatgtttgg actgcttacg cccggtggaa gagccgaccc ttgacacggt agtcgaatac
     9241 acttttccag acatgagtgt cgagctcgcc aaatggaagc ccgctgaagt accctggttc
     9301 actatcaaac ctgtcatcga gctgcaagaa ggagactggt ctgccctaga ctttcgagtt
     9361 caatccttcc acttggggag gatattaggg ttctactaca cggatactcg aggacagcgg
     9421 gggagagagg tagacgatct cttccctatc gtcttgggaa aatacgtgga cccagacggg
     9481 ttcatcgacg ggatcgtcga cgggattttc cgagcgagca gtctgtctct ctctcatagg
     9541 aaaacagcca caatgggaca gaaccatgca gaagctctaa cgagtaattt cttctccaat
     9601 gcctcttcat tgtctcgaga tgggggattt attaccctca tgacagagcc ggatatgtat
     9661 cagccgatcc ggagggcacc tcaacggata tccccagcat atccaagctc gagaatggat
     9721 ctgtcggaat ctatatcggc catcttattc cagaggtacc ggtccaacat tcaagcttgt
     9781 cggaaatact gccctatgtc ggccgatctc tggatcttcg cagacttcat ctccgtatct
     9841 gtcgcaggca catttatatt ggcggaccga gcctgtacgg tgtttttcaa aagtaaactg
     9901 gtgaaagcag ataaagacca gctagcagtt atatccggta tagatagcat cgtgaggtct
     9961 gcggatacca gtcaagagta tctggacata ttaatgcagt ctgtcaaggt ctactgtact
    10021 ccgaatgaag gaagagaggc cgccaggcag attaggagaa tgagggctat gtccgagagg
    10081 gacgttgagg aagagccggg agagttcaac ctgcggatcc ccatgtggac tagatctacc
    10141 ccggtagcat acagtgtaac tcctactgtc ttttccaatg taggggtccc ggacatccgg
    10201 agtccagtga tatctggtct gagactggcc cagcttgcca cggggtcatt ttacaagata
    10261 gaagccatct tagataatgc aggactggtt taccaagact ttatcagtgg gggggacgga
    10321 tcagggggat gcacagcgac tctccttcgg aggagcatct ctagtagagc gattttcaat
    10381 agcctaatgg cgggggaaaa tctatccttc cgaggctcgt cgccggctcc tccttctgct
    10441 ctggttcaaa tgcccgcttg gatcaagtcc agatgtgtca acctcgaaaa ctgctggcag
    10501 aaagcctcag acctgaggag gcccgaaaca tggaaacaat ttcaaaggac cgtctcagag
    10561 catatgatga aggtggggtt gatcttctta gatatggagt tgataggaca aacagacgag
    10621 gacgaaatat tagactgtct gctgaaatac ggtctatcaa tcctccgacc tcacgggaag
    10681 atcctgtaca agacgtatgc tggtcagttg ttaggatctg ctaacaatgt cttaaccaag
    10741 atcggttcat gctttcaccg cgtctccatg taccagacct ctatgaccgg atctcactct
    10801 tcggaagttt atgtcctcat ggagggccaa gttgtaaacc gctcatccat ccagtatccg
    10861 gacctgtcct cctgcaagga ctggttgctg gacagtttct gctttcgtac tgtagacgag
    10921 gagagagaaa gagccttgag gcttttcaat tgggagtctg tagaaggaat ccctcggcgg
    10981 ttcttccctg atctggagtt ggagtttcac aatttgctaa gaacatcggg tattgatcct
    11041 gctaccgttc ctattattgc ccagaacatt tactactcat ccccccatca actcccctct
    11101 atcttgattg gagcgattct gggagggacg gagagtgtgt ttcccacagc tcgatttagg
    11161 agagtatctg gactgatccc ttcagatcag aaaatactaa agtggtctgc catggtgttc
    11221 ggagtggcat attggctctc tctggcgatg gatgagcctg gcctttacag aaagacacat
    11281 atcgtcaacc aacaggggat ctctttctct tatttggtag aatacagcga tgatcaacac
    11341 actcacgggg cgctgaagtg gtccttgtcc cgcaatctgg ggcgcactaa gactgtcagg
    11401 ctggacagtc aacaggctca gcagtcgaga tggattagag ctctaacgcg gctgtgtgta
    11461 tctagaaatt tggattcaga tatcgacctc atcaagtctg tagccaggtc aattgccccg
    11521 aatgtaaagg tgtctaccat tctagccaga tcaggaacac tagacgtgtt tacggacgag
    11581 attttacttc ctcccggcaa gtggggaaca ggatatgagg acgaggtcga ttcgatgaga
    11641 gagccggatg aggattccct ataagaccag atcaaagagg gaaaagggac agaagaaaga
    11701 acatgaaaaa aacatgatcc cgattcctat agtctgataa tgacctctag gagtatgctt
    11761 gttgtgtggt actgtgtgaa agttgagcaa gctgaggccg tgccgcacgc gggcgggacc
    11821 ctacttcagg gccgcacggc acgccgcgca caggttgccc cgtgc
//
LOCUS       C8_31/BR2021           12006 bp    cRNA    linear   VRL 17-MAR-2025
DEFINITION  Merida virus isolate C8_31/BR2021 complete genome.
ACCESSION   C8_31/BR2021
VERSION
DBLINK      BioProject: PRJNA1223432
            BioSample: SAMN46822072
KEYWORDS    .
SOURCE      Merida virus
  ORGANISM  Merida virus
            Viruses; Riboviria; Orthornavirae; Negarnaviricota;
            Haploviricotina; Monjiviricetes; Mononegavirales; Rhabdoviridae;
            Alpharhabdovirinae; Merhavirus; Merhavirus merida.
REFERENCE   1  (bases 1 to 12006)
  AUTHORS   Fuques,E., Massey,A.L., Qureshi,F.I., Campos-Silva,J.V., Ferreira
            da Silva,D.J., Peres,C., Levi,T. and Vega Thurber,R.L.
  TITLE     Large-scale metagenomic surveillance study expands the known
            diversity of RNA viruses in mosquito populations from the Amazon
            Basin
  JOURNAL   unpublished
REFERENCE   2  (bases 1 to 12006)
  AUTHORS   Fuques,E.
  TITLE     Direct Submission
  JOURNAL   Submitted (17-MAR-2025) Ecology, Evolution, and Marine Biology,
            University of California, Santa Barbara, UCSB Marine Science
            Institute, Santa Barbara, California 93117, United States
COMMENT     Bankit Comment: ALT EMAIL:eddiefuques-villalba@ucsb.edu
            Bankit Comment: TOTAL # OF SEQS:9
            
            ##Assembly-Data-START##
            Assembly Method       :: rnaSPAdes v. 3.15.3
            Sequencing Technology :: Illumina
            ##Assembly-Data-END##
FEATURES             Location/Qualifiers
     source          1..12006
                     /organism="Merida virus"
                     /mol_type="viral cRNA"
                     /isolate="C8_31/BR2021"
                     /isolation_source="Mosquito pool"
                     /db_xref="taxon:1803034"
                     /country="Brazil"
                     /collection_date="2021"
                     /note="Viruses; Riboviria; Orthornavirae; Negarnaviricota;
                     Haploviricotina; Monjiviricetes; Mononegavirales;
                     Rhabdoviridae; Alpharhabdovirinae; Merhavirus; Merhavirus
                     merida."
     gene            124..1560
                     /gene="N"
     CDS             124..1560
                     /gene="N"
                     /codon_start=1
                     /product="Nucleoprotein"
                     /translation="MTTIATLIPSNPYEGLEGDVDHTGFSDLSVKTGETSTWGVVEST
                     HMGGTEIQYTSSVLSGEEAEKPKLNHCAITGDLYKIAHLVWEKIKARTLTSAEAVAFL
                     WAAGKEFSSVIDKPWTSYDITILGAKEGGLVNVQSLLKSVPSNNRVLEVASTEQELKK
                     SIPFLVGICLAPYRIIQGMKVEYMDSLKQRMWTQIKGLVDPEIKKEEVTNFEFSGWLD
                     DRSDWSQEKDYGVIVAGYDMFWCKCKEEKSASLRVCTIRARYLDCTAFMGWQYLRNIT
                     KLPFLELATWIWDDSMAAEFRQIFKKGEELDKEDSYLPYLSSMRISRKSPYSASVNPY
                     LHMWIHSYGCLKSTTRSYNARMVGEINTDIPLRNAVFMYVAKGQGGDWKRQIVYKGDV
                     GHKQTFVIPDGEVDTKKGKKREKIPPPPKPEARYWHRYIMAHGGDLPPHMWESVVKAL
                     ASIPNPRSQSIGEYLRRWGLNQQMIRTG"
     gene            1652..2854
                     /gene="P"
     CDS             1652..2854
                     /gene="P"
                     /codon_start=1
                     /product="Phosphoprotein"
                     /translation="MSSSGGESDHTTRSQEDSRIKGFYSEGVNLPQESVSCLGALLEY
                     DQEGLEKTFSQMDLEDPLTGEREGGSVQVSVPWGTVSEEQQAEYLRLLRLYDIPHPET
                     PEEDTGVDEDELSCGTPSLPPTSPSLSSEGGDRPLSPFLFSDEEYIEYVDITVPEELQ
                     DVALRTPLISLLRDVVRVMVNSKNEPFYSLQKYDLRQGTVRLARVGNLYTYCPEGTPI
                     PVLEQRVSPKTRKKISLSAPQTNPTESSAQGPTSLGSMADPTPSCSSTKTDIALGQAN
                     QMSQTTEESWPSPDHSGSPPNLERSVTIKRAVSPSSSSHYSQTSSVGSPSEDEEEIEV
                     AQESYSFMCPVYGSSEMSVKVFPGYEVEPLMKLGMVPPEIFRAILRDRGLLRALEAVL
                     DIGQTHMT"
     gene            2924..3469
                     /gene="M"
     CDS             2924..3469
                     /gene="M"
                     /codon_start=1
                     /product="Matrix Protein"
                     /translation="MLKGKPGPSKRSPSTGHVPFQGRLDMSLTIFTDKPYSSMEEAFL
                     HLIEIQDYISETRDLKGLYLGLIAISILFSKCDARGNGVMYTMYLKDLVSLISTDSAL
                     ASGPLRTFSYERAHDLRGKTALVRFQLNFEQSGLECESLLSVLLKRDKNKEVMSSSTS
                     YLKLWRLKMIDYKRGTLFSLS"
     gene            3576..5102
                     /gene="G"
     CDS             3576..5102
                     /gene="G"
                     /codon_start=1
                     /product="Glycoprotein"
                     /translation="MLRMMLTILGICSFVEGLPVTHHGRLYIGPTGVVTPWKSISPES
                     VDCKASVPRLGLELTPEHKFVETKRWSPHVTAPTSGYTCSLIQKRTTCSRSFFGYDGI
                     KKETKISLPSAQACREAFQRFRENHLEEIEHPYPTCHWLGDDTAEAKGLKISLVPVEY
                     NPFSGKYTDHILAGGVCDSVPCMVADRSGYWFNSSEPVGECFPDPAIKIFFVDRNDTL
                     TPKTEFVSLSLQARSFKGACKAKYCGLDGFLLNTNEWIENSRSFSNRYSSASAIRDCY
                     NMSKSYAYLTTQAIIGQVLGSSQSDALLAECRKVKDKLMLGEPISRTDLQLFSPESEG
                     RGPVYRFFNGSLQVATAKYESLVFPDDTAASLHGYSLGATVNTSTPVLWPHAIRINRD
                     IVDGPNGMFWFRGRLIHPRTWEGRIQEVSQHLVQLYSLKFKTPGVPDIDQGDIIEPLS
                     NWEWTSPAVIRPVAHLTLLESLALLAGGVLILILCVKITVWKRTKRPRLSAGVQPSWR
                     "
     gene            5256..11666
                     /gene="RdRp"
     CDS             5256..11666
                     /gene="RdRp"
                     /codon_start=1
                     /product="RNA-dependent RNA polymerase"
                     /translation="MEDFDFCDLLDCQDEAAYAEGEDELRGEFDEDGDKMYSDPGSVP
                     GHLVDHDYTLDRPLIGEELDAFVSHMKGHLYNRHFSNGSWKFRESWLRDQGAKIEDLT
                     GSATFHRWLVRLIRSPRPTDDIDKVLSEVDEGAKESFPIVSGFLKKWCDRKTSFKKRS
                     DMKASTKQMGSIYLTFHQIVLMMNSSTESEGEGLGKTFGLKFDWRDGNPAFVGELSDL
                     GKVFICNGVLIFDRSGQSLDRDMTLMVKDLAGGRFQTLIHSEFKEAPAYPASHYRNIL
                     SLFEAGDELLKDLGSSAYSIIKLLEPVALEKMHVLASAARPLIPDFTQFGDHLKKEKL
                     SAIQKSPKASNFFRLIEQSVDINFLLTAFGSFRLWGHPFIDYLEGLKKLHENTTIGKQ
                     IDKAYAEALASDLAYKVLHDEFLKSRRWHVDGRLLPKDHPLKAYVDKNQWPSSGLIQS
                     LGDIWHLLPLTPCFTVPDMFDPSIIYADKFHSPTRSEIIRHLTKGVGNIKSKSVLESF
                     IQKPATNWKEFLERINREGLDLEHLAIALSAKEREIKDIGRFFALMTWELREYFVVTE
                     YLIKLFYVPLFKGLTMADDLNTVTMKMLKASDGQSARDYKTITIANHIDYSKWNNHQR
                     PEANNPVFKVMGQFLGLPNLFTRTHEFFSKAFIYYKNRSDLIGTDGTNLFNKPGPLVC
                     WEGQPGGLEGLRQKGWSITNYLCIERQAKIRSTSLRALAQGDNQVLATRYTIRPHRSE
                     QELVEHIQSAVYNNKAILDSVRAGTAKLGLIINENETLQSASLMVYGKVIMYRGLFTC
                     LSEKRYSRVLCTTNDQLPNLSSVIGTIGTNCLTVCHYSDTPFDAILQYNWLGNFGRVM
                     IEMHNPAIKRPMGDLIKSWTEEERRSYRLYFLLLDPALGGVGGMSLTRFLIRQFPDPI
                     TESLSFWSLVRELEISGEITTLAVKAGNPRMGKYRSSHFKKLIENPTGLNLPRGISSL
                     TVLRTKIRHGLLANVEKIGNEVVKNSLRRVKADNGRFLSFLESIKPCFPRFVSEFYSS
                     TFMGIVEGTISLFENSKSIRKNLKSRLGSEFDEIVVRSEFSSISGLKQGGNDRRSRLE
                     WKCSSTKADDLRRMSWGGRVIGATVPHPLELLSCGKLQNLNCAECSAPGYQADYVAAV
                     CPQEPFWRGPERGPYDPYLGSKTAETTSLIQPWEKETNVPLIRRAVALRKVISWFVER
                     DSNLARILCNNVKALTGEDLGGLARGYKRTGSYNHRFYCARQSNGGFSGISPNWAGWF
                     IITTNTLSHIGRDNFDFMFQSLIIFSQVTAVARQSHIKSGGTHHFHIKCLDCLRPVEE
                     PTLDTVVEYTFPDMSVELAKWKPAEVPWFTIKPVIELQEGDWSALDFRVQSFHLGRIL
                     GFYYTDTRGQRGREVDDLFPIVLGKYVDPDGFIDGIVDGIFRASSLSLSHRKTATMGQ
                     NHAEALTSNFFSNASSLSRDGGFITLMTEPDMYQPIRRAPQRISPAYPSSRMDLSESI
                     SAILFQRYRSNIQASRKYCPMSADLWIFADFISVSVAGTFILADRACTVFFKSKLVKA
                     DKDQLAVISGIDSIVRSADTSQEYLDILMQSVKVYCTPNEGREAARQIRRMRAMSEMD
                     VEEEPGEFNLRIPMWTRSTPVAYSVTPTVFSNVGVPDIRSPVISGLRLAQLATGSFYK
                     IEAILDNAGLVYQDFISGGDGSGGCTATLLRRSISSRAIFNSLMAGENLSFRGSSPAP
                     PSALVQMPAWIKSRCVNLENCWQKASDLRRPETWKQFQRTVSEHMMKVGLIFLDMELI
                     GQTDEDEILDCLLKYGLSILRPHGKILYKTYAGQLLGSANNVLTKIGSCFHRVSMYQT
                     SMTGSHSSEVYVLMEGQVVNRSSIQYPDLSSCKDWLLDSFCFRTVDEERERALRLFNW
                     ESVEGIPRRFFPDLELELHNLLRTSGIDPATVPIIAQNIYYSSPHQLPSILIGAILGG
                     TESVFPTARFRRVSGLIPSDQKILKWSAMVFGVAYWLSLAMDEPGLYRKTHIVNQQGI
                     SFSYLVEYSDDQHTHGALKWSLSRNLGRTKTVRLDSQQAQQSRWIRALTRLCVSRNLD
                     SDIDLIKSVARSIAPNVKVSTILARSGTLDVFTDEILLPPGKWGTGYEDEVDLMREPD
                     EDSL"
BASE COUNT     3128 a   2875 c   3057 g   2946 t
ORIGIN      
        1 taaaaaatcc ccactcaaca gtcataatcc ctgttgtcat tggaggtcta tggaaatcct
       61 taacataact agtattaatt aactctgata tttgacactt ttggatcttc tggagcgccc
      121 gacatgacta ctatcgccac tttgattcct tctaaccctt acgagggact tgaaggagat
      181 gtggatcata ccggcttcag cgatctgtcg gtcaaaaccg gggaaacgtc gacatggggt
      241 gtcgtagagt ccactcatat gggaggaacg gaaattcagt atacctcttc cgttctgagc
      301 ggagaagaag cggagaagcc taagctcaac cactgtgcca taacagggga cctctataag
      361 atcgcgcacc tggtatggga gaaaatcaag gccagaactt tgacttccgc cgaggccgtg
      421 gcgttccttt gggcagctgg aaaggaattt tccagtgtca tcgacaagcc ttggacgtca
      481 tacgacataa ccatcctggg tgctaaggag ggaggattgg tcaatgtcca atctctcctc
      541 aaaagtgttc cgtccaacaa cagggttctg gaggtagcgt caacggagca agagctgaaa
      601 aagtcgatcc ccttcttggt tgggatctgt ctcgcccctt accgcattat ccagggaatg
      661 aaggttgagt acatggactc cctcaagcag agaatgtgga ctcagatcaa agggctagtg
      721 gatcctgaaa tcaaaaagga ggaggtcacc aacttcgaat tctcaggatg gttagacgat
      781 agatctgact ggtcccaaga gaaggactac ggagttattg tcgctggata cgacatgttc
      841 tggtgcaagt gcaaggaaga aaaatctgct tccttgaggg tatgcaccat tcgggctagg
      901 tacctggatt gtaccgcctt catgggttgg caataccttc ggaacattac caagttgcca
      961 tttcttgagt tggctacctg gatctgggac gattccatgg cagctgagtt tcgacagatc
     1021 ttcaagaaag gagaggagct ggacaaggag gactcttacc tcccttatct ttcgagcatg
     1081 aggatatcca gaaagagtcc ctactctgcc agtgtgaacc cctacctgca tatgtggatc
     1141 cactcatacg ggtgcctcaa gagcaccacc cggtcataca acgctaggat ggtgggcgaa
     1201 atcaatactg acattcctct aaggaatgcg gtcttcatgt atgtcgcaaa gggtcaagga
     1261 ggggattgga aaaggcaaat tgtctacaaa ggagacgtgg gacataagca gacattcgtg
     1321 atcccggacg gtgaagtgga taccaagaaa gggaagaaac gagagaaaat ccctccgcct
     1381 ccgaagccag aggctcgtta ttggcacagg tatatcatgg cgcacggggg agatctgcct
     1441 cctcatatgt gggagtccgt tgtcaaggct ctggccagca tcccgaatcc gcgtagtcag
     1501 tcgatcggag aatacttgcg gcgctggggg ctgaatcagc agatgatccg cacgggttga
     1561 gcactcacct caaggaccct cggatgccca gccggttaca tgaaaaaaac tccaacataa
     1621 ctaactcgac cttgggatcc gatcattcac aatgtctagc tccggtggag aatcggacca
     1681 tactacaaga tcccaggagg attcccgaat taagggcttt tactccgagg gggtcaatct
     1741 cccccaggag agtgtctcat gcttgggtgc actcctggag tacgatcaag aaggtctcga
     1801 aaagactttt tctcagatgg acctggagga ccccttgact ggggagagag aagggggctc
     1861 cgtccaggtt tctgtaccct gggggacagt ctcggaagag cagcaggctg agtacctcag
     1921 actcctccgc ttgtacgaca tcccgcatcc agagactccg gaagaggaca caggggtcga
     1981 tgaagatgag ctgtcgtgtg gaaccccttc tttaccccct acctctccgt cattatcctc
     2041 ggaaggaggt gatcgaccat tgtctccgtt tttgttctca gacgaagaat atatagaata
     2101 tgtcgacatt actgttccag aagaattgca agatgttgcc ctccggactc ccctcatatc
     2161 ccttttaaga gacgtagtta gggtcatggt caactcaaag aatgagcctt tctattctct
     2221 gcagaaatac gatctaaggc aggggacagt aaggcttgcc agagtgggta atctgtacac
     2281 atactgtcct gaaggtaccc ccattcccgt gttagagcag agggtgtccc cgaaaactcg
     2341 aaagaagata tccctttcgg ccccgcagac caacccaacg gaatcctctg cccagggtcc
     2401 cacatccctc ggctcgatgg ccgatcccac tccatcctgc tcctcgacca agaccgacat
     2461 tgccttaggc caggccaacc aaatgtcgca gaccaccgaa gaatcatggc cctctcctga
     2521 tcattctggt tctccaccga acctagagag aagtgtcact atcaagagag cagtaagccc
     2581 atcgtcttcc agccattatt ctcaaacctc ctctgtagga tccccatcag aggacgaaga
     2641 ggaaatagag gtcgcgcagg agtcttactc cttcatgtgt ccggtttacg gatcctccga
     2701 gatgagcgtg aaggttttcc ccggatacga agttgagcct ttgatgaaat tggggatggt
     2761 cccgccagaa atcttccgag caatcctccg ggatcgtggg cttttgaggg ccttggaggc
     2821 tgttttagat ataggtcaga cacacatgac atgaaaaaaa ctccaacatc actcacctga
     2881 gactcattcc caggttattc ttgccaacat gagttttgtg tcaatgctta aggggaagcc
     2941 gggtccctct aagaggtccc cttctaccgg acacgtcccg ttccagggta ggcttgacat
     3001 gtcactgact atattcactg ataaaccgta ctcctctatg gaagaggctt tcttacatct
     3061 aatagagatt caagactata tatccgagac ccgggacttg aagggcctgt acctcggatt
     3121 gatcgctatt tccatactgt tttcgaaatg tgatgctaga gggaatggag tgatgtacac
     3181 catgtatctt aaagatctag tatctctaat atccacggac tccgctctcg ccagtggacc
     3241 tcttagaacg ttctcatacg agagagccca tgacctaagg ggtaagactg ctttggtccg
     3301 attccagcta aactttgagc agtcgggact ggagtgtgag tctctgctat ctgtattgct
     3361 caaaagagat aagaataagg aggtaatgtc tagctcgacc agttacctca agttatggag
     3421 actcaagatg atcgattata agagagggac cttgttttca ctctcttagg cccctttgta
     3481 gacttggacc ttgttattcc acaataaaga cataacataa ctagaaactt gaaaaaaagt
     3541 tcctctgtga attccaggta gacgggccgc aaaagatgtt gaggatgatg ctcactattc
     3601 tcggtatttg ctcctttgtg gagggactgc cagtgacaca ccacggccga ctctacatcg
     3661 gaccaacggg ggttgtcact ccctggaaga gtatctcgcc agaatcggtg gactgcaagg
     3721 catctgtccc tcggcttgga ctagagctaa ctccagaaca caaatttgta gagaccaaaa
     3781 gatggtcccc ccacgtgacg gcccccactt caggatacac atgctccctg atccaaaaaa
     3841 ggacgacttg ctcccggagt ttctttggat atgacggaat aaaaaaggaa acaaagatta
     3901 gccttccatc tgctcaagct tgtagagagg cctttcagag attcagagag aaccatcttg
     3961 aggaaatcga acatccctac ccaacttgtc attggctagg tgacgacact gctgaggcaa
     4021 aaggactcaa gatctccctc gttcccgtgg agtacaaccc cttctcaggc aaatatacag
     4081 atcatatcct agcaggaggt gtctgcgact ctgtaccatg catggttgcc gacaggtctg
     4141 gttactggtt caattcgtcg gagccagtcg gagaatgctt ccctgatccg gccattaaga
     4201 tcttctttgt ggaccgaaat gacactctca ctcccaagac agagtttgtg tctctgagtc
     4261 ttcaagccag aagcttcaaa ggggcatgca aggccaagta ttgcggatta gatgggtttc
     4321 tcctaaacac caatgagtgg atagaaaata gtcgatcctt ttcgaacaga tactcctctg
     4381 ccagtgccat tcgagactgt tataacatgt caaagtccta tgcctatctg acgactcaag
     4441 ccattattgg tcaggtattg gggtcctctc agtctgacgc tctgctggcg gagtgccgga
     4501 aagtgaagga caagttgatg ctgggggagc ctatatcccg gacagatctc cagctattct
     4561 ctccggagtc cgaaggaaga ggccccgtgt atagattctt caacggatct ctccaggttg
     4621 ctactgcgaa gtacgagtcc ctggtcttcc cggatgacac ggctgcatct cttcacggat
     4681 actccttggg ggcaacagta aacacaagta ctcccgtcct atggcctcat gctattcgca
     4741 tcaaccggga catagttgat ggaccaaacg gaatgttttg gtttagaggg agattgattc
     4801 atccccgcac ctgggagggg agaatccagg aggtatccca acacctcgtt caactgtact
     4861 ctcttaagtt caagacccca ggagtacctg acatcgacca aggagacatt atcgagcctc
     4921 tcagcaactg ggagtggaca agtcctgctg taattcgacc tgtcgcccat ttgacacttt
     4981 tggaatctct ggctctgctg gcagggggag tgttgatctt gatcctatgt gttaagatca
     5041 ctgtctggaa acggactaag aggcctcgtt tgtccgccgg agtgcaaccc tcatggagat
     5101 gaagaccgtt atgtatcccg cctgttcttg gtttatctgt agcctgaatt caattttgcc
     5161 gtactattgg gtgattcttt tcctcttctg attatatgtc tgtgaacttt taacatgaaa
     5221 aaaaccaaca aaactcaacg ggcatcgtat aaaaaatgga agactttgat ttctgtgatc
     5281 tgctggattg ccaagacgag gcggcttatg cagagggaga agatgagtta agaggcgaat
     5341 ttgacgagga tggagataaa atgtactcgg acccgggctc agtgccggga cacctcgtgg
     5401 accacgacta cacattggac cgccctctca taggagagga gctggacgca tttgtctccc
     5461 acatgaaggg acatctgtac aatcgacact tttctaacgg atcatggaag tttcgggagt
     5521 catggctgcg agaccagggg gctaagatcg aagacttgac agggtcggca acatttcacc
     5581 ggtggttggt caggcttatc agatcccctc ggcctacaga tgatatagac aaggttcttt
     5641 ctgaggtgga tgaaggagca aaagagtcgt ttccgattgt gtcagggttt ctgaagaagt
     5701 ggtgtgatcg aaagacctca tttaagaaga gatcagatat gaaggcgtcg accaagcaga
     5761 tgggatcaat ctatctgacc ttccaccaga ttgtgctgat gatgaacagc tcaactgaat
     5821 cggaaggaga aggattgggg aaaacgtttg gactgaagtt cgactggaga gatgggaacc
     5881 ccgcgttcgt gggtgagctt tccgacttag gaaaggtgtt catctgcaac ggggttctga
     5941 tctttgaccg gtctggtcaa tctctggata gagacatgac tttgatggtc aaagatctag
     6001 cgggcggccg attccagact ctgattcact cagagttcaa ggaagccccg gcgtaccccg
     6061 cctcccatta caggaacatc ctgtctttgt tcgaggccgg agatgaattg ttgaaagatt
     6121 tggggagctc cgcctattcc attatcaagc tcctggagcc ggttgctctg gagaagatgc
     6181 atgttttagc cagtgcagcc cgacctctta ttccagactt tactcagttt ggagatcatt
     6241 tgaagaaaga gaaattgtcg gcgattcaga aaagcccgaa ggcttcgaac ttcttccggt
     6301 tgatagaaca gagcgtcgat atcaacttct tgctgaccgc attcggcagc tttagattgt
     6361 ggggacaccc atttatagat tatttggagg gcctaaagaa gctccatgag aatacgacaa
     6421 tagggaaaca aatcgataaa gcttatgctg aggccctggc atcagaccta gcgtacaagg
     6481 tccttcatga tgagttcttg aagagtagga gatggcatgt agatggacgc ctgctgccga
     6541 aagatcaccc tctcaaagcc tatgtggaca agaaccagtg gccatcttcg ggattgattc
     6601 aatctttggg cgatatctgg caccttctac ctttgactcc ttgtttcaca gttcccgata
     6661 tgttcgaccc gtcgataatc tatgcagaca agttccattc tcctactcgg tccgagatca
     6721 tccgccactt aaccaaggga gttggcaaca taaagtctaa gtcggtcctc gaaagcttca
     6781 tccagaagcc cgctacaaat tggaaggagt tcctcgagcg aatcaataga gaaggacttg
     6841 acctagaaca cctagccatt gccctcagtg caaaagagag agaaatcaag gacataggga
     6901 gattcttcgc gctcatgacc tgggagttga gagagtattt tgtggttact gaatatctca
     6961 tcaagctgtt ctatgttcct ctgttcaaag ggctgactat ggctgatgat ctaaatacgg
     7021 tgactatgaa aatgttgaag gcttctgacg gccagagcgc ccgagattac aagaccatca
     7081 ctatcgccaa tcacattgac tactctaaat ggaacaatca tcagagacct gaggcgaaca
     7141 accccgtgtt caaagtaatg ggacagttcc tggggttgcc aaacctattt actaggaccc
     7201 acgaattctt ctccaaggcc ttcatttact acaagaaccg aagtgatttg atcggcacgg
     7261 atggaactaa tctctttaac aaacctggcc ccttagtgtg ttgggaaggt cagccgggag
     7321 gattggaagg gttgagacag aagggctgga gcataaccaa ctacctctgc atagagaggc
     7381 aagccaaaat taggtctaca agccttaggg ccctcgctca aggggacaat caggttcttg
     7441 ccacaagata cacaatccga cctcatcggt cggagcagga acttgttgag catatccaga
     7501 gtgctgtata caacaacaag gcaatcttgg actccgtcag ggcagggaca gccaagctag
     7561 gtctgatcat caacgagaac gaaacacttc aatccgcatc cttgatggtc tacggaaagg
     7621 tgattatgta cagagggctg ttcacctgcc tgtcagagaa gagatactct cgtgttcttt
     7681 gcacgaccaa cgaccagctt cccaatctat cttctgttat cgggacgatc ggaacaaatt
     7741 gtctgaccgt gtgtcattac tccgataccc cgtttgatgc gatccttcag tacaattggc
     7801 taggaaattt tgggagagtt atgattgaga tgcacaaccc cgctattaag aggccgatgg
     7861 gtgatctcat caaatcttgg actgaagaag aaaggaggtc ttaccgattg tattttctcc
     7921 tccttgatcc ggccctgggg ggggtagggg ggatgtcact gactcgcttc ctcattcgac
     7981 agttcccaga ccctatcaca gaaagtctct cgttttggag ccttgtcaga gagttggaga
     8041 tctcaggaga aataacgacc ctggcagtca aggctggaaa ccctcggatg ggaaaatacc
     8101 ggtcctctca tttcaagaag ctgatagaaa atccgaccgg cctaaacctt cctcgaggta
     8161 tctcgtctct cacagtcctc aggacgaaga ttaggcacgg acttctggcc aacgtcgaga
     8221 aaataggcaa cgaagtagtc aagaactctc ttaggcgagt caaagctgac aacgggagat
     8281 tcttatcctt cctcgagtct atcaagccct gttttcctcg cttcgttagt gagttttact
     8341 catcgacatt catgggaatt gtcgaaggaa cgatcagctt gtttgaaaac tcgaaatcta
     8401 ttcggaaaaa tctgaaatct aggttagggt cggagttcga cgaaattgtg gtaaggtccg
     8461 agttctccag tatatctgga ctcaaacaag gaggaaatga tcgtcggagt aggctagagt
     8521 ggaaatgttc ctccacaaaa gctgacgatc ttcgacggat gtcatgggga ggccgagtaa
     8581 taggagcaac ggtgccccac ccgcttgagc ttctgtcctg tggaaaatta caaaacctga
     8641 attgtgccga gtgctctgcc ccaggatatc aggccgatta cgtggctgcg gtctgccccc
     8701 aggagccgtt ttggagagga cctgagagag gaccctatga tccttacctt gggtccaaga
     8761 ctgctgagac aactagtttg attcaaccat gggagaaaga gactaacgtc cctctgatca
     8821 gacgggccgt tgccctccgg aaagtcatct catggtttgt cgagagagac tccaacctgg
     8881 ctcggatctt atgtaacaat gtgaaggcct taacaggtga ggacctggga ggactagcca
     8941 ggggatacaa acgtacaggg tcatataatc acagattcta ctgcgcccgt caatccaacg
     9001 ggggttttag cggcatttct cctaactggg ccggatggtt tattatcaca actaacacgc
     9061 tgtctcatat cggacgagac aattttgact ttatgttcca gtccttgatt atcttctctc
     9121 aagtgactgc agttgccaga cagagccaca tcaagtccgg ggggacacat cactttcaca
     9181 tcaaatgttt ggactgctta cgcccggtgg aagagccgac ccttgacacg gtagtcgaat
     9241 acacttttcc agacatgagt gtcgagctcg ccaaatggaa gcccgctgaa gtaccctggt
     9301 tcactatcaa acctgtcatc gagttgcaag aaggagactg gtctgcccta gactttcgag
     9361 ttcaatcctt ccacttgggg aggatattag ggttctacta cacggatact cgaggacagc
     9421 gggggagaga ggtagacgat ctcttcccca tcgtcttggg aaaatacgtg gacccagacg
     9481 ggttcatcga cgggatagtc gacgggattt tccgagcgag cagtctgtct ctctctcata
     9541 ggaaaacagc cacaatggga cagaaccatg cagaagctct aacgagtaat ttcttctcca
     9601 atgcctcttc attgtctcga gatgggggat ttattaccct catgacagag ccggatatgt
     9661 atcagccgat ccggagggca cctcaacgga tatccccagc ctatccaagc tcgagaatgg
     9721 atctatcgga atctatatcg gccatcttat tccagaggta ccggtccaac attcaagcta
     9781 gtcggaaata ctgccctatg tcggccgatc tctggatctt cgcagacttc atctccgtat
     9841 ctgtcgcagg cacatttata ttggcggacc gagcctgtac ggtgtttttc aaaagtaaac
     9901 tggtgaaagc agataaagac cagctagcag ttatatccgg tatagatagc atcgtgaggt
     9961 ctgcggatac cagtcaagag tatctggaca tattaatgca gtctgtcaag gtctactgta
    10021 ctccgaatga aggaagagag gccgccaggc agattaggag aatgagggct atgtccgaga
    10081 tggacgttga ggaagagccg ggagagttca acctgcggat ccccatgtgg actagatcta
    10141 ccccggtagc atacagtgta actcctactg tcttttccaa tgtaggggtc ccggacatcc
    10201 ggagtccagt gatatctggt ctgagactgg cccagcttgc cacggggtca ttttacaaga
    10261 tagaagccat cttagataat gcaggactgg tttaccaaga ctttatcagt gggggggacg
    10321 gatcaggggg atgcacagcg actctccttc ggaggagcat ctctagtaga gcgattttca
    10381 atagcctaat ggcgggggaa aatctatctt tccgaggctc gtcgccggct cctccttctg
    10441 ctctggttca aatgcccgct tggatcaagt ccagatgtgt caacctcgaa aactgctggc
    10501 agaaagcctc agacctgagg aggcccgaaa catggaaaca atttcaaagg accgtctcag
    10561 agcatatgat gaaggtgggg ttgatcttct tagatatgga gttgatagga caaacagacg
    10621 aggacgaaat attagactgt ctgctgaaat acggtctatc aatcctccga cctcacggga
    10681 agatcctgta caagacgtat gctggtcagt tgttaggatc tgctaacaat gtcttaacca
    10741 agatcggttc atgctttcac cgcgtctcca tgtaccagac ctctatgacc ggatctcact
    10801 cttcggaagt ttatgtcctc atggagggcc aagttgtaaa ccgctcatcc atccagtatc
    10861 cggacctgtc ctcctgcaag gactggttgc tggacagttt ctgctttcgt actgtagacg
    10921 aggagagaga aagagccttg aggcttttca attgggagtc tgtagaagga atccctcggc
    10981 ggttcttccc tgatctggag ttggagcttc acaatttgct aagaacatcg ggtattgatc
    11041 ctgctaccgt tcctattatt gcccagaaca tttactactc atccccccat caactcccct
    11101 ctatcttgat tggagcgatt ctgggaggga cggagagtgt gtttcccaca gctcgattta
    11161 ggagggtatc tggactgatc ccttcagatc agaaaatact aaagtggtct gccatggtgt
    11221 tcggagtggc atattggctc tctctggcga tggatgagcc tggcctttac agaaagacac
    11281 atatcgtcaa ccaacagggg atctctttct cttatttggt agaatacagc gatgatcaac
    11341 acactcacgg ggcgctgaag tggtccttgt cccgcaatct ggggcgcact aagactgtca
    11401 ggctggacag tcaacaggct cagcagtcga gatggattag agccctaacg cggctgtgtg
    11461 tatctagaaa tttggattca gatatcgacc tcatcaagtc tgtagccagg tcaattgccc
    11521 cgaatgtaaa ggtgtctacc attctagcca gatcaggaac actagacgtg tttacggacg
    11581 agattttact tcctcccggc aagtggggaa caggatatga ggacgaggtc gatttgatga
    11641 gagagccgga tgaggattcc ctataagacc agatcaaaga gggaaaaggg acagaagaaa
    11701 gaacatgaaa aaaacatgat cccgattcct atagtctgat aatgacccct aggagtatgc
    11761 ttgttgtgtg gtgtttttgg aggtgctgtt gttgtagccg acactgttgc tcggtgccgg
    11821 tgccgaggag gacacaaagt cgtcgaagat gacgtccgaa tcgtcgccgg tgttgttgtt
    11881 ctgctgactg gcagatacac cgctagaacc gctgacaacg ccctggccac caccggtgct
    11941 gttgctgggc tgactgatga cgatgttgct gagtatggtg attttgtttc cgcgaggtgc
    12001 ttccgc
//
LOCUS       F16_1/BR2021           11779 bp    RNA     linear   VRL 18-MAR-2025
DEFINITION  Merida virus isolate F16_1/BR2021 complete genome.
ACCESSION   F16_1/BR2021
VERSION
DBLINK      BioProject: PRJNA1223432
            BioSample: SAMN46822114
KEYWORDS    .
SOURCE      Merida virus
  ORGANISM  Merida virus
            Viruses; Riboviria; Orthornavirae; Negarnaviricota;
            Haploviricotina; Monjiviricetes; Mononegavirales; Rhabdoviridae;
            Alpharhabdovirinae; Merhavirus; Merhavirus merida.
REFERENCE   1  (bases 1 to 11779)
  AUTHORS   Fuques,E., Massey,A.L., Qureshi,F.I., Campos-Silva,J.V., Ferreira
            da Silva,D.J., Peres,C., Levi,T. and Vega Thurber,R.L.
  TITLE     Large-scale metagenomic surveillance study expands the known
            diversity of RNA viruses in mosquito populations from the Amazon
            Basin
  JOURNAL   unpublished
REFERENCE   2  (bases 1 to 11779)
  AUTHORS   Fuques,E.
  TITLE     Direct Submission
  JOURNAL   Submitted (18-MAR-2025) Ecology, Evolution, and Marine Biology,
            University of California, Santa Barbara, UCSB Marine Science
            Institute, Santa Barbara, California 93117, United States
COMMENT     Bankit Comment: ALT EMAIL:eddiefuques-villalba@ucsb.edu
            Bankit Comment: TOTAL # OF SEQS:7
            
            ##Assembly-Data-START##
            Assembly Method       :: rnaSPAdes v. 3.15.3
            Sequencing Technology :: Illumina
            ##Assembly-Data-END##
FEATURES             Location/Qualifiers
     source          1..11779
                     /organism="Merida virus"
                     /mol_type="genomic RNA"
                     /isolate="F16_1/BR2021"
                     /isolation_source="Mosquito pool"
                     /db_xref="taxon:1803034"
                     /country="Brazil"
                     /collection_date="2021"
                     /note="Viruses; Riboviria; Orthornavirae; Negarnaviricota;
                     Haploviricotina; Monjiviricetes; Mononegavirales;
                     Rhabdoviridae; Alpharhabdovirinae; Merhavirus; Merhavirus
                     merida."
     gene            117..1553
                     /gene="N"
     CDS             117..1553
                     /gene="N"
                     /codon_start=1
                     /product="Nucleoprotein"
                     /translation="MTAIATLIPSNPYEGLEGDVDHTGFSDLSVKTGETSTWGVVEST
                     HMGGTEIQYTSSVLSGEGAEKPKLNHCAITGDLNKIAHLVWERIKARTLTSAEAVAFL
                     WAAGKEFSSLIDKPWASYDITILGAKEGGSVNVQSLLKSVPSNNKVLEVASTEQELKK
                     SIPFLVGICLAPYRIVQGMKVEYMDSLKQRMWTQIKGLVDPEIKKEEVTNFDFSGWLD
                     DRSDWSQEKDYGVIVAGYDMFWCKCKEEKSASLRVCTIRARYLDCTAFMGWQYLRNIT
                     KLPFLELATWIWDDSMAAEFRQIFKKGEELDKEDSYLPYLSSMKISRKSPYSASVNPY
                     LHMWIHSYGCLKSTTRSYNARMVGEINTDIPLRNAVFMYVAKGQGGEWKRQIVYKGDV
                     GHKQTFVVPDGEVDTKKGKKREKIPPPPKPEARYWHRYIMAHGGDLPPHMWESVVKAL
                     ASIPNPRSQSIGEYLRRWGLNQQMIRMG"
     gene            1645..2847
                     /gene="P"
     CDS             1645..2847
                     /gene="P"
                     /codon_start=1
                     /product="Phosphoprotein"
                     /translation="MSSSGGESDHTTKSQEDSRIQGFYSEGVNLPQESVSCLGALLEY
                     DQEGLEKTFSQMDLEDPLTGEREGGSVQVSVPWGTVSEEQQAEYLRLLRLYNIPHPET
                     PEEDTGVDEDELSCGTPSLPPTSPSLSSEGGDRPLSPFLFSDEEYTEYVDITVPEELQ
                     DVALRTPLMSLLRDVVRIMVNSKNEPFYSLQKYDLRQGTVRLARVGNLYTYCPEGTPI
                     PVLEQRGSPKTRKKRSLSTPQINPTESSAQGPTSLVSKADPPPSCSTTKTDIALSQTN
                     QVSQTTEESWPSPDHSGPPSNREGSVTIQRAASPSSSSHYSQTSSVESSSENEEEIEV
                     AQESYSFMCPIYGSSEMSVKVFPGYEVEPLMKLGMVPPEIFRAILRDRGLLRALEAVL
                     DIGQTHMT"
     gene            2917..3462
                     /gene="M"
     CDS             2917..3462
                     /gene="M"
                     /codon_start=1
                     /product="Matrix Protein"
                     /translation="MLKGKPGPSKRSPSTGHIPFQGRLDMSLTIFTDKPYSSMEEAFL
                     HLIEIQDYISETRDLKGLYLGLIAISILFSKCDARGNGVMYTMDLKDLVSLISTDSAL
                     ASGPLRTFSYERAHDLRGKTALVRFQLNFEQSGLECESLLSVLLKRDKNKEVMSSSTS
                     YLKLWRLKMIDYKRGTLFSLS"
     gene            3570..5096
                     /gene="G"
     CDS             3570..5096
                     /gene="G"
                     /codon_start=1
                     /product="Glycoprotein"
                     /translation="MLKMMLTILGICSFVEGLPVTHHGRLYIGPTGVVTPWKSISPES
                     VDCKASVPRLGLELTPEHKFVETKRWSPHVTAPTSGYTCSLIQKRTTCSRSFFGYDGI
                     KKETKISLPSAQACREAFQRFRENHLEEIEHPYPTCHWLGDDTAEAKGLKISLVPVEY
                     NPFSGKYTDHILAGGVCDSVPCMVADRSGYWFNSSEPVGECFPDPAIKIFFVDRNDTL
                     TPKTEFVSLSLQARSFKGACKAKYCGLDGFLLNTNEWIENSRSFSNRYSSTSAIRDCY
                     NMSKSYAYLTTQAIIGQVLGSSQSDALLAECRKVKDKLMLGEPISRTDLQLFSPESEG
                     RGPVYRFFNGSLQVATAKYESLVFPDDTAASLHGYSLGATVNTSTPVLWPHAIRINRD
                     IVDGPNGMFWFRGRLIHPRTWEGRIQEVSQHLVQLYSLKFKTPGVPDIDQGNIVEPLS
                     NWEWTSPAVIRPVAHLTLLESLALLAGGVFILILCVKITVWRRTKRPRLSAGVQPSWR
                     "
     gene            5250..11660
                     /gene="RdRp"
     CDS             5250..11660
                     /gene="RdRp"
                     /codon_start=1
                     /product="RNA-dependent RNA polymerase"
                     /translation="MEDFDFCDLLDCQDEAAYADGEDELRGEFDEDGDKMYSDPGSVP
                     GHLVDHDYTLDRPLIGEELDAFVSHMKGHLYNRHFSNGSWKFRESWLRDQGAKIEDLT
                     GSATFHRWLVRLIRSPRPTGDIDKVLSEVDEGAKESFPIVSGFLKKWCDLKTSFKKRS
                     DMKASTKQMGSIYLTFHQIVLMMNSSTESEGEGLGRTFGLKFDWRDGNPAFVGELSDL
                     GKVFICNGVLIFDRSGQSLDRDMTLMVKDLAGGRFQTLIHSEFKEAPAYPTSHYKNIL
                     SLFEAGDELLKDLGSSAYSIIKLLEPVALEKMHVLASAARPLIPDFTQFGDHLKKEKL
                     SAIQKSPKAANFFRLIEQSVDINFLLTAFGSFRLWGHPFIDYLEGLKKLHENTTMGKQ
                     IDKAYAEALASDLAYKVLHDEFLKSRRWHVDGRLLPKDHPLKAYVDKNQWPSSGLIQS
                     LGDIWHLLPLTPCFTVPDMFDPSIIYADKFHSPTRSEIIRQLTKGVGNIKSKSVLESF
                     IQKPATNWKEFLERINREGLDLEHLAIALSAKEREIKDIGRFFALMTWELREYFVVTE
                     YLIKLFYVPLFKGLTMADDLNTVTMKMLKASDGQSARDYKTITIANHIDYSKWNNHQR
                     PEANNPVFKVMGQFLGLPNLFTRTHEFFSKAFIYYKNRSDLIGTDGTKLFNKPGPLVC
                     WEGQPGGLEGLRQKGWSITNYLCIERQAKIRSTSLRALAQGDNQVLATRYTIRPHRSE
                     QELVEHIQSAVYNNKAILDSVRAGTAKLGLIINENETLQSASLMVYGKVIMYRGLFTC
                     LSEKRYSRVLCTTNDQLPNLSSVIGTIGTNCLTVCHYSDTPFDAILQYNWLGNFGRVM
                     IEMHNPAIKRPMGDIIKSWTEEERRSYRLYFLLLDPALGGVGGMSLTRFLIRQFPDPI
                     TESLTFWSLVRELEISGEITTLAVKAGNPRMGKYRSSHFKKLIENPTGLNLPRGISSL
                     TVLRTKIRHGLLANVEKIGNEVVKNSLRRVKADNGRFLSFLESIKPCFPRFVSEFYSS
                     TFMGIVEGTISLFENSKSIRKNLKSRLGSEFDEIVVRSEFSSISGLKQGGNDRRSRLE
                     WKCSSTKADDLRRMSWGGQVIGATVPHPLELLSCGKLQNLNCAECSAPGYQADYVAAV
                     CPQEPFWRGPERGPYDPYLGSKTAETTSLIQPWEKETNIPLIRRAVALRKVISWFVER
                     DSNLARILCDNVKALTGEDLGGLARGYKRTGSYNHRFYCARQSNGGFSGISPNWAGWF
                     IITTNTLSHIGRDNFDFMFQSLIIFSQVTAVARQSHLKSGGTHHFHIKCLDCLRPVEE
                     PTLDTVVEYTFPDMSVELAKWKPAEVPWFTIKPVIELQEGDWSALDFRVQSFHLGRIL
                     GFYYTDTRGQRGREVDDLFPIVLGKYVDPDGFIDGIVDGIFRASSLSLSHRKTATMGQ
                     NHAEALTSNFFSNASSLSRDGGFITLMTEPDMYQPIRRAPQRISPAYPSSRMDLSESI
                     SAILFQRYRSNIQASRKYCPMSADLWIFADFISVSVAGTFILADRACTVFFKNKLVKA
                     DKDQLAVISGIDSIVRSADTSQEYLDILMQSVKVYCTPNEGREAARQIRRIRAMSEMD
                     VEEEPGEFNLQIPMWTRSTPVAYSVTPTVFSNVGVPDIRSPVISGLRLAQLATGSFYK
                     IEAILDNAGLVYQDFISGGDGSGGCTATLLRRSISSRAIFNSLMAGENLSFRGSSPAP
                     PSALVQMPAWIKSRCVNLENCWQKASDLRRPETWKQFQKTVSEHMMKVGLIFLDMELI
                     GQIDEDEILDCLLRYGLSILRPHGKILYKTYAGQLLGSANNVLTKIGSCFHRVSLYQT
                     SMTGSHSSEVYVLMEGQVVNRSSIQYPDLSSCKDWLLDSFCFRTVDEERERALRLFNW
                     ESVEGIPRRFFPDLELEFHNLLRTSGIDPATVPIIAQNIYYSSPHQLPSILIGAILGG
                     TESVFPTARFRRVSGLIPSDQKILKWSAMVFGVAYWLSLAMDEPDLYRKTHIVNQQGI
                     SFSYLVEYSDDQHTHGALKWSLSRNLGRTKTVRLDSQQAQQSRWIRALTRLCVSRNLG
                     SDNDLIKSVARSIAPNVKVSTILARSGTLDVFTDEILLPPGKWGTGYEDEVDLMREPD
                     EDSL"
BASE COUNT     3091 a   2797 c   2978 g   2913 t
ORIGIN      
        1 tccccactca acagtcagaa tccatgttgt catgggaggt ctatggaaat ccttaacata
       61 actagtatta attaactcta ctatttgaca cttttgaatt ttctggagcg cccgacatga
      121 ctgctattgc cactttgatt ccttctaacc cttacgaggg acttgaagga gatgtggatc
      181 atacaggctt cagtgatctg tcggtcaaaa ccggggaaac gtcgacatgg ggtgtcgtag
      241 agtccactca tatgggaggt acggagattc agtatacctc ttccgttctg agcggagaag
      301 gagcggagaa gcctaagctc aaccactgtg ccataacagg ggatctcaat aagatcgcac
      361 acctggtatg ggagagaatc aaggcccgaa ctttgacttc cgccgaggcc gtagcgttcc
      421 tttgggcagc tggaaaggaa ttttccagtc tcatcgacaa gccttgggcg tcatacgaca
      481 taaccatcct gggtgctaag gagggaggat cggtcaatgt ccaatctctc ctcaaaagtg
      541 ttccgtccaa caacaaggtt ctggaggtgg cgtcaacgga gcaagagctg aaaaagtcta
      601 tccccttctt ggttgggatc tgtctcgccc cttaccgcat tgttcaggga atgaaggttg
      661 agtacatgga ctccctcaag cagagaatgt ggactcagat caaaggtcta gtggaccctg
      721 aaatcaaaaa ggaggaggtc accaacttcg acttctcagg gtggttagac gatagatctg
      781 actggtccca agagaaggac tacggagtta ttgtcgctgg atacgacatg ttctggtgca
      841 agtgcaagga agaaaaatct gcttccttga gggtatgcac cattagggct aggtacctgg
      901 attgtaccgc ctttatgggt tggcaatacc ttcggaacat taccaagttg ccattccttg
      961 agttggctac ctggatctgg gacgattcca tggcggctga gtttcgacag atcttcaaga
     1021 aaggagagga gctggacaag gaggattctt acctccctta tctctcgagt atgaagatat
     1081 ccaggaagag tccctactct gccagtgtga acccctactt gcatatgtgg atccactcat
     1141 acgggtgcct caagagcacg actcggtcat acaacgctag gatggttggc gagatcaata
     1201 ctgacattcc tctaaggaat gcggtcttta tgtatgtcgc aaagggtcaa ggaggggagt
     1261 ggaaaaggca aattgtctac aaaggagacg tgggacataa gcagacattc gtggtcccgg
     1321 acggtgaagt ggataccaag aaagggaaga aacgggagaa aatccctccg cctccgaagc
     1381 cagaggctcg ttattggcac aggtacatca tggcgcacgg gggagatctg cctcctcata
     1441 tgtgggagtc ggttgtcaag gctctggcca gcatcccgaa cccgcgtagt cagtcgatcg
     1501 gagaatactt gcggcgctgg ggactgaatc agcagatgat ccgcatgggt tgagccctca
     1561 cctcgaggac cctcggatgc ccagcagggt acatgaaaaa aactccaaca taactaactc
     1621 gacctcggaa tccgatcatt cacaatgtct agctccggtg gagaatcaga ccatactaca
     1681 aaatcccagg aggattcccg aattcagggc ttttactcag agggggtcaa tctccctcag
     1741 gagagtgtct catgcttggg tgcactcctg gaatacgacc aagaaggtct tgaaaagact
     1801 ttttctcaga tggacctgga ggaccccttg actggggaga gagaaggagg ctccgtccaa
     1861 gtttctgtac cctgggggac agtctcggaa gagcagcagg ctgagtacct caggctcctc
     1921 cgcttgtata acatcccgca tccagagact ccggaagagg atacaggggt cgatgaagat
     1981 gagctgtcgt gtggaacccc ttctttaccc cctacctctc cgtcattatc ctcggaagga
     2041 ggtgatcggc cattgtctcc gtttttgttc tcagacgaag aatatacaga atatgtcgac
     2101 attactgttc cggaggaatt gcaagatgtt gccctccgga ctcccctcat gtccctttta
     2161 agagacgtag ttaggatcat ggtcaactca aagaatgagc ctttctattc tctgcagaaa
     2221 tacgatctaa ggcaggggac agtaaggctt gccagagtgg gtaatctgta cacatactgt
     2281 cctgaaggta cccccattcc cgtgttagag cagagggggt ccccgaaaac tcgaaagaag
     2341 agatctcttt cgacccctca gatcaaccca acggaatcct ctgcccaggg tcccacatcc
     2401 ctcgtctcga aggccgatcc ccctccatct tgctccacga ccaagaccga cattgccttg
     2461 agccagacca accaagtgtc gcagaccacc gaagaatcat ggccttctcc tgatcattct
     2521 ggtcctccat caaaccggga gggaagtgtt accatacaga gagcagcaag tccatcgtct
     2581 tccagccatt attctcaaac ctcctctgta gaatcctcct cagagaacga agaggaaata
     2641 gaggttgcgc aggagtctta ctccttcatg tgtccgattt acggatcctc tgagatgagc
     2701 gtgaaggttt tccccggata cgaagttgag cctttgatga aattggggat ggtcccgccg
     2761 gaaatcttcc gggcaatcct ccgggatcgt gggcttctga gggccttgga ggctgttcta
     2821 gatataggtc agacacacat gacatgaaaa aaactccaac atcactcacc tgagactcat
     2881 tcccaggtta ttcttgccaa catgagtttc gtgtcgatgc tcaaggggaa gccgggtccc
     2941 tctaagaggt ccccttcaac cggacatatt ccgttccagg gtaggctcga catgtcactg
     3001 actatattta ctgataaacc gtactcctct atggaagagg ctttcttaca tctgatagag
     3061 attcaagact atatatccga gacccgggac ttgaagggcc tgtacctcgg attgatcgct
     3121 atttctatac tgttttcgaa atgtgacgct agagggaatg gagttatgta caccatggat
     3181 cttaaggatc tagtatctct aatatccacg gactccgctc tggcaagtgg acctcttaga
     3241 acgttctcat acgagagggc ccatgatcta aggggtaaga ctgctttggt ccgattccag
     3301 ctaaactttg agcaatcggg actggagtgt gagtctctgc tatctgtttt gctcaaaaga
     3361 gataagaata aggaggtaat gtctagctcg accagttacc tcaagttgtg gagactcaag
     3421 atgatcgatt ataagagagg gaccttgttt tcactctctt agacccccgt tatagacttg
     3481 gaccttgtta ttccacaata aagacataac ataactagaa acttgaaaaa aagttcctct
     3541 gtgaattcca ggtagacggg ccgcaaaaga tgctgaagat gatgctcact attctcggta
     3601 tttgctcctt tgtggaggga ctgccagtga cacaccacgg tcgactctac atcggaccaa
     3661 ctggggttgt cactccttgg aagagtatct cgccagaatc ggtggactgc aaggcatctg
     3721 tccctcggct tggactagag ctaactccag aacacaaatt tgtagagacc aagagatggt
     3781 ccccccatgt gacggccccc acttcaggat acacatgctc ccttatccaa aaaaggacga
     3841 cttgctcccg gagtttcttt ggatatgacg gaattaaaaa ggaaacaaag attagccttc
     3901 catctgctca ggcttgtcgg gaagcctttc agagattcag agagaaccat ctagaggaaa
     3961 tcgaacatcc ctacccaact tgtcattggc taggtgatga cactgctgag gcaaaaggac
     4021 tcaagatctc cctcgttccc gtggagtaca accccttctc aggcaaatat acagatcata
     4081 tcctagcagg gggtgtctgc gactctgtgc catgcatggt tgccgacagg tctgggtact
     4141 ggttcaattc gtcggagcca gtcggagaat gcttccctga tccggctatt aagatctttt
     4201 ttgtggaccg aaatgacact ctcaccccaa agacagagtt tgtgtctctg agtcttcaag
     4261 ccagaagctt caaaggggca tgcaaggcca agtattgcgg attagatggg tttctcctaa
     4321 acaccaatga gtggatagag aatagtcgat ccttttcgaa cagatactct tctaccagtg
     4381 ccattcgaga ctgttacaac atgtcgaagt cctatgccta tctgacgact caagccatta
     4441 ttggtcaggt gttggggtcc tctcagtctg acgctctgct agcggagtgc cggaaagtga
     4501 aggacaagtt gatgctaggg gagcctatat cccggacaga tctccagcta ttctctccgg
     4561 agtccgaagg aagaggcccc gtgtatagat tcttcaacgg atccctccaa gttgctactg
     4621 cgaagtacga gtccctggtc ttcccggatg acacggctgc ttctcttcac ggatactcct
     4681 tgggggcaac agtaaacaca agtactcccg tcctatggcc tcatgctatt cgcatcaatc
     4741 gggacatagt tgatggacca aacggaatgt tttggtttag agggagattg attcatcccc
     4801 gtacctggga ggggagaatc caagaggtat cccaacacct cgttcaactg tactctctta
     4861 agttcaagac cccaggagta cctgacatcg accaaggaaa cattgtagag cctctcagca
     4921 actgggagtg gacaagtcct gctgtaattc gacctgtcgc ccatttgact cttttggaat
     4981 ctctggctct gctggcgggg ggagtgttca tcttgattct atgtgttaag atcactgtct
     5041 ggagacggac taagaggcct cgtttgtccg ccggagtgca accctcatgg agatgaaggc
     5101 cgttatgtat cctgcctgtg cttggtttgt ctgtgacctg aattcaattt tgccgtacta
     5161 ttgggtaatt cttttcctcc tctgattata tgtctgtaaa cttttaacat gaaaaaaatc
     5221 aacaaaactc aacgggtatc atatcaaaca tggaggactt tgatttctgt gatctgctgg
     5281 attgccaaga cgaggcggct tacgcagatg gagaagatga gttaagaggc gaatttgacg
     5341 aggacggaga taaaatgtac tcggacccgg gttcagtgcc gggacacctc gtggaccatg
     5401 actacacact ggaccgccct ctcataggag aggagctgga cgcatttgtc tcccacatga
     5461 agggacatct gtacaatcga catttttcta acggatcatg gaagtttcgg gagtcatggc
     5521 tacgagacca gggggctaag atcgaagact tgaccgggtc ggcaacattt caccggtggt
     5581 tggtcaggct tatcagatcc cctcggccta caggtgatat agacaaggtt ctctctgagg
     5641 tggatgaagg agctaaagaa tcgtttccga ttgtgtcagg gtttctgaag aagtggtgtg
     5701 atctaaagac ctcatttaaa aagagatcag atatgaaggc gtcgacgaag cagatgggat
     5761 caatttatct gaccttccat cagatagtgc tgatgatgaa cagctcaact gaatcggaag
     5821 gagagggatt agggagaacg tttggactga agttcgactg gagagatggg aaccccgcgt
     5881 tcgtgggtga gctttccgac ttaggaaagg tgttcatctg caatggggtt ttgatctttg
     5941 accggtctgg tcaatctctg gatagagaca tgactttgat ggtcaaagat ctagcgggcg
     6001 gccgattcca gactctgatt cactcagagt tcaaggaagc cccggcgtac cccacttccc
     6061 attacaagaa catcctgtct ttgttcgagg ccggagatga actgttgaaa gatttgggga
     6121 gctccgccta ttccattatc aagctcctag agccggttgc tctggagaaa atgcatgttt
     6181 tagccagtgc agcccgacct ctcattccgg actttaccca gtttggagat catttgaaga
     6241 aagagaaact gtcggcgatt cagaaaagcc cgaaggctgc gaactttttc cggttgatag
     6301 aacagagcgt cgatatcaac ttcttgctga ctgcattcgg cagctttaga ttgtggggac
     6361 acccatttat agattatttg gagggcctaa agaagctcca tgagaatacg acaatgggga
     6421 aacaaatcga taaagcttat gctgaggcct tggcatcaga cctagcgtac aaggtccttc
     6481 atgatgagtt cttgaagagt aggagatggc atgtagatgg gcgcctgctg ccaaaagatc
     6541 accctctcaa agcctatgtg gacaagaacc agtggccatc ttcgggatta attcaatctt
     6601 tgggcgatat ctggcacctt ctacctttga ctccttgttt cacggttcct gatatgttcg
     6661 acccgtcgat catctatgcg gacaagttcc attctcctac tcggtccgag atcatccgcc
     6721 agttaaccaa gggagtcggt aacataaagt ctaagtctgt cctcgaaagt ttcatccaga
     6781 agcccgctac aaattggaag gagttcctcg agcgaataaa tagagaagga cttgacctag
     6841 aacacctagc cattgccctc agtgcaaaag agagagaaat caaggatatc gggagattct
     6901 tcgcgctcat gacctgggag ttgagagagt attttgttgt tacggaatat ctcatcaagc
     6961 tgttctatgt tcctctattc aaagggctga ctatggctga tgatctaaat acggtgacta
     7021 tgaaaatgtt gaaggcttcc gacggccaga gcgcccgaga ttacaagacc atcactatcg
     7081 ccaatcacat cgactactct aaatggaaca atcatcagag acctgaggcg aacaaccccg
     7141 tgttcaaagt aatgggacag ttcttggggt tgccaaacct atttactagg acccacgagt
     7201 tcttctccaa ggccttcatt tactacaaga accgaagtga tctgatcggc acggatggaa
     7261 ctaagctctt caacaaacct ggccccttag tgtgttggga aggtcagccg ggaggattgg
     7321 aagggttgag acagaagggc tggagcataa ccaactacct ctgcatagag aggcaagcca
     7381 agattaggtc tacaagcctt agggccctcg cccaggggga caatcaggtt cttgctacaa
     7441 gatacacgat ccgacctcat cggtcggagc aggagcttgt tgagcatatc cagagtgccg
     7501 tatataacaa caaggcaatc ttggattccg ttagggcagg gacagccaag ctaggtctga
     7561 tcatcaacga aaacgaaaca cttcaatctg catccttgat ggtctacgga aaggtgatta
     7621 tgtacagagg gcttttcacc tgcttgtcag agaagagata ctctcgtgtt ctttgcacga
     7681 ccaacgacca gcttcctaat ctatcttcgg ttatcggaac gatcggaaca aattgtctga
     7741 ccgtgtgtca ttactccgat accccgtttg atgcgatcct tcagtacaat tggctaggaa
     7801 atttcgggag agttatgatt gaaatgcaca accctgctat taagagaccg atgggtgata
     7861 tcatcaaatc ttggactgag gaagaaagga ggtcttaccg attgtatttt ctcctccttg
     7921 atccggccct ggggggggta ggggggatgt cactgacccg cttcctcatt cgacagttcc
     7981 cagaccctat tacagaaagt ctcacgtttt ggagccttgt cagagagttg gagatatcag
     8041 gagaaataac gaccttggcc gtcaaggccg gaaaccctcg gatgggaaaa taccggtcct
     8101 ctcatttcaa gaagctgata gaaaatccga ccggcctaaa ccttcctcga ggtatatcgt
     8161 ccctcaccgt cctcaggacg aaaatcaggc acggacttct ggccaacgtc gagaagatag
     8221 gcaacgaagt agtcaaaaac tctctcaggc gagtcaaggc cgacaacggg agattcttat
     8281 ccttcctcga gtctataaag ccctgtttcc ctcgcttcgt tagtgagttt tactcatcga
     8341 cattcatggg aatcgtcgaa ggaacgatca gcttgtttga gaactcgaaa tctattcgga
     8401 agaatctgaa atctaggtta ggatcggagt ttgacgaaat tgtggttagg tccgagttct
     8461 ccagtatatc tggactcaaa caaggaggga atgaccgtcg gagtaggcta gagtggaaat
     8521 gttcctctac caaggctgac gatcttcgac ggatgtcatg gggaggccaa gtaataggag
     8581 caacggtgcc tcacccgctt gagcttctgt cctgcggaaa actccaaaac ctgaactgtg
     8641 ctgagtgctc tgccccagga tatcaagctg attatgtggc tgcggtctgc ccacaggagc
     8701 cgttttggag aggacccgag agaggaccct atgatcctta tcttgggtcc aagactgctg
     8761 agacaactag tttgattcag ccatgggaga aagagactaa catccctctg atcagacggg
     8821 ccgttgccct ccgaaaagtc atctcatggt ttgttgagag agactccaac ctggctcgga
     8881 tcttatgtga caatgtgaag gccttaacag gtgaagacct gggaggacta gccagaggat
     8941 acaaacgtac ggggtcatat aatcacagat tctactgcgc ccgtcaatcc aatgggggtt
     9001 ttagcggcat ttctcctaac tgggccggat ggtttatcat cacaactaac acgctgtctc
     9061 atatcggacg agacaatttc gattttatgt tccagtcctt gattatcttc tctcaagtta
     9121 ctgcagttgc cagacagagc catctcaagt ccggggggac acatcatttt cacatcaaat
     9181 gtttggactg cttacgcccg gtggaagagc cgactcttga cacggtagtc gaatacactt
     9241 ttccagacat gagtgtcgag ctcgccaaat ggaagcccgc tgaagtaccc tggttcacta
     9301 tcaaacctgt catcgagctg caagaaggag actggtccgc cctagacttt cgggttcaat
     9361 ccttccactt gggaaggata ttagggttct actacacgga tactcgagga cagcgaggga
     9421 gagaggtaga cgatctcttc cccatcgtct tagggaaata cgtggaccca gacgggttca
     9481 tcgacgggat agtcgacggg attttccgag cgagcagtct gtctctctct cataggaaaa
     9541 cagctacaat gggacaaaac cacgccgaag ctctaacgag taatttcttc tccaatgcct
     9601 cttcattgtc tcgggatggg ggatttatta ccctgatgac agagccggat atgtatcagc
     9661 ctatccggag ggcacctcaa cggatatccc cagcctaccc aagctcgaga atggatctat
     9721 cggaatctat atcggccatc ttattccaga ggtaccggtc caacattcaa gccagtcgga
     9781 aatactgccc catgtcagcc gatctctgga tcttcgcaga tttcatctct gtatctgtag
     9841 caggcacatt tatattggcg gaccgagctt gtacggtgtt tttcaaaaat aaactggtga
     9901 aagcagataa agaccagcta gcagttatat ccggtataga tagcatagtg aggtctgcgg
     9961 ataccagtca agagtatctg gacatactaa tgcagtctgt caaggtctac tgtactccga
    10021 atgaaggaag agaggctgcc aggcagatta ggagaataag agctatgtcc gaaatggacg
    10081 ttgaggaaga gccgggagag ttcaacctgc aaatccccat gtggactaga tctactccgg
    10141 tagcatacag tgtgactccc actgtttttt ccaatgtagg ggtcccggac atccggagtc
    10201 cagtgatatc tggtctgaga ctggcccagc ttgccacggg gtcattttac aagatagaag
    10261 ccattttaga taatgcggga ctggtttacc aagactttat cagtgggggg gacggatcag
    10321 ggggatgcac agcgactctc cttcggagga gcatctctag tagagcgatc ttcaatagcc
    10381 taatggcggg ggaaaatcta tccttccgag gctcgtcgcc ggctcctcct tccgctctag
    10441 ttcaaatgcc cgcttggatc aagtccagat gtgtcaacct cgaaaactgc tggcaaaaag
    10501 cctcagacct gaggaggccc gaaacatgga aacaatttca aaagaccgtc tcagagcata
    10561 tgatgaaggt gggattgatc ttcttagata tggagttgat aggacaaata gacgaggacg
    10621 aaatattgga ctgtctactg agatacggtc tatcaatcct ccgacctcac gggaagatcc
    10681 tgtacaagac gtatgctggt cagttgttag gatccgctaa caacgtcttg accaagatcg
    10741 gttcatgctt tcaccgcgtc tccttgtacc agacctctat gaccggatct cactcttcag
    10801 aagtttatgt cctcatggaa ggccaggttg taaaccgctc ctccatccag tatccagacc
    10861 tgtcctcctg caaggactgg ttgctagaca gtttctgctt tcgtactgta gacgaggaga
    10921 gagaaagagc cttgaggctt ttcaattggg agtctgtaga aggaatccct aggcggttct
    10981 tccctgatct ggagttggag tttcacaatt tgctaagaac atcgggtatt gatccggcta
    11041 cagttcctat tattgcccag aacatttact actcatcccc ccatcaactc ccctctatct
    11101 tgattggagc aattctggga gggacggaaa gtgtttttcc cacagcccga tttaggaggg
    11161 tatccgggct gatcccttca gatcagaaaa tactcaagtg gtccgccatg gtgtttggag
    11221 tggcatattg gctctctctt gcgatggatg agcctgacct ttacagaaag acacatatcg
    11281 tcaaccagca ggggatctct ttctcttatt tggtagaata cagcgatgat caacacactc
    11341 acggggcgct gaagtggtcc ttgtcccgca atttggggcg aactaagact gtcaggctag
    11401 acagtcaaca agctcagcag tcgagatgga tcagagccct aacgcggctg tgtgtctcta
    11461 gaaatttggg ttcagataat gacctcatca agtcagtagc caggtcaatt gccccgaatg
    11521 taaaggtatc taccattcta gccagatcag gaacactaga cgtgtttacg gacgagatct
    11581 tacttcctcc cggcaagtgg gggacaggat atgaggacga ggtcgatttg atgagagaac
    11641 cagatgagga ttccctgtaa gaccagatca aagagggaaa agagacagaa gagagaacat
    11701 gaaaaaaaca tgatcccgat tcctatagtc tgataaggac ctctaggagt atgcttgttg
    11761 tgtggtgttt ctccatttc
//
LOCUS       F16_2/BR2021           11775 bp    cRNA    linear   VRL 17-MAR-2025
DEFINITION  Merida virus isolate F16_2/BR2021 complete genome.
ACCESSION   F16_2/BR2021
VERSION
DBLINK      BioProject: PRJNA1223432
            BioSample: SAMN46822115
KEYWORDS    .
SOURCE      Merida virus
  ORGANISM  Merida virus
            Viruses; Riboviria; Orthornavirae; Negarnaviricota;
            Haploviricotina; Monjiviricetes; Mononegavirales; Rhabdoviridae;
            Alpharhabdovirinae; Merhavirus; Merhavirus merida.
REFERENCE   1  (bases 1 to 11775)
  AUTHORS   Fuques,E., Massey,A.L., Qureshi,F.I., Campos-Silva,J.V., Ferreira
            da Silva,D.J., Peres,C., Levi,T. and Vega Thurber,R.L.
  TITLE     Large-scale metagenomic surveillance study expands the known
            diversity of RNA viruses in mosquito populations from the Amazon
            Basin
  JOURNAL   unpublished
REFERENCE   2  (bases 1 to 11775)
  AUTHORS   Fuques,E.
  TITLE     Direct Submission
  JOURNAL   Submitted (17-MAR-2025) Ecology, Evolution, and Marine Biology,
            University of California, Santa Barbara, UCSB Marine Science
            Institute, Santa Barbara, California 93117, United States
COMMENT     Bankit Comment: ALT EMAIL:eddiefuques-villalba@ucsb.edu
            Bankit Comment: TOTAL # OF SEQS:9
            
            ##Assembly-Data-START##
            Assembly Method       :: rnaSPAdes v. 3.15.3
            Sequencing Technology :: Illumina
            ##Assembly-Data-END##
FEATURES             Location/Qualifiers
     source          1..11775
                     /organism="Merida virus"
                     /mol_type="viral cRNA"
                     /isolate="F16_2/BR2021"
                     /isolation_source="Mosquito pool"
                     /db_xref="taxon:1803034"
                     /country="Brazil"
                     /collection_date="2021"
                     /note="Viruses; Riboviria; Orthornavirae; Negarnaviricota;
                     Haploviricotina; Monjiviricetes; Mononegavirales;
                     Rhabdoviridae; Alpharhabdovirinae; Merhavirus; Merhavirus
                     merida."
     gene            123..1559
                     /gene="N"
     CDS             123..1559
                     /gene="N"
                     /codon_start=1
                     /product="Nucleoprotein"
                     /translation="MTTIATLIPSNPYEGLEGDVDHTGFSDLSVKTGETSTWGVVEST
                     HMGGTEIQYTSSVLSGEEAEKPKLNHCAITGDLYKIAHLVWEKIKARTLTSAEAVAFL
                     WAAGKEFSSVIDKPWKSYDITILGAKEGGLVNVQSLLKSVPSNNRVLEVASTEQELKK
                     SIPFLVGICLAPYRIIQGMKVEYMDSLKQRMWTQIKGLVDPEIKKEEVTNFEFSGWLD
                     DRSDWSQEKDYGVIVAGYDMFWCKCKDEKSASLRVCTIRARYLDCTAFMGWQYLRNIT
                     KLPFLELATWIWDDSMAAEFRQIFKKGEELDKEDSYLPYLSSMRISRKSPYSASVNPY
                     LHMWIHSYGCLKSTTRSYNARMVGEINTDIPLRNAVFMYVAKGQGGDWKRQIVYKGDV
                     GHKQTFVIPDGEVDTKKGKKREKIPPPPKPEARYWHRYIMAHGGDLPPHMWESVVKAL
                     ASIPNPRSQSIGEYLRRWGLNQQMIRTG"
     gene            1651..2853
                     /gene="P"
     CDS             1651..2853
                     /gene="P"
                     /codon_start=1
                     /product="Phosphoprotein"
                     /translation="MSSSGGESDHTTRSQEDSRIKGFYSEGVNLPQESVSCLGALLEY
                     DQEGLEKTFSQMDLEDPLTGEREGGSVQVSVPWGTVSEEQQAEYLRLLRLYEIPHPET
                     PEEDTGVDEDELSCGTPSLPPTSPSLSSEGGDRPLSPFLFSDEEYIEYVDITVPEELQ
                     DVALRTPLISLLRDVVRVMVNSKNEPFYSLQKYDLRQGTVRLARVGNLYTYCPEGTPI
                     PVLEQRVSPKTRKKISLSAPQTNPTESSAQGPTSLGSMADPTPSCSSTKTDIALGQTN
                     QMSQTTEESWPSPDHSGSPPNLERSVTIKRAVSPSSSSHYSQTSSVGSPSEDEEEIEV
                     AQESYSFMCPIYGSSEMSVKVFPGYEVEPLMKLGMVPPEIFRAILRDRGLLRALEAVL
                     DIGQTHMT"
     gene            2923..3468
                     /gene="M"
     CDS             2923..3468
                     /gene="M"
                     /codon_start=1
                     /product="Matrix Protein"
                     /translation="MLKGKPGPSKRSPSTGHVPFQGRLDMSLTIFTDKPYSSMEEAFL
                     HLIEIQDYISETRDLKGLYLGLIAISILFSKCDARGNGVMYTMYLKDLVSLISTDSAL
                     ASGPLRTFSYERAHDLRGKTALVRFQLNFEQSGLECESLLSVLLKRDKNKEVMSSSTS
                     YLKLWRLKMIDYKRGTLFSLS"
     gene            3575..5101
                     /gene="G"
     CDS             3575..5101
                     /gene="G"
                     /codon_start=1
                     /product="Glycoprotein"
                     /translation="MLRMILTILGICSFVEGLPVTHHGRLYIGPTGVVTPWKSISPES
                     VDCKASVPRLGLELTPEHKFVETKRWSPHVTAPTSGYTCSLIQKRTTCSRSFFGYDGI
                     KKETKISLPSAQACREAFQRFRENHLEEIEHPYPTCHWLGDDTAEAKGLKISLVPVEY
                     NPFSGKYTDHILAGGVCDSVPCMVADRSGYWFNSSEPVGECFPDPAIKIFFVDRNDTL
                     TPKTEFVSLSLQARSFKGACKAKYCGLDGFLLNTNEWIENSRSFSNRYSSASAIRDCY
                     NMSKSYAYLTTQAIIGQVLGSSQSDALLAECRKVKDKLMLGEPISRTDLQLFSPESEG
                     RGPVYRFFNGSLQVATAKYESLVFPDDTAASLHGYSLGATVNTSTPVLWPHAIRINRD
                     IVDGPNGMFWFRGRLIHPRTWEGRIQEVSQHLVQLYSLKFKTPGVPDIDQGNIVEPLS
                     NWEWTSPAVIRPVAHLTLLESLALLAGGVLILILCVKITVWKRTKRPRLSAGVQPSWR
                     "
     gene            5255..11665
                     /gene="RdRp"
     CDS             5255..11665
                     /gene="RdRp"
                     /codon_start=1
                     /product="RNA-dependent RNA polymerase"
                     /translation="MEDFDFCDLLDCQDEAAYAEGEDELRGEFDEDGDKMYSDPGSVP
                     GHLVDHDYTLDRPLIGEELDAFVSHMKGHLYNRHFSNGSWKFRESWLRDQGAKIEDLT
                     GSATFHRWLVRLIRSPRPTDDIDKVLSEVDEGAKESFPIVSGFLKKWCDRKTSFKKRS
                     DMKASTKQMGSIYLTFHQIVLMMNSSTESEGEGLGKTFGLKFDWRDGNPAFVGELSDL
                     GKVFICNGVLIFDRSGQSLDRDMTLMVKDLAGGRFQTLIHSEFKEAPAYPASHYKNIL
                     SLFEAGDELLKDLGSSAYSIIKLLEPVALEKMHVLASAARPLIPDFTQFGDHLKKEKL
                     SAIQKSPKASNFFRLIEQSVDINFLLTAFGSFRLWGHPFIDYLEGLKKLHENTTMGKQ
                     IDKAYAEALASDLAYKVLHDEFLKSRRWHVDGRLLPKDHPLKAYVDKNQWPSSGLIQS
                     LGDIWHLLPLTPCFTVPDMFDPSIIYADKFHSPTRSEIIRHLTKGVGNIKSKSVLESF
                     IQKPATNWKEFLERINREGLDLEHLAIALSAKEREIKDIGRFFALMTWELREYFVVTE
                     YLIKLFYVPLFKGLTMADDLNTVTMKMLKASDGQSARDYKTITIANHIDYSKWNNHQR
                     PEANNPVFKVMGQFLGLPNLFTRTHEFFSKAFIYYKNRSDLIGTDGTNLFNKPGPLVC
                     WEGQPGGLEGLRQKGWSITNYLCIERQAKIRSTSLRALAQGDNQVLATRYTIRPHRSE
                     QELVEHIQSAVYNNKAILDSVRAGTAKLGLIINENETLQSASLMVYGKVIMYRGLFTC
                     LSEKRYSRVLCTTNDQLPNLSSVIGTIGTNCLTVCHYSDTPFDAILQYNWLGNFGRVM
                     IEMHNPAIKRPMGDLIKSWTEEERRSYRLYFLLLDPALGGVGGMSLTRFLIRQFPDPI
                     TESLSFWSLVRELEISGEVTTLAVKAGNPRMGKYRSSHFKKLIENPTGLNLPRGISSL
                     TVLRTKIRHGLLANVEKIGNEVVKNSLRRVKADNGRFLSFLESIKPCFPRFVSEFYSS
                     TFMGIVEGTISLFENSKSIRKNLKSRLGSEFDEIVVRSEFSSISGLKQGGNDRRSRLE
                     WKCSSTKADDLRRMSWGGRVIGATVPHPLELLSCGKLQNLNCAECSAPGYQADYVAAV
                     CPQEPFWRGPERGPYDPYLGSKTAETTSLIQPWEKETNVPLIRRAVALRKVISWFVER
                     DSNLARILCNNVKALTGEDLGGLARGYKRTGSYNHRFYCARQSNGGFSGISPNWAGWF
                     IITTNTLSHIGRDNFDFMFQSLIIFSQVTAVARQSHIKSGGTHHFHIKCLDCLRPVEE
                     PTLDTVVEYTFPDMSVELAKWKPAEVPWFTIKPVIELQEGDWSALDFRVQSFHLGRIL
                     GFYYTDTRGQRGREVDDLFPIVLGKYVDPDGFIDGIVDGIFRASSLSLSHRKTATMGQ
                     NHAEALTSNFFSNASSLSRDGGFITLMTEPDMYQPIRRAPQRISPAYPSSRMDLSESI
                     SAILFQRYRSNIQASRKYCPMSADLWIFADFISVSVAGTFILADRACTVFFKSKLVKA
                     DKDQLAVISGIDSIVRSADTSQEYLDILMQSVKVYCTPNEGREAARQIRRMRAMSEMD
                     VEEEPGEFNLRIPMWTRSTPVAYSVTPTVFSNVGVPDIRSPVISGLRLAQLATGSFYK
                     IEAILDNAGLVYQDFISGGDGSGGCTATLLRRSISSRAIFNSLMAGENLSFRGSSPAP
                     PSALVQMPAWIKSRCVNLENCWQKASDLRRPETWKQFQRTVSEHMMKVGLIFLDMELI
                     GQTDEDEILDCLLKYGLSILRPHGKILYKTYAGQLLGSANNVLTKIGSCFHRVSMYQT
                     SMTGSHSSEVYVLMEGQVVNRSSIQYPDLSSCKDWLLDSFCFRTVDEERERALRLFNW
                     ESVEGIPRRFFPDLELEFHNLLRTSGIDPATVPIIAQNIYYSSPHQLPSILIGAILGG
                     TESVFPTARFRRVSGLIPSDQKILKWSAMVFGVAYWLSLAMDEPGLYRKTHIVNQQGI
                     SFSYLVEYSDDQHTHGALKWSLSRNLGRTKTVRLDSQQAQQSRWIRALTRLCVSRNLD
                     SDIDLIKSVARSIAPNVKVSTILARSGTLDVFTDEILLPPGKWGTGYEDEVDSMREPD
                     EDSL"
BASE COUNT     3088 a   2821 c   2980 g   2886 t
ORIGIN      
        1 taaaaatccc cactcaacag tcataatccc tgttgtcatt ggaggtctat ggaaatcctt
       61 aacataacta gtattaatta actctgatat ttgacacttt tggatcttct ggagcgcccg
      121 acatgactac tatcgccact ttgattcctt ctaaccctta cgagggactt gaaggagatg
      181 tggatcatac cggcttcagc gatctgtcgg tcaaaaccgg ggaaacgtcg acatggggtg
      241 tcgtagagtc cactcatatg ggaggaacgg agattcagta tacctcttcc gttctgagcg
      301 gagaagaagc ggagaagcct aagctcaacc actgtgccat aacaggggac ctctataaga
      361 tcgcgcactt ggtatgggag aaaatcaagg ccagaacttt gacttccgcc gaggccgtgg
      421 cgttcctttg ggcagctgga aaggaatttt ccagtgtcat cgacaagcct tggaagtcat
      481 acgacataac catcctgggt gctaaggagg gaggattggt caatgtccaa tctctcctca
      541 agagtgttcc gtccaacaac agggttctgg aggtagcgtc aacggagcaa gagctgaaaa
      601 agtcgatccc cttcttggtt gggatctgtc tcgcccctta ccgcattatc cagggaatga
      661 aggttgagta catggactcc ctcaagcaga gaatgtggac tcagatcaaa gggctagtgg
      721 atcctgaaat caaaaaggag gaggtcacca actttgaatt ctcaggatgg ttagacgata
      781 gatctgactg gtcccaagag aaggactacg gagttattgt cgctggatac gacatgttct
      841 ggtgcaagtg caaggacgaa aaatctgctt ccttgagggt atgcaccatt agggctaggt
      901 acctggattg taccgccttc atgggttggc aataccttcg gaacattacc aagttgccat
      961 ttcttgagtt ggctacctgg atctgggacg attccatggc agctgagttt cgacagatct
     1021 tcaagaaagg agaggagctg gacaaggagg actcttacct cccttatctc tcgagcatga
     1081 ggatatccag aaagagtcct tactctgcca gtgtgaaccc ctacctgcat atgtggatcc
     1141 actcatacgg gtgcctcaag agcaccaccc ggtcatacaa cgctaggatg gtgggcgaaa
     1201 tcaatactga cattcctcta aggaatgcgg tctttatgta tgtcgcaaag ggtcaaggag
     1261 gggattggaa aaggcaaatt gtctacaaag gagacgtggg acataagcag acattcgtta
     1321 tcccggacgg tgaagtggat accaagaaag ggaagaaacg agagaaaatc cctccgcctc
     1381 cgaagccaga ggctcgttat tggcacaggt atatcatggc gcacggggga gatctgcctc
     1441 ctcatatgtg ggagtccgtt gtcaaggctc tggccagcat cccgaatccg cgtagtcagt
     1501 cgatcggaga atacttgcgg cgctgggggc tgaatcagca gatgatccgc acgggttgag
     1561 cactcacctc acggaccctc ggatgcccag ctggttacat gaaaaaaact ccaacataac
     1621 taactcgacc ttgggatccg atcattcaca atgtctagct ccggtggaga atcggaccat
     1681 actacaagat cccaggagga ttcccgaatt aagggctttt actccgaggg ggtcaatctc
     1741 ccccaggaga gtgtctcatg cttgggtgca ctcctggagt acgaccaaga aggtctcgaa
     1801 aagacttttt ctcagatgga cctggaggac cccttgactg gggagagaga agggggctcc
     1861 gtccaggttt ctgtaccctg ggggacagtc tcggaagagc agcaggctga gtacctcaga
     1921 ctcctccgct tgtacgaaat cccgcatcca gagactccgg aagaggacac aggggtcgat
     1981 gaagatgagc tgtcgtgtgg aaccccttct ttacccccta cctctccgtc attatcctcg
     2041 gaaggaggtg atcgaccatt gtctccgttt ttgttctcag acgaagaata tatagaatat
     2101 gtcgacatta ctgttccaga agaattgcaa gatgttgccc tccggactcc cctcatatcc
     2161 cttttaagag acgtagttag ggtcatggtc aactcaaaga atgagccttt ctattctctg
     2221 cagaaatacg atctaaggca ggggacagta aggcttgcca gagtgggtaa tctgtacaca
     2281 tactgtcctg aaggtacccc cattcccgtg ttagagcaga gggtgtcccc gaaaactcga
     2341 aagaagatat ccctttcggc cccgcagacc aacccaacgg aatcctctgc ccagggtccc
     2401 acatccctcg gctcgatggc cgatcccact ccatcctgct cctcgaccaa gaccgacatt
     2461 gccttaggcc agaccaacca aatgtcgcag accaccgaag aatcatggcc ctctcctgat
     2521 cactctggtt ctccaccgaa cctagagaga agtgtcacta tcaagagagc agtaagccca
     2581 tcgtcttcca gccattattc tcaaacctcc tctgtaggat ccccctcaga ggacgaagag
     2641 gaaatagagg tcgcgcagga gtcttactcc ttcatgtgtc cgatttacgg atcctccgag
     2701 atgagcgtga aggttttccc cggatacgaa gttgagcctt tgatgaaatt ggggatggtc
     2761 ccgccagaaa tcttccgagc aatcctccgg gatcgtgggc ttctgagggc cttggaggct
     2821 gttttagata taggtcagac acacatgaca tgaaaaaaac tccaacatca ctcacctgag
     2881 actcattccc aggttattct tgccaacatg agttttgtgt caatgcttaa ggggaagccg
     2941 ggtccctcta agaggtcccc ttctaccgga catgtcccgt tccagggcag gcttgacatg
     3001 tcactgacta tattcactga taaaccgtac tcctctatgg aagaggcttt cttacatcta
     3061 atagagattc aagactatat atccgagacc cgggacttga agggcctgta cctcggattg
     3121 atcgctattt ccatactgtt ttcgaaatgt gatgctagag ggaatggagt gatgtacacc
     3181 atgtatctta aagatctagt atctctaata tccacggact ccgctctcgc cagtggacct
     3241 cttagaacgt tctcatacga gagagcccat gacctaaggg gtaagactgc tttggtccga
     3301 ttccagctaa actttgagca gtcgggactg gagtgtgagt ctctgctatc tgtattgctc
     3361 aaaagagata agaataagga ggtaatgtct agctcgacca gttacctcaa gttatggaga
     3421 ctcaagatga tcgattataa gagagggacc ttgttttcac tctcttaggc ccctttgtag
     3481 acttggacct tgttattcca caataaagac ataacataac tagaaacttg aaaaaaagtt
     3541 cctctgtgaa ttccaggtag acgggccgca aaagatgttg aggatgatac tcactattct
     3601 cggtatttgc tcctttgtgg agggactgcc agtgacacac cacggccgac tctacatcgg
     3661 accaacgggg gttgtcactc cctggaagag tatctcgcca gaatcggtgg actgcaaggc
     3721 atctgtccct cggcttggac tagagctaac tccagaacac aaatttgtag agaccaaaag
     3781 atggtccccc catgtgacgg cccccacttc aggatacaca tgctccctga tccaaaaaag
     3841 gacgacttgc tcccggagtt tctttggata tgacggaata aaaaaggaaa caaagattag
     3901 ccttccatct gctcaagctt gtagagaggc ctttcagaga ttcagagaga accatcttga
     3961 ggaaatcgaa catccctacc caacttgtca ttggctaggt gacgacactg ctgaggcaaa
     4021 aggactcaag atctccctcg ttcccgtgga gtacaacccc ttctcaggca aatatacaga
     4081 tcatatccta gcaggaggtg tctgcgactc tgtaccatgc atggttgccg acaggtctgg
     4141 ttactggttc aattcgtcgg agccagtcgg agaatgcttc cctgatccgg ccattaagat
     4201 cttctttgtg gaccgaaatg acactctcac tcccaagaca gagtttgtgt ctctgagtct
     4261 tcaagccaga agcttcaaag gggcatgcaa ggccaagtat tgcggattag atgggtttct
     4321 cctaaacacc aatgagtgga tagaaaatag tcgatccttt tcgaacagat actcctctgc
     4381 cagtgccatt cgagactgtt ataacatgtc aaagtcctat gcctatctga cgactcaagc
     4441 cattattggt caggtattgg ggtcctctca gtctgacgct ctactggcgg agtgccggaa
     4501 agtgaaggac aagttgatgc tgggggagcc tatatcccgg acagatctcc agctattctc
     4561 tccggagtcc gaaggaagag gccccgtgta tagattcttc aacggatctc tccaggttgc
     4621 tactgcgaag tacgagtccc tggtcttccc ggatgacacg gctgcatctc ttcacggata
     4681 ctccttgggg gcaacagtaa acacaagtac tcccgtccta tggcctcatg ctattcgcat
     4741 caaccgggac atagttgatg gaccaaacgg aatgttttgg tttagaggga gattgattca
     4801 tccccgcacc tgggagggga gaatccaaga ggtatcccaa cacctcgttc aactgtactc
     4861 tcttaagttc aagaccccag gagtacctga catcgaccaa ggaaacattg tcgagcctct
     4921 cagcaactgg gagtggacaa gtcctgctgt aattcgacct gtcgcccatt tgacactttt
     4981 ggaatctctg gctctgctgg cagggggagt gttgatcttg atcctatgtg ttaagatcac
     5041 tgtctggaaa cggactaaga ggcctcgttt gtccgccgga gtgcaaccct catggagatg
     5101 aagaccgtta tgtatcccgc ctgttcttgg tttatctgta gcctgaattc aattttgccg
     5161 tactattggg tgattctttt cctcttctga ttatatgtct gtgaactttt aacatgaaaa
     5221 aaaccaacaa aactcaacgg gtatcgtata aaaaatggaa gactttgatt tctgtgatct
     5281 gctggattgc caagacgagg cggcttatgc agagggagaa gatgagttaa gaggcgaatt
     5341 tgacgaggat ggagataaaa tgtactcgga cccgggctca gtgccgggac acctcgtgga
     5401 ccacgactac acattggacc gccctctcat aggagaggag ctggacgcat ttgtctccca
     5461 catgaaggga catctgtaca atcgacactt ttctaacgga tcatggaagt ttcgggagtc
     5521 atggctgcga gaccaggggg ctaagatcga agacttgaca gggtcggcaa catttcaccg
     5581 gtggttggtc aggcttatca gatcccctcg gcctacagat gatatagaca aggttctttc
     5641 tgaggtggat gaaggagcaa aagagtcgtt tccgattgtg tcagggtttc tgaagaagtg
     5701 gtgtgatcga aagacctcat ttaagaagag atcagatatg aaggcgtcga ccaagcagat
     5761 gggatcaatc tatctgacct tccaccagat tgtgctgatg atgaacagct caactgaatc
     5821 ggaaggagaa ggattgggga aaacgtttgg actgaagttc gactggagag atgggaaccc
     5881 cgcgttcgtg ggtgagcttt ccgacttagg aaaggtgttc atctgcaacg gggttctgat
     5941 ctttgaccgg tctggtcaat ctctggatag agacatgact ttgatggtca aagatctagc
     6001 gggcggccga ttccagactc tgattcactc agagttcaag gaagccccgg cgtaccccgc
     6061 ctcccattac aagaacatcc tgtctttgtt cgaggccgga gatgaattgt tgaaagattt
     6121 ggggagctcc gcctattcca ttatcaagct cctggagccg gttgctctgg agaagatgca
     6181 tgttttagcc agtgcagccc gacctcttat tccagacttt actcagtttg gagatcattt
     6241 gaagaaagag aaattgtcgg cgattcagaa aagcccgaag gcttcgaact tcttccggtt
     6301 gatagaacag agcgtcgata tcaacttctt gctgaccgca ttcggcagct ttagattgtg
     6361 gggacaccca tttatagatt atttggaggg tctaaagaag ctccatgaga atacgacaat
     6421 ggggaaacaa attgataaag cttacgctga ggccctggca tcagacctag cgtacaaggt
     6481 ccttcatgat gagttcttga agagtaggag atggcatgta gatggacgcc tgctgccgaa
     6541 agatcaccct ctcaaagcct atgtggacaa gaaccagtgg ccatcttcgg gattgattca
     6601 atctttgggc gatatctggc accttctacc tttgactcct tgtttcacag ttcccgatat
     6661 gttcgacccg tcgataatct atgcagacaa gttccattct cctactcggt ccgagatcat
     6721 ccgccactta accaagggag ttggcaacat aaagtctaag tcggtcctcg aaagcttcat
     6781 ccagaagccc gctacaaatt ggaaggagtt cctcgagcga atcaatagag aaggacttga
     6841 cctagaacac ctagccattg ccctcagtgc aaaagagaga gaaatcaagg acatagggag
     6901 attcttcgcg ctcatgacct gggagttgag agagtatttt gtggttactg aatatctcat
     6961 caagctgttc tatgttcctc ttttcaaagg gctgactatg gctgatgatc taaatacggt
     7021 gactatgaaa atgttgaagg cttccgacgg ccagagcgcc cgagattaca agaccatcac
     7081 tatcgccaat cacattgact actctaaatg gaacaatcat cagagacctg aggcgaacaa
     7141 ccccgtgttc aaagtaatgg gacagttcct ggggttgcca aacctattca ctaggaccca
     7201 cgaattcttc tccaaggcct tcatttacta caagaaccga agtgatttga tcggcacgga
     7261 tggaactaat ctctttaaca aacctggccc cttagtgtgt tgggaaggtc agccgggagg
     7321 attggaaggg ttgagacaga agggctggag cataaccaac tacctctgca tagagaggca
     7381 agccaagatt aggtctacaa gccttagggc cctcgctcaa ggggacaatc aggttcttgc
     7441 cacaagatac acaatccgac ctcatcggtc ggagcaggaa cttgttgagc acatccagag
     7501 tgctgtatat aacaacaagg caatcttgga ctccgtcagg gcagggacag ccaagctagg
     7561 tctgatcatc aacgagaacg aaacacttca atccgcatcc ttgatggtct acggaaaggt
     7621 gattatgtac agagggctgt tcacctgcct gtcagagaag agatactctc gtgttctttg
     7681 cacgaccaac gaccagcttc ccaatctatc ttctgttatc gggacgatcg gaacaaattg
     7741 tctgaccgtg tgtcattact ccgatacccc gtttgatgcg atccttcagt acaattggct
     7801 aggaaatttt gggagagtta tgattgagat gcacaacccc gctattaaga ggccgatggg
     7861 tgatctcatc aaatcttgga ctgaagaaga aaggaggtct taccgattgt attttctcct
     7921 ccttgatccg gccctggggg gggtaggggg gatgtcactg actcgcttcc tcattcgaca
     7981 gttcccagac cctattacag aaagtctctc gttttggagc cttgtcagag agttggagat
     8041 ctcaggagaa gtaacgaccc tggcagtcaa ggccggaaac cctcggatgg gaaaataccg
     8101 gtcctctcat ttcaagaagc tgatagaaaa tccgaccggc ctaaaccttc ctcgaggtat
     8161 ctcgtctctc acagtcctca ggacgaagat caggcacgga cttctggcca acgtcgagaa
     8221 aataggtaac gaagtagtca agaactctct taggcgagtc aaggctgaca acgggagatt
     8281 cttatccttc ctcgagtcta tcaagccctg ttttcctcgc ttcgttagtg agttttactc
     8341 atcgacattc atgggaattg tcgaaggaac gatcagcttg tttgaaaact cgaaatctat
     8401 tcggaaaaat ctgaaatcta ggttagggtc ggagttcgac gaaattgtgg taaggtccga
     8461 gttctccagt atatctggac tcaaacaagg aggaaatgat cgtcggagta ggctagagtg
     8521 gaaatgttcc tccacaaaag ctgacgatct tcgacggatg tcatggggag gccgagtaat
     8581 aggagcaacg gtgccccacc cgcttgagct tctgtcctgc ggaaaattac aaaacctgaa
     8641 ttgtgccgag tgctctgccc caggatatca ggccgattac gtggctgcgg tctgccccca
     8701 ggagccgttt tggagaggac ctgagagagg accctatgat ccttaccttg ggtccaagac
     8761 tgctgagaca actagtttga ttcaaccatg ggagaaagag actaacgtcc ctctgatcag
     8821 acgggccgtt gccctccgga aagtcatctc atggtttgtc gagagagact ccaacctggc
     8881 tcggatctta tgtaacaatg tgaaggcctt aacaggtgag gacctgggag gactagccag
     8941 gggatacaaa cgtacagggt catataatca cagattctac tgcgcccgtc aatccaacgg
     9001 gggttttagc ggcatttctc ctaactgggc cggatggttt atcatcacaa ctaacacgct
     9061 gtctcatatc ggacgagaca attttgactt tatgttccag tccttgatta tcttctctca
     9121 agtgactgca gttgccagac agagccacat caagtccggg gggacacatc actttcacat
     9181 caaatgtttg gactgcttac gcccggtgga agagccgacc cttgacacgg tagtcgaata
     9241 cacttttcca gacatgagtg tcgagctcgc caaatggaag cccgctgaag taccctggtt
     9301 cactatcaaa cctgtcatcg agctgcaaga aggagactgg tctgccctag actttcgagt
     9361 tcaatccttc cacttgggga ggatattagg gttctactac acggatactc gaggacagcg
     9421 ggggagagag gtagacgatc tcttccccat cgtcttggga aaatacgtgg acccagacgg
     9481 gttcatcgac gggatcgtcg acgggatttt ccgagcgagc agtctgtctc tctctcatag
     9541 gaaaacagcc acaatgggac agaaccatgc agaagctcta acgagtaatt tcttctccaa
     9601 tgcctcttca ttgtctcgag atgggggatt tattaccctc atgacagagc cggatatgta
     9661 tcagccgatc cggagggcac ctcaacggat atccccagcc tatccaagct cgagaatgga
     9721 tctatcggaa tctatatcgg ccatcttatt ccagaggtac cggtccaaca ttcaagctag
     9781 tcggaaatac tgccctatgt cggccgatct ctggatcttc gcagacttca tctccgtatc
     9841 tgtcgcaggc acatttatat tggcggaccg agcctgtacg gtgtttttca aaagtaaact
     9901 ggtgaaagca gataaagacc agctagcagt tatatccggt atagatagca tcgtgaggtc
     9961 tgcggatacc agtcaagagt atctggacat attaatgcag tctgtcaagg tctactgtac
    10021 tccgaatgaa ggaagagagg ccgccaggca gattaggaga atgagggcta tgtccgagat
    10081 ggacgttgag gaagagccgg gagagttcaa cctgcggatc cccatgtgga ctagatcgac
    10141 cccggtagca tacagtgtaa ctcctactgt cttttccaac gtaggggtcc cggacatccg
    10201 gagtccagtg atatctggtc tgagactggc ccagcttgcc acggggtcat tttacaagat
    10261 agaagccatc ttagataatg caggactggt ttaccaagac tttatcagtg ggggggacgg
    10321 atcaggggga tgcacagcga ctctccttcg gaggagcatc tctagtagag cgattttcaa
    10381 tagcctaatg gcgggggaaa atctatcctt ccgaggctcg tcgccggctc ctccttctgc
    10441 tctggttcaa atgcccgctt ggatcaagtc cagatgtgtc aacctcgaaa actgctggca
    10501 gaaagcctca gacctgagga ggcccgaaac atggaaacaa tttcaaagga ccgtctcaga
    10561 gcatatgatg aaggtggggt tgatcttctt agatatggag ttgataggac aaacagacga
    10621 ggacgaaata ttagactgtc tgctgaaata cggtctatca atcctccgac ctcacgggaa
    10681 gatcctgtac aagacgtatg ctggtcagtt gttaggatct gctaacaatg tcttaaccaa
    10741 gatcggttca tgctttcacc gcgtctccat gtaccagacc tctatgaccg gatctcactc
    10801 ttcggaagtt tatgtcctca tggagggcca agttgtaaac cgctcatcca tccagtatcc
    10861 ggacctgtcc tcctgcaagg actggttgct ggacagtttc tgctttcgta ctgtagacga
    10921 ggagagagaa agagccttga ggcttttcaa ttgggagtct gtagaaggaa tccctcggcg
    10981 gtttttccct gatctggagt tggagtttca caatttgcta agaacatcgg gtattgatcc
    11041 tgctaccgtt cctattattg cccagaacat ttactactca tccccccatc aactcccctc
    11101 tatcttgatt ggagcgattc tgggagggac ggagagtgtg tttcccacag ctcgatttag
    11161 gagggtatct ggactgatcc cttcagatca gaaaatacta aagtggtctg ccatggtgtt
    11221 cggagtggca tattggctct ctctggcgat ggatgagcct ggcctttacc gaaagacaca
    11281 tatcgtcaac caacagggga tctctttctc ttatttggta gaatacagcg atgatcaaca
    11341 cactcacggg gcgctgaagt ggtccttgtc ccgcaatctg gggcgcacta agaccgtcag
    11401 gctggacagt caacaggctc agcagtcgag atggattaga gccctaacgc ggctgtgtgt
    11461 atctagaaat ttggattcag atatcgacct catcaagtct gtagccaggt caattgcccc
    11521 gaatgtaaag gtgtctacca ttctagccag atcaggaaca ctagacgtgt ttacggacga
    11581 gattttactt cctcccggca agtggggaac aggatatgag gacgaggtcg attcgatgag
    11641 agagccggat gaggattccc tataagacca gatcaaagag ggaaaaggac agaagaaaga
    11701 acatgaaaaa aacatgatcc tgattcctat agtctgataa tgacctctag gagtatgctt
    11761 gttgtgtggt gttta
//
